# Supplementary material for: Characterization of heliorhodopsins detected via functional metagenomics in freshwater Actinobacteria, Chloroflexi and Archaea
Source: bioRxiv preprint, doi:10.1101/2021.02.16.431466, version 1 (2021-02-16)
Supplement: Dataset S1 Fosmids GenBank [file 431466_file03.txt]

LOCUS       MW122873               42751 bp    DNA     linear   ENV 16-FEB-2021
DEFINITION  Candidatus Nanopelagicales bacterium clone EINA20F1.
ACCESSION   urn.local...2u-d0s7eek
DBLINK      BioProject: PRJNA667607
KEYWORDS    ENV.
SOURCE      Candidatus Nanopelagicales bacterium
  ORGANISM  Candidatus Nanopelagicales bacterium
            Unclassified.
REFERENCE   1  (bases 1 to 42751)
  AUTHORS   Chazan,A., Rozenberg,A., Mannen,K., Nagata,T., Tahan,R., Yaish,S.,
            Larom,S., Inoue,K., Beja,O. and Pushkarev,A.
  TITLE     Diverse heliorhodopsins detected via functional metagenomics in
            peat lake Actinobacteria, Chloroflexi and Archaea
  JOURNAL   Unpublished
REFERENCE   2  (bases 1 to 42751)
  AUTHORS   Chazan,A., Rozenberg,A., Mannen,K., Nagata,T., Tahan,R., Yaish,S.,
            Larom,S., Inoue,K., Beja,O. and Pushkarev,A.
  TITLE     Direct Submission
  JOURNAL   Submitted (11-FEB-2021) Biology, Technion, Faculty of Biology, 522
            Emerson Building, Haifa 32000, Israel, Haifa 32000, Israel
FEATURES             Location/Qualifiers
     source          1..42751
                     /organism="Candidatus Nanopelagicales bacterium"
                     /mol_type="genomic DNA"
                     /isolation_source="freshwater"
                     /clone="EINA20F1"
                     /environmental_sample
                     /country="Israel"
                     /lat_lon="32.84605556 N 35.11361111 E"
                     /collection_date="25-Nov-2019"
     gene            203..700
                     /gene="gyrA"
                     /locus_tag="EINA20F1_00001"
     CDS             203..700
                     /gene="gyrA"
                     /locus_tag="EINA20F1_00001"
                     /EC_number="5.6.2.2"
                     /inference="ab initio prediction:Prodigal:v2.6"
                     /inference="similar to AA sequence:UniProtKB:P20831"
                     /codon_start=1
                     /transl_table=11
                     /product="DNA gyrase subunit A"
                     /db_xref="COG:COG0188"
                     /translation="MEDAFAINAVALVKGRPQTLGLKELLQVFIDHRIEVVRRRSEYR
                     KAKAEGRLSMVDGLLKAIIDIDKVIKIIRGSDDAAAAKEKLIKDFKLNDEQATYILDM
                     PLRRLTKMSKLELETEQKELKTTIAALSALLKSEENIKAQVATELTAVGKSFATPRRT
                     RIGAA"
     gene            738..2336
                     /gene="ybiT"
                     /locus_tag="EINA20F1_00002"
     CDS             738..2336
                     /gene="ybiT"
                     /locus_tag="EINA20F1_00002"
                     /inference="ab initio prediction:Prodigal:v2.6"
                     /inference="similar to AA sequence:UniProtKB:P0A9U3"
                     /codon_start=1
                     /transl_table=11
                     /product="putative ABC transporter ATP-binding protein
                     YbiT"
                     /db_xref="COG:COG0488"
                     /translation="MISTSALELRAGARLLVSGVNVRINHGDRIGFVGRNGAGKSTLA
                     KVLAGETLPAGGAVQRTGKIGYLPQDPRTGEDQGTVIERILSARGLDQIAARMTQVEE
                     EMATTEGEALEKAMERYSRVDAEFQAAGGYAATSEAEAIATSLGVSEAVFGNHLDTLS
                     GGQRRRIELARILFSGAETLLLDEPTNHLDADSIIWLRNYLSTYSGGLVIISHDVNLI
                     EQVVNKVFYIDGNRNVIDVYNLGWKQYLLQREQDEHRRKKERANAEKKAEILQKQGEK
                     MRAKASKATAAQGMLRRAEKLRSSLEDVRVKDKVAKLRFPTPSPCGKTPLSGEELSKN
                     YGSLEIFTDVSCVIDKGSRVVILGLNGAGKTTLLKILANQLESDTGHVEHGHGLKLGY
                     YAQEHEMLDFERTILENMMSSKDDLREPEARNVLGSFLFVGDDVHKPVKVLSGGERTR
                     LALATLVVSAANVLLLDEPTNNLDPASREEILGALTEYQGAVVMVSHDEGAVQALKPE
                     RVILLPDGDEDIWKDEYFDLVAID"
     gene            2433..2987
                     /gene="sttH"
                     /locus_tag="EINA20F1_00003"
     CDS             2433..2987
                     /gene="sttH"
                     /locus_tag="EINA20F1_00003"
                     /EC_number="3.5.2.19"
                     /inference="ab initio prediction:Prodigal:v2.6"
                     /inference="similar to AA sequence:UniProtKB:Q1MW86"
                     /codon_start=1
                     /transl_table=11
                     /product="Streptothricin hydrolase"
                     /translation="MSENPVLVVIDVQKGFLDPAWGNSNNPECETNIKHLLKTWREAN
                     LPVVLVRHDSSSPTSSLRPNQRGNEFQDGIQGPSDLVISKTVNSAFFGTPSLDDWLKK
                     NSYTDLVICGITTNHCCETTARMAGNMGYKVKFVLDATRTFDFKDLNGKIVKAEDVYQ
                     MTATNLNGEFAEVVMTTEVFNLIS"
     gene            complement(2994..5105)
                     /gene="gyrB"
                     /locus_tag="EINA20F1_00004"
     CDS             complement(2994..5105)
                     /gene="gyrB"
                     /locus_tag="EINA20F1_00004"
                     /EC_number="5.6.2.2"
                     /inference="ab initio prediction:Prodigal:v2.6"
                     /inference="similar to AA sequence:UniProtKB:P0A4M0"
                     /codon_start=1
                     /transl_table=11
                     /product="DNA gyrase subunit B"
                     /db_xref="COG:COG0187"
                     /translation="MAAKNSKDAGDQLDLTAIGDSEDSYTAKDLAVLEGLDAVRKRPG
                     MYIGSTDSRGLMHCLWEIIDNSVDESLAGHCKKIEINLEADGSVEVHDDGRGIPVDKE
                     PKTGLTGVEVVLTKLHAGGKFGGGSYAASGGLHGVGASVVNALAERLDAEVDRNGKIY
                     WMSFKRGVAGVFEGEGPKAEFTPQSGLRTIGKVSAKVTGTRIKWWADRQIFLKEASLD
                     IEEIYARARQTSFLVPGLTLIVNDNRTKAATTQTFYHKGGISEFCEFLQPDQPVGEVI
                     RIYGTGHYQETVPVLDDKGHMVSTEVERDMEVDIAMKWGNGFDATIQSFVNIISTPKG
                     GTHVQGFDRAITKAFNEALRASGTLKKNEADVIKDDIMEGLTAVITVRMSEPQFEGQT
                     KEVLGTAAATRIVSAVVADKLKEFFNTTRRIDKANGRLIMEKVAAASRTRISARTHKD
                     LQRRKNALESSALPTKLSDCRSEDVTRTELLIVEGDSALGTTKAARNSEFQAILPIRG
                     KILNVQKASLSQMLDNSECASIIQVIGAGSGKSFELSDARYGRIILMSDADVDGAHIR
                     CLLLTLLYRYMKPMIDDGRVFAAIPPLHRIELMGSGGKKGEYIYTYSDDEMKKVTADL
                     KKAGKKWKEPIQRYKGLGEMDADQLRETTMDPDARTLRRITISDAAAAESMFELLMGN
                     DVAPRKEFISTAEIDRDRIDA"
     gene            5330..5542
                     /locus_tag="EINA20F1_00005"
     CDS             5330..5542
                     /locus_tag="EINA20F1_00005"
                     /inference="ab initio prediction:Prodigal:v2.6"
                     /codon_start=1
                     /transl_table=11
                     /product="hypothetical protein"
                     /translation="MTEQVILESTPLNALDRCDRCGAQAYVRATLATGGELMFCAHHG
                     KEYAEKLKAVAVAIQDETNRLVESTK"
     gene            complement(5558..5749)
                     /locus_tag="EINA20F1_00006"
     CDS             complement(5558..5749)
                     /locus_tag="EINA20F1_00006"
                     /inference="ab initio prediction:Prodigal:v2.6"
                     /codon_start=1
                     /transl_table=11
                     /product="hypothetical protein"
                     /translation="MDKPKIFVNPKSGSIRITGEVEMVDADGNVLETLENPKFCGCGQ
                     SKEKPFCDGSHKGLLKENN"
     gene            complement(5774..7414)
                     /gene="rpoD"
                     /locus_tag="EINA20F1_00007"
     CDS             complement(5774..7414)
                     /gene="rpoD"
                     /locus_tag="EINA20F1_00007"
                     /inference="ab initio prediction:Prodigal:v2.6"
                     /inference="protein motif:HAMAP:MF_00963"
                     /codon_start=1
                     /transl_table=11
                     /product="RNA polymerase sigma factor RpoD"
                     /translation="MVKKAPAKKSAAKKVAKKAPAKKAPAKKVAAKPVKKAAAPKPVK
                     PVKPVKVALKKDLSAKEVQQLVNLKNDVARHKEIVETLAASGIDNYRKAVKKEFLALA
                     QEARHLDEVIATDSEKARKAGLGTSARILSKAQLALIAPPPAPVVAALANSTSTKSEG
                     KAPKAAIVLDDEGNEIVVEEVELEDVETLIAEVAEIIDTEAEDKSNQPRVVNLAEEAS
                     GNEENAFTLKASEEDDAPAQTVMTAGATADPVKDYLKQIGRVALLNAELEVELATRIE
                     AGLFAEEKLKEDKKIDKKFKRELEWIVEDGKRAKNHLLEANLRLVVSLAKRYTGRGML
                     FLDLIQEGNLGLIRAVEKFDYTKGYKFSTYATWWIRQAITRAMADQARTIRIPVHMVE
                     VINKLARVQRQMLQDLGREPTPEELAKELDMTPEKVVEVQKYGREPISLHTPLGEEGD
                     SEFGDLIEDSEAVKPEESVTFTILQEQLMQVLGGLTNREADVIKARYGLTDGQPKTLD
                     EIGKVHGVTRERIRQIESKTMSKLRHPSRSQSLRDYLD"
     gene            complement(7524..8612)
                     /gene="metXA"
                     /locus_tag="EINA20F1_00008"
     CDS             complement(7524..8612)
                     /gene="metXA"
                     /locus_tag="EINA20F1_00008"
                     /EC_number="2.3.1.31"
                     /inference="ab initio prediction:Prodigal:v2.6"
                     /inference="similar to AA sequence:UniProtKB:P9WJY9"
                     /codon_start=1
                     /transl_table=11
                     /product="Homoserine O-acetyltransferase"
                     /db_xref="COG:COG2021"
                     /translation="MSNSITTAVTGAWLESHDPGDRKFIKIGFLLLESGETLPDITIA
                     YQTWGTLNAAKDNAILINHAMTGWSDVTSWWPNMVGPGLPFDTDKYFIVCPNVIGGCQ
                     GSTGPSSIAPDGKRYGSRFPVVTVRDMAAAELLFTDAIGIKRYRLAVGPSLGGMRSLE
                     WAIEYPDRVGAICTIGSSAVATGDQIGGFSVQIRAIKSDPNFNGGDYYEQTKGPVEGL
                     GIARRIAHLTYRTESEMDVRFGRQMQGDDTGRYAVESYLDHQANKLAKRFDANTYISL
                     TSAMASHDVGRDRGGVVAALESIKIPAVVVSIDTDRLFPPRLQVEIAELVPKAQPLIT
                     ISSDFGHDGFLVESESVGAAIGQALSII"
     gene            complement(8621..8733)
                     /locus_tag="EINA20F1_00009"
     misc_RNA        complement(8621..8733)
                     /locus_tag="EINA20F1_00009"
                     /product="SAM-IV"
                     /inference="COORDINATES: profile:Infernal:v1.1"
     gene            complement(8719..9738)
                     /locus_tag="EINA20F1_00010"
     CDS             complement(8719..9738)
                     /locus_tag="EINA20F1_00010"
                     /inference="ab initio prediction:Prodigal:v2.6"
                     /codon_start=1
                     /transl_table=11
                     /product="hypothetical protein"
                     /translation="MTTLTSPHDLLAAIPFLIGYHPEDSLVVVSIKDNAVGMAMRINY
                     PVDIPEGAYDLLASHLQRDSATGALLVAYVPSDRNDGEVVLADASAALTRIGITTDES
                     LLIHGGRYRSILCQDQGCCPAEGNLIPEIDGSRIAVEHVVAGRAMPFANLQALTDSIS
                     SLPVAAEEKWCELVESFAVSKDVKDLSKLQRDGATAVIDLAGEFACGRIGQDLELTAR
                     VIGRLSDIQVRDFALGSHDEENVDTYFQMWRHLMRIAPKGYIAPIASLCAALAYESGD
                     GALAHRALDRALEDANGYSLALLLRRVFTAGWPPASFAAMRRELHPKVCVGIFGLDLP
                     PGHEL"
     gene            complement(9744..10496)
                     /locus_tag="EINA20F1_00011"
     CDS             complement(9744..10496)
                     /locus_tag="EINA20F1_00011"
                     /inference="ab initio prediction:Prodigal:v2.6"
                     /codon_start=1
                     /transl_table=11
                     /product="hypothetical protein"
                     /translation="MKIRLILITALVISPQTPTSRAADCVKACVDVYTQDGQLVIEAR
                     KGSGPSSSKVTKPKTIKPSVVKPKVVAKPKVVTKPKPVVKPKTVAPAKKAPAKPAKKP
                     IKKYVPKVVAATSLRDRLSKSLPTGGISYQPNFKPLIHTPVYFWNDLPSVFRTQVNLI
                     GETIDVVLRPSYLWSFGDGSFFATTDPGGPFPEGKVTHIYSQPGIYPVLLTTTWNGSF
                     SHNAVERAITGQIRKVSALTITVVAAPTRFMN"
     gene            10586..11053
                     /gene="mutT3"
                     /locus_tag="EINA20F1_00012"
     CDS             10586..11053
                     /gene="mutT3"
                     /locus_tag="EINA20F1_00012"
                     /EC_number="3.6.1.55"
                     /inference="ab initio prediction:Prodigal:v2.6"
                     /inference="similar to AA sequence:UniProtKB:P9WIX9"
                     /codon_start=1
                     /transl_table=11
                     /product="Putative 8-oxo-dGTP diphosphatase 3"
                     /db_xref="COG:COG0494"
                     /translation="MAARDGDGWVECSCGSKHWGLHGAAGLLIYRDGAILLQHRAPWV
                     HNGDTWGIPGGARDSHESVIDGAIREAVEETGIDPQELLIRTSSTDNHGNWSYDTVIA
                     EATSELVAHELNDESHEVRWVLFDDVTRLPLHPSFAKSWRDLRAQLDYLITPR"
     gene            complement(11015..11629)
                     /gene="thiQ"
                     /locus_tag="EINA20F1_00013"
     CDS             complement(11015..11629)
                     /gene="thiQ"
                     /locus_tag="EINA20F1_00013"
                     /EC_number="3.6.3.-"
                     /inference="ab initio prediction:Prodigal:v2.6"
                     /inference="similar to AA sequence:UniProtKB:P44986"
                     /codon_start=1
                     /transl_table=11
                     /product="Thiamine import ATP-binding protein ThiQ"
                     /db_xref="COG:COG3840"
                     /translation="MEIIEIKDLTLQRNDRQLFSGLKATIAKGSISAIVGPNGCGKSS
                     LLLAITGDLKPSSGSIFIAEKNLQELSDLEQSHLRSMALQERTFWLPLTVREVLTLGQ
                     GDEAINQIEKIAFDLGLTELLGKLVTTLSVGQVQRVEIARTLLRDCPIYLFDEPFAAQ
                     DLASKEKLIEIFKQLRSAGKTVILVAHSEVEKLSWCDQIIQLGS"
     gene            complement(11620..12594)
                     /gene="hmuU"
                     /locus_tag="EINA20F1_00014"
     CDS             complement(11620..12594)
                     /gene="hmuU"
                     /locus_tag="EINA20F1_00014"
                     /inference="ab initio prediction:Prodigal:v2.6"
                     /inference="similar to AA sequence:UniProtKB:Q56992"
                     /codon_start=1
                     /transl_table=11
                     /product="Hemin transport system permease protein HmuU"
                     /db_xref="COG:COG0609"
                     /translation="MKLRFSLIVIALNIAVVASLLLGATQVENIWRYLFNPGFDSAST
                     NHLILWEIRIPRILVALLIGAALGLAGAIAQSAANNPLADPAILGTSAGASLGVVSGV
                     LLNLADVGSVLAVFFATIGALFATALTFTWARSVGALIIIGIGTSALFSAIVGLLITA
                     TNNPEIRSISFWSLGSLALATSDSLLIITPVFLVCFFFAFKIAPQLDLLSLGDISVRH
                     LGLSAKAIRLKAFLIIGLLVAVSVSTVGSISFLALAAPHIARILFGGKSRILTIASSL
                     IGALILLVGDTIARSVLPPYELPIGLITSLLGAPILILLVRKAALTWK"
     gene            complement(12591..13508)
                     /gene="hmuT"
                     /locus_tag="EINA20F1_00015"
     CDS             complement(12591..13508)
                     /gene="hmuT"
                     /locus_tag="EINA20F1_00015"
                     /inference="ab initio prediction:Prodigal:v2.6"
                     /inference="similar to AA sequence:UniProtKB:Q56991"
                     /codon_start=1
                     /transl_table=11
                     /product="Hemin-binding periplasmic protein HmuT"
                     /db_xref="COG:COG4558"
                     /translation="MRNKGRDRHLTVALATALFLTACSSGAVAVQEIKTAAAISIEDG
                     GVSSAKRVIALANGSAEILVSLGLKPILIGRDIASTEEVLLDIPIVTSGHQVVAENIL
                     KLNPDLVLIDDATGPLAAIKTLRENGVKVAQVRQAWTLSDINLKIADIAGAVGAIPSG
                     TALSEKINQSLSDVKKADRKARIAFLYLRGGSSIYLLGGQGSGADSLISAINSVDAGA
                     EFSKDPFTPISAEVLAELNPDVILVMSKGLASVGGVTGLKALPGVAQTTAGKKGRILA
                     VDDSLLLSFGPRTPDLILQMAASVEELMR"
     gene            13593..14114
                     /locus_tag="EINA20F1_00016"
     CDS             13593..14114
                     /locus_tag="EINA20F1_00016"
                     /inference="ab initio prediction:Prodigal:v2.6"
                     /codon_start=1
                     /transl_table=11
                     /product="hypothetical protein"
                     /translation="MRAKALLTTATSALLLISLSSAPSNALQKPQLVKGQFGESISAQ
                     ARDISVDKNGQAQIVITGKGFDETVGIYLAYCVLPEAGAAPTPCGGGVNKSGIGDASY
                     WISSNAPPYASNLAEPFRAGGRFTKSVGVSEKIGKINCRKSKCALTVRSDHLREGDRS
                     RDLFIPVTFKKRK"
     gene            14117..15085
                     /locus_tag="EINA20F1_00017"
     CDS             14117..15085
                     /locus_tag="EINA20F1_00017"
                     /inference="ab initio prediction:Prodigal:v2.6"
                     /codon_start=1
                     /transl_table=11
                     /product="hypothetical protein"
                     /translation="MKKVITFISVLALAIPIFAAPSASAETFIFQSGPLTNLDPAGAT
                     VNGGFTKFTTKGGMYMQQCIAPVAGARPATCSDELQLWISTKGEVGSVSATGQIAFKV
                     AAQITGRGVSVDCTKTSCGIFFRLDRSATADTSEDLFLPITFREGAAAPLLPADVVTV
                     TLNSKPLTRNVPMALAYRQSAKILATAQSGLPVTLTSLTPECSYANGTLTALKGAGQC
                     ALAHRTAGNDKFAASSANYPFILEPGAQKVERPTKVLKKGKPKAMPAETNFGETISYR
                     SLSKNCRVELNLIEAQKRGVCTIIATAPAKEGMWLALKQELRIRVS"
     gene            complement(15065..15661)
                     /locus_tag="EINA20F1_00018"
     CDS             complement(15065..15661)
                     /locus_tag="EINA20F1_00018"
                     /inference="ab initio prediction:Prodigal:v2.6"
                     /inference="similar to AA sequence:UniProtKB:P9WMD5"
                     /codon_start=1
                     /transl_table=11
                     /product="putative HTH-type transcriptional regulator"
                     /translation="MPKISTQDLASHRDWRRNQLISAATQIALEESSASISIAAVAAR
                     AGLSRTSVYEYFSSSQDLVADLLIEELKSFGELLRGAIEDESDPITALTIWIETSLNY
                     VGDGRHLLAKSLHATTLPRERNAEIGAAHRQMLAPLSKTFTALGITDTARAFAQLQAI
                     TDVATRRIESGAANVEDEIAVTTDFYIAGIKALANSNS"
     gene            complement(15669..17663)
                     /gene="dinG"
                     /locus_tag="EINA20F1_00019"
     CDS             complement(15669..17663)
                     /gene="dinG"
                     /locus_tag="EINA20F1_00019"
                     /EC_number="3.6.4.12"
                     /inference="ab initio prediction:Prodigal:v2.6"
                     /inference="similar to AA sequence:UniProtKB:P9WMR5"
                     /codon_start=1
                     /transl_table=11
                     /product="putative ATP-dependent helicase DinG"
                     /db_xref="COG:COG1199"
                     /translation="MSDLSAKVRSALDAAVAAIGGAPREGQIEMAEAVANALTDRHHL
                     MVQAGTGTGKSLAYLVPALVHGRKVLIATATLALQRQLVERDLPAVVPALEKELGREI
                     TYGIYKGVGNYICLQKMNTDEPDPDGEVLLEVSYLEKDAKRLHAWAKTPGVSGDRDDA
                     PDVDRRVWAANSLSGRECVGADVCNYGSQCFAALAKAKAQTAEVVVTNHTLLAIEIVD
                     SHPILPERDAVILDEAHEFMDRTTQAVTEELTSARVIRAAAMARKHMPGKLADALTKA
                     ADNFHDAMADYGDQIRGDFAAQGRLEEIPSSLEAPIRKVKDAAAAIVQIINADDEIID
                     SDAIAERARVKGAVSEINTTCGKLLKMGNTHVLWYEPTFSTLHLAPLSVSEVLRANLL
                     TKTPVIATSATLTVGNGFDAMARSIGFVVGSDADSEGDDGDIDPANVQMLDVGSPFDF
                     ANQGVLYMPKHLPEPGRDGPSSEVLTELGELIDAAGGRTLALFSSWRGVEAADAHLRN
                     VLKELPITIITQKRGDAVGPLVERFAKDETSILLGTMSLWQGVDVPGSSCILVAIDRI
                     PFPRPDEPVMSARASLADAAGGSGFMQVSLPRAALLLAQGTGRLIRSVDDRGVVAILD
                     SRIITKRYGSVLLNSMPPLWRTSDRAVVIDSLRRLSQTMK"
     gene            17769..18614
                     /locus_tag="EINA20F1_00020"
     CDS             17769..18614
                     /locus_tag="EINA20F1_00020"
                     /EC_number="4.3.2.3"
                     /inference="ab initio prediction:Prodigal:v2.6"
                     /inference="similar to AA sequence:UniProtKB:Q39BA7"
                     /codon_start=1
                     /transl_table=11
                     /product="Ureidoglycolate lyase"
                     /translation="MKIARIGEHGTERPAVIDGDYAIYVDSLVSDWDRANLEAGGYLH
                     VANADLNSLPRTPLAGLRYGAVINKPTKIICVGLNYLAHIKEAGFDTPPEPVIFMKAP
                     DSITGPNDDVVIPPNSQATDYEVELAIIIGKSALYLKSPDDSAEHILGYSISQDISER
                     HWQMERAGQWVKGKSFPTFNPVGPVIVSADSINAHNLRLWCSVNGEMKQDSNTDDLLY
                     GINHIVWYISQFMELCPGDIINTGTPFGVGMGFKPPIYLKAGDVLKTGIEGIGEITNH
                     VIAYK"
     gene            18635..19384
                     /gene="bacC"
                     /locus_tag="EINA20F1_00021"
     CDS             18635..19384
                     /gene="bacC"
                     /locus_tag="EINA20F1_00021"
                     /EC_number="1.1.1.385"
                     /inference="ab initio prediction:Prodigal:v2.6"
                     /inference="similar to AA sequence:UniProtKB:Q8KWT4"
                     /codon_start=1
                     /transl_table=11
                     /product="Dihydroanticapsin 7-dehydrogenase"
                     /translation="MSKDFAGLTAIVTGAGSGIGLEVARKLSDQGAKVFGFDLRAGEM
                     GELATFIECDIANPDSVKKAFSEFANQSKTLDILINNAGIGAIGTVEQATEEEWLRVF
                     NVNVFGTGRMSAAAMPYLKASQHAAIVNTCSLVATAGVPNRAVYGASKGAIYALTLAM
                     ATDGIAHGVRVNCVNPGTSDTPWIKNLLSKAADPDKEYAALQARQPIGRLVSPVEVAS
                     AIVFLANPAQASTTGTALGVDGGMQGLRLPR"
     gene            complement(19381..20436)
                     /locus_tag="EINA20F1_00022"
     CDS             complement(19381..20436)
                     /locus_tag="EINA20F1_00022"
                     /inference="ab initio prediction:Prodigal:v2.6"
                     /codon_start=1
                     /transl_table=11
                     /product="hypothetical protein"
                     /translation="MGSLGFSIQLIKRDFELTRVVASWHNIGWAAALVFISFILLGHG
                     HRRPAHQTIRFGWGLLILGSLVYCLSPNIYFSVPAVILTATGSVIAGNTTTAILGAHS
                     KTALRNMFRSTGVGLFAASVSPTVIGITTQADIPWRATVATTAVLIGLVALKIVPELE
                     ARPEPDHADSKIIWNNTMIAILIFAFLTITMEVSLSAWAVDLLTERGSEVKSAVLFAT
                     VAPYFVALTRIYLSTKYEHNLQRIWRFSFVAIGSGVLLVIFSSSPTLTLAGLIIAAAG
                     IGPCASIAIANASSSAQGSDRGIAAFVIGMGISNGTSPWIMGFVSENFGFAAAYAVIL
                     LALIAATYFFAAINKKN"
     gene            20635..21408
                     /gene="ygiD"
                     /locus_tag="EINA20F1_00023"
     CDS             20635..21408
                     /gene="ygiD"
                     /locus_tag="EINA20F1_00023"
                     /EC_number="1.13.11.29"
                     /inference="ab initio prediction:Prodigal:v2.6"
                     /inference="similar to AA sequence:UniProtKB:P24197"
                     /codon_start=1
                     /transl_table=11
                     /product="4,5-DOPA dioxygenase extradiol"
                     /db_xref="COG:COG3384"
                     /translation="MSKMPALYIGHGAPMLLDDQLWTSQLKDVAANIERPSAILIVSA
                     HWESAPITLSNPSANTPLVYDFSGFDRKFYEMTYNSPDASALAAKVTALMPKTESVAQ
                     SSRGLDHGAWVPLRVMYPGADIPVLQMSMPTSDPGSLMEIGKRLQPLRDEGVLIIGSG
                     FMTHGLPYLRDWSPGAAAPTWSSEFDSWAAEAIARGDIDALASYKDIAPGVRYAHPTV
                     EHFTPLFITLGAATNNNVAPETLIDGYFMGLSKRSILVA"
     gene            complement(21485..24367)
                     /gene="nrdJ"
                     /locus_tag="EINA20F1_00024"
     CDS             complement(21485..24367)
                     /gene="nrdJ"
                     /locus_tag="EINA20F1_00024"
                     /EC_number="1.17.4.1"
                     /inference="ab initio prediction:Prodigal:v2.6"
                     /inference="similar to AA sequence:UniProtKB:O69981"
                     /codon_start=1
                     /transl_table=11
                     /product="Vitamin B12-dependent ribonucleotide reductase"
                     /db_xref="COG:COG0209"
                     /translation="MSDTVINRPIKIKAHNTVKGKGLTIERIYTNEGIHPYDEVKWER
                     RDVVQSNWKTGETVFEQHGVEFPDFWSVNASTIVTTKYFRGAVGADNREWSLKQVIDR
                     VVLTYTKAGKEFGYFATDKDATIFEHELTHMLLHQIFSFNSPVWFNVGTAAPQQVSAC
                     FILSVDDTMDSILNWYREEGMIFKGGSGAGLNLSRIRSSKELLKSGGTASGPVSFMRG
                     ADASAGTIKSGGATRRAAKMVVLDVDHPDIEEFIETKVNEEDKIRALRDAGFDMDLGG
                     KDIISVQYQNANNSVRLSDKFMQAVENGEKFGLTARSTGEVIDTVDARELFTKIAQAA
                     WACADPGVQFDDTINDWHTTPESGRINASNPCSEYMSLDNSSCNLASLNLMKFLKDDG
                     SFDAKTFARASDLIITAMDISICFADFPTEAIGDTTRAFRQLGIGYANLGALLMASGL
                     AYDSEGGRALAGAITSLLTGTTYKRSAELAGIVGPYAGFAQNAKPHARVMRKHAAASS
                     AAKQLSTLDIDVWTEANKAWDACLSIGDKNGWRNAQISVLAPTGTIGLMMDCDTTGIE
                     PDFSLVKFKKLVGGGSMQIVNQTVPAALRKLGYNEETIEAIVEFIAANGHVIDAPGLK
                     TEHYEVFDCALGARSIAPMGHVRMMAACQPFLSGAISKTVNLPEDATVEEVEEVHLEA
                     WRMGIKALAVYRDNCKVGQPLSDGKAKKKGAVATDCVEAEALATPVRKRLPKSRPSTT
                     TSFSVGGAEGYMTSGAYADGALGEVFLKLGKQGSTLAGVMDAFSIAVSIGLQYGVPLE
                     TFVEKFTNLRFEPAGMTDDSDIRMAQSMMDYIFRRLALDYLPFEQRSAMGLFTASERA
                     RALETGEYTQDAAPASADTPLAPKAQAAAAPAAAPAAAPLATPKPVEVKIEPAPLDRA
                     IGSSSDLLESMGIKSDAPLCMTCGVKMRMSGACFVCEGCGNTSGCS"
     gene            complement(24389..24925)
                     /gene="nrdR"
                     /locus_tag="EINA20F1_00025"
     CDS             complement(24389..24925)
                     /gene="nrdR"
                     /locus_tag="EINA20F1_00025"
                     /inference="ab initio prediction:Prodigal:v2.6"
                     /inference="similar to AA sequence:UniProtKB:O69980"
                     /codon_start=1
                     /transl_table=11
                     /product="Transcriptional repressor NrdR"
                     /db_xref="COG:COG1327"
                     /translation="MICPFCSHDDSRVVDSRPVEDGTQIRRRRECPQCGERFSTQEVA
                     LLNIIKRSGATEPFAREKVLVGVRKACQGRPVGEDDLVLLAQRVEETLRRTGKAEIEA
                     QEVGLAILAPLRELDEVAYLRYASVYRNFASLEDFEGEIALLRAVPSSAISHSANEVN
                     EKSDAPSLKENQTTTSDR"
     gene            24970..25191
                     /locus_tag="EINA20F1_00026"
     CDS             24970..25191
                     /locus_tag="EINA20F1_00026"
                     /inference="ab initio prediction:Prodigal:v2.6"
                     /codon_start=1
                     /transl_table=11
                     /product="hypothetical protein"
                     /translation="MYWRIAETTLKTLLMEVFFVSTPTYSGNYKANLESFPVEYVLAQ
                     VRACRRAPALTAAGCVASGLLGVRLWLGS"
     gene            complement(25130..25498)
                     /gene="yneA"
                     /locus_tag="EINA20F1_00027"
     CDS             complement(25130..25498)
                     /gene="yneA"
                     /locus_tag="EINA20F1_00027"
                     /inference="ab initio prediction:Prodigal:v2.6"
                     /inference="protein motif:HAMAP:MF_02014"
                     /codon_start=1
                     /transl_table=11
                     /product="Cell division suppressor protein YneA"
                     /translation="MSTVSLNATSAQTLINQGFQANPSGIRLNRRGRLARTFVVLSLA
                     VVLASVFGFQAGANTADTIGAPTPFIEVTAAPGDTLWSLATRMADGGDVRALVDEIAS
                     VNSLATAELQAGQKLRIPLQ"
     gene            25643..26341
                     /gene="lexA"
                     /locus_tag="EINA20F1_00028"
     CDS             25643..26341
                     /gene="lexA"
                     /locus_tag="EINA20F1_00028"
                     /EC_number="3.4.21.88"
                     /inference="ab initio prediction:Prodigal:v2.6"
                     /inference="similar to AA sequence:UniProtKB:P9WHR7"
                     /codon_start=1
                     /transl_table=11
                     /product="LexA repressor"
                     /db_xref="COG:COG1974"
                     /translation="MSKKPTYKSADNSANNKVTELPDSATGEHGLTARQEKILQVIQQ
                     GIAADGCPPSMRAIAAAAGLSSPASVKYQLEILQEKGLIKPHPTRGGVLEVLMPGEKS
                     QIEVESTKNIPLVGRIAAGGPITAEQNVESTFALPETLVGKGNLYMLQVVGESMIDAA
                     ICDGDYVVIREQKDCNNGEIVAAMIDGEATVKTFQRKNGHIWLLPANPAFEPINGDNC
                     EILGKVTAVMRSVR"
     gene            complement(26360..27010)
                     /gene="menA"
                     /locus_tag="EINA20F1_00029"
     CDS             complement(26360..27010)
                     /gene="menA"
                     /locus_tag="EINA20F1_00029"
                     /EC_number="2.5.1.74"
                     /inference="ab initio prediction:Prodigal:v2.6"
                     /inference="protein motif:HAMAP:MF_01937"
                     /codon_start=1
                     /transl_table=11
                     /product="1,4-dihydroxy-2-naphthoate
                     octaprenyltransferase"
                     /translation="MKKLRGLLKASHFGPTLIVTAISWFFAAHYWWEGPAYVIAFGVF
                     TGQLVVGWSNDLYDFADDLKHNRQNKPLVSGVISQSYLKRWLTFMVPFSFVANLLSPL
                     GFKGGLLYMFGISMGVAYNFYFKFNVFSWFPYALAFAALPSCIAISKDITPPVWMWLG
                     GALLGSAAHFINVIKDMDQDRASGIGGAPQRIGKRNSIVVAALLIALGLATLVLFN"
     gene            complement(27015..28469)
                     /gene="prpD"
                     /locus_tag="EINA20F1_00030"
     CDS             complement(27015..28469)
                     /gene="prpD"
                     /locus_tag="EINA20F1_00030"
                     /EC_number="4.2.1.79"
                     /inference="ab initio prediction:Prodigal:v2.6"
                     /inference="similar to AA sequence:UniProtKB:Q8Z903"
                     /codon_start=1
                     /transl_table=11
                     /product="2-methylcitrate dehydratase"
                     /db_xref="COG:COG2079"
                     /translation="MSANITRVNQEFDKEIVDIVDYVFDYEITSDLAYETAWSCLMDT
                     LGCGLESLEYEACTKLLGPLVPELQVKDGVRVPGTAYRLDPVQGAFNIGALIRWLDFN
                     DTWLAAEWGHPSDNLSAILSVADWISQHPQYGTGQRLTMRDVMTAMIKAHEIQGCIAL
                     ENSFNKVGLDHVILVKIASTAVVSQMLGLTREQALNAVSLAWIDGHSLRTYRHYPNAG
                     SRKSWAAGDATSRAVRLALMAKLGEMGYPSALTAKTWGFYDTLFRGNRFKFQRQYGSY
                     VMENVLFKISYPAEFHSQTAVEAAFTLHKQMVAAGKTSDDISKISIRTHEACIRIIDK
                     KGPLNNPADRDHCIQYMVAVPLIFGRLTARDYEDEIASDPRVDALREKMHLREDESFT
                     ADYFDPAKRSIANAMTIEFNDGTTLGEEVVEYPVGHARRRAEGIPLLIEKFKINLNRI
                     FDANRQKKILDLCLDRKALEATEVKDFMAMLVKE"
     gene            complement(28469..29356)
                     /gene="prpB"
                     /locus_tag="EINA20F1_00031"
     CDS             complement(28469..29356)
                     /gene="prpB"
                     /locus_tag="EINA20F1_00031"
                     /EC_number="4.1.3.30"
                     /inference="ab initio prediction:Prodigal:v2.6"
                     /inference="similar to AA sequence:UniProtKB:Q937P0"
                     /codon_start=1
                     /transl_table=11
                     /product="2-methylisocitrate lyase"
                     /db_xref="COG:COG2513"
                     /translation="MTPESAGSKFKKALQEEKPLQIVGAINANHALLAKRAGYRAIYL
                     SGGGVAAGSLGVPDLGITTLEDVLTDVRRITGVCDLPLLVDADTGFGPSAFNIGRTVK
                     DLINAGAAAMHIEDQVQAKRCGHRPNKEIVSKGEMVDRIKAAVDARTDEDFGIMARTD
                     SIAIEGIDAAVERSLAYIEAGADFVFPEAIRDLESYKKFAAAVSKPILANITEFGLTP
                     LFTRDELGANGVGMILYPLSAFRAMNKAAENVYEAIRRDGTQARVIDSMQTREELYER
                     INYYEFEKALDQFQSEKDK"
     gene            complement(29370..29768)
                     /locus_tag="EINA20F1_00032"
     CDS             complement(29370..29768)
                     /locus_tag="EINA20F1_00032"
                     /inference="ab initio prediction:Prodigal:v2.6"
                     /codon_start=1
                     /transl_table=11
                     /product="hypothetical protein"
                     /translation="MFELLALAAVIYLFINRKKKVRKPRGIDAEFRELVESTYYSQAM
                     AADIKGYLLSVVGDDRDGAEKFSDARIAQAQSILDKAGPSAFYWMAEIATQLAVLSAA
                     KINGLDTNVESEIGAGAVTPESVVRIVVQG"
     gene            29907..31160
                     /locus_tag="EINA20F1_00033"
     CDS             29907..31160
                     /locus_tag="EINA20F1_00033"
                     /inference="ab initio prediction:Prodigal:v2.6"
                     /codon_start=1
                     /transl_table=11
                     /product="hypothetical protein"
                     /translation="MKTRSALRIAIALLLAATTLAPASAADPFPMPPEPKWWKQTGLT
                     DIRYGQWIPCRDEWQITNDCVSAIHLYKSDGTDVGALTYQPPKDFKPSEAVQYWMVVN
                     TPQGEPIENSAYIKDEVNSISHWKLPAGITNSDGTDVVHAYVHLMNGSLQINTIAFSQ
                     TQGSLPEGYYFEFKLKSSGFAKKIKWVLSNVRDPEVSVAGDMITVKGLPENSPSANSG
                     DQVCEQNLLKARSTQRNIAVNMIYYDAGNRTGETRPDDVILGTNGWWCLSDFRFDRAS
                     QQIVVKVGNVHFDEFGNEIQGWMELKIKGNRARDWWGIDPAIAAGYAKVEVSYQDGTT
                     KIATVSAKYDSKNDWINLRAYGFTYSSPTLAVSFKGPEQAVKLPAQATKTVAPKKSKI
                     TCVKGKISKKVTGAPPKCPTGFKKK"
     gene            31204..32676
                     /gene="phrB"
                     /locus_tag="EINA20F1_00034"
     CDS             31204..32676
                     /gene="phrB"
                     /locus_tag="EINA20F1_00034"
                     /EC_number="4.1.99.13"
                     /inference="ab initio prediction:Prodigal:v2.6"
                     /inference="similar to AA sequence:UniProtKB:A9CH39"
                     /codon_start=1
                     /transl_table=11
                     /product="(6-4) photolyase"
                     /db_xref="COG:COG3046"
                     /translation="MSQLIYIPFDHLHRKFGALKNGDPKQDVIVMVESARMTTGRYWH
                     PQRLHFLISSARHFAQSLRDEGFTVEYEKASTTTDGLTKVQKKYKSHKLICAEPSSHR
                     QMKQLKEFGAEFVENDFFLTTRKHFFIWADSQKSYLMEAFYRAQRARLNILIDDGKPT
                     GGAWNFDKENRLPPPKSYTWPKYLEHKPDAIDLEVGKELGFTPTTTWATTRKGALAQL
                     KNFIDNHFANFGPYEDAMALDNWALHHSLLSPYLNNGLLHASEVIDAAVKKFNTGDIP
                     IESAEGFIRQVIGWREYVNGMYWYLGPEYRDNNQLKATKKLLPLFSDPGKTQMNCVKT
                     IVTDIQDRAWVHHIPRLMVLSNLALITGTNPQEFLDWMREVFIDATEWVMVPNVIGMG
                     VHADGGAMMTKPYAAGGAYISRMSNYCKGCAYNPKLRTGDTACPFTTLYWDFLDRHAE
                     TFKKNHRMSQQIFGLSRLSDLPELKVRAKEVLKGLDAGTI"
     gene            complement(32677..33156)
                     /locus_tag="EINA20F1_00035"
     CDS             complement(32677..33156)
                     /locus_tag="EINA20F1_00035"
                     /inference="ab initio prediction:Prodigal:v2.6"
                     /codon_start=1
                     /transl_table=11
                     /product="hypothetical protein"
                     /translation="MAFTAPNAMERLKYMQDAKTVAIVGASDNPSRASYFVATYLLSA
                     AHFKLFFVNPKLDEILGQKVYKSLADIPEAVDIVDVFRKASDIPGVLDEAIAIKAKTF
                     WMQLGITDDVSAERGVAAGLNVVQDKCIKIEHARFAGGLNLAGFNTGVISSKRNKSI"
     gene            complement(33156..34466)
                     /locus_tag="EINA20F1_00036"
     CDS             complement(33156..34466)
                     /locus_tag="EINA20F1_00036"
                     /EC_number="2.5.1.-"
                     /inference="ab initio prediction:Prodigal:v2.6"
                     /inference="similar to AA sequence:UniProtKB:Q9WZY4"
                     /codon_start=1
                     /transl_table=11
                     /product="O-acetyl-L-homoserine sulfhydrylase"
                     /db_xref="COG:COG2873"
                     /translation="MSEHKWGFKTKALHAGTQPDPQTGARALPIYQSSAFVFENTEDA
                     GNLFALQKYGNIYSRIGNPTVSAFEEKIAALEGGIGAVATSSGQAAQFLTFAALVGTG
                     DHVVASSALYGGTLTQLDVTLRRFGVDTTFVKSDKAEDFAAAITDKTKFLYAEMVSNP
                     ASQVGDIEALAKVAHDAGLPLVIDSTVATPYLVRPIEFGADIVLHSATKFLGGHGTTL
                     GGVIVESGRFNWGNGKFPMMTEPVPSYSGVSWWENFGEFGFLTKVRVEQLRDIGASLS
                     AMSAFLLVQGVETLPQRMRDHVANAKAVAEWLESDSRIAWVKYSGLASHPHNARAKKY
                     MPEGPGSVFSFGVKAFGDLSGRQTGEKFINSVQLASHLANIGDVRTLVIHPASTTHRQ
                     LTDDQLIDAGVPQDLVRISVGLEDIEDILWDLDQALTTATGKGR"
     gene            34511..34969
                     /gene="cupin"
                     /locus_tag="EINA20F1_00037"
     CDS             34511..34969
                     /gene="cupin"
                     /locus_tag="EINA20F1_00037"
                     /EC_number="4.4.1.-"
                     /inference="ab initio prediction:Prodigal:v2.6"
                     /inference="similar to AA sequence:UniProtKB:Q2RSU5"
                     /codon_start=1
                     /transl_table=11
                     /product="1-methylthio-D-xylulose 5-phosphate
                     methylsulfurylase"
                     /translation="MSTSKYHVTQDEPHRWRNVEELVYKDEDGDATFKDVTRRVLFGE
                     EHQEGMEVRYFEVDAGGHTTLEKHEHTHLVIPIKGKGSCLVGDEVLPLAIHDLVYVPS
                     WAWHQFRAAESEVLGFLCMVKVKRDRPTLPTSEELTQMQSNPEVAAFIRY"
     gene            complement(34986..35531)
                     /locus_tag="EINA20F1_00038"
     CDS             complement(34986..35531)
                     /locus_tag="EINA20F1_00038"
                     /inference="ab initio prediction:Prodigal:v2.6"
                     /codon_start=1
                     /transl_table=11
                     /product="hypothetical protein"
                     /translation="MKIYAIASGAAVALALVIAPPASASVKAGASCKKAGQSLKVSGR
                     KFTCVKKGSKLVWNKGVVVKKAPSAAASTAATAAPAAPAMATPMATKSAEPTKSAEPV
                     AAGYTMERVKANSTSSSCWTVISGNVYDLTKWIGSHPGGSGAITSLCGTDGTSGFNAM
                     HRNQSKPEARLAGYLLGPLAK"
     gene            35585..36052
                     /locus_tag="EINA20F1_00039"
     CDS             35585..36052
                     /locus_tag="EINA20F1_00039"
                     /inference="ab initio prediction:Prodigal:v2.6"
                     /codon_start=1
                     /transl_table=11
                     /product="hypothetical protein"
                     /translation="MNFSGRASFSVRLTSKVSKRITEFLGEETLMDEKSLIKQWNQLR
                     LQIIQAQVAPALVLIAIVALAAIGSFETANDAAKYLTLGVAAVTGILATISQYAAVRE
                     GEALIVDLRKVEKPSAMTEKIADSRGLVSLSAIAIIAFDIAIFALVVWAVLGA"
     gene            complement(36177..36659)
                     /locus_tag="EINA20F1_00040"
     CDS             complement(36177..36659)
                     /locus_tag="EINA20F1_00040"
                     /inference="ab initio prediction:Prodigal:v2.6"
                     /codon_start=1
                     /transl_table=11
                     /product="hypothetical protein"
                     /translation="MAKKEIESEEKVFGEKSIFPLKYVDMMEDIFHAVLALALLGIGI
                     GAFFFSIKRLIETAPFFPNGMIQGVNDILFIVIILEILRTVISRFTDGVYQLDKFLII
                     GVIAAVRHILTVGASLTLQTGKSDVAFERAIYEMGLNALIVVALVFAIFLSKNAHRRK
                     "
     gene            complement(36727..37500)
                     /locus_tag="EINA20F1_00041"
     CDS             complement(36727..37500)
                     /locus_tag="EINA20F1_00041"
                     /inference="ab initio prediction:Prodigal:v2.6"
                     /codon_start=1
                     /transl_table=11
                     /product="Heliorhodopsin"
                     /translation="MKPETKLGKDLQVFNRIAGATHLIQGIVLLVIMNTETTIPVVTR
                     FFDQTSDGEIAPVSKILFEFSVAKIAPIFLLLSAFAHILISSPSYVRRYEQNISKGIN
                     PVRWWEYAFSSSLMLVVLLMFGGLIELSTVVFVFTLNFIMNLMGLVMEKYNQLTQTTN
                     WLPFNIGVLAGIVPWIMGGLYFWVSTNNIADAIPVYAQFGFLLTFLFFNSFAINMWLQ
                     YKKVGKWSNYAYGENAYIVLSLVSKSALGWIIVLGTMGI"
     gene            complement(37530..37886)
                     /locus_tag="EINA20F1_00042"
     CDS             complement(37530..37886)
                     /locus_tag="EINA20F1_00042"
                     /inference="ab initio prediction:Prodigal:v2.6"
                     /codon_start=1
                     /transl_table=11
                     /product="hypothetical protein"
                     /translation="MKAQEITVIYDGQCRFCKASLNWLQKRLSVNAVAFQDGGLEKFG
                     LTVEECSKEVFALYENQRFSGADAVAFLLKKRGNKVASFLIKSSGNVGRSGYRWVASH
                     RNSLLVRIATRILEKS"
     gene            complement(37890..38300)
                     /locus_tag="EINA20F1_00043"
     CDS             complement(37890..38300)
                     /locus_tag="EINA20F1_00043"
                     /inference="ab initio prediction:Prodigal:v2.6"
                     /codon_start=1
                     /transl_table=11
                     /product="hypothetical protein"
                     /translation="MRIVKGFARTTLGVALTYAGATHLTTSRLEFQAQVPNWVPFSAD
                     FVVLASGVVEIVLGLALVFLVKYQVHVGWVVAAFFVAIFPGNISQYVNGIDAFGLDTD
                     RARLTRLFFQPLLVLWALWATGAWRARSRRTRVN"
     gene            complement(38297..38803)
                     /locus_tag="EINA20F1_00044"
     CDS             complement(38297..38803)
                     /locus_tag="EINA20F1_00044"
                     /inference="ab initio prediction:Prodigal:v2.6"
                     /codon_start=1
                     /transl_table=11
                     /product="hypothetical protein"
                     /translation="MNKLIAALLALSLLGITPASAHQPVDLLNSDTTPMAGPLLVDGT
                     VSFAIRATFSKAGQKKAFRAALKEGEQLDVQYLIIDKKPENKLKNSRLPLLVITSPSG
                     KKTTMKFTERTPFYEPWGRTNYFYLGRLSEVAEDGVYSFMITARTKSAITLGVGAREV
                     PGEVLRDQ"
     gene            38923..39999
                     /gene="yliI"
                     /locus_tag="EINA20F1_00045"
     CDS             38923..39999
                     /gene="yliI"
                     /locus_tag="EINA20F1_00045"
                     /EC_number="1.1.5.-"
                     /inference="ab initio prediction:Prodigal:v2.6"
                     /inference="similar to AA sequence:UniProtKB:P75804"
                     /codon_start=1
                     /transl_table=11
                     /product="Aldose sugar dehydrogenase YliI"
                     /db_xref="COG:COG2133"
                     /translation="MSPVHAADFEGASLSLTFTSKSISKAITEGGSTRGPALALLKDD
                     TILLGGGRSGGELLTWNKAKTSLISIGRFLPSNLREIDSRFAINDIAVLSENATSAKL
                     LISYPRLSKNRTCVEIAIDEIAYDRTKQRAKFVANWFITKPCVPISAVQHTAGRFAVI
                     DKNTVYVTIGDLGFSEIDNRAKRGDLGSIFKLTAKSATKVSQGHRNPQGIVFFDNKTL
                     MAAEHGPRGGDEINVIEQGGDYGWPFVSYGQPYGGGDYVRPEKTGSHAGYIEPTKYWV
                     PSIAPTELVQLPEQGWGNWGRSLVLGTLREQVLVFIKINDKLVATEEVRVDIGDRIRD
                     LEVLSNGALLATTDSGKLITVTNG"
     gene            39996..40586
                     /locus_tag="EINA20F1_00046"
     CDS             39996..40586
                     /locus_tag="EINA20F1_00046"
                     /inference="ab initio prediction:Prodigal:v2.6"
                     /codon_start=1
                     /transl_table=11
                     /product="hypothetical protein"
                     /translation="MIKAKAALVLTALIATTLFPSTANARDLAIWDQLQGTNPKGYVL
                     LIRHALAPGVGDPENFNVNDCSTQRNLNDEGRKDAREIGSWLKRRDVKIFRVESSRWC
                     RAKETAQLLDLGKVRPNKNFDSLFRDRDPAKSPQTAAIKKQIFNHRNTRGLLVLVGHM
                     VNIQTLTGTFVDSGEGVLVRATPQGELKVMGYSPAP"
     gene            complement(40601..40840)
                     /locus_tag="EINA20F1_00047"
     CDS             complement(40601..40840)
                     /locus_tag="EINA20F1_00047"
                     /EC_number="1.-.-.-"
                     /inference="ab initio prediction:Prodigal:v2.6"
                     /inference="similar to AA sequence:UniProtKB:P9WN17"
                     /codon_start=1
                     /transl_table=11
                     /product="Putative glutaredoxin.1"
                     /db_xref="COG:COG0695"
                     /translation="MSFVMYSTSWCGYCKRLKSQLGELGVTFEEINIEEVAGTAEIVE
                     KVNGGNRTVPTLVFSDGSAMTNPSAKEVVAKLAAL"
     gene            complement(40910..40986)
                     /locus_tag="EINA20F1_00048"
     tRNA            complement(40910..40986)
                     /locus_tag="EINA20F1_00048"
                     /product="tRNA-Val"
                     /inference="COORDINATES: profile:Aragorn:v1.2"
                     /note="tRNA-Val(gac)"
     gene            complement(41321..41395)
                     /locus_tag="EINA20F1_00049"
     tRNA            complement(41321..41395)
                     /locus_tag="EINA20F1_00049"
                     /product="tRNA-Val"
                     /inference="COORDINATES: profile:Aragorn:v1.2"
                     /note="tRNA-Val(gac)"
     gene            complement(41614..41690)
                     /locus_tag="EINA20F1_00050"
     tRNA            complement(41614..41690)
                     /locus_tag="EINA20F1_00050"
                     /product="tRNA-Val"
                     /inference="COORDINATES: profile:Aragorn:v1.2"
                     /note="tRNA-Val(gac)"
     gene            41901..42095
                     /locus_tag="EINA20F1_00051"
     CDS             41901..42095
                     /locus_tag="EINA20F1_00051"
                     /inference="ab initio prediction:Prodigal:v2.6"
                     /codon_start=1
                     /transl_table=11
                     /product="hypothetical protein"
                     /translation="MDFALERARTLTPDSDSEEYLPHHFIGECVSTAMEIGFLTAPKR
                     GTFGGKITPKALRKLKQVGK"
     gene            42211..>42751
                     /locus_tag="EINA20F1_00052"
     CDS             42211..>42751
                     /locus_tag="EINA20F1_00052"
                     /inference="ab initio prediction:GeneMark.hmm:v3.25"
                     /codon_start=1
                     /transl_table=11
                     /product="hypothetical protein"
                     /translation="MSEPSETFLAPNEKIRKEFENFLENDVALYGFIYRAKRDNISND
                     EIQKSRGAAYPNFIWNYQRYIRALLEGDIPSSISQMNEVGVLFRRVSKLTDLSEEAVA
                     HLARGLAEIEQRKNDPDIKLKSEKQLLKSSKALEKKSTPGIYVYTLMHYMNYKYDPDS
                     DRTLMKVGKSDRDGVPRLFP"
ORIGIN      
        1 gtacaacgac acctagacca ctaacatcgg ccctgaaaaa gttgttgagc gcattgcaga
       61 tcttgctaag gcgaaaaaga ttcaaggtat ttcagacatc atcgatctaa ctgatggcca
      121 gactggaacc aacgtcgtta tcgagctaaa gaacggcttt gaaccagaag cagtgcttga
      181 acagctctac aagttgactc cgatggagga tgccttcgca attaacgcag ttgccttggt
      241 taagggacgc ccacaaacgc ttggccttaa ggaattgcta caagtcttta tcgatcaccg
      301 catcgaagtt gtacgtcgtc gctctgaata tcgcaaggca aaggcagaag gtcgcctatc
      361 catggttgat ggtctgctga aggcgatcat tgacatcgat aaggtaatca agattattcg
      421 cggtagcgat gatgcagcgg ctgccaaaga gaagttgatc aaggacttta agttaaatga
      481 tgagcaggca acttatatcc tcgatatgcc acttcgtcgc ttgaccaaga tgagcaaact
      541 cgaacttgag actgagcaga aagaactcaa aacaactatc gctgcactta gcgctcttct
      601 aaaatctgaa gaaaatatca aggcgcaggt tgcaaccgag ctaactgcag tcggaaaatc
      661 atttgctacc cctcgtcgca cacgaattgg cgctgcttaa tttcgtttaa cttctggcct
      721 gtgggagact tcgtcaaatg atctctacaa gtgctcttga actgcgcgca ggtgcgcgac
      781 ttctggtctc aggagtaaat gttcgcatca accacggaga tcgaatcgga ttcgtgggtc
      841 gcaatggcgc tggaaaatct acgctcgcta aagtgcttgc tggtgaaaca ctccccgcag
      901 gtggcgcagt acaacgaacc ggcaagatcg gttatctgcc acaagatccc cgcactggtg
      961 aagatcaagg cacggttatc gaaagaattt tatcggcgcg tggtttagat caaattgcag
     1021 cgcgaatgac ccaagttgaa gaagaaatgg caacaactga aggtgaagca cttgaaaagg
     1081 cgatggagcg ttactcacgc gtcgatgccg agttccaagc agctggtgga tatgccgcaa
     1141 cttctgaagc agaagcaatc gcaacttctc tcggagtatc tgaagcagtt tttggcaatc
     1201 atctagacac actttcaggt ggtcagcgcc gtcgtatcga acttgcccgt atcttgttct
     1261 ctggcgcaga aactttgctt ctcgatgagc caacaaacca cttagatgcc gactcaatca
     1321 tctggcttcg taactacctc agcacttatt caggcggact cgtcatcatc tctcacgatg
     1381 ttaacttgat cgaacaagtt gtaaataagg tcttctatat cgatggcaac cgtaacgtga
     1441 tcgatgttta taacttgggc tggaagcaat acctcttgca gcgcgaacaa gatgagcatc
     1501 gccgtaagaa agagcgcgcc aacgccgaaa agaaagctga gatcttgcag aagcagggcg
     1561 aaaagatgcg cgctaaagct tctaaggcaa ctgccgcaca aggcatgtta cgtcgcgctg
     1621 aaaaacttag atcatctctg gaagatgtcc gcgttaaaga taaggtcgca aagctgcgtt
     1681 ttccaactcc atctccatgc ggcaagactc ccctatccgg tgaagaactt tccaagaact
     1741 atggttctct cgaaatcttt accgacgttt cctgcgttat cgataagggc tcacgcgttg
     1801 ttatcttggg acttaacggt gccggaaaaa ccacgcttct taaaatcctt gccaaccaac
     1861 tcgaatccga taccggacac gttgaacatg gccacggctt aaaactcggt tactacgccc
     1921 aggaacacga aatgctcgac ttcgagcgca cgattctaga aaatatgatg tcttctaaag
     1981 atgatcttcg cgaaccagaa gcccgtaacg ttctcggttc cttcttattc gttggcgatg
     2041 acgtacataa gccagtaaag gtcttatctg gtggcgaaag aactcgttta gcactcgcta
     2101 ctctggttgt atctgccgcc aacgttttat tgctagatga gccaacaaac aacttagatc
     2161 cagcatcacg cgaagagatc ttgggcgcgc taactgagta ccaaggcgca gttgtgatgg
     2221 tctctcacga tgaaggcgcc gtacaggcac tcaaaccaga gcgtgtgatc ttgctgcccg
     2281 atggcgatga agatatttgg aaagatgaat acttcgatct cgttgcaatc gattaaacga
     2341 gccaatcaat cgagaatgtg gccagcaatt ggccgctaaa gcgtctgatt aaatcctgag
     2401 caagaaacaa tctcgattag atacctttag tcatgagcga aaatcctgta ctagtcgtta
     2461 ttgatgttca aaaaggtttc ctcgatccag catggggaaa ttcaaataat ccagagtgtg
     2521 aaaccaacat taagcatctg ctaaaaactt ggcgagaggc aaaccttcca gttgttctcg
     2581 ttcgacatga ttcatcctcc ccgacctctt cgctacgccc aaatcagcgc ggaaatgaat
     2641 ttcaggacgg gattcaaggt cccagtgatt tagtaatatc caaaactgta aattccgcgt
     2701 tcttcggaac tccatcattg gacgattggc tcaaaaaaaa ttcatataca gatttagtta
     2761 tatgcggaat cactactaac cattgctgcg agacgaccgc tcgtatggcg ggcaatatgg
     2821 gctataaggt taaatttgtc ttagatgcaa ctagaacttt tgactttaag gatctaaacg
     2881 ggaaaatcgt aaaggctgag gacgtctacc aaatgaccgc gactaactta aatggagagt
     2941 ttgctgaagt agtcatgaca acagaagttt tcaatttaat ttcataaaat acgttaagcg
     3001 tcgatccgat cgcgatcgat ttcagccgtt gagataaatt ctttacgtgg ggccacatca
     3061 ttacccatga gaagctcgaa cattgattct gccgctgctg catcagagat tgttatgcgg
     3121 cgtagggtgc gcgcatctgg gtccatagtg gtctcacgga gctgatcagc atccatttca
     3181 ccgaggcctt tgtagcgctg aattggttct ttccacttct tgcccgcctt cttcaaatct
     3241 gcggtgacct tcttcatctc atcatctgag tatgtgtaga tgtattcgcc ctttttgccg
     3301 ccgctaccca ttaactcgat gcggtgaagt ggtggaatcg cagcaaagac gcgcccatca
     3361 tcgatcatcg gcttcatgta gcgatagagc agagttagaa gcaagcaacg aatgtgcgca
     3421 ccgtcaacgt ccgcatctga catcaagatg atgcggccgt agcgagcatc agataattca
     3481 aaagattttc cagatccggc accaattacc tgaatgattg atgcgcattc agagttatcg
     3541 agcatctgtg aaagtgaagc cttttgtacg ttaagtatct tgccgcgaat aggcaggatt
     3601 gcttggaatt cagagttacg cgctgccttg gttgttccaa gtgccgagtc accttctacg
     3661 atcaagagtt cagtgcgagt tacatcttca gaacggcaat cagagagctt ggttggaagc
     3721 gctgatgatt cgagggcgtt cttgcgtcgc tgtaaatctt tatgagtacg tgcagatata
     3781 cgcgtacgcg atgcggccgc gaccttttcc ataatcaagc ggccattggc cttgtcgata
     3841 cgtcgagtgg tgttaaagaa ttcctttaac ttatctgcca caaccgcaga aacgattcgg
     3901 gttgcagcag cggttccgag aacttctttt gtctgtcctt caaactgtgg ctcagacata
     3961 cgcactgtga tgacagcggt aaggccttcc atgatgtcat ctttaattac atcggcttca
     4021 ttcttcttca aagttccgct ggcgcgtaga gcttcgttaa atgccttggt gatcgcgcgg
     4081 tcaaaacctt gaacgtgggt tccgcctttt ggcgtcgaga taatgtttac gaacgattga
     4141 atggtggcat caaagccgtt gccccacttc atcgcgatat caacttccat atcgcgttct
     4201 acttcagttg aaaccatgtg gcctttatcg tcaagaaccg gaacagtctc ttgatagtgg
     4261 ccggtgccgt agatgcgaat tacttctccg actggttgat caggttgtaa gaattcgcag
     4321 aactcagaga tgccgccctt gtgatagaaa gtctgagttg ttgcagcttt ggtgcgattg
     4381 tcattaacaa tcagcgttaa accaggtact aagaaagaag tctgacgggc gcgagcgtag
     4441 atctcttcga tatcaaggga tgcttcctta aggaagatct ggcgatctgc ccaccacttg
     4501 atacgtgtac cagtaacttt tgccgaaact tttccgattg tgcgtaagcc cgattgcgga
     4561 gtgaactctg cctttggacc ttcgccttca aagacgccag caaccccgcg cttaaaggac
     4621 atccaataaa tcttgccgtt gcgatctact tcagcatcaa ggcgttcggc gagagcgttt
     4681 accactgatg caccaacacc gtgaagacca ccggatgcag cgtatgaacc gccaccgaac
     4741 tttccacctg cgtgcagctt agtaagaaca acttcaactc cagttaatcc agtcttcggt
     4801 tctttatcta ccggaattcc gcgaccatca tcatgaactt caacagaacc atctgcctct
     4861 aaattaattt caatcttctt gcaatgacca gcaagagatt catctactga gttatcaata
     4921 atctcccaga gacagtgcat gagtccgcgt gaatcggttg aaccgatata catacctggg
     4981 cgtttacgaa ctgcatcaag accttcaagg actgccaggt ctttggcggt ataggaatct
     5041 tcggagtcgc ctatagcggt gagatcgagt tgatctccag catctttaga attcttggcg
     5101 gccacggaag gcaaggttat aggcgtagtt gcaaagttct tgcgctaacg cgccgaaata
     5161 gtctcaaata ttggtaattt ccttctttcg agcgaaaaat cggaaaagcc tgtgaattgc
     5221 aacgcaaaag taacaatatt cctccatcta tttcctgcgg ggaataaaga gacatggttt
     5281 gatgttccat acgaagtacc acttcccacc taaatgaacg gagagcgcga tgaccgagca
     5341 agtaatcctc gaatccacac ctcttaatgc acttgatcgt tgcgatcgtt gcggcgctca
     5401 ggcatatgtg cgagcaaccc tcgcaacagg tggcgaacta atgttctgtg cacaccacgg
     5461 caaggaatac gctgaaaagc taaaggctgt ggcagttgca atccaagacg aaaccaatcg
     5521 cttggttgaa tctacaaaat aattaaattc tggttaatta gttattctct ttaagaagac
     5581 ccttgtgcga tccgtcgcag aagggttttt cttttgattg gccacatccg cagaactttg
     5641 gattttccaa agtctccaga acattgccat cagcatcgac catttcaact tctccggtga
     5701 tacggataga accgctcttg ggatttacga agatctttgg cttatccatg aatggctagt
     5761 ttttgatcta tttttaatct agataatcgc gaagtgattg cgaacgtgat gggtggcgca
     5821 acttcgacat agtctttgat tcgatctggc ggatacgttc gcgagttacc ccgtgaacct
     5881 tgccgatctc atcaagggtc tttggctgac catctgtaag tccgtaacga gccttgatta
     5941 catctgcttc gcggttggtg aggccgccta ggacctgcat caactgttct tgcaagattg
     6001 taaaagttac agattcttca ggctttaccg cttcagagtc ttcaatgaga tctccgaact
     6061 cagaatctcc ttcttcacca agtggtgtgt gaagtgagat tggctcgcgg ccatacttct
     6121 gaacttcaac aaccttttca ggtgtcatat caagttcttt agcgagctct tctggagttg
     6181 gttcgcgccc gaggtcttgc aacatctggc gctgtacacg agccaacttg ttgatgactt
     6241 caaccatgtg aactggaata cgaattgtgc gggcctggtc agccatcgcg cgagtaatcg
     6301 cctgacggat ccaccaagtt gcataggtag agaacttgta accctttgtg tagtcaaact
     6361 tttcaactgc gcggataagg ccgaggtttc cctcttgaat taaatcgagg aacaacatgc
     6421 cgcgaccggt gtaacgcttt gcaagagata caacgaggcg aaggtttgct tctagcaagt
     6481 ggttcttggc gcgcttacca tcttcaacga tccattcaag ttcgcgcttg aacttcttat
     6541 ctatcttctt atcttcttta agtttttctt cagcaaagag cccggcttca atacgtgttg
     6601 ctagctctac ttcgagctca gcgttaagaa gtgctacgcg gccgatctgc tttaggtaat
     6661 cctttactgg gtcagcagtt gcaccagcag tcataactgt ctgtgcaggt gcatcatcct
     6721 cttcagaggc cttaagggtg aaggcgtttt cttcattgcc agatgcttct tcagccaggt
     6781 ttacaacgcg tggctgatta gatttatctt ctgcttcagt gtcgatgatt tcagcgactt
     6841 cagcgataag agtttcgaca tcttcaagtt caacttcttc aacaacgatc tcgttgcctt
     6901 catcatctag aacgattgca gccttagggg ccttgccttc gctcttggta gatgttgaat
     6961 tggcgagtgc tgcaacaacc ggtgccggag gtggtgcgat gagtgcgagt tgggctttag
     7021 agagaattcg cgcagatgtt ccgagtcctg ctttgcgtgc cttctcagaa tcagttgcaa
     7081 ttacttcatc aaggtggcgc gcttcttggg cgagcgccaa aaattctttc ttaaccgctt
     7141 tgcgatagtt atcgataccg cttgctgcaa gtgtttcgac gatctctttg tggcgagcga
     7201 cgtcgttctt gaggtttaca agttgttgaa cttctttggc agataaatct ttcttaaggg
     7261 caacctttac cggcttaaca ggtttaactg gctttggtgc agccgccttc tttactggct
     7321 tagcagcaac tttcttcgct ggcgctttct tagcgggagc cttctttgct actttcttag
     7381 cagcgctctt ttttgcagga gctttcttta ccacttatgc cgccttcgct ttgtttttga
     7441 gcgcactaaa tacagccaca attgtccttt ggttttttcg aactatcttc gaaacttttg
     7501 tttcgaactg ctcgaagcga tgtctatatt atactcagcg cttggccgat tgcggcgcca
     7561 actgactcag attcgaccaa aaagccatcg tgtccgaagt ccgaagagat agtaatcagc
     7621 ggttgcgcct taggaacaag ctcggcaatc tcaacctgaa gtcgaggtgg gaagaggcga
     7681 tcggtatcaa ttgagaccac aacagccgga atcttgatcg attccagcgc cgctacgact
     7741 cccccgcgat ctcggccgac atcatgggat gccatcgccg aagttagcga aatataggta
     7801 ttggcatcga agcgcttggc caatttattg gcctggtgat ccagatagga ctcaacagca
     7861 tagcgcccgg tgtcatctcc ttgcatctgg cgaccaaagc gcacatccat ctcagattcg
     7921 gtgcggtagg tcaggtgtgc gatacgtcgg gctattccta gcccttcgac tgggccttta
     7981 gtttgctcgt agtaatcgcc accgttgaaa tttggatcgc tcttgattgc gcgaatctga
     8041 accgaaaatc cgccgatctg atcaccggtt gcaaccgctg aggaaccgat cgtgcaaata
     8101 gcaccgacac gatctggata ttcaatcgcc cattccagcg agcgcattcc gccaagggat
     8161 ggacctacag ctaagcgata tctctttatg ccgatggcat cggtaaataa aagttcggca
     8221 gcggccatat cgcgcactgt caccactgga aaacgtgagc cgtaacgttt gccatcagga
     8281 gcaatactcg atggacctgt acttccctga caaccgccga ttacattggg gcagacgatg
     8341 aaatatttat cggtatcaaa aggcagacct gggccgacca tatttggcca ccaactagtt
     8401 acatcagacc aaccggtcat cgcatggtta atcaaaatcg cattatcttt tgcagcattt
     8461 agcgtgcccc aagtttggta agcgatggtg atatctggca gcgtctcgcc actttcgagt
     8521 aagagaaagc cgatctttat aaatttgcga tcgccggggt cgtggctttc tagccatgcc
     8581 cctgtaactg cggtagtaat cgagttcgac atttaattcc ttcacgcact tgctcacatc
     8641 gtgtgatgca aacctggtcg tcacccggag caccccaccg cggtggaggg ttgccgtcta
     8701 atcagccggg gctatcgatt agagctcgtg acctgggggt aagtctaacc caaaaattcc
     8761 aacgcagact ttgggatgca gctctcgccg catcgccgca aaggatgcgg gcggccagcc
     8821 cgcggtaaag acgcgacgca acaagagcgc caaggaatat ccattggcat cttcgagggc
     8881 gcgatctagc gcacggtggg caagtgcgcc atcaccgctt tcatatgcca gagctgcaca
     8941 cagagatgca attggtgcga tgtaaccctt tggtgcgatc cgcattaagt ggcgccacat
     9001 ctgaaagtag gtatccacgt tctcttcgtc atggctgccc aatgcaaagt cgcgcacctg
     9061 gatatcactt aaccgaccaa taactcgcgc ggttaattca agatcttggc cgatacgtcc
     9121 gcacgcgaat tcaccagcca aatcgattac cgcagttgcc ccatcgcgct ggagcttcga
     9181 caaatccttt acatctttgc taactgcgaa actttctact aactcacacc acttctcttc
     9241 tgcggcaact ggcagcgatg aaattgaatc ggtgagcgct tgcagattgg caaagggcat
     9301 tgcgcgtcct gccaccacat gttcgaccgc gatgcgcgag ccatcgatct caggaattaa
     9361 gtttccttca gctgggcaac aaccttgatc ttggcagagg attgatcgat aacgaccgcc
     9421 atggatgagc agagattcat cggttgtaat acctatacgg gttagcgcgg cactggcatc
     9481 tgctagaact acttccccat cgttgcgatc acttggaaca tatgcaacca atagcgcccc
     9541 agttgccgaa tctcgctgca gatgtgaagc caataagtcg taagcgcctt cgggaatatc
     9601 aactggataa ttaatccgca tcgccatccc gacggcgtta tctttaattg agacaacaac
     9661 taacgaatct tccgggtgat aaccgatgag aaaagggata gcggcaagta ggtcatgtgg
     9721 tgatgtcagt gtggtcatct ctctcaattc ataaagcggg ttggagctgc taccacggtg
     9781 atagtcagcg ctgaaacttt tcttatctgg ccggtaatgg cgcgttctac ggcgttgtga
     9841 gaaaaactgc cgttccaagt tgttgttaac agcaccggat aaatgccggg ctgcgaataa
     9901 atgtgggtaa cttttccttc cggaaatggt ccgccagggt cggtggttgc aaagaaagag
     9961 ccatcgccga atgaccacag atatgaaggg cgcagaacca catcaatggt ttcgccaatt
    10021 aaattaactt gggtgcgaaa gaccgaaggt aagtcattcc agaaatagac cggggtgtga
    10081 attagtggtt tgaaattcgg ctgataggaa ataccgcctg tgggaagtga tttacttaag
    10141 cgatccctaa gtgaagttgc cgcaaccact ttcggcacat acttcttaat gggtttcttt
    10201 gcaggtttgg ctggtgcttt tttagccggt gcaacagttt ttggttttac aaccggcttt
    10261 ggtttagtaa ccactttcgg tttggcaaca acctttggct ttacaacgct aggtttaatt
    10321 gtttttggct tcgtcacctt gctggaactt ggaccactgc ccttgcgcgc ttcaataacc
    10381 aattgcccat cttgggtata gacatcaaca caggctttga cgcaatctgc tgcgcgcgaa
    10441 gtgggagttt gtggagaaat aaccaacgct gtaatcagaa ttaatcggat cttcatcttc
    10501 gggaagatag atcttgctac tgataaaaaa cgccttgcac ctgttacatg tggatagata
    10561 gcccttgata tggaaaggta ggatcatggc tgcgcgcgat ggagatggtt gggtcgaatg
    10621 cagttgcggc tctaaacatt ggggtttaca tggcgcagca ggtttgttga tctatcgcga
    10681 cggtgccatc ttgttgcagc accgcgcgcc ttgggttcat aacggtgaca cttggggaat
    10741 cccaggcgga gcgcgtgatt cgcacgagag cgttatcgat ggagcaattc gcgaagccgt
    10801 tgaagagacc ggtattgatc cacaagagct gttgattaga acaagttcga ccgataacca
    10861 cggtaactgg agctatgaca ccgttatcgc tgaggcaacg agtgaacttg tggctcatga
    10921 attaaatgat gaatcacatg aagttcgttg ggtcttgttt gatgatgtaa ctcgcttgcc
    10981 gctacacccg agctttgcaa aatcttggcg cgatttacga gcccagttgg attatctgat
    11041 cacaccacga tagtttttca acttcgctat gtgccaccag aatgacggtc ttacctgcgc
    11101 tgcgcaactg cttaaagatt tcaattaact tctctttact tgccaagtcc tgtgccgcaa
    11161 atggttcatc aaaaagatag atcggacaat cgcgcaacaa ggtgcgggcg atttcaacgc
    11221 gctgtacttg tcctaccgaa agcgtcgtca ctaatttgcc caacaattcg gtaagcccca
    11281 agtcgaaagc aatcttttct atttgattga tcgcctcatc gccctgcccc aaagtaagta
    11341 cttcgcgaac agtcagtggt agccagaaag tgcgctcttg tagcgccata ctgcgcaggt
    11401 gcgattgttc gagatcgctt agctcttgca gattcttttc cgcgataaag atagaaccgc
    11461 tacttggttt taagtcaccg gttatcgcta agagcagtga actcttgcca caaccatttg
    11521 gaccaacaat tgcgctaatt gaacctttag caatggtggc ctttaacccg gagaagagtt
    11581 ggcggtcatt gcgctgcagc gttagatctt tgatctcaat tatttccatg tcagcgccgc
    11641 cttccgcact agcaggataa gaattggtgc acccaataga gatgtaatta ggccgatagg
    11701 tagttcgtac ggcggaagaa cgctgcgcgc gatcgtgtcc ccgactagca agatcagcgc
    11761 accgattagc gaagatgcga tcgtcaatat tcggctcttt ccaccaaaga gaatgcgcgc
    11821 aatatgtggg gcggccagcg ccaagaagga gattgagccc acggtgctaa cgctgactgc
    11881 aaccaataaa ccgattatta aaaatgcttt caagcgaata gcttttgcag agagccctaa
    11941 atggcgtact gagatatcgc cgagtgagag tagatctaac tgtggtgcga ttttaaaggc
    12001 gaagaagaag cagaccagaa atactggcgt gataatcaaa aggctgtctg aagtagccaa
    12061 agctaatgaa ccgagcgacc agaaagagat tgaacggatc tctggattat ttgtggcggt
    12121 tatcagaagc ccaacaattg cggagaagag cgctgaggta ccgattccga taatgatcaa
    12181 ggcaccgact gaacgcgccc aagtaaatgt aagcgccgtt gcgaacagtg ctccgatcgt
    12241 tgcaaagaaa actgccaaca ctgaaccgac atcagcaagg tttaagagaa cgccacttac
    12301 aacccccaga cttgcaccgg ctgacgttcc tagaattgca ggatctgcaa gtgggttatt
    12361 tgccgcagat tgtgcgatcg caccggctaa acccagtgct gctccaatta agagcgcaac
    12421 cagaatacgt ggaattcgga tctcccagag aattaaatgg ttggtacttg cgctgtcaaa
    12481 gccggggtta aatagatatc gccagatgtt ttccacttgc gttgcaccga gcaataaaga
    12541 agccaccacg gcaatattta gcgcgataac tattagcgag aaacgtaact tcacctcatc
    12601 aactcttcca ctgatgcggc catctgaaga atcagatctg gcgtgcgggg gccaaaggag
    12661 agtagaagag aatcatcaac agcgagtatg cgtcccttct ttccagcagt tgtctgggcg
    12721 actccaggaa gtgcctttaa accagtgact cccccaactg aggccaagcc tttactcata
    12781 actaaaatta catctgggtt taactcggcc agaacttcgg cgctaatggg tgtgaaggga
    12841 tctttcgaaa actctgcgcc ggcgtcaaca gaatttatgg cggagatcag cgaatccgcc
    12901 ccggaacctt gtccgcccaa tagatagatg gagctcccgc ctcggagata gagaaaggca
    12961 atacgtgctt ttcgatctgc tttcttaaca tcagagagtg attggttgat cttctcgctc
    13021 aaggcagtcc ccgatggaat cgctccaacg gcgcctgcga tatctgcaat ctttagattt
    13081 atatccgaga gcgtccatgc ctggcgcacc tgcgcgacct ttactccgtt ttcccgcaga
    13141 gtcttaattg cagcgagcgg accggttgca tcatcgatca gaaccaaatc tgggtttaac
    13201 ttcaaaatat tttcagcaac aacttgatgg ccagaggtaa cgattggaat gtctagaaga
    13261 acttcttcgg tgctggcgat atctcgtcca ataagaattg gctttaagcc taaagaaact
    13321 aaaatttctg ccgaaccatt tgctagtgcg attacgcgct ttgctgaaga aacaccgcca
    13381 tcttcaatac ttattgcagc agcggttttt atctcctgca cagcgactgc accggaactg
    13441 catgcggtta agaaaagcgc tgtggccagc gccactgtca gatgccggtc tcgaccttta
    13501 tttcgcaccc ttaaatcatc tcagcctttt acctgacaga tattggtggg ttgtcggata
    13561 aggcagtact gagataaaag taaggttttc tcatgcgcgc aaaagctttg ctcacaacgg
    13621 caacgtcggc gctgcttcta atctcactaa gcagcgcacc gagcaacgct ttgcaaaaac
    13681 cacaattggt taaaggccag tttggtgaat caattagcgc acaagcgcga gatatatcgg
    13741 ttgataaaaa tggtcaggcc caaattgtca tcaccggtaa aggttttgat gaaactgttg
    13801 gaatctacct tgcgtactgc gtattgccgg aggcaggagc tgctccgact ccgtgtggtg
    13861 gcggagtgaa caaatctggc atcggcgatg cttcttactg gatctcatca aatgcaccgc
    13921 cctatgcgtc taatttggca gaacctttcc gcgccggtgg cagatttacc aaaagcgtcg
    13981 gagtttcgga aaaaatcggc aagatcaatt gccgcaaaag taaatgcgct ttaacagtta
    14041 gatcagatca tctacgtgaa ggggatagat cgcgcgatct ttttattcca gtcacattta
    14101 agaaaaggaa atagaaatga aaaaagtcat cacctttatc tcagttttgg cgctggctat
    14161 acctatcttt gccgcgccta gtgccagcgc ggagacattt atcttccaga gtggtccgct
    14221 aacaaacctt gatccagcag gtgccacagt caatggtggc tttacaaaat ttactaccaa
    14281 gggcggaatg tatatgcagc aatgcatcgc cccagtcgct ggtgctcgtc ccgcaacctg
    14341 cagcgatgaa ttgcagctct ggatcagcac taagggtgaa gttggttcag taagtgcaac
    14401 agggcaaatc gcatttaagg tagcggcgca gatcactggt cgcggcgtat cagttgactg
    14461 caccaaaaca tcttgcggga tcttcttccg cctagatcgt tctgcaactg cagataccag
    14521 cgaagatttg ttcctcccga ttaccttccg tgaaggcgct gctgcacctt tgttaccggc
    14581 tgatgtagta acagttactt taaattccaa gccgctaacc cgaaatgttc cgatggcact
    14641 tgcctatcgc cagagcgcaa aaatccttgc aactgcgcaa tctggtctgc cagtgacttt
    14701 aacttccttg actccagaat gttcatacgc caatggaacc ctgactgcgc tcaagggcgc
    14761 tggccagtgt gcgcttgcgc accgaactgc cggcaacgat aagttcgcag caagttctgc
    14821 aaactatcca tttatcctcg aacctggcgc ccagaaagtt gagcgcccaa ccaaagtact
    14881 caaaaagggt aagcctaaag cgatgcctgc tgaaactaac ttcggcgaga caatttctta
    14941 ccggagtttg agtaagaact gtcgcgttga gttaaatcta attgaggctc aaaaacgtgg
    15001 agtatgcacc attattgcta cagcgccagc caaagaagga atgtggctag cgcttaagca
    15061 agagctaaga attagagtta gctaaagcct taattccggc gatatagaaa tcggttgtaa
    15121 ctgcaatctc atcttctaca tttgccgcac cggattcgat gcggcgggtt gctacatctg
    15181 taatcgcctg caactgagca aaggcgcgtg cggtatctgt gatgccaagg gcagtaaaag
    15241 ttttgctaag tggcgccaac atctgacggt gggcagcgcc tatttcggcg tttcgctcgc
    15301 gcggcaaagt cgtggcgtga agagacttgg caagcaggtg tcgcccatcg ccaacgtagt
    15361 taagcgaagt ttcaatccag attgtcagcg cagttattgg atcgctttca tcttcgatgg
    15421 caccgcgcaa tagttcgcca aagctcttta gctcttcaat caaaaggtca gcaactaaat
    15481 cttgactgct agaaaagtat tcatagaccg aagtacgcga gagcccagcg cgcgctgcaa
    15541 cagcggcgat tgaaatactg gcagagcttt cctcaagtgc gatctgagtg gccgctgaaa
    15601 tcaattgatt gcggcgccaa tcacgatgcg aggctagatc ctgcgtggaa atcttgggca
    15661 taaaaaaatt atttcatggt ttgcgaaagc ctgcgcagtg aatcaatcac cacagcccga
    15721 tcactggtgc gccagagcgg cggcatcgag ttaagtagga cacttccgta gcgtttggtg
    15781 ataattcgcg aatctaagat ggccactacc ccacgatcat cgacgctacg aattagccgg
    15841 ccagtgcctt gcgccagcaa taacgctgca cgtggcaacg acacctgcat aaacccactg
    15901 ccacctgcgg catctgccag cgatgcacga gctgacatta ctggttcatc aggacgtgga
    15961 aatggaattc gatcgattgc aaccaaaata caagatgatc ctggaacatc aacgccctgc
    16021 cagagcgaca tcgtgccaag cagaatagaa gtttcatctt tagcaaatcg ttcaacgagc
    16081 ggaccaactg catcgccacg tttctgcgta atgatcgtga tcggcaattc tttcaaaacg
    16141 ttgcgcaggt gtgcgtcagc tgcctcaaca ccacgccaag agctaaatag cgccagggtg
    16201 cgaccgcctg ccgcatcaat taactcacca agttcagtta agacttcaga acttggtcca
    16261 tcgcgacctg gttcaggtag atgctttggc atatataaaa cgccttgatt ggcgaaatca
    16321 aatggtgagc cgacgtcgag catctgcaca ttggcgggat cgatatcacc atcatcacct
    16381 tcagaatctg catcagaacc cactacgaaa ccgatactgc gcgccatcgc atcaaaacca
    16441 ttgccaactg tgagcgttgc agaggtagcg atgactggag tcttggttaa taaatttgcg
    16501 cgcagaactt cggagacaga aagtggcgct aaatgcagag tagaaaatgt tggttcatac
    16561 cagagcacat gagtattgcc catctttaac aacttgccac aggttgtatt gatttcagaa
    16621 actgcaccct taacccgcgc acgttcggca atcgcatctg aatcgataat ctcatcatcg
    16681 gcgttgatga tctgaacgat cgccgcagcc gcatctttaa ctttacggat cggtgcttca
    16741 agtgaagatg gaatttcttc gagtcgtcct tgagcggcaa agtcgccccg gatttgatct
    16801 ccgtaatctg ccatcgcatc atggaagtta tcggccgcct tggtaagagc atcggctaac
    16861 ttacccggca tatgtttgcg cgccatcgca gctgcgcgaa tcacgcgagc agaggtgagc
    16921 tcttcggtaa cagcttgcgt ggtgcgatcc ataaactcgt gcgcctcatc caagatcacc
    16981 gcatcgcgct cgggcaagat cggatgcgaa tcaacgattt cgatcgcaag cagagtgtgg
    17041 ttggtaacta caacttcggc agtctgggcc tttgccttgg ccagtgctgc aaaacattgc
    17101 gatccgtaat tacagacatc agcgccgaca cattcgcgcc cagaaagtga attagctgcc
    17161 cagactctgc ggtcgacatc aggtgcatca tcacgatcgc ctgaaacacc aggcgtcttg
    17221 gcccaggcat gtaagcgctt ggcatctttt tctaagtaac ttacctctaa taaaacttcg
    17281 ccatcgggat ctggttcatc ggtattcatc ttctgcaagc aaatgtagtt gcctacgcct
    17341 ttataaattc cataagtaat ttcacggcct aactcttttt caagtgctgg gacaactgca
    17401 ggcaaatctc tttcaactaa ttgacgttgg agtgcaagag tcgcggttgc aattaagact
    17461 ttgcggccat gaacaagagc tggaaccaga taagccagag attttccagt gccagtgccg
    17521 gcctgcacca ttaagtgatg gcgatcggtg agggcatttg caaccgcttc ggccatttcg
    17581 atctggcctt cacgtggtgc tcccccaatg gcggcaactg cagcatctag cgctgatcgc
    17641 accttcgctg aaagatcact cataattgtt gctcaatccc cattgggcca cagtagcgaa
    17701 aatcagtgac agcgcccgtg actaagcctt acccgctcat ataaggttgc gtaaaacctg
    17761 gaggaataat gaaaatcgca cgtattggcg aacacggaac agaacgccca gcagtgatcg
    17821 atggtgatta cgcaatctat gttgattcac ttgttagcga ctgggatcgt gccaacttag
    17881 aggctggtgg ctacctgcac gttgctaacg ccgaccttaa ttctcttccg cgcacaccac
    17941 ttgctggtct tcgctacggc gcagtaatca ataaaccaac gaaaattatt tgtgtcggac
    18001 taaattattt ggcacatatt aaagaggcgg gcttcgatac tccccctgag ccagttatct
    18061 ttatgaaagc accagattcg attactggtc caaacgatga tgttgttatt ccacctaata
    18121 gccaagccac agattacgaa gttgaactcg caatcattat tggcaagagc gcgctttacc
    18181 tgaaatctcc tgacgattct gcagagcaca tcttgggtta ctcaatctcg caggatattt
    18241 cagagcgcca ctggcagatg gagcgtgccg gacaatgggt taagggcaaa tctttcccaa
    18301 cctttaatcc agtaggtcca gttatcgttt cagcagattc aataaacgct cacaacctgc
    18361 gcttatggtg ctcagtaaat ggcgagatga aacaagattc caatacagat gacttgctat
    18421 acggaatcaa tcacatcgtt tggtacatca gccaatttat ggagctctgc ccaggtgaca
    18481 tcatcaatac cggcacacct tttggcgtag gaatgggctt taagccaccg atttatctaa
    18541 aggctggaga tgttcttaag actggcattg aaggtatcgg tgaaattacc aaccacgtta
    18601 tcgcttacaa ataacctcaa tagggagtag aacaatgagt aaagatttcg ctggattaac
    18661 cgcaattgtt actggcgctg gatctggcat cggcctagaa gttgcccgta aattaagcga
    18721 tcaaggtgcc aaggtattcg gctttgatct gcgcgcaggt gaaatgggcg agcttgctac
    18781 ctttattgaa tgcgatatcg ccaaccccga tagcgtcaaa aaagcattta gtgaattcgc
    18841 caaccagagc aagacgctag atattctgat taacaacgcg ggcattggcg ctattggcac
    18901 cgttgagcaa gccactgaag aagaatggtt acgagtattc aatgtaaatg tatttggcac
    18961 agggcgtatg agcgctgccg cgatgccata cctaaaggcc agccagcatg ccgcaatcgt
    19021 taacacttgt tcactagttg caacagccgg tgttccaaat cgcgcggttt acggtgccag
    19081 caaaggtgcg atctacgcac ttactcttgc aatggcaacc gatggcattg ctcacggtgt
    19141 tcgcgtcaac tgcgttaatc caggaacatc agatacacct tggattaaga atttgctttc
    19201 aaaagccgct gaccccgata aggaatatgc cgcgctgcaa gcgcgccaac caattggacg
    19261 tttagtctcc cccgttgaag ttgctagcgc aattgttttc ctagcaaatc ctgcacaagc
    19321 atcaactaca ggtactgcac taggcgtaga tggcggaatg cagggactgc gacttcctcg
    19381 ttagtttttc ttgttgatcg ctgcaaagaa ataagttgca gcaattagcg caagtaagat
    19441 aactgcgtag gctgcggcaa agccaaagtt ctcgctgaca aatcccatga tccatggcga
    19501 tgtgccattt gaaatcccca tacctattac aaatgctgcg attcctcgat cagaaccttg
    19561 tgcagaagat gaggcattag caatagcaat cgatgcacat ggcccaattc cagcggcggc
    19621 gatgattaaa ccggccaagg ttagcgttgg cgatgatgaa aagataacga gcaatacacc
    19681 tgaaccaatt gctacaaaag agaagcgcca gatgcgttgc aagttatgtt catatttagt
    19741 cgaaagatag atacgagtca gcgccacaaa gtagggcgcc acggttgcaa agagaaccgc
    19801 tgatttaacc tctgaaccgc gctcggttag tagatctacc gcccaagccg agagcgaaac
    19861 ttccatagtg attgttagga aggcgaagat caatattgcg atcatggtgt tattccagat
    19921 gatcttgcta tctgcatgat ctggctctgg acgagcttct aattcaggaa cgatctttaa
    19981 ggctactagc ccaataagca cagccgttgt tgcaactgtc gcacgccacg gaatatctgc
    20041 ctgcgtcgtg atgccgatta ccgttggaga aacggatgcc gcaaacaaac cgactccggt
    20101 tgatcgaaac atatttctca gcgcagtctt tgagtgcgcg cccaggatcg ccgtggtcgt
    20161 gtttcccgcg attactgaac cagttgcagt cagaattaca gccggaaccg aaaaatagat
    20221 atttgggcta aggcaataaa ccagagaacc aagaattaat agcccccaac caaagcgaat
    20281 agtttggtgg gcaggccggc gatggccatg accgagcaat ataaatgaga taaataccaa
    20341 ggctgccgcc cagccgatgt tgtgccagct ggctactact cgcgttagct cgaagtcgcg
    20401 tttaattagt tggattgaaa atccgagaga gcccattaaa aaagagctca ttgcattcag
    20461 ggtcaccaag cgatgcacca acttgcgggg cagagcttgt ggcaatttct tctcctaaac
    20521 ttgctaagtt actatcttat ctttgcaaag ccattgcaga tggcgaaaaa cgcttaattg
    20581 aactgtttaa ttgatatagt tgaaagttca actactttga tataacatca acctatgtcg
    20641 aagatgcctg ctctttatat cggccacggc gcacctatgt tgctcgatga tcaactttgg
    20701 acttcgcaat tgaaagacgt tgctgcaaat attgaaagac ctagcgcaat ccttatcgtt
    20761 tcggcgcatt gggaatctgc gccaatcacc ttaagtaacc cctctgcaaa tactccgttg
    20821 gtttatgact tcagcgggtt tgatcgcaaa ttttatgaga tgacctataa ctctccagat
    20881 gcatccgctc ttgctgccaa ggtaacggcg ctaatgccca agaccgaaag cgttgcgcaa
    20941 agcagccgcg gtcttgatca cggtgcttgg gttccattac gcgttatgta tcccggcgct
    21001 gatattccag ttttgcaaat gtcgatgccg acttctgatc ctggttcttt gatggagatc
    21061 ggaaaacgtt tacaaccact tcgcgatgaa ggcgttttga ttatcggctc tggctttatg
    21121 acacatggtc tgccatatct tcgcgattgg agtcctggcg ctgcggcgcc tacttggtca
    21181 agcgaatttg attcttgggc tgctgaggcg attgcccgcg gtgatattga cgcacttgct
    21241 tcatataaag atattgcacc cggtgttcgc tatgcccacc caaccgttga acacttcact
    21301 cccctcttta taactttagg ggcagccaca aataataacg ttgccccaga gaccttaatt
    21361 gatggctatt tcatggggct ttccaagcgt tcaattctcg ttgcttaatt tgttttaaat
    21421 ttaaggaaat aaaaagcccg ccgcagttat gcgacgggct ttttaacggg gttggtttaa
    21481 agaattagct gcaaccagat gtatttccgc agccttcgca tacgaaacat gcacctgaca
    21541 tacgcatttt tacgccacat gtcatgcaga gcggtgcatc tgatttgatt cccattgatt
    21601 caaggagatc agatgatgat ccgattgcac gatcaagtgg tgctggttcg atctttacct
    21661 caactggctt aggagttgct agcggtgcag ccgcaggagc cgccgcagga gcagctgcgg
    21721 cctgtgcttt tggggctagc ggggtatcag cactcgcagg tgctgcatct tgtgtgtact
    21781 cgcctgtttc aagtgcgcgt gcacgctctg aggctgtgaa gagacccatc gctgaacgct
    21841 gctcgaatgg taagtaatca agtgctaggc gacggaagat gtaatccatc atggattgcg
    21901 ccatgcggat atctgaatca tctgtcatac ctgctggctc gaagcgcaag tttgtgaact
    21961 tctcaacgaa tgtttctagt ggaacgccgt attggagtcc gattgaaact gcgattgaga
    22021 atgcatccat tactccggca agagttgaac cttgcttgcc aagctttagg aatacttcac
    22081 caagtgcacc gtcagcatat gcacctgagg tcatgtaacc ctcagcgccg ccaacagaga
    22141 atgatgttgt agttgatgga cgtgactttg gaagacgctt gcgaactgga gtagcaagtg
    22201 cttctgcttc aacacagtca gttgcgacag cgcccttctt cttagccttt ccatctgaaa
    22261 gtggctgacc aaccttgcag ttatcgcggt agacagcaag tgccttgatg cccatacgcc
    22321 atgcttcaag atgcacttct tcaacttctt caacagttgc atcttcagga aggttaactg
    22381 tctttgaaat cgcacctgaa aggaacggct ggcaagcagc catcatgcgt acgtggccca
    22441 ttggagcaat tgagcgcgca cctagtgcac agtcaaatac ttcgtagtgc tctgtcttta
    22501 gccctggagc atcgattacg tggccattgg ctgcaatgaa ttcaacaatc gcttcgattg
    22561 tctcttcgtt gtaaccgagc ttacgtagcg cagctggaac tgtctggtta acgatctgca
    22621 ttgagccgcc accgacgagc ttcttgaact taaccaatga gaagtcaggt tcgataccag
    22681 ttgtatcgca atccatcatc aaaccgattg ttccggttgg tgcaagcaca gagatctgtg
    22741 cgttacgcca gccgttcttg tcgccaattg atagacatgc atcccaagcc ttatttgctt
    22801 cagtccagac atcgatatct agagttgaaa gctgcttggc tgcagatgat gccgctgcat
    22861 gcttgcgcat tacgcgtgcg tgtggcttag cattttgtgc aaagcctgca tatggaccaa
    22921 cgatgccagc aagttctgct gagcgcttgt atgttgttcc ggttagaagt gatgtgattg
    22981 caccagcaag agcgcgacca ccttctgaat cgtaggcaag accagaagcc ataagaagtg
    23041 ctccgaggtt tgcatatccg attccgagct gacggaaggc gcgagttgtg tcgccgatcg
    23101 cttcagttgg gaaatctgcg aaacagattg agatatccat tgcagtgatg atcaagtcag
    23161 atgcgcgagc aaatgtcttg gcatcaaatg aaccatcatc ctttaggaac ttcatcaagt
    23221 taagtgaagc caagttacat gatgagttat ctagtgacat gtactcagag caagggtttg
    23281 aagcgttgat gcgacctgac tcgggggttg tgtgccaatc attgatggtg tcatcaaatt
    23341 gaactcccgg atcagcacat gcccatgcag cttgtgcgat ctttgtgaag agttcgcgcg
    23401 catcaactgt gtcgataact tcgccagttg agcgagctgt tagaccaaac ttctctccgt
    23461 tttcaaccgc ttgcatgaac ttatctgaaa ggcggactga gttgtttgcg ttctggtatt
    23521 gaaccgagat gatgtctttt ccaccgaggt ccatatcgaa gccagcatcg cgaagagcgc
    23581 gaatcttgtc ttcttcattg accttagttt cgatgaattc ttcgatatct gggtgatcaa
    23641 catctagaac aaccatcttg gctgcgcgac gggttgcgcc acctgatttg attgttcctg
    23701 cagatgcatc tgcaccacgc ataaatgaaa ctgggccaga ggctgttcca ccggacttta
    23761 gaagttcctt tgatgaacgg atacgtgaca agttaagtcc tgcacctgat ccacccttga
    23821 agatcattcc ttcttcgcgg taccagttaa ggatgctatc catcgtgtca tcaaccgaca
    23881 agatgaagca tgcgcttact tgctgaggtg ctgctgttcc gacgttaaac caaactggtg
    23941 agttaaagga gaagatctgg tgcaagagca tatgtgttag ctcgtgctcg aagatcgtcg
    24001 catctttatc tgttgcaaag tatccgaatt cttttcctgc ttttgtatat gtaagaacta
    24061 cgcgatcgat gacctgctta agagaccatt cgcgattatc tgctcctact gccccacgga
    24121 agtatttggt agtaacgatt gttgatgcat ttactgacca aaagtcagga aattcaacac
    24181 cgtgttgttc gaataccgtc tcaccggttt tccagtttga ctgaacaaca tcgcgacgct
    24241 cccacttaac ttcatcgtat ggatgaatgc cctcatttgt ataaatacgt tcgatcgtta
    24301 agcccttacc ctttacggtg ttatgagctt tgatctttat tggtcggttg atgaccgtat
    24361 ctgacatttt tatttcccgt cttctctttt aacgatcgct cgttgttgtt tgattttctt
    24421 ttaacgatgg ggcatcgctt ttttcattta cttcgtttgc gctgtgggaa atagcgctcg
    24481 aaggcactgc tcgcagtaac gcgatctcgc cttcgaaatc ttcaagggag gcaaagttac
    24541 ggtataccga ggcatatcgc aggtaagcca cctcatcgag ttcgcgaagt ggcgcaagga
    24601 ttgccaagcc cacttcttgt gcttcgatct ctgcttttcc agtgcggcga agggtttctt
    24661 caacgcgctg ggccaacagg actagatcat cttcgccgac tgggcgaccc tggcaggctt
    24721 tgcgaacgcc gaccaaaact ttttcgcggg caaatggctc ggttgcacca gatcgtttaa
    24781 tgatgttgag aagggcgact tcctgagttg agaagcgctc gccacattgt gggcattcgc
    24841 ggcgacggcg gatttgagtg ccatcttcaa ccgggcggga gtcgacaaca cgagaatcat
    24901 cgtggctgca aaacgggcaa atcatctcgg cgtgtctccc ttcgaaatac tagatattcc
    24961 caaatttaga tgtattggcg aatcgctgaa actaccctaa aaacactact tatggaagtt
    25021 ttcttcgttt cgacccctac atatagtggg aactataaag caaatcttga gagttttcct
    25081 gttgagtacg tattagccca agttagggcg tgtcggcgag cgcctgcgct tactgcagcg
    25141 ggatgcgtag cttctggcct gcttggagtt cggctgtggc tagggagtta acagaggcga
    25201 tctcatctac gagagcgcgg acatctccac catctgccat gcgtgtggcc agtgaccaga
    25261 gggtgtcgcc aggtgctgcg gtgacttcga tgaagggggt tggggcgcca atggtgtctg
    25321 ctgtgttggc tccggcctgg aagccaaaga cgctggctag gacgacagcg agtgagagaa
    25381 ccacgaaggt acgggctagg cgaccacggc gatttaaacg aatgccggac ggattggctt
    25441 gaaacccttg atttataagg gtttgcgcgc ttgtagcgtt taatgaaact gtgctcatgg
    25501 ttttctcctg ctggtactac cttggggaag gtattcgaac agttgttcga acaaggatta
    25561 ttaaacccca tgccaccgac atcggcaagt tattttcgaa catatgtttg attttttttc
    25621 ccaatgctgg cattctttat ctatgagcaa aaaacctacc tacaagtcag ccgataactc
    25681 agccaacaac aaggtaaccg aactgcctga ttcagccacc ggcgagcatg gccttaccgc
    25741 ccgccaggag aagatccttc aggtgattca gcagggcatc gcagccgacg ggtgcccgcc
    25801 ttcaatgcgc gcaatcgcag ccgccgccgg cctgagctcc cccgcatccg ttaagtacca
    25861 gctcgagatc ttgcaagaga aaggtttgat taagcctcac ccaactcgcg gtggagtcct
    25921 tgaagtcttg atgcctggtg agaaatctca gatcgaagtt gaatctacta aaaatattcc
    25981 gcttgttggt cgcattgctg caggtggacc aatcaccgca gaacaaaatg ttgaatcaac
    26041 ttttgccctc cctgaaactt tggtcggcaa gggcaatctt tatatgttgc aggttgtcgg
    26101 tgaatcaatg atcgatgctg caatctgcga tggcgattac gtggttattc gcgaacagaa
    26161 ggattgcaac aacggcgaaa tcgttgccgc gatgatcgat ggcgaagcaa ctgttaagac
    26221 tttccaacgc aagaacggcc acatctggtt acttcctgcc aaccccgcat tcgagccaat
    26281 caatggcgac aattgcgaga tcttgggcaa agtcaccgct gttatgcgca gcgttcgcta
    26341 gttagccact taaattaaat tagttaaaca gaactagcgt tgcaagccct agggcgatca
    26401 acaacgctgc aaccacgatt gaattgcgct taccgattcg ctgtggcgca ccgccaatgc
    26461 cacttgcgcg atcctgatcc atatctttaa ttacatttat aaaatgtgca gcacttccta
    26521 gcaatgctcc cccaagccac atccaaaccg gcggtgtaat gtcctttgag atcgcaatgc
    26581 atgaaggcag cgccgcaaag gccagcgcgt atggaaacca tgagaaaacg ttaaatttaa
    26641 agtagaagtt ataggcaact cccattgaga ttccaaacat ataaagtagc ccgcccttaa
    26701 agccaagcgg gctaagcaaa ttcgccacaa atgagaatgg caccataaaa gttaaccagc
    26761 gcttcaagta actttgcgag ataacccctg aaactagagg tttattctgg cggttatgtt
    26821 ttagatcatc tgcaaagtca tatagatcat tgctccagcc gacaaccaat tggccggtaa
    26881 aaacaccaaa agcgattaca taggccggcc cttcccacca ataatgcgcg gcgaagaacc
    26941 aagaaatcgc agtaacaatt agcgtcggcc caaagtgtga ggctttaagc aggccgcgca
    27001 atttcttcaa agtgttattc cttgaccagc atcgccatga agtctttaac ttccgtggcc
    27061 tccagggctt tgcgatctaa gcaaaggtcc aagatcttct tctgtcgatt agcgtcgaag
    27121 atgcggttta agttgatctt gaacttctca atgagcaacg ggattccttc agcgcgacgt
    27181 cgtgcatggc ccactggata ttcgacgact tcttcaccga gggttgtgcc atcgttaaat
    27241 tcgattgtca ttgcattagc gatcgaacgc tttgctgggt caaagtaatc tgcagtaaag
    27301 ctttcatctt cgcgcaggtg cattttttca cgcagcgcat caacccgtgg gtctgatgca
    27361 atttcatctt cgtaatcacg agcggtgagg cgaccaaaga tcaacggaac cgcaaccatg
    27421 tactgaatac agtgatcgcg atctgctgga ttattgagcg gccccttctt gtcgatgatt
    27481 cggatacatg cttcgtgggt gcggatgctg atctttgaaa tgtcatcgct agttttgcct
    27541 gcagcaacca tctgcttatg cagcgtaaag gctgcttcta cagctgtttg tgagtgaaat
    27601 tctgcaggat aggaaatctt aaagagcaca ttctccatta catatgaacc gtattggcgt
    27661 tggaatttaa agcgattgcc gcggaataag gtgtcgtaga aaccccaggt cttggcagtt
    27721 agcgcagatg ggtaacccat ctcacctaac ttcgccataa gtgcaagacg cactgcgcgc
    27781 gatgtggcat caccggccgc ccatgattta cgcgatcccg catttgggta gtggcgatat
    27841 gtgcgaagtg aatgtccatc gatccacgcc agggaaactg cattgagcgc ttgctcgcga
    27901 gttaaaccga gcatctgcga aaccactgca gtggaggcaa tctttaccaa gatcacgtga
    27961 tcaagaccca ctttgttaaa tgaattttcg agcgcaatac agccctgaat ttcgtgggct
    28021 ttaatcatcg ctgtcatgac atcgcgcata gtgagccttt ggccggtgcc atattgcgga
    28081 tgctgcgaga tccaatcggc cacggacaag atcgcactta agttatctga cgggtgtccc
    28141 cactcggcgg caagccaagt atcattgaaa tctaaccaac ggataagggc tccgatatta
    28201 aaagcgccct gcactggatc taagcgataa gcggttcccg gaacgcgcac accatcttta
    28261 acctgaagtt ctggaacaag tggtccaagc aacttagtgc aagcttcgta ttccagtgat
    28321 tccaggccgc aacccaaggt gtccatcaaa catgaccacg cagtttcata tgccagatca
    28381 gaggtaatct cgtaatcgaa tacgtaatcg acgatatcta cgatctcttt atcgaactcc
    28441 tgatttacgc gggtgatatt tgccgacatt acttatcctt ttcgctctgg aattgatcta
    28501 gcgccttttc gaattcataa taattaattc gctcgtataa ctcttcacgg gtctgcatag
    28561 aatcgataac cctggcttga gtgccatcgc ggcgaatcgc ctcatatacg ttttcggccg
    28621 ccttgttcat cgcgcggaat gctgacagtg gatacaggat cattccgact ccgttagcgc
    28681 caagttcatc gcgagtaaat aacggcgtta aaccgaactc ggtgatgtta gccaaaatcg
    28741 gtttactaac agcggcggca aacttcttat aactttctag atcgcggatc gcctccggaa
    28801 agacaaagtc agcgccggct tcaatatagg caagtgatct ttctaccgcc gcatcgattc
    28861 cttcaatcgc aatcgaatcg gtgcgcgcca tgattccaaa gtcttcatcg gtgcgcgcat
    28921 caactgctgc cttaattcga tcaaccatct cgcctttgct gacaatctct ttatttgggc
    28981 gatggccaca acgctttgcc tgcacctgat cttcaatgtg catcgcagcc gcgcctgcgt
    29041 ttatcaaatc ctttactgtg cgcccgatat taaatgccga tggtccaaaa ccagtatccg
    29101 catcaaccaa gagcggcaga tcgcaaacgc cagtgatgcg acgaacatca gtcaagacat
    29161 cttctaaagt tgttattcca agatcaggaa cgccaaggga gcctgcggcg accccgccac
    29221 cagataagta aatggcacgg tatccagcgc gctttgccag caaagcatgg ttggcattta
    29281 ttgcgccaac aatctgcaaa ggcttttctt cttgcagcgc cttcttaaat ttacttccgg
    29341 ccgattctgg cgtcatctgc ccagtctaat caaccttgaa caacgatgcg aacaacgctt
    29401 tctggcgtaa ctgcgccagc gccaatctca ctttcaacat tggtatctaa gccattgatc
    29461 ttggctgcag ataaaaccgc taactgtgtt gcgatctcag ccatccagta aaaggcggaa
    29521 ggcccggcct tatctaaaat agattgcgcc tgtgcaatgc gcgcatcaga aaatttctcg
    29581 gcgccatcgc gatcatcgcc aacaactgaa agtagatagc ccttgatatc ggcggccatc
    29641 gcctgagagt aataagtact ttcgactagc tcgcggaatt cggcatcgat cccccgcggc
    29701 ttgcgcacct tcttcttgcg attgataaag agatagataa ctgccgcaag cgccaatagt
    29761 tcgaacattt atgcctcctt gtgagtacaa gttcgcctcc agctattgct ggtgggcata
    29821 ggactaccta gatttagact ctaatcgagc gcgccgacaa ccgcactagg cgcataaaaa
    29881 gctccaaacg gaacggtgga gtacctatga aaacacgttc agcgcttcgc atcgcaatcg
    29941 ccttactgct ggctgccaca actcttgcac ccgccagcgc cgcagatcct tttccgatgc
    30001 cgcctgaacc aaagtggtgg aagcaaactg gcctaaccga tattcgctat ggacaatgga
    30061 ttccatgtcg cgatgaatgg cagattacaa acgactgcgt atcagcgatc catctttata
    30121 aatcagatgg aacagatgtt ggtgcactta catatcaacc acccaaagat ttcaagccaa
    30181 gtgaggctgt gcaatattgg atggtcgtaa atacccccca aggagaaccg attgaaaact
    30241 ctgcttacat aaaagatgaa gtcaactcta tatcccattg gaaattgcca gcagggataa
    30301 ccaatagcga tggcacggat gtggtgcatg catatgtgca ccttatgaat ggcagtttgc
    30361 agattaatac catcgcattc agccagactc aaggctcact tcctgaaggt tactattttg
    30421 aatttaaatt gaagagcagt ggctttgcaa agaaaatcaa atgggtgctt tctaatgtgc
    30481 gtgatccaga ggtaagtgtt gctggcgaca tgatcaccgt aaagggactt cctgaaaata
    30541 gtccttcggc aaactcaggc gatcaagtct gcgagcagaa tttacttaaa gccaggtcca
    30601 cccaacgaaa tatcgcagta aatatgattt attacgatgc aggtaatcga acaggtgaaa
    30661 cgcgtcccga tgatgtaatc ctcggaacca atggatggtg gtgccttagt gatttccgct
    30721 ttgatcgcgc tagccagcag attgttgtaa aagttggcaa tgttcacttc gatgaattcg
    30781 gtaacgagat ccagggttgg atggagttga agattaaagg taaccgcgcc cgtgattggt
    30841 ggggtatcga cccagcaatc gccgccggct atgcaaaagt tgaagtctct taccaagatg
    30901 gaacgacgaa gatagctacc gttagcgcta aatatgattc gaagaacgat tggatcaacc
    30961 tacgcgccta cggattcact tactcatcac cgacattagc cgttagcttt aaggggccag
    31021 agcaagccgt taaactgcct gcgcaagcca caaagacagt cgcgccaaag aagtcaaaga
    31081 tcacttgcgt aaagggaaag atttccaaga aggtaactgg cgcaccacct aagtgtccaa
    31141 ctggctttaa aaagaagtag ccaaaaaggg gcgtaaaaac gcttatccaa ttactcttta
    31201 cgcatgtcgc agctgatcta tattcctttt gatcacctgc accgcaagtt tggcgcgctt
    31261 aagaatggcg acccgaagca agatgtaatc gtgatggtcg aaagcgcgcg catgaccacc
    31321 ggacgctatt ggcacccaca acgtctgcac tttcttatct cctccgcccg tcacttcgcc
    31381 cagtcactgc gcgatgaagg attcaccgtg gaatacgaga aagcctcaac gaccactgat
    31441 ggcttaacca aggttcaaaa gaaatataaa tcccacaagc tgatctgcgc tgaaccttct
    31501 tcacatcgcc agatgaaaca acttaaagag tttggcgctg aattcgttga aaatgatttc
    31561 ttcttaacca cccgtaagca tttctttatc tgggcagatt cacagaagag ttatctgatg
    31621 gaggctttct atcgcgccca gcgcgctcgc ttaaatatct tgatcgacga cggcaaacca
    31681 acaggtggtg cctggaactt cgataaagag aaccgcctgc ctcccccaaa aagctacacc
    31741 tggcccaagt atttagaaca taaaccagat gcgattgatc ttgaggttgg taaagaactg
    31801 ggtttcactc ccactaccac ttgggcgaca acgcgcaaag gcgcacttgc gcagttaaag
    31861 aacttcattg acaaccattt cgcaaacttc ggtccatatg aagatgcgat ggctctcgat
    31921 aactgggctc ttcaccattc attgcttagc ccttacttaa acaacggact tcttcacgcc
    31981 agcgaagtta ttgatgcagc agtaaagaaa ttcaacaccg gtgatattcc gatcgaatct
    32041 gccgaagggt ttatccgcca ggtaattggc tggcgcgaat atgtgaatgg catgtattgg
    32101 tatttaggcc ctgaataccg cgataacaat caattgaagg ctaccaagaa acttttgccg
    32161 ctctttagcg atcccggcaa aacccagatg aattgcgtca aaactatcgt taccgatatt
    32221 caagatcgcg cctgggttca tcacataccg cgcttgatgg tcttaagtaa tttagccctt
    32281 atcaccggaa ccaacccgca agaatttcta gattggatgc gtgaagtctt tatcgatgcc
    32341 accgaatggg taatggttcc aaatgtaatt ggtatggggg ttcatgccga tggcggtgcg
    32401 atgatgacta agccatatgc ggcaggcggt gcttacattt cacgaatgtc taattactgc
    32461 aaaggttgtg cctacaaccc caaacttcgt actggcgata cagcttgtcc atttacaact
    32521 ctgtactggg atttcctaga tcgtcacgct gaaaccttta agaagaacca ccgtatgagc
    32581 caacagatct tcggcctcag ccgtttatct gatctacctg agttaaaggt gcgcgctaag
    32641 gaagttctaa aaggtttgga tgcgggaact atttaattaa atagatttat tgcgcttgga
    32701 agagatgact ccagtattaa accccgccaa gttaagtcca cccgcaaagc gcgcatgttc
    32761 gatcttgatg catttatctt gcacaacatt taaacctgca gccacaccac gttcggcaga
    32821 tacatcatca gtaatcccga gctgcatcca gaaagttttt gcctttattg caattgcttc
    32881 atctagaacg cctgggatat cagatgcttt tctaaagaca tcgacaatgt ctacggcttc
    32941 cggaatatca gccagagact tataaacctt ctggcccaag atctcatcga gctttgggtt
    33001 tacaaagaac aacttaaagt gcgctgccga tagtaaatat gttgcgacaa aataacttgc
    33061 gcgtgatggg ttatctgatg ccccaacaat tgccacggtt ttggcatcct gcatgtactt
    33121 caaacgctcc atcgcgtttg gtgcagtaaa tgccattagc gacccttacc tgttgcagta
    33181 gttaacgcct gatctagatc ccacaagata tcttcaatat cttccaagcc tacgcttatg
    33241 cgaaccaagt cttgtggaac tccggcatca atcaactggt catccgttaa ctggcggtgc
    33301 gtggtgcttg ctggatggat aactagcgtg cgcacatcac cgatatttgc caagtggcta
    33361 gctaactgca ctgagttaat aaatttctca cctgtttggc gtccagataa atcaccaaat
    33421 gccttaacgc caaatgaaaa tactgatcct ggaccttctg gcatgtactt cttagcgcgc
    33481 gcattatgtg gatggctagc aagacctgag tacttaaccc aagcaatacg tgaatcactt
    33541 tccaaccact cagcgacagc tttggcattg gccacgtgat cgcgcatgcg ctgtggcaga
    33601 gtttcaacgc cttgcaccaa taaaaatgct gacatcgcac ttagcgatgc tccgatatcg
    33661 cgcagttgct cgacgcgaac cttggttaag aatccaaatt caccgaagtt ctcccaccaa
    33721 gagactccac tgtaggaagg aactggttcg gtcatcattg ggaacttgcc gttaccccaa
    33781 ttaaatctgc cggattcaac gattacgccg cccagcgttg tgccatgtcc tcctaagaac
    33841 ttggttgctg aatgcagaac aatgtcggca ccgaattcaa ttggacgcac taaatatggt
    33901 gtagcaactg ttgaatcgat aactaaagga aggccagcat cgtgcgccac ctttgccaac
    33961 gcttcgatat caccgacttg tgatgccgga ttggaaacca tctcagcata aagaaacttg
    34021 gtcttatcag taattgctgc ggcaaaatct tcagccttat cagatttcac gaaagttgta
    34081 tccacgccga atcggcgcaa ggtcacatct aactgagtaa gagttccgcc atatagagca
    34141 gatgatgcaa ctacgtgatc gcctgtacca actagcgctg cgaaagttaa gaactgcgct
    34201 gcttgtccgc tagatgttgc aacggccccg atgccacctt caagtgctgc aatcttttcc
    34261 tcaaaagcag aaactgttgg gttgccaatt cggctataga tattgccgta cttctgcaaa
    34321 gcaaataggt ttccagcatc ttcggtattt tcaaagacaa atgctgatga ttgataaatc
    34381 ggaagtgcgc gcgcacctgt ttgtggatct ggctgcgtgc cggcgtgcag agccttagtt
    34441 ttaaagcccc acttgtgttc gctcataaac taattaaaca ccaattcctt atcgcggcta
    34501 taatcgccga atgagcacga gtaaatacca cgttacccaa gatgaacctc atcgctggcg
    34561 caacgttgaa gagctcgtct ataaagatga agatggcgat gccactttta aagatgtaac
    34621 ccgccgcgtc ttattcggtg aagaacacca agaaggcatg gaagttcgct acttcgaagt
    34681 tgatgccggt ggccacacca cacttgaaaa gcatgagcac actcacctag tgattccgat
    34741 taaaggtaag ggctcttgtt tagttggcga tgaggttcta cctctagcaa ttcatgactt
    34801 ggtctacgtt ccatcatggg cttggcatca attccgcgct gctgaaagcg aagtacttgg
    34861 cttcctatgt atggtcaagg taaaacgcga tcgcccaact ctgccaacgt ctgaagagtt
    34921 aacgcagatg cagagcaacc ccgaagttgc cgctttcatc cgctactaaa ccttttacat
    34981 gctgattact tagcaagtgg tcctaacaag taacccgcta agcgcgcttc cggcttactt
    35041 tgattgcggt gcattgcatt aaatcctgat gttccatctg ttccacatag agaggtaatt
    35101 gctccagatc caccaggatg agaaccaatc catttcgtta gatcgtaaac atttccacta
    35161 atgactgtcc agcaactaga agatgtgctg tttgccttaa cgcgctccat tgtgtaacca
    35221 gctgcaaccg gctctgctga tttcgttggc tctgcagatt ttgtagccat tggcgttgcc
    35281 attgcaggtg cggccggtgc tgcagtagcc gcagtacttg ctgccgcgct tggcgctttc
    35341 tttaccacca cacccttatt ccaaaccaac ttacttccct tttttacaca agtgaatttg
    35401 cgaccagata ccttcaatga ctgtcctgcc ttcttgcatg atgctccagc cttaaccgag
    35461 gcagaggcgg gcggggcaat aactagagcc aaagcaacgg ctgctccaga ggcgatcgca
    35521 taaattttca tagcgaaagg gtaaaccagc gggctcggct ttgcccgctc gaaccaaaat
    35581 ccacatgaat ttttcaggtc gcgcttcctt ctccgtgcgc ctaacctcta aggtatccaa
    35641 acggataaca gagtttcttg gagaggaaac gctcatggac gaaaagtcac ttatcaagca
    35701 gtggaaccaa ctacgtcttc aaatcattca ggcacaagtc gccccggctc tagttctgat
    35761 tgcaattgtc gctcttgcag caatcggttc atttgagacg gcaaatgatg cagcaaagta
    35821 cttaactctt ggcgttgcag cagttaccgg aattctggca actataagtc aatatgcagc
    35881 agtgcgtgaa ggcgaagcgt tgatcgttga tcttcgcaaa gtagagaagc catctgcaat
    35941 gactgaaaag atcgcagatt cacgtggact tgtttcactt tcagcaattg cgatcatcgc
    36001 ttttgatatt gcaatcttcg cactggttgt ctgggcagtt ctaggcgcct aatgaagttc
    36061 ggtcttgtct taattgccat caatgcgatt gcggtcattg ctctggcaac gcgttttgat
    36121 cggccgcgca aaaacccgaa gcgccttacc ggccgcggcg gagatttcga gtagttctac
    36181 ttacggcgat gtgcgttctt ggataagaag attgcaaata ccaacgcaac aactatcagg
    36241 gcgtttaagc ccatctcgta aatcgcgcgc tcaaatgcca catcgctctt tcctgtctgc
    36301 aaggtaagcg atgcgcccac cgtcaagata tgtcgcaccg cagcgataac accgataatc
    36361 aaaaacttat ctagttgata aacaccatcg gtaaagcgcg agattacagt gcgcaagatt
    36421 tcaagaatga tgacaataaa taagatgtcg tttacgcctt ggatcattcc atttggaaag
    36481 aagggcgcgg tctcaattaa gcgcttgatg ctaaagaaaa atgcgccaat gccgataccc
    36541 agcaaggcaa gtgcaagaac tgcatgaaag atatcttcca tcatgtccac gtacttcagt
    36601 ggaaagatgg atttctctcc aaagactttc tcttcggact caatctcttt tttagccata
    36661 gaaaacggta cacccgatcc ctattggttc gggagtaccc atacatgcga cttgcaagtt
    36721 ttgcggctaa atccccattg tcccgagcac gatgatccag ccgagggcgg atttcgaaac
    36781 taggctcaaa actatgtagg cattctcgcc gtatgcgtaa ttgctccact ttccgacttt
    36841 cttatattgc aaccacatat ttatcgcaaa gctattgaag aataagaagg taagaagaaa
    36901 tccgaactgg gcatagaccg gaatcgcatc tgcaatattg tttgtggaaa cccagaagta
    36961 aagtccgccc ataatccacg gaacaattcc ggcgagaacg ccgatgttaa agggcaacca
    37021 gtttgtggtc tgggttagtt ggttgtattt ctccattact agccccatga ggttcatgat
    37081 gaagttaagg gtgaagacaa agacaactgt ggaaagctcg attaagccac caaacatcag
    37141 cagaactacg agcatcagtg aagagctaaa ggcatactcc caccagcgca ctgggttaat
    37201 ccccttggaa atgttctgct cgtaacggcg aacataagaa ggtgatgaaa ttaaaatatg
    37261 ggcaaatgct gaaagcagga gaaagatcgg tgcgattttc gcaactgaaa actcaaagag
    37321 aattttgctg accggggcaa tttcaccgtc agatgtctga tcaaagaagc gcgttaccac
    37381 tggaattgtg gtctcggtat tcatgatcac gagcagcaca atcccctgaa ttaagtgggt
    37441 agcgcccgca attcgattga atacttgcag atcttttccg agcttggtct ctggcttcat
    37501 ttattcctcc tatgttgtga ggagaatact taactcttct ccaaaattct cgttgcaatt
    37561 cgaacaagta atgaatttct atgtgatgca acccagcgat aaccagaacg tcccacgttt
    37621 cctgaacttt ttatgagaaa ggatgccact ttgtttccac gtttcttaag caaaaaagcg
    37681 actgcatcgg ctccagaaaa tctttggttc tcgtaaagtg caaagacttc cttagaacat
    37741 tcctcaacag ttagcccaaa cttttccagt ccgccatctt gaaaagccac cgcgttaacc
    37801 gacaatcgct tctgcagcca gttaaggctt gctttacaaa accgacactg cccgtcatag
    37861 atgacagtta tctcttgggc cttcactgct taattcactc gcgtgcgacg ggatctagct
    37921 ctccacgcac ccgttgccca gagtgcccac aacacaagta gcggctggaa gaacaaacga
    37981 gtcaatctcg cgcggtcggt atctaaacca aaggcatcta ttccatttac gtactgtgaa
    38041 atgtttcccg gaaagatcgc cacaaagaac gccgccacaa cccaacccac atgcacttgg
    38101 tacttaacca aaaagaccaa cgccagcccc aaaacaatct ccaccacacc agatgccaac
    38161 accacaaagt cagcgctaaa cggaacccaa ttcggcacct gcgcctgaaa ttccaaacgg
    38221 ctagttgtta agtgtgtggc ccctgcataa gtcagcgcca cgcctaaagt agtgcgcgcg
    38281 aaacctttta cgattctcat tgatcgcgca gaacctcgcc aggtacttcc cgtgcaccaa
    38341 ctccaagtgt gattgcagat ttcgtacgtg cagtaatcat gaagctataa accccatcct
    38401 ctgctacttc actgagtctt cctaaataga aatagttagt tctcccccat ggttcgtaga
    38461 aaggggtgcg ttcagtaaat ttcatagttg tcttcttgcc agatggcgaa gtaataacta
    38521 gcagtggcaa tctagaattc ttcagtttat tctctggctt tttatcaatg attaggtatt
    38581 gaacatctaa ctgttcacct tctttaagag ccgcgcgaaa tgccttcttc tgtcccgcct
    38641 tggaaaacgt agcgcgaatc gcaaacgaga ctgtgccatc tactaacaga ggcccagcca
    38701 ttggtgttgt atcgctattt aataaatcca ccggttgatg cgcagacgct ggcgtaattc
    38761 ccagcaaact caaagccaac agggcagcta ttaacttgtt catctgactc cctaattttc
    38821 acttaatggt aaaccaattc gagttgctcg gcactctata aaaacttagg gtttgctgtg
    38881 gtcaaaagaa ccctgctggt aactgcgctc ttactcggtg ccatgtcacc agttcacgcc
    38941 gctgattttg aaggcgcatc actctcctta acctttacat ctaagtcaat ctcaaaggcg
    39001 attaccgagg gcggaagtac ccgtggccca gcacttgccc tattaaaaga tgacaccatc
    39061 ttgctcggcg gcggtcgcag cggaggcgaa cttttaactt ggaataaagc aaaaacatcg
    39121 ctaatttcga taggaagatt tcttccttcc aacctccgcg aaatagattc ccgctttgcc
    39181 atcaacgaca tcgcagtact atcggaaaat gcaacatctg ccaaacttct tatctcctat
    39241 ccccgcttat caaaaaaccg cacctgcgtt gagatcgcca tcgatgaaat cgcctatgac
    39301 cgcaccaagc aacgcgctaa attcgtcgcc aactggttta taactaagcc ttgcgttccg
    39361 atctctgccg tgcaacatac cgccggccgt tttgcggtta tagataagaa caccgtctat
    39421 gtaactatcg gtgacttagg atttagcgaa atcgataatc gcgccaaacg tggagattta
    39481 ggttcgatct ttaagttaac cgccaaatct gcaacgaaag tttcacaggg acatcgcaac
    39541 ccacaaggca tcgttttctt tgataacaaa acgctgatgg ctgcagaaca cggaccacgc
    39601 ggtggcgatg agataaatgt tattgaacaa ggcggagatt acggttggcc ctttgtctcc
    39661 tatggtcagc cttatggagg cggagattac gttcgccccg agaaaactgg cagccatgcc
    39721 gggtacatcg aacctactaa atattgggtg ccctcgattg cacctacaga acttgtgcaa
    39781 cttcctgaac aaggctgggg caattggggc cgctcactag tacttggcac actgcgcgaa
    39841 caagttctag tttttataaa gatcaatgat aaattagtag cgactgaaga agtacgagta
    39901 gatataggag atcgcatccg cgatctagaa gtattaagca acggcgcact tcttgccaca
    39961 acagattcag gcaagttgat cacggtcacc aacggatgat caaagccaaa gccgccctgg
    40021 tattaaccgc actaattgcc acaactcttt ttcccagcac cgccaacgcg cgtgacctag
    40081 caatctggga tcaactacaa ggcaccaacc ccaaaggtta tgtcttgcta atacgccatg
    40141 cactcgcccc cggcgtgggt gatcccgaaa acttcaacgt caacgactgt tcgacccaac
    40201 gcaacttaaa cgatgagggg cgcaaagatg cccgcgagat cggcagttgg ctaaagcgcc
    40261 gcgatgtaaa gatcttccgc gttgaatcca gcagatggtg ccgcgccaaa gagaccgcac
    40321 aattgctcga cctcggcaaa gtgcgcccca ataaaaactt cgactcgctc tttcgcgatc
    40381 gcgatcccgc taaaagccca caaactgccg cgatcaaaaa acaaatcttc aaccatcgca
    40441 atacccgcgg cctgcttgtc ttggttgggc atatggtgaa tatccaaaca ctcaccggaa
    40501 catttgttga ctccggcgaa ggcgtcttag tccgcgctac cccacaaggt gaactcaaag
    40561 taatgggata ttcacccgct ccttaaggta aaggtaaaat ctaaagcgca gccaacttcg
    40621 caacaacttc tttggccgaa ggattggtca tcgcacttcc atctgagaag accagagttg
    40681 gcaccgtgcg attgccacca tttaccttct caacgatctc agccgtcccc gctacttcct
    40741 caatgttgat ctcttcaaat gtaactccga gttcacctaa ttgagatttc aaacgcttac
    40801 agtaaccaca ccagctagtt gaatacataa caaatgacat gccctaagag tactcaccgt
    40861 tggaaaacaa agaagcccca ggtgactaat tcccggggct tctaaggtgt ggtctggctg
    40921 gcgggattcg aacccgcaac ctgcctctga gtcaaagagg tgctctatcc gttgagctac
    40981 agccagacac gtgcggagat taaaagattg aacctcgaga taatttcgaa aatacttttc
    41041 tgtgtataac ttttaaggtg cgctccatga ctatttggta atctctattt cacctagtca
    41101 tggggctgtt ctcttgagca acagcaaaaa agtcccgcag aatcatctgt gggacttttt
    41161 gtttgcctgc taaacttaag ctctctgagt caaagagatg cattattgag caacagcaga
    41221 aaaccccgtc agcaatggcg gggttttcgc tttccgaaat gaacttgcca caaaaataaa
    41281 agtggcccca cgcgactaac cgtgaggcca cttatggtgc gtaccgctgg cgggaatcga
    41341 acccgcgaca acctcgttag tcggtcgagt gctctaacca ctgagctaca gcggtacgca
    41401 ggaggaaaga tagataaatt tgaattaatc gttcgtcgat tctctttcgt tgtggataaa
    41461 tttggtgcta atcttttctc agtcggtcga gtgctcttcc ccattagtta cagcaaaaaa
    41521 ccccgtcagc aatggcgggg ttttcgcttt ccacataact tcacgggaaa acaaagaagc
    41581 cccaggtgac gaaatcccgg ggcttctaag gtgtggtctg gctggtagga ttcgaaccta
    41641 cgaccatcct ttccgtcaag aaggtgcttt atccgctgag ctacagccag acacgtgcgg
    41701 agattaagag attgaaattc gcgataattt cgaaattctt tttctgtgta taacttttaa
    41761 ggcgcagtcc taaatttttt gataatcttt gatcacctag tcaaggtgtc gttcttaaga
    41821 gcacagcaga aaaccccgtc agcaatggcg gggttttcgc tttctctccc catgtcacac
    41881 cccacccata gattccccac atggacttcg cactcgaacg cgcccgcacc cttacacccg
    41941 actccgatag cgaggaatac ctcccccacc atttcatcgg agaatgcgtg agcactgcaa
    42001 tggaaatcgg ctttctcact gcaccaaagc gcggaacttt cggtggcaag atcacgccga
    42061 aagcactgcg gaagttaaag caggttggga agtagttgtt ataaaaatag aaaaacacct
    42121 cagctgctac attacctaat taatcagcct aacccccgaa caatccctct tggactagct
    42181 aaccgcaatg tgacgaacta tcattcaaac atgagtgaac cgtcagagac tttcttggca
    42241 ccgaatgaga agattagaaa agaatttgag aatttcttag aaaatgacgt cgcactttat
    42301 ggtttcattt atagggcgaa gcgtgacaat atttcaaatg acgaaattca aaaatcacgt
    42361 ggtgcggcat accccaactt tatttggaat tatcagaggt atataagggc actgcttgaa
    42421 ggagacatac catcaagtat ttctcaaatg aatgaagttg gggttttatt tcgccgagta
    42481 tctaagttaa cagatctttc tgaagaagcg gtcgcacacc ttgcacgcgg cttggctgag
    42541 atcgaacaaa gaaaaaatga tcctgacatt aaattgaaat ctgaaaaaca gctacttaag
    42601 tcttctaaag ccctggagaa aaaatctacg ccagggattt atgtttatac tcttatgcat
    42661 tatatgaatt acaaatatga cccagactct gaccggaccc taatgaaggt gggtaaaagt
    42721 gatagagacg gtgttcctag gctgtttcct g
//
LOCUS       MW122874               35976 bp    DNA     linear   ENV 16-FEB-2021
DEFINITION  Candidatus Nanopelagicales bacterium clone EINA62G7.
ACCESSION   urn.local...2w-d0s7eem
DBLINK      BioProject: PRJNA667607
KEYWORDS    ENV.
SOURCE      Candidatus Nanopelagicales bacterium
  ORGANISM  Candidatus Nanopelagicales bacterium
            Unclassified.
REFERENCE   1  (bases 1 to 35976)
  AUTHORS   Chazan,A., Rozenberg,A., Mannen,K., Nagata,T., Tahan,R., Yaish,S.,
            Larom,S., Inoue,K., Beja,O. and Pushkarev,A.
  TITLE     Diverse heliorhodopsins detected via functional metagenomics in
            peat lake Actinobacteria, Chloroflexi and Archaea
  JOURNAL   Unpublished
REFERENCE   2  (bases 1 to 35976)
  AUTHORS   Chazan,A., Rozenberg,A., Mannen,K., Nagata,T., Tahan,R., Yaish,S.,
            Larom,S., Inoue,K., Beja,O. and Pushkarev,A.
  TITLE     Direct Submission
  JOURNAL   Submitted (11-FEB-2021) Biology, Technion, Faculty of Biology, 522
            Emerson Building, Haifa 32000, Israel, Haifa 32000, Israel
FEATURES             Location/Qualifiers
     source          1..35976
                     /organism="Candidatus Nanopelagicales bacterium"
                     /mol_type="genomic DNA"
                     /isolation_source="freshwater"
                     /clone="EINA62G7"
                     /environmental_sample
                     /country="Israel"
                     /lat_lon="32.84605556 N 35.11361111 E"
                     /collection_date="25-Nov-2019"
     gene            complement(13..600)
                     /locus_tag="EINA62G7_00001"
     CDS             complement(13..600)
                     /locus_tag="EINA62G7_00001"
                     /inference="ab initio prediction:Prodigal:v2.6"
                     /codon_start=1
                     /transl_table=11
                     /product="hypothetical protein"
                     /translation="MKIRLILITALVISPQTPTSRAADCVKACVDVYTQDGQLVIEAR
                     KGSGPSSSKVTKPKTIKPSVVKPKVVAKPKVVTKPKPVVKPKTVAPAKKAPAKPAKKP
                     IKKYVPKVVAATSLRDRLSKSLPTGGISYQPNFKPLIHTPVYFWNDLPSVFRTQVNLI
                     GETIDVVLRPSYLWSFGDGSFFATTDPGGPFPEVV"
     gene            690..1157
                     /gene="mutT3"
                     /locus_tag="EINA62G7_00002"
     CDS             690..1157
                     /gene="mutT3"
                     /locus_tag="EINA62G7_00002"
                     /EC_number="3.6.1.55"
                     /inference="ab initio prediction:Prodigal:v2.6"
                     /inference="similar to AA sequence:UniProtKB:P9WIX9"
                     /codon_start=1
                     /transl_table=11
                     /product="Putative 8-oxo-dGTP diphosphatase 3"
                     /db_xref="COG:COG0494"
                     /translation="MAARDGDGWVECSCGSKHWGLHGAAGLLIYRDGAILLQHRAPWV
                     HNGDTWGIPGGARDSHESVIDGAIREAVEETGIDPQELLIRTSSTDNHGNWSYDTVIA
                     EATSELVAHELNDESHEVRWVLFDDVTRLPLHPSFAKSWRDLRAQLDYLITPR"
     gene            complement(1119..1733)
                     /gene="fecE"
                     /locus_tag="EINA62G7_00003"
     CDS             complement(1119..1733)
                     /gene="fecE"
                     /locus_tag="EINA62G7_00003"
                     /inference="ab initio prediction:Prodigal:v2.6"
                     /inference="similar to AA sequence:UniProtKB:P15031"
                     /codon_start=1
                     /transl_table=11
                     /product="Fe(3+) dicitrate transport ATP-binding protein
                     FecE"
                     /db_xref="COG:COG1120"
                     /translation="MEIIEIKDLTLQRNNRELFAGLSATITKGSISAIIGPNGCGKSS
                     LLLAITGDLKPSSGSIFIGEKNLQELSDLEQSRLRSMALQERTFWLPLTVREVLTLGQ
                     GDEAINQIEKIAFDLGLTELLGNLVTTLSVGQVQRVEIARTLLRDCPIYLFDEPFAAQ
                     DLASKEKLIEIFKQLRSAGKTVILVAHSEVEKLSWCDQIIQLGS"
     gene            complement(1724..2698)
                     /gene="hmuU"
                     /locus_tag="EINA62G7_00004"
     CDS             complement(1724..2698)
                     /gene="hmuU"
                     /locus_tag="EINA62G7_00004"
                     /inference="ab initio prediction:Prodigal:v2.6"
                     /inference="similar to AA sequence:UniProtKB:Q56992"
                     /codon_start=1
                     /transl_table=11
                     /product="Hemin transport system permease protein HmuU"
                     /db_xref="COG:COG0609"
                     /translation="MKLRFSLIVIALNIAVVASLLLGATQVENIWRYLFNPGFDSAST
                     NHLILWEIRIPRILVALLIGAALGLAGAIAQSAANNPLADPAILGTSAGASLGVVSGV
                     LLNLADVGSVLAVFFATIGALFATALTFTWARSVGALIIIGIGTSALFSAIVGLLITA
                     TNNPEIRSISFWSLGSLALATSDSLLIITPVFLVCFFFAFKIAPQLDLLSLGDISVRH
                     LGLSAKAIRLKAFIIIGLLVAVSVSTVGSISFLALAAPHIARILFGGKSRILTIASSL
                     IGALILLVGDTIARSVLPPYELPIGLITSLLGAPILILLVRKAALTWK"
     gene            complement(2695..3612)
                     /gene="hmuT"
                     /locus_tag="EINA62G7_00005"
     CDS             complement(2695..3612)
                     /gene="hmuT"
                     /locus_tag="EINA62G7_00005"
                     /inference="ab initio prediction:Prodigal:v2.6"
                     /inference="similar to AA sequence:UniProtKB:Q56991"
                     /codon_start=1
                     /transl_table=11
                     /product="Hemin-binding periplasmic protein HmuT"
                     /db_xref="COG:COG4558"
                     /translation="MRNNGRDRHLTVALATALFLTACSSGAVAVQEIKTAAAISIEDG
                     GVSSAKRVIALANGSAEILVSLGLKPILIGRDIASTEEVLLDIPIVTSGHQVVAENIL
                     KLNPDLVLIDDATGPLAAIKTLRENGVKVAQVRQAWTLSDINLKIADIAGAVGAIPSG
                     TALSEKINQSLSDVKKADRKARIAFLYLRGGSSIYLLGGQGSGADSLISAINSVDAGA
                     EFSKDPFTPISAEVLAELNPDVILVMSKGLASVGGVTGLKALPGVAQTTAGKKGRILA
                     VDDSLLLSFGPRTPDLILQMAASVEELMR"
     gene            3697..4218
                     /locus_tag="EINA62G7_00006"
     CDS             3697..4218
                     /locus_tag="EINA62G7_00006"
                     /inference="ab initio prediction:Prodigal:v2.6"
                     /codon_start=1
                     /transl_table=11
                     /product="hypothetical protein"
                     /translation="MRAKALLTTATSALLLISLSSAPSNALQKPQLVKGQFGESISAQ
                     ARDISVDKNGQAQIVITGKGFDETVGIYLAYCVLPEAGAAPTPCGGGVNKSGIGDASY
                     WISSNAPPYASNLAEPFRAGGRFTKSVGVSEKIGKINCRKSKCALTVRSDHLREGDRS
                     RDLFIPVTFKKRK"
     gene            4221..5189
                     /locus_tag="EINA62G7_00007"
     CDS             4221..5189
                     /locus_tag="EINA62G7_00007"
                     /inference="ab initio prediction:Prodigal:v2.6"
                     /codon_start=1
                     /transl_table=11
                     /product="hypothetical protein"
                     /translation="MKKVITFISVLALAIPIFAAPSASAETFIFQSGPLTNLDPAGAT
                     VNGGFTKFTTKGGMYMQQCIAPVAGARPATCSDELQLWISTKGEVGSVSATGQIAFKV
                     AAQITGRGVSVDCTKTSCGIFFRLDRSATADTSEDLFLPITFREGAAAPLLPADVVTV
                     TLNSKPLTRNVPMALAYRQSAKILATAQSGLPVTLTSLTPECSYANGTLTALKGAGQC
                     ALAHRTAGNDKFAASSANYPFILEPGAQKVERPTKVLKKGKPKAMPAETNFGETISYR
                     SLSKNCRVELNLIEAQKRGVCTIIATAPAKEGMWLALKQELRIRVS"
     gene            complement(5169..5765)
                     /locus_tag="EINA62G7_00008"
     CDS             complement(5169..5765)
                     /locus_tag="EINA62G7_00008"
                     /inference="ab initio prediction:Prodigal:v2.6"
                     /inference="similar to AA sequence:UniProtKB:P9WMD5"
                     /codon_start=1
                     /transl_table=11
                     /product="putative HTH-type transcriptional regulator"
                     /translation="MPKISTQDLASHRDWRRNQLISAATQIALEESSASISIAAVAAR
                     AGLSRTSVYEYFSSSQDLVADLLIEELKSFGELLRGAIEDESDPITALTIWIETSLNY
                     VGDGRHLLAKSLHATTLPRERNAEIGAAHRQMLAPLSKTFTALGITDTARAFAQLQAI
                     TDVATRRIESGAANVEDEIAVTTDFYIAGIKALANSNS"
     gene            complement(5773..7767)
                     /gene="dinG"
                     /locus_tag="EINA62G7_00009"
     CDS             complement(5773..7767)
                     /gene="dinG"
                     /locus_tag="EINA62G7_00009"
                     /EC_number="3.6.4.12"
                     /inference="ab initio prediction:Prodigal:v2.6"
                     /inference="similar to AA sequence:UniProtKB:P9WMR5"
                     /codon_start=1
                     /transl_table=11
                     /product="putative ATP-dependent helicase DinG"
                     /db_xref="COG:COG1199"
                     /translation="MSDLSAKVRSALDAAVAAIGGAPREGQIEMAEAVANALTDRHHL
                     MVQAGTGTGKSLAYLVPALVHGRKVLIATATLALQRQLVERDLPAVVPALEKELGREI
                     TYGIYKGVGNYICLQKMNTDEPDPDGEVLLEVSYLEKDAKRLHAWAKTPGVSGDRDDA
                     PDVDRRVWAANSLSGRECVGADVCNYGSQCFAALAKAKAQTADVVVTNHTLLAIEIVD
                     SHPILPERDAVILDEAHEFMDRTTQAVTEELTSARVIRAAAMARKHMPGKLADALTKA
                     ADNFHDAMADYGDQIRGDFAAQGRLEEIPSSLEAPIRKVKDAAAAIVQIINADDEIID
                     SDAIAERARVKGAVSEINTTCGKLLKMGNTHVLWYEPTFSTLHLAPLSVSEVLRANLL
                     TKTPVIATSATLTVGNGFDAMARSIGFVVGSDADSEGDDGDIDPANVQMLDVGSPFDF
                     ANQGVLYMPKHLPEPGRDGPSSEVLTELGELIDAAGGRTLALFSSWRGVEAADAHLRN
                     VLKELPITIITQKRGDAVGPLVERFAKDETSILLGTMSLWQGVDVPGSSCILVAIDRI
                     PFPRPDEPVMSARASLADAAGGSGFMQVSLPRAALLLAQGTGRLIRSVDDRGVVAILD
                     SRIITKRYGSVLLNSMPPLWRTSDRAVVIDSLRRLSQTMK"
     gene            7873..8718
                     /locus_tag="EINA62G7_00010"
     CDS             7873..8718
                     /locus_tag="EINA62G7_00010"
                     /EC_number="4.3.2.3"
                     /inference="ab initio prediction:Prodigal:v2.6"
                     /inference="similar to AA sequence:UniProtKB:Q39BA7"
                     /codon_start=1
                     /transl_table=11
                     /product="Ureidoglycolate lyase"
                     /translation="MKIARIGEHGTERPAVIDGDYAIYVDSLVSDWDRANLEAGGYLH
                     VANADLNSLPRTPLAGLRYGAVINKPTKIICVGLNYLAHIKEAGFDTPPEPVIFMKAP
                     DSITGPNDDVVIPPNSQATDYEVELAIIIGKSALYLKSPDDSAEHILGYSISQDISER
                     HWQMERAGQWVKGKSFPTFNPVGPVIVSADSINAHNLRLWCSVNGEMKQDSNTDDLLY
                     GINHIVWYISQFMELCPGDIINTGTPFGVGMGFKPPIYLKAGDVLKTGIEGIGEITNH
                     VIAYK"
     gene            8739..9488
                     /gene="bacC"
                     /locus_tag="EINA62G7_00011"
     CDS             8739..9488
                     /gene="bacC"
                     /locus_tag="EINA62G7_00011"
                     /EC_number="1.1.1.385"
                     /inference="ab initio prediction:Prodigal:v2.6"
                     /inference="similar to AA sequence:UniProtKB:Q8KWT4"
                     /codon_start=1
                     /transl_table=11
                     /product="Dihydroanticapsin 7-dehydrogenase"
                     /translation="MSKDFAGLTAIVTGAGSGIGLEVARKLSDQGAKVFGFDLRAGEM
                     GELATFIECDIANPDSVKKAFSEFANQSKTLDILINNAGIGAIGTVEQATEEEWLRVF
                     NVNVFGTGRMSAAAMPYLKASQHAAIVNTCSLVATAGVPNRAVYGASKGAIYALTLAM
                     ATDGIAHGVRVNCVNPGTSDTPWIKNLLSKAADPDKEYAALQARQPIGRLVSPVEVAS
                     AIVFLANPAQASTTGTALGVDGGMQGLRLPR"
     gene            complement(9485..10540)
                     /locus_tag="EINA62G7_00012"
     CDS             complement(9485..10540)
                     /locus_tag="EINA62G7_00012"
                     /inference="ab initio prediction:Prodigal:v2.6"
                     /codon_start=1
                     /transl_table=11
                     /product="hypothetical protein"
                     /translation="MGSLGFSIQLIKRDFELTRVVASWHNIGWAAALVFISFILLGHG
                     HRRPAHQTIRFGWGLLILGSLVYCLSPNIYFSVPAVILTATGSVIAGNTTTAILGAHS
                     KTALRNMFRSTGVGLFAASVSPTVIGITTQADIPWRATVATTAVLIGLVALKIVPELE
                     ARPEPDHADSKIIWNNTMIAILIFAFLTITMEVSLSAWAVDLLTERGSEVKSAVLFAT
                     VAPYFVALTRIYLSTKYEHNLQRIWRFSFVAIGSGVLLVIFSSSPTLTLAGLIIAAAG
                     IGPCASIAIANASSSAQGSDRGIAAFVIGMGISNGTSPWIMGFVSENFGFAAAYAVIL
                     LALIAATYFFAAINKKN"
     gene            10739..11512
                     /gene="ygiD"
                     /locus_tag="EINA62G7_00013"
     CDS             10739..11512
                     /gene="ygiD"
                     /locus_tag="EINA62G7_00013"
                     /EC_number="1.13.11.29"
                     /inference="ab initio prediction:Prodigal:v2.6"
                     /inference="similar to AA sequence:UniProtKB:P24197"
                     /codon_start=1
                     /transl_table=11
                     /product="4,5-DOPA dioxygenase extradiol"
                     /db_xref="COG:COG3384"
                     /translation="MSKMPALYIGHGAPMLLDDQLWTSQLKDVAANIERPSAILIVSA
                     HWESAPITLSNPSANTPLVYDFSGFDRKFYEMTYNSPDASALAAKVTALMPKTESVAQ
                     SSRGLDHGAWVPLRVMYPGADIPVLQMSMPTSDPGSLMEIGKRLQPLRDEGVLIIGSG
                     FMTHGLPYLRDWSPGAAAPTWSSEFDSWAAEAIARGDIDALASYKDIAPGVRYAHPTV
                     EHFTPLFITLGAATNNNVAPETLIDGYFMGLSKRSILVA"
     gene            complement(11589..14471)
                     /gene="nrdJ"
                     /locus_tag="EINA62G7_00014"
     CDS             complement(11589..14471)
                     /gene="nrdJ"
                     /locus_tag="EINA62G7_00014"
                     /EC_number="1.17.4.1"
                     /inference="ab initio prediction:Prodigal:v2.6"
                     /inference="similar to AA sequence:UniProtKB:O69981"
                     /codon_start=1
                     /transl_table=11
                     /product="Vitamin B12-dependent ribonucleotide reductase"
                     /db_xref="COG:COG0209"
                     /translation="MSDTVINRPIKIKAHNTVKGKGLTIERIYTNEGIHPYDEVKWER
                     RDVVQSNWKTGETVFEQHGVEFPDFWSVNASTIVTTKYFRGAVGADNREWSLKQVIDR
                     VVLTYTKAGKEFGYFATDKDATIFEHELTHMLLHQIFSFNSPVWFNVGTAAPQQVSAC
                     FILSVDDTMDSILNWYREEGMIFKGGSGAGLNLSRIRSSKELLKSGGTASGPVSFMRG
                     ADASAGTIKSGGATRRAAKMVVLDVDHPDIEEFIETKVNEEDKIRALRDAGFDMDLGG
                     KDIISVQYQNANNSVRLSDKFMQAVENGEKFGLTARSTGEVIDTVDARELFTKIAQAA
                     WACADPGVQFDDTINDWHTTPESGRINASNPCSEYMSLDNSSCNLASLNLMKFLKDDG
                     SFDAKTFARASDLIITAMDISICFADFPTEAIGDTTRAFRQLGIGYANLGALLMASGL
                     AYDSEGGRALAGAITSLLTGTTYKRSAELAGIVGPYAGFAQNAKPHARVMRKHAAASS
                     AAKQLSTLDIDVWTEANKAWDACLSIGDKNGWRNAQISVLAPTGTIGLMMDCDTTGIE
                     PDFSLVKFKKLVGGGSMQIVNQTVPAALRKLGYNEETIEAIVEFIAANGHVIDAPGLK
                     TEHYEVFDCALGARSIAPMGHVRMMAACQPFLSGAISKTVNLPEDATVEEVEEVHLEA
                     WRMGIKALAVYRDNCKVGQPLSDGKAKKKGAVATDSVEAEALATPVRKRLPKSRPSTT
                     TSFSVGGAEGYMTSGAYADGALGEVFLKLGKQGSTLAGVMDAFSIAVSIGLQYGVPLE
                     TFVEKFTNLRFEPAGMTDDSDIRMAQSMMDYIFRRLALDYLPFEQRSAMGLFTASERA
                     RALETGEYTQDAAPASADTPLAPKAQAAAAPAAAPAAAPLATPKPVEVKIEPAPLDRA
                     IGSSSDLLESMGIKSDAPLCMTCGVKMRMSGACFVCEGCGNTSGCS"
     gene            complement(14493..15029)
                     /gene="nrdR"
                     /locus_tag="EINA62G7_00015"
     CDS             complement(14493..15029)
                     /gene="nrdR"
                     /locus_tag="EINA62G7_00015"
                     /inference="ab initio prediction:Prodigal:v2.6"
                     /inference="similar to AA sequence:UniProtKB:O69980"
                     /codon_start=1
                     /transl_table=11
                     /product="Transcriptional repressor NrdR"
                     /db_xref="COG:COG1327"
                     /translation="MICPFCSHDDSRVVDSRPVEDGTQIRRRRECPQCGERFSTQEVA
                     LLNIIKRSGATEPFAREKVLVGVRKACQGRPVGEDDLVLLAQRVEETLRRTGKAEIEA
                     QEVGLAILAPLRELDEVAYLRYASVYRNFASLEDFEGEIALLRAVPSSAISHSANEVN
                     EKSDAPSLKENQTTTSDR"
     gene            15074..15295
                     /locus_tag="EINA62G7_00016"
     CDS             15074..15295
                     /locus_tag="EINA62G7_00016"
                     /inference="ab initio prediction:Prodigal:v2.6"
                     /codon_start=1
                     /transl_table=11
                     /product="hypothetical protein"
                     /translation="MYWRIAETTLKTLLMEVFFVSTPTYSGNYKANLESFPVEYVLAQ
                     VRACRRAPALTAAGCVASGLLGVRLWLGS"
     gene            complement(15234..15602)
                     /gene="yneA"
                     /locus_tag="EINA62G7_00017"
     CDS             complement(15234..15602)
                     /gene="yneA"
                     /locus_tag="EINA62G7_00017"
                     /inference="ab initio prediction:Prodigal:v2.6"
                     /inference="protein motif:HAMAP:MF_02014"
                     /codon_start=1
                     /transl_table=11
                     /product="Cell division suppressor protein YneA"
                     /translation="MSTVSLNATSAQTLINQGFQANPSGIRLNRRGRLARTFVVLSLA
                     VVLASVFGFQAGANTADTIGAPTPFIEVTAAPGDTLWSLATRMADGGDVRALVDEIAS
                     VNSLATAELQAGQKLRIPLQ"
     gene            15747..16445
                     /gene="lexA"
                     /locus_tag="EINA62G7_00018"
     CDS             15747..16445
                     /gene="lexA"
                     /locus_tag="EINA62G7_00018"
                     /EC_number="3.4.21.88"
                     /inference="ab initio prediction:Prodigal:v2.6"
                     /inference="similar to AA sequence:UniProtKB:P9WHR7"
                     /codon_start=1
                     /transl_table=11
                     /product="LexA repressor"
                     /db_xref="COG:COG1974"
                     /translation="MSKKPTYKSADNSANNKVTELPDSATGEHGLTARQEKILQVIQQ
                     GIAADGCPPSMRAIAAAAGLSSPASVKYQLEILQEKGLIKPHPTRGGVLEVLMPGEKS
                     QIEVESTKNIPLVGRIAAGGPITAEQNVESTFALPETLVGKGNLYMLQVVGESMIDAA
                     ICDGDYVVIREQKDCNNGEIVAAMIDGEATVKTFQRKNGHIWLLPANPAFEPINGDNC
                     EILGKVTAVMRSVR"
     gene            complement(16464..17114)
                     /gene="menA"
                     /locus_tag="EINA62G7_00019"
     CDS             complement(16464..17114)
                     /gene="menA"
                     /locus_tag="EINA62G7_00019"
                     /EC_number="2.5.1.74"
                     /inference="ab initio prediction:Prodigal:v2.6"
                     /inference="protein motif:HAMAP:MF_01937"
                     /codon_start=1
                     /transl_table=11
                     /product="1,4-dihydroxy-2-naphthoate
                     octaprenyltransferase"
                     /translation="MKKLRGLLKASHFGPTLIVTAISWFFAAHYWWEGPAYVIAFGVF
                     TGQLVVGWSNDLYDFADDLKHNRQNKPLVSGVISQSYLKRWLTFMVPFSFVANLLSPL
                     GFKGGLLYMFGISMGVAYNFYFKFNVFSWFPYALAFAALPSCIAISKDITPPVWMWLG
                     GALLGSAAHFINVIKDMDQDRASGIGGAPQRIGKRNSIVVAALLIALGLATLVLFN"
     gene            complement(17119..18573)
                     /gene="prpD"
                     /locus_tag="EINA62G7_00020"
     CDS             complement(17119..18573)
                     /gene="prpD"
                     /locus_tag="EINA62G7_00020"
                     /EC_number="4.2.1.79"
                     /inference="ab initio prediction:Prodigal:v2.6"
                     /inference="similar to AA sequence:UniProtKB:Q8Z903"
                     /codon_start=1
                     /transl_table=11
                     /product="2-methylcitrate dehydratase"
                     /db_xref="COG:COG2079"
                     /translation="MSANITRVNQEFDKEIVDIVDYVFDYEITSDLAYETAWSCLMDT
                     LGCGLESLEYEACTKLLGPLVPELQVKDGVRVPGTAYRLDPVQGAFNIGALIRWLDFN
                     DTWLAAEWGHPSDNLSAILSVADWISQHPQYGTGQRLTMRDVMTAMIKAHEIQGCIAL
                     ENSFNKVGLDHVILVKIASTAVVSQMLGLTREQALNAVSLAWIDGHSLRTYRHYPNAG
                     SRKSWAAGDATSRAVRLALMAKLGEMGYPSALTAKTWGFYDTLFRGNRFKFQRQYGSY
                     VMENVLFKISYPAEFHSQTAVEAAFTLHKQMVAAGKTSDDISKISIRTHEACIRIIDK
                     KGPLNNPADRDHCIQYMVAVPLIFGRLTARDYEDEIASDPRVDALREKMHLREDESFT
                     ADYFDPAKRSIANAMTIEFNDGTTLGEEVVEYPVGHARRRAEGIPLLIEKFKINLNRI
                     FDANRQKKILDLCLDRKALEATEVKDFMAMLVKE"
     gene            complement(18573..19460)
                     /gene="prpB"
                     /locus_tag="EINA62G7_00021"
     CDS             complement(18573..19460)
                     /gene="prpB"
                     /locus_tag="EINA62G7_00021"
                     /EC_number="4.1.3.30"
                     /inference="ab initio prediction:Prodigal:v2.6"
                     /inference="similar to AA sequence:UniProtKB:Q937P0"
                     /codon_start=1
                     /transl_table=11
                     /product="2-methylisocitrate lyase"
                     /db_xref="COG:COG2513"
                     /translation="MTPESAGSKFKKALQEEKPLQIVGAINANHALLAKRAGYRAIYL
                     SGGGVAAGSLGVPDLGITTLEDVLTDVRRITGVCDLPLLVDADTGFGPSAFNIGRTVK
                     DLINAGAAAMHIEDQVQAKRCGHRPNKEIVSKGEMVDRIKAAVDARTDEDFGIMARTD
                     SIAIEGIDAAVERSLAYIEAGADFVFPEAIRDLESYKKFAAAVSKPILANITEFGLTP
                     LFTRDELGANGVGMILYPLSAFRAMNKAAENVYEAIRRDGTQARVIDSMQTREELYER
                     INYYEFEKALDQFQSEKDK"
     gene            complement(19474..19872)
                     /locus_tag="EINA62G7_00022"
     CDS             complement(19474..19872)
                     /locus_tag="EINA62G7_00022"
                     /inference="ab initio prediction:Prodigal:v2.6"
                     /codon_start=1
                     /transl_table=11
                     /product="hypothetical protein"
                     /translation="MFELLALAAVIYLFINRKKKVRKPRGIDAEFRELVESTYYSQAM
                     AADIKGYLLSVVGDDRDGAEKFSDARIAQAQSILDKAGPSAFYWMAEIATQLAVLSAA
                     KINGLDTNVESEIGAGAVTPESVVRIVVQG"
     gene            20011..21264
                     /locus_tag="EINA62G7_00023"
     CDS             20011..21264
                     /locus_tag="EINA62G7_00023"
                     /inference="ab initio prediction:Prodigal:v2.6"
                     /codon_start=1
                     /transl_table=11
                     /product="hypothetical protein"
                     /translation="MKTRSALRIAIALLLAATTLAPASAADPFPMPPEPKWWKQTGLT
                     DIRYGQWIPCRDEWQITNDCVSAIHLYKSDGTDVGALTYQPPKDFKPSEAVQYWMVVN
                     TPQGEPIENSAYIKDEVNSISHWKLPAGITNSDGTDVVHAYVHLMNGSLQINTIAFSQ
                     TQGSLPEGYYFEFKLKSSGFAKKIKWVLSNVRDPEVSVAGDMITVKGLPENSPSANSG
                     DQVCEQNLLKARSTQRNIAVNMIYYDAGNRTGETRPDDVILGTNGWWCLSDFRFDRAS
                     QQIVVKVGNVHFDEFGNEIQGWMELKIKGNRARDWWGIDPAIAAGYAKVEVSYQDGTT
                     KIATVSAKYDSKNDWINLRAYGFTYSSPTLAVSFKGPEQAVKLPAQATKTVAPKKSKI
                     TCVKGKISKKVTGAPPKCPTGFKKK"
     gene            21308..22780
                     /gene="phrB"
                     /locus_tag="EINA62G7_00024"
     CDS             21308..22780
                     /gene="phrB"
                     /locus_tag="EINA62G7_00024"
                     /EC_number="4.1.99.13"
                     /inference="ab initio prediction:Prodigal:v2.6"
                     /inference="similar to AA sequence:UniProtKB:A9CH39"
                     /codon_start=1
                     /transl_table=11
                     /product="(6-4) photolyase"
                     /db_xref="COG:COG3046"
                     /translation="MSQLIYIPFDHLHRKFGALKNGDPKQDVIVMVESARMTTGRYWH
                     PQRLHFLISSARHFAQSLRDEGFTVEYEKASTTTDGLTKVQKKYKSHKLICAEPSSHR
                     QMEQLKEFGAEFVENDFFLTTRKHFFIWADSQKSYLMEAFYRAQRARLNILIDDGKPT
                     GGAWNFDKENRLPPPKSYTWPKYLEHKPDAIDLEVGKELGFTPTTTWATTRKGALAQL
                     KNFIDNHFANFGPYEDAMALDHWALHHSLLSPYLNNGLLHASEVIDAAVKKFNTGDIP
                     IESAEGFIRQVIGWREYVNGMYWYLGPEYRDNNQLKATKKLLPLFSDPGKTQMNCVKT
                     IVTDIQDRAWVHHIPRLMVLSNLALITGTNPQEFLDWMREVFIDATEWVMVPNVIGMG
                     VHADGGAMMTKPYAAGGAYISRMSNYCKGCAYNPKLRTGDTACPFTTLYWDFLDRHAE
                     TFKKNHRMSQQIFGLSRLSDLPELKVRAKEVLKGLDAGTI"
     gene            complement(22781..23260)
                     /locus_tag="EINA62G7_00025"
     CDS             complement(22781..23260)
                     /locus_tag="EINA62G7_00025"
                     /inference="ab initio prediction:Prodigal:v2.6"
                     /codon_start=1
                     /transl_table=11
                     /product="hypothetical protein"
                     /translation="MAFTEPNAMERLKYMQDAKTVAIVGASDNPSRASYFVATYLLSA
                     AHFKLFFVNPKLDEILGQKVYKSLADIPEAVDIVDVFRKASDIPGVLDEAIAIKAKTF
                     WMQLGITDDVSAERGVAAGLNVVQDKCIKIEHARFAGGLNLAGFNTGVISSKRNKSI"
     gene            complement(23260..24570)
                     /locus_tag="EINA62G7_00026"
     CDS             complement(23260..24570)
                     /locus_tag="EINA62G7_00026"
                     /EC_number="2.5.1.-"
                     /inference="ab initio prediction:Prodigal:v2.6"
                     /inference="similar to AA sequence:UniProtKB:Q9WZY4"
                     /codon_start=1
                     /transl_table=11
                     /product="O-acetyl-L-homoserine sulfhydrylase"
                     /db_xref="COG:COG2873"
                     /translation="MSEHKWGFKTKALHAGTQPDPQTGARALPIYQSSAFVFENTEDA
                     GNLFALQKYGNIYSRIGNPTVSAFEEKIAALEGGIGAVATSSGQAAQFLTFAALVGTG
                     DHVVASSALYGGTLTQLDVTLRRFGVDTTFVKSDKAEDFAAAITDKTKFLYAEMVSNP
                     ASQVGDIEALAKVAHDAGLPLVIDSTVATPYLVRPIEFGADIVLHSATKFLGGHGTTL
                     GGVIVESGRFNWGNGKFPMMTEPVPSYGGVSWWENFGEFGFLTKVRVEQLRDIGASLS
                     AMSAFLLVQGVETLPQRMRDHVANAKAVAEWLESDSRIAWVKYSGLASHPHNARAKKY
                     MPEGPGSVFSFGVKAFGDLSGRQTGEKFINSVQLASHLANIGDVRTLVIHPASTTHRQ
                     LTDDQLIDAGVPQDLVRISVGLEDIEDILWDLDQALTTATGKGR"
     gene            24615..25073
                     /gene="cupin"
                     /locus_tag="EINA62G7_00027"
     CDS             24615..25073
                     /gene="cupin"
                     /locus_tag="EINA62G7_00027"
                     /EC_number="4.4.1.-"
                     /inference="ab initio prediction:Prodigal:v2.6"
                     /inference="similar to AA sequence:UniProtKB:Q2RSU5"
                     /codon_start=1
                     /transl_table=11
                     /product="1-methylthio-D-xylulose 5-phosphate
                     methylsulfurylase"
                     /translation="MSTSKYHVTQDEPHRWRNVEELVYKDEDGDATFKDVTRRVLFGE
                     EHQEGMEVRYFEVDAGGHTTLEKHEHTHLVIPIKGKGSCLVGDEVLPLAIHDLVYVPS
                     WAWHQFRAAESEVLGFLCMVKVKRDRPTLPTSEELTQMQSNPEVAAFIRY"
     gene            complement(25090..25635)
                     /locus_tag="EINA62G7_00028"
     CDS             complement(25090..25635)
                     /locus_tag="EINA62G7_00028"
                     /inference="ab initio prediction:Prodigal:v2.6"
                     /codon_start=1
                     /transl_table=11
                     /product="hypothetical protein"
                     /translation="MKIYAIASGAAVALALVIAPPASASVKAGASCKKAGQSLKVSGR
                     KFTCVKKGSKLVWNKGVVVKKAPSAAASTAATAAPAAPAMATPMATKSAEPTKSAEPV
                     AAGYTMERVKANSTSSSCWTVISGNVYDLTKWIGSHPGGSGAITSLCGTDGTSGFNAM
                     HRNQSKPEARLAGYLLGPLAK"
     gene            25689..26156
                     /locus_tag="EINA62G7_00029"
     CDS             25689..26156
                     /locus_tag="EINA62G7_00029"
                     /inference="ab initio prediction:Prodigal:v2.6"
                     /codon_start=1
                     /transl_table=11
                     /product="hypothetical protein"
                     /translation="MNFSGRASFSVRLTSKVSKRITEFLGEETLMDEKSLIKQWNQLR
                     LQIIQAQVAPALVLIAIVALAAIGSFETANDAAKYLTLGVAAVTGILATISQYAAVRE
                     GEALIVDLRKVEKPSAMTEKIADSRGLVSLSAIAIIAFDIAIFALVVWAVLGA"
     gene            complement(26281..26763)
                     /locus_tag="EINA62G7_00030"
     CDS             complement(26281..26763)
                     /locus_tag="EINA62G7_00030"
                     /inference="ab initio prediction:Prodigal:v2.6"
                     /codon_start=1
                     /transl_table=11
                     /product="hypothetical protein"
                     /translation="MAKKEIESEEKVFGEKSIFPLKYVDMMEDIFHAVLALALLGIGI
                     GAFFFSIKRLIETAPFFPNGMIQGVNDILFIVIILEILRTVISRFTDGVYQLDKFLII
                     GVIAAVRHILTVGASLTLQTGKSDVAFERAIYEMGLNALIVVALVFAIFLSKNAHRRK
                     "
     gene            complement(26831..27604)
                     /locus_tag="EINA62G7_00031"
     CDS             complement(26831..27604)
                     /locus_tag="EINA62G7_00031"
                     /inference="ab initio prediction:Prodigal:v2.6"
                     /codon_start=1
                     /transl_table=11
                     /product="Heliorhodopsin"
                     /translation="MKPETKLGKDLQVFNRIAGATHLIQGIVLLVIMNTETTIPVVTR
                     FFDQTSDGEIAPVSKILFEFSVAIIAPIFLLLSAFAHILISSPSYVRRYEQNISKGIN
                     PVRWWEYAFSSSLMLVVLLMFGGLIELSTVVFVFTLNFIMNLMGLVMEKYNQLTQTTN
                     WLPFNIGVLAGIVPWIMGGLYFWVSTNNIADAIPVYAQFGFLLTFLFFNSFAINMWLQ
                     YKKVGKWSNYAYGEKAYIVLSLVSKSALGWIIVLGTMGI"
     gene            complement(27634..27990)
                     /locus_tag="EINA62G7_00032"
     CDS             complement(27634..27990)
                     /locus_tag="EINA62G7_00032"
                     /inference="ab initio prediction:Prodigal:v2.6"
                     /codon_start=1
                     /transl_table=11
                     /product="hypothetical protein"
                     /translation="MKAQEITVIYDGQCRFCKASLNWLQKRLSVNAVAFQDGGLEKFG
                     LTVEECSTEVFALYENQRFSGADAVAFLLKKRGNKVASFLIKSSGNVGRSGYRWVASH
                     RNSLLVRIATRILEKS"
     gene            complement(27994..28404)
                     /locus_tag="EINA62G7_00033"
     CDS             complement(27994..28404)
                     /locus_tag="EINA62G7_00033"
                     /inference="ab initio prediction:Prodigal:v2.6"
                     /codon_start=1
                     /transl_table=11
                     /product="hypothetical protein"
                     /translation="MRIVKGFARTTLGVALTYAGATHLTTSRLEFQAQVPNWVPFSAD
                     FVVLASGVVEIVLGLALVFLVKYQVHVGWVVAAFFVAIFPGNISQYVNGIDAFGLDTD
                     RARLTRLFFQPLLVLWALWATGAWRVRSRRARVN"
     gene            complement(28401..28907)
                     /locus_tag="EINA62G7_00034"
     CDS             complement(28401..28907)
                     /locus_tag="EINA62G7_00034"
                     /inference="ab initio prediction:Prodigal:v2.6"
                     /codon_start=1
                     /transl_table=11
                     /product="hypothetical protein"
                     /translation="MKKLTAAILALTLLGMTPATAHQPVELLDSDTTPSAGPLLVDGT
                     VSFAVRASFTKTGQKKAFRAALKEGEQLDVQYLIVDKKPENKLKTSRLPLLVIASPSG
                     KKTTMKFTERTPFYEPWGRTSYFYLGRLSEVAEDGVYSFMITARTKSAITLGVGAREV
                     PGEVLRDQ"
     gene            28982..30103
                     /gene="yliI"
                     /locus_tag="EINA62G7_00035"
     CDS             28982..30103
                     /gene="yliI"
                     /locus_tag="EINA62G7_00035"
                     /EC_number="1.1.5.-"
                     /inference="ab initio prediction:Prodigal:v2.6"
                     /inference="similar to AA sequence:UniProtKB:P75804"
                     /codon_start=1
                     /transl_table=11
                     /product="Aldose sugar dehydrogenase YliI"
                     /db_xref="COG:COG2133"
                     /translation="MLKRTFLIAALLLGAASPVHAADFEGDSLSLTFTSKSISKAVTG
                     GGNTRGPALALLKDDTILLGGGRNGGELLTWNKAKTSLISLGKFIPANRREIDSRFAI
                     NDIAVLTENPTSAKLLISYPRLSKARNCVEIAIDEIAYDRAKPRAKFVSNWFVTKPCV
                     PISAVQHTAGRFAVIDKNTVYVTIGDLGFSEIDNRAKRGDLGSIFRLTAKSATKVSQG
                     HRNPQGIVIFDSKTLMAAEHGPRGGDEINIIESGGDYGWPFVSYGQPYGGGDYVRPEK
                     TGSHEGYIEPIKYWVPSIAPTELVQLPEEGWGNWGRSLVLGTLREEVLVFIKINDKFS
                     ATEDLQVNIGDRIRDLEVLSSGALLATTDSGKLITVTNE"
     gene            30100..30690
                     /locus_tag="EINA62G7_00036"
     CDS             30100..30690
                     /locus_tag="EINA62G7_00036"
                     /inference="ab initio prediction:Prodigal:v2.6"
                     /codon_start=1
                     /transl_table=11
                     /product="hypothetical protein"
                     /translation="MIKAKVTLLLTALLAATLFPSNAHARDLAIWDQLQGTNPKGYVL
                     LIRHALAPGTGDPENFNINDCSTQRNLSDEGRQDAREIGSWLKRRDVKIFRVESSRWC
                     RAKETAQLLDIGTVRPNKNFDSLFLKSDPAYKSQTAAIKKRIFDHRNKRGLLVLVGHA
                     VNIQSLTGTFVESGEGVLVRATSQGGVKVMGYSPVP"
     gene            complement(30705..30944)
                     /locus_tag="EINA62G7_00037"
     CDS             complement(30705..30944)
                     /locus_tag="EINA62G7_00037"
                     /EC_number="1.-.-.-"
                     /inference="ab initio prediction:Prodigal:v2.6"
                     /inference="similar to AA sequence:UniProtKB:P9WN17"
                     /codon_start=1
                     /transl_table=11
                     /product="Putative glutaredoxin.1"
                     /db_xref="COG:COG0695"
                     /translation="MSFVMYSTSWCGYCKRLKSQLGELGVTFEEINIEEVPGTAEIVE
                     KVNGGNRTVPTLVFSDGSAMTNPSAKEVVAKLAAL"
     gene            complement(31014..31090)
                     /locus_tag="EINA62G7_00038"
     tRNA            complement(31014..31090)
                     /locus_tag="EINA62G7_00038"
                     /product="tRNA-Val"
                     /inference="COORDINATES: profile:Aragorn:v1.2"
                     /note="tRNA-Val(gac)"
     gene            complement(31425..31499)
                     /locus_tag="EINA62G7_00039"
     tRNA            complement(31425..31499)
                     /locus_tag="EINA62G7_00039"
                     /product="tRNA-Val"
                     /inference="COORDINATES: profile:Aragorn:v1.2"
                     /note="tRNA-Val(gac)"
     gene            complement(31719..31795)
                     /locus_tag="EINA62G7_00040"
     tRNA            complement(31719..31795)
                     /locus_tag="EINA62G7_00040"
                     /product="tRNA-Val"
                     /inference="COORDINATES: profile:Aragorn:v1.2"
                     /note="tRNA-Val(gac)"
     gene            32006..32293
                     /locus_tag="EINA62G7_00041"
     CDS             32006..32293
                     /locus_tag="EINA62G7_00041"
                     /inference="ab initio prediction:Prodigal:v2.6"
                     /codon_start=1
                     /transl_table=11
                     /product="hypothetical protein"
                     /translation="MDFALERARTLTPDSDSEEYLLEIAWLYNRVVLTGSQIPVIDLS
                     YELVLPEEFIGECVSTAMDIGFLTAPKRGTFGGKITPKALRKLKQVGKQKW"
     gene            32380..34332
                     /locus_tag="EINA62G7_00042"
     CDS             32380..34332
                     /locus_tag="EINA62G7_00042"
                     /inference="ab initio prediction:Prodigal:v2.6"
                     /codon_start=1
                     /transl_table=11
                     /product="hypothetical protein"
                     /translation="MSVEGTVAPILPLKDYLTGKNQTQVDPHKPSPPRLLIVPPWQRE
                     YVWNPSDAGEVGILLDDLHEFVLGKDDDYLMGSILLSKGGNEEHHRLLIDGQQRTLTY
                     SILLMCVLKHVQNSHADILKGNDEEQQRTLVDMRSCISNDDAMYIPRVSMPHSKANDM
                     LQSIFAWSKVADGEASDVFTEEKDHWTQTQRNLIDVANWIYEKKLKTESWLPNSELLK
                     HMRKILDKVKFLQITLSSQQEAIAIFDRINSRGALLDSGDLIKNRIFQTVESDEDFHA
                     ISQSWMQMNESLAKCSLKRMREPKFLLRAMALSDQALKEHMDDEMDQPDTKITAPKIT
                     YEKLTTYWGERLDPKASHSHSVKKISPFDFATDLVAASQWLHALSVEKTTKMKSLNEL
                     YFSRYLNSVQHYPMLLAGRNFDDFDTLAHLARQVHNRTAFYLLSEERTQDFESLVPTW
                     TGLIAKLGSKATKAQLDEIYENVRVKPEAIDALIEQMRNWSYKSSDKKKIRAVLSQLT
                     RVVDVAGGKEDKDSPISYFSTKKDENKESWDIEHVSPSKGASKDSDLHKIGNLVLLKA
                     DHNSLKRADSPLKKMDVYKGSHLLLTQSLVGITVDKERKRAEDFFKTAGFSGAGWDVP
                     TWDSSSMKSRENLYAALLKFHLTTLA"
     gene            complement(34487..>35976)
                     /locus_tag="EINA62G7_00043"
     CDS             complement(34487..>35976)
                     /locus_tag="EINA62G7_00043"
                     /inference="ab initio prediction:GeneMark.hmm:v3.25"
                     /codon_start=3
                     /transl_table=11
                     /product="hypothetical protein"
                     /translation="GNSLGTLPEFSYILEYKEFKNRKVLPSDLINELSIGEIGVLYEY
                     SVTHGSAESRKSNGQFFTPDDVAAFMASYSRKFGDGVWLDPCSGIGNLSWHLVAAQPD
                     PESFLLNKLVLSDKDQLALLIARTLLTISFQKKNKNLFFDISENFKQFDFLSVADSGD
                     LGLFDVSEGLDRIPKHDFVIVNPPYLATQADSRFECAKAGDLFAYFLENIIKSSRGFI
                     SITPQSFTNAKKFTSLRKLILNNFKNLTIFCFDNVPANIFKGIKFGSKNSNQANSIRT
                     SIMIAIEGPGKRKITSLIRWKSNERELLFRKATQHLSEVKLTEEFFPKVGKDYEELFD
                     FSSSLNRLGSISSTKKTRYALYIPSAPRYFIPALKKSVKRASQKTIYFDSASDRDRAY
                     MLINSSMMYWWWRVRDGGMTLSLETILSCPIPNFKLNAELIKRLEASESKNKVYKQNA
                     GEAQENVKHPKTLINSLNKVVIPQFASLLVDIHDNSDLTSKMKRK"
ORIGIN      
        1 gtacaacgac acctagacca cttccggaaa tggtccgcca gggtcggtgg ttgcaaagaa
       61 agagccatcg ccgaatgacc acagatatga agggcgcaga accacatcaa tggtttcgcc
      121 aattaaatta acttgggtgc gaaagaccga gggtaagtca ttccagaaat agaccggggt
      181 gtgaattagt ggtttgaaat tcggctgata ggaaataccg cctgtgggaa gtgatttact
      241 taagcgatcc ctaagtgaag ttgccgcaac cactttcggc acatacttct taatgggttt
      301 ctttgcaggt ttggctggtg cttttttagc cggtgcaaca gtttttggtt ttacaaccgg
      361 ctttggttta gtaaccactt tcggtttggc aacaaccttt ggctttacaa cgctaggttt
      421 aattgttttt ggcttcgtca ccttgctgga acttggacca ctgcccttgc gcgcttcaat
      481 aaccaattgc ccatcttggg tatagacatc aacacaggct ttgacgcaat ctgctgcgcg
      541 cgaagtggga gtttgtggag aaataaccaa cgctgtaatc agaattaatc ggatcttcat
      601 cttcgggaag atagatcttg ctactgataa aaaacgcctt gcacctgtta catgtggata
      661 gatagccctt gatatggaaa ggtaggatca tggctgcgcg cgatggagat ggttgggtcg
      721 aatgcagttg cggctctaaa cattggggtt tacatggcgc agcaggtttg ttgatctatc
      781 gcgacggtgc catcttgttg cagcaccgcg cgccttgggt tcataacggt gacacttggg
      841 gaatcccagg cggagcgcgt gattcgcacg agagcgttat cgatggagca attcgcgaag
      901 ccgttgaaga gaccggtatt gatccacaag agctgttgat tagaacaagt tcgaccgata
      961 accacggtaa ctggagctat gacaccgtta tcgctgaggc aacgagtgaa cttgtggctc
     1021 atgaattaaa tgatgaatca catgaagttc gttgggtctt gtttgatgat gtaactcgct
     1081 tgccgctaca cccgagcttt gcaaaatctt ggcgcgattt acgagcccag ttggattatc
     1141 tgatcacacc acgatagttt ttcaacttcg ctatgtgcca ccagaatgac ggtcttacct
     1201 gcgctgcgca actgcttaaa gatttcaatt aacttctctt tacttgccaa gtcctgtgcc
     1261 gcaaatggtt catcaaaaag atagatcgga caatcgcgca acaaggtgcg ggcgatttca
     1321 acgcgctgta cttgtcctac cgaaagcgtc gtcactaagt tgcccaacaa ttcggtaagc
     1381 cccaagtcga aagcaatctt ttctatttga ttgatcgcct catcgccctg ccccaaagta
     1441 agtacttcgc gaacagtcag tggtagccag aaagtgcgct cttgtagcgc catactgcgc
     1501 aggcgcgatt gttcgagatc gcttagctct tgcaaattct tttcaccgat aaagatagaa
     1561 ccactacttg gttttaagtc accggttata gccaagagca gcgaactctt gccgcaacca
     1621 ttaggaccga ttattgcgct aattgaacct ttagtaatag tggcgcttaa ccccgcgaag
     1681 agttcgcggt tattgcgctg cagcgttaga tctttaatct caattatttc catgtcagcg
     1741 ccgcctttcg cactagcagg ataagaattg gtgcacccaa tagagatgta attaggccga
     1801 taggtagttc gtacggcgga agaacgctgc gcgcgatcgt gtccccgact agcaagatca
     1861 gcgcaccgat tagcgaagat gcgatcgtca atattcggct ctttccacca aagagaatgc
     1921 gcgcaatatg tggggcggcc agcgccaaga aggagattga gcccacggtg ctaacgctga
     1981 ctgcaactaa taaaccgata attatgaagg ctttcaagcg aatcgctttt gcagaaagtc
     2041 ctaggtgacg taccgagata tcaccgagtg agagtagatc taactgtggt gcgattttaa
     2101 aggcgaagaa gaagcagacc agaaatactg gcgtgataat caaaaggctg tctgaagtag
     2161 ccaaagctaa tgaaccgagc gaccagaaag agattgaacg gatctctgga ttatttgtgg
     2221 cggttatcag aagcccaaca attgcggaga agagcgctga ggtaccgatt ccgataatga
     2281 tcaaggcacc gactgaacgc gcccaagtaa atgtaagcgc cgttgcgaac agtgctccga
     2341 tcgttgcaaa gaaaactgcc aacactgaac cgacatcagc aaggtttaag agaacgccac
     2401 ttacaacccc cagacttgca ccggctgacg ttcctagaat tgcaggatct gcaagtgggt
     2461 tatttgccgc agattgtgcg atcgcaccgg ctaaacccag tgctgctcca attaagagcg
     2521 caaccagaat acgtggaatt cggatctccc agagaattaa atggttggta cttgcgctgt
     2581 caaagccggg gttaaataga tatcgccaga tgttttccac ttgcgttgca ccgagcaata
     2641 aagaagccac cacggcaata tttagcgcga taactattag cgagaaacgt aacttcacct
     2701 catcaactct tccactgatg cggccatctg aagaatcaga tctggcgtgc gggggccaaa
     2761 ggagagtaga agagaatcat caacagcgag tatgcgtccc ttctttccag cagttgtctg
     2821 ggcgactcca ggaagtgcct ttaaaccagt gactccccca actgaggcca agcctttact
     2881 cataactaaa attacatctg ggtttaactc ggccagaact tcggcgctaa tgggtgtgaa
     2941 gggatctttc gaaaactctg cgccggcgtc aacagaattt atggcggaga tcagcgaatc
     3001 cgccccggaa ccttgtccgc ccaatagata gatggagctc ccgcctcgga gatagagaaa
     3061 ggcaatacgt gcttttcgat ctgctttctt aacatcagag agtgattggt tgatcttctc
     3121 gctcaaggca gtccccgatg gaatcgctcc aacggcgcct gcgatatctg caatctttag
     3181 atttatatcc gagagcgtcc atgcctggcg cacctgcgcg acctttactc cgttttcccg
     3241 cagagtctta attgcagcga gcggaccggt tgcatcatcg atcagaacca aatctgggtt
     3301 taacttcaaa atattttcag caacaacttg atggccagag gtaacgattg gaatgtctag
     3361 aagaacttct tcggtgctgg cgatatctcg tccaataaga attggcttta agcctaaaga
     3421 aactaaaatt tctgccgaac catttgctag tgcgattacg cgctttgctg aagaaacacc
     3481 gccatcttca atacttattg cagcagcggt ttttatctcc tgcacagcga ctgcaccgga
     3541 actgcatgcg gttaagaaaa gcgctgtggc cagcgccact gtcagatgcc ggtctcgacc
     3601 attatttcgc acccttaaat catctcagcc ttttacctga cagatattgg tgggttgtcg
     3661 gataaggcag tactgagata aaagtaaggt tttctcatgc gcgcaaaagc tttgctcaca
     3721 acggcaacgt cggcgctgct tctaatctca ctaagcagcg caccgagcaa cgctttgcaa
     3781 aaaccacaat tggttaaagg ccagtttggt gaatcaatta gcgcacaagc gcgagatata
     3841 tcggttgata aaaatggtca ggcccaaatt gtcatcaccg gtaaaggttt tgatgaaact
     3901 gttggaatct accttgcgta ctgcgtattg ccggaggcag gagctgctcc gactccgtgt
     3961 ggtggcggag tgaacaaatc tggcatcggc gatgcttctt actggatctc atcaaatgca
     4021 ccgccctatg cgtctaattt ggcagaacct ttccgcgccg gtggcagatt taccaaaagc
     4081 gtcggagttt cggaaaaaat cggcaagatc aattgccgca aaagtaaatg cgctttaaca
     4141 gttagatcag atcatctacg tgaaggggat agatcgcgcg atctttttat tccagtcaca
     4201 tttaagaaaa ggaaatagaa atgaaaaaag tcatcacctt tatctcagtt ttggcgctgg
     4261 ctatacctat ctttgccgcg cctagtgcca gcgcggagac atttatcttc cagagtggtc
     4321 cgctaacaaa ccttgatcca gcaggtgcca cagtcaatgg tggctttaca aaatttacta
     4381 ccaagggcgg aatgtatatg cagcaatgca tcgccccagt cgctggtgct cgtcccgcaa
     4441 cctgcagcga tgaattgcag ctctggatca gcactaaggg tgaagttggt tcagtaagtg
     4501 caacagggca aatcgcattt aaggtagcgg cgcagatcac tggtcgcggc gtatcagttg
     4561 actgcaccaa aacatcttgc gggatcttct tccgcctaga tcgttctgca actgcagata
     4621 ccagcgaaga tttgttcctc ccgattacct tccgtgaagg cgctgctgca cctttgttac
     4681 cggctgatgt agtaacagtt actttaaatt ccaagccgct aacccgaaat gttccgatgg
     4741 cacttgccta tcgccagagc gcaaaaatcc ttgcaactgc gcaatctggt ctgccagtga
     4801 ctttaacttc cttgactcca gaatgttcat acgccaatgg aaccctgact gcgctcaagg
     4861 gcgctggcca gtgtgcgctt gcgcaccgaa ctgccggcaa cgataagttc gcagcaagtt
     4921 ctgcaaacta tccatttatc ctcgaacctg gcgcccagaa agttgagcgc ccaaccaaag
     4981 tactcaaaaa gggtaagcct aaagcgatgc ctgctgaaac taacttcggc gagacaattt
     5041 cttaccggag tttgagtaag aactgtcgcg ttgagttaaa tctaattgag gctcaaaaac
     5101 gtggagtatg caccattatt gctacagcgc cagccaaaga aggaatgtgg ctagcgctta
     5161 agcaagagct aagaattaga gttagctaaa gccttaattc cggcgatata gaaatcggtt
     5221 gtaactgcaa tctcatcttc tacatttgcc gcaccggatt cgatgcggcg ggttgctaca
     5281 tctgtaatcg cctgcaactg agcaaaggcg cgtgcggtat ctgtgatgcc aagggcagta
     5341 aaagttttgc taagtggcgc caacatctga cggtgggcag cgcctatttc ggcgtttcgc
     5401 tcgcgcggca aagtcgtggc gtgaagagac ttggcaagca ggtgtcgccc atcgccaacg
     5461 tagttaagcg aagtttcaat ccagattgtc agcgcagtta ttggatcgct ttcatcttcg
     5521 atggcaccgc gcaatagttc gccaaagctc tttagctctt caatcaaaag gtcagcaact
     5581 aaatcttgac tgctagaaaa gtattcatag accgaagtac gcgagagccc agcgcgcgct
     5641 gcaacagcgg cgattgaaat actggcagag ctttcctcaa gtgcgatctg agtggccgct
     5701 gaaatcaatt gattgcggcg ccaatcacga tgcgaggcta gatcctgcgt ggaaatcttg
     5761 ggcataaaaa aattatttca tggtttgcga aagcctgcgc agtgaatcaa tcaccacagc
     5821 ccgatcactg gtgcgccaga gcggcggcat cgagttaagt aggacacttc cgtagcgttt
     5881 ggtgataatt cgcgaatcta agatggccac taccccacga tcatcgacgc tacgaattag
     5941 ccggccagtg ccttgcgcca gcaataacgc tgcacgtggc aacgacacct gcataaaccc
     6001 actgccacct gcggcatctg ccagcgatgc acgagctgac attactggtt catcaggacg
     6061 tggaaatgga attcgatcga ttgcaaccaa aatacaagat gatcctggaa catcaacgcc
     6121 ctgccagagc gacatcgtgc caagcagaat agaagtttca tctttagcaa atcgttcaac
     6181 gagcggacca actgcatcgc cacgtttctg cgtaatgatc gtgatcggca attctttcaa
     6241 aacgttgcgc aggtgtgcgt cagctgcctc aacaccacgc caagagctaa atagcgccag
     6301 ggtgcgaccg cctgccgcat caattaactc accaagttca gttaagactt cagaacttgg
     6361 tccatcgcga cctggttcag gtagatgctt tggcatatat aaaacgcctt gattggcgaa
     6421 atcaaatggt gagccgacgt cgagcatctg cacattggcg ggatcgatat caccatcatc
     6481 accttcagaa tctgcatcag aacccactac gaaaccgata ctgcgcgcca tcgcatcaaa
     6541 accattgcca actgtgagcg ttgcagaggt agcgatgact ggagtcttgg ttaataaatt
     6601 tgcgcgcaga acttcggaga cagaaagtgg cgctaaatgc agagtagaaa atgttggttc
     6661 ataccagagc acatgagtat tgcccatctt taacaacttg ccacaggttg tattgatttc
     6721 agaaactgca cctttaaccc gcgcacgttc ggcaatcgca tctgaatcga taatctcatc
     6781 atcggcgttg atgatctgaa cgatcgccgc agccgcatct ttaactttac ggatcggtgc
     6841 ttcaagtgaa gatggaattt cttcgagtcg tccttgagcg gcaaagtcgc cccggatttg
     6901 atctccgtaa tctgccatcg catcatggaa gttatcggcc gccttggtaa gagcatcggc
     6961 taacttaccc ggcatatgtt tgcgcgccat cgcagctgcg cgaatcacgc gagcagaggt
     7021 gagctcttcg gtaacagctt gcgtggtgcg atccataaac tcgtgcgcct catccaagat
     7081 caccgcatcg cgctcgggca agatcggatg cgaatcaacg atttcgatcg caagcagagt
     7141 gtggttggta actacaacgt cggcagtctg ggcctttgcc ttggccagtg ctgcaaaaca
     7201 ttgcgatccg taattacaga catcagcgcc gacacattcg cgcccagaaa gtgaattagc
     7261 tgcccagact ctgcggtcga catcaggtgc atcatcacga tcgcctgaaa caccaggcgt
     7321 cttggcccag gcatgtaagc gcttggcatc tttttctaag taacttacct ctaataaaac
     7381 ttcgccatcg ggatctggtt catcggtatt catcttctgc aagcaaatgt agttgcctac
     7441 gcctttataa attccataag taatttcacg gcctaactct ttttcaagtg ctgggacaac
     7501 tgcaggcaaa tctctttcaa ctaattgacg ttggagtgca agagtcgcgg ttgcaattaa
     7561 gactttgcgg ccatgaacaa gagctggaac cagataagcc agagattttc cagtgccagt
     7621 gccggcctgc accattaagt gatggcgatc ggtgagggca tttgcaaccg cttcggccat
     7681 ttcgatctgg ccttcacgtg gtgctccccc aatggcggca actgcagcat ctagcgctga
     7741 tcgcaccttc gctgaaagat cactcataat tgttgctcaa tccccattgg gccacagtag
     7801 cgaaaatcag tgacagcgcc cgtgactaag ccttacccgc tcatataagg ttgcgtaaaa
     7861 cctggaggaa taatgaaaat cgcacgtatt ggcgaacacg gaacagaacg cccagcagtg
     7921 atcgatggtg attacgcaat ctatgttgat tcacttgtta gcgactggga tcgtgccaac
     7981 ttagaggctg gtggctacct gcacgttgct aacgccgacc ttaattctct tccgcgcaca
     8041 ccacttgctg gtcttcgcta cggcgcagta atcaataaac caacgaaaat tatttgtgtc
     8101 ggactaaatt atttggcaca tattaaagag gcgggcttcg atactccccc tgagccagtt
     8161 atctttatga aagcaccaga ttcgattact ggtccaaacg atgatgttgt tattccacct
     8221 aatagccaag ccacagatta cgaagttgaa ctcgcaatca ttattggcaa gagcgcgctt
     8281 tacctgaaat ctcctgacga ttctgcagag cacatcttgg gttactcaat ctcgcaggat
     8341 atttcagagc gccactggca gatggagcgt gccggacaat gggttaaggg caaatctttc
     8401 ccaaccttta atccagtagg tccagttatc gtttcagcag attcaataaa cgctcacaac
     8461 ctgcgcttat ggtgctcagt aaatggcgag atgaaacaag attccaatac agatgacttg
     8521 ctatacggaa tcaatcacat cgtttggtac atcagccaat ttatggagct ctgcccaggt
     8581 gacatcatca ataccggcac acctttcggc gtaggaatgg gctttaagcc accgatttat
     8641 ctaaaggctg gagatgttct taagactggc attgaaggta tcggtgaaat taccaaccac
     8701 gttatcgctt acaaataacc tcaataggga gtagaacaat gagtaaagat ttcgctggat
     8761 taaccgcaat tgttactggc gctggatctg gcatcggcct agaagttgcc cgtaaattaa
     8821 gcgatcaagg tgccaaggta ttcggctttg atctgcgcgc aggtgaaatg ggcgagcttg
     8881 ctacctttat tgaatgcgat atcgccaacc ccgatagcgt caaaaaagca tttagtgaat
     8941 tcgccaacca gagcaagacg ctagatattc tgattaacaa cgcgggcatt ggcgctattg
     9001 gcaccgttga gcaagccact gaagaagaat ggttacgagt attcaatgta aatgtatttg
     9061 gcacagggcg tatgagcgct gccgcgatgc catacctaaa ggccagccag catgccgcaa
     9121 tcgttaacac ttgttcacta gttgcaacag ccggtgttcc aaatcgcgcg gtttacggtg
     9181 ccagcaaagg tgcgatctac gcacttactc ttgcaatggc aaccgatggc attgctcacg
     9241 gtgttcgcgt caactgcgtt aatccaggaa catcagatac accttggatt aagaatttgc
     9301 tttcaaaagc cgctgacccc gataaggaat atgccgcgct gcaagcgcgc caaccaattg
     9361 gacgtttagt ctcccccgtt gaagttgcta gcgcaattgt tttcctagca aatcctgcac
     9421 aagcatcaac tacaggtact gcactaggcg tagatggcgg aatgcaggga ctgcgacttc
     9481 ctcgttagtt tttcttgttg atcgctgcaa agaaataagt tgcagcaatt agcgcaagta
     9541 agataactgc gtaggctgcg gcaaagccaa agttctcgct gacaaatccc atgatccatg
     9601 gcgatgtgcc atttgaaatc cccataccta ttacaaatgc tgcgattcct cgatcagaac
     9661 cttgtgcaga agatgaggca ttagcaatag caatcgatgc acatggccca attccagcgg
     9721 cggcgatgat taaaccggcc aaggttagcg ttggcgatga tgaaaagata acgagcaata
     9781 cacctgaacc aattgctaca aaagagaagc gccagatgcg ttgcaagtta tgttcatatt
     9841 tagtcgaaag atagatacga gtcagcgcca caaagtaggg cgccacggtt gcaaagagaa
     9901 ccgctgattt aacctctgaa ccgcgctcgg ttagtagatc taccgcccaa gccgagagcg
     9961 aaacttccat agtgattgtt aggaaggcga agatcaatat tgcgatcatg gtgttattcc
    10021 agatgatctt gctatctgca tgatctggct ctggacgagc ttctaattca ggaacgatct
    10081 ttaaggctac tagcccaata agcacagccg ttgttgcaac tgtcgcacgc cacggaatat
    10141 ctgcctgcgt cgtgatgccg attaccgttg gagaaacgga tgccgcaaac aaaccgactc
    10201 cggttgatcg aaacatattt ctcagcgcag tctttgagtg cgcgcccagg atcgccgtgg
    10261 tcgtgtttcc cgcgattact gaaccagttg cagtcagaat tacagccgga accgaaaaat
    10321 agatatttgg gctaaggcaa taaaccagag aaccaagaat taatagcccc caaccaaagc
    10381 gaatagtttg gtgggcaggc cggcgatggc catgaccgag caatataaat gagataaata
    10441 ccaaggctgc cgcccagccg atgttgtgcc agctggctac tactcgcgtt agctcgaagt
    10501 cgcgtttaat tagttggatt gaaaatccga gagagcccat taaaaaagag ctcattgcat
    10561 tcagggtcac caagcgatgc accaacttgc ggggcagagc ttgtggcaat ttcttctcct
    10621 aaacttgcta agttactatc ttatctttgc aaagccattg cagatggcga aaaacgctta
    10681 attgaactgt ttaattgata tagttgaaag ttcaactact ttgatataac atcaacctat
    10741 gtcgaagatg cctgctcttt atatcggcca cggcgcacct atgttgctcg atgatcaact
    10801 ttggacttcg caattgaaag acgttgctgc aaatattgaa agacctagcg caatccttat
    10861 cgtttcggcg cattgggaat ctgcgccaat caccttaagt aacccctctg caaatactcc
    10921 gttggtttat gacttcagcg ggtttgatcg caaattttat gagatgacct ataactctcc
    10981 agatgcatcc gctcttgctg ccaaggtaac ggcgctaatg cccaagaccg aaagcgttgc
    11041 gcaaagcagc cgcggtcttg atcacggtgc ttgggttcca ttacgcgtta tgtatcccgg
    11101 cgctgatatt ccagttttgc aaatgtcgat gccgacttct gatcctggtt ctttgatgga
    11161 gatcggaaaa cgtttacaac cacttcgcga tgaaggcgtt ttgattatcg gctctggctt
    11221 tatgacacat ggtctgccat atcttcgcga ttggagtcct ggcgctgcgg cgcctacttg
    11281 gtcaagcgaa tttgattctt gggctgctga ggcgattgcc cgcggtgata ttgacgcact
    11341 tgcttcatat aaagatattg cacccggtgt tcgctatgcc cacccaaccg ttgaacactt
    11401 cactcccctc tttataactt taggggcagc cacaaataat aacgttgccc cagagacctt
    11461 aattgatggc tatttcatgg ggctttccaa gcgttcaatt ctcgttgctt aatttgtttt
    11521 aaatttaagg aaataaaaag cccgccgcag ttatgcgacg ggctttttaa cggggttggt
    11581 ttaaagaatt agctgcaacc agatgtattt ccgcagcctt cgcatacgaa acatgcacct
    11641 gacatacgca tttttacgcc acatgtcatg cagagcggtg catctgattt gattcccatt
    11701 gattcaagga gatcagatga tgatccgatt gcacgatcaa gtggtgctgg ttcgatcttt
    11761 acctcaactg gcttaggagt tgctagcggt gcagccgcag gagccgccgc aggagcagct
    11821 gcggcctgtg cttttggggc tagcggggta tcagcactcg caggtgctgc atcttgtgtg
    11881 tactcgcctg tttcaagtgc gcgtgcacgc tctgaggctg tgaagagacc catcgctgaa
    11941 cgctgctcga atggtaagta atcaagtgct aggcgacgga agatgtaatc catcatggat
    12001 tgcgccatgc ggatatctga atcatctgtc atacctgctg gctcgaagcg caagtttgtg
    12061 aacttctcaa cgaatgtttc tagtggaacg ccgtattgga gtccgattga aactgcgatt
    12121 gagaatgcat ccattactcc ggcaagagtt gaaccttgct tgccaagctt taggaatact
    12181 tcaccaagtg caccgtcagc atatgcacct gaggtcatgt aaccctcagc gccgccaaca
    12241 gagaatgatg ttgtagttga tggacgtgac tttggaagac gcttgcgaac tggagtagca
    12301 agtgcttctg cttcaacaga gtcagttgcg acagcgccct tcttcttagc ctttccatct
    12361 gaaagtggct gaccaacctt gcagttatcg cggtagacag caagtgcctt gatgcccata
    12421 cgccatgctt caagatgcac ttcttcaact tcttcaacag ttgcatcttc aggaaggtta
    12481 actgtctttg aaatcgcacc tgaaaggaac ggctggcaag cagccatcat gcgtacgtgg
    12541 cccattggag caattgagcg cgcacctagt gcacagtcaa atacttcgta gtgctctgtc
    12601 tttagccctg gagcatcgat tacgtggcca ttggctgcaa tgaattcaac aatcgcttcg
    12661 attgtctctt cgttgtaacc gagcttacgt agcgcagctg gaactgtctg gttaacgatc
    12721 tgcattgagc cgccaccgac gagcttcttg aacttaacca atgagaagtc aggttcgata
    12781 ccagttgtat cgcaatccat catcaaaccg attgttccgg ttggtgcaag cacagagatc
    12841 tgtgcgttac gccagccgtt cttgtcgcca attgatagac atgcatccca agccttattt
    12901 gcttcagtcc agacatcgat atctagagtt gaaagctgct tggctgcaga tgatgccgct
    12961 gcatgcttgc gcattacgcg tgcgtgtggc ttagcatttt gtgcaaagcc tgcatatgga
    13021 ccaacgatgc cagcaagttc tgctgagcgc ttgtatgttg ttccggttag aagtgatgtg
    13081 attgcaccag caagagcgcg accaccttct gaatcgtagg caagaccaga agccataaga
    13141 agtgctccga ggtttgcata tccgattccg agctgacgga aggcgcgagt tgtgtcgccg
    13201 atcgcttcag ttgggaaatc tgcgaaacag attgagatat ccattgcagt gatgatcaag
    13261 tcagatgcgc gagcaaatgt cttggcatca aatgaaccat catcctttag gaacttcatc
    13321 aagttaagtg aagccaagtt acatgatgag ttatctagtg acatgtactc agagcaaggg
    13381 tttgaagcgt tgatgcgacc tgactcgggg gttgtgtgcc aatcattgat ggtgtcatca
    13441 aattgaactc ccggatcagc acatgcccat gcagcttgtg cgatctttgt gaagagttcg
    13501 cgcgcatcaa ctgtgtcgat aacttcgcca gttgagcgag ctgttagacc aaacttctct
    13561 ccgttttcaa ccgcttgcat gaacttatct gaaaggcgga ctgagttgtt tgcgttctgg
    13621 tattgaaccg agatgatgtc ttttccaccg aggtccatat cgaagccagc atcgcgaaga
    13681 gcgcgaatct tgtcttcttc attgacctta gtttcgatga attcttcgat atctgggtga
    13741 tcaacatcta gaacaaccat cttggctgcg cgacgggttg cgccacctga tttgattgtt
    13801 cctgcagatg catctgcacc acgcataaat gaaactgggc cagaggctgt tccaccggac
    13861 tttagaagtt ccttcgatga acggatacgt gacaagttaa gtcctgcacc tgatccaccc
    13921 ttgaagatca ttccttcttc gcggtaccag ttaaggatgc tatccatcgt gtcatcaacc
    13981 gacaagatga agcatgcgct tacttgctga ggtgctgctg ttccgacgtt aaaccaaact
    14041 ggtgagttaa aggagaagat ctggtgcaag agcatgtgtg ttagctcgtg ctcgaagatc
    14101 gtcgcatctt tatctgttgc aaagtatccg aattcttttc ctgcttttgt atatgtaaga
    14161 actacgcgat cgatgacctg cttaagagac cattcgcgat tatctgctcc tactgcccca
    14221 cggaagtatt tggtagtaac gattgttgat gcatttactg accaaaagtc aggaaattca
    14281 acaccgtgtt gttcgaatac cgtctcaccg gttttccagt ttgactgaac aacatcgcga
    14341 cgctcccact taacttcatc gtatggatga atgccctcat ttgtataaat acgttcgatc
    14401 gttaagccct taccctttac ggtgttatga gctttgatct ttattggtcg gttgatgacc
    14461 gtatctgaca tttttatttc ccgtcttctc ttttaacgat cgctcgttgt tgtttgattt
    14521 tcttttaacg atggggcatc gcttttttca tttacttcgt ttgcgctgtg ggaaatagcg
    14581 ctcgaaggca ctgctcgcag taacgcgatc tcgccttcga aatcttcaag ggaggcaaag
    14641 ttacggtata ccgaggcata tcgcaggtaa gccacctcat cgagttcgcg aagtggcgca
    14701 aggattgcca agcccacttc ttgtgcttcg atctctgctt ttccagtgcg gcgaagggtt
    14761 tcttcaacgc gctgggccaa caggactaga tcatcttcgc cgactgggcg accctggcag
    14821 gctttgcgaa cgccgaccaa aactttttcg cgggcaaatg gctcggttgc accagatcgt
    14881 ttaatgatgt tgagaagggc gacttcctga gttgagaagc gctcgccaca ttgtgggcat
    14941 tcgcggcgac ggcggatttg agtgccatct tcaaccgggc gggagtcgac aacacgagaa
    15001 tcatcgtggc tgcaaaacgg gcaaatcatc tcggcgtgtc tcccttcgaa atactagata
    15061 ttcccaaatt tagatgtatt ggcgaatcgc tgaaactacc ctaaaaacac tacttatgga
    15121 agttttcttc gtttcgaccc ctacatatag tgggaactat aaagcaaatc ttgagagttt
    15181 tcctgttgag tacgtattag cccaagttag ggcgtgtcgg cgagcgcctg cgcttactgc
    15241 agcgggatgc gtagcttctg gcctgcttgg agttcggctg tggctaggga gttaacagag
    15301 gcgatctcat ctacgagagc gcggacatct ccaccatctg ccatgcgtgt ggccagtgac
    15361 cagagggtgt cgccaggtgc tgcggtgact tcgatgaagg gggttggggc gccaatggtg
    15421 tctgctgtgt tggctccggc ctggaagcca aagacgctgg ctaggacgac agcgagtgag
    15481 agaaccacga aggtacgggc taggcgacca cggcgattta aacgaatgcc ggacggattg
    15541 gcttgaaacc cttgatttat aagggtttgc gcgcttgtag cgtttaatga aactgtgctc
    15601 atggttttct cctgctggta ctaccttggg gaaggtattc gaacagttgt tcgaacaagg
    15661 attattaaac cccatgccac cgacatcggc aagttatttt cgaacatatg tttgattttt
    15721 tttcccaatg ctggcattct ttatctatga gcaaaaaacc tacctacaag tcagccgata
    15781 actcagccaa caacaaggta accgaactgc ctgattcagc caccggcgag catggcctta
    15841 ccgcccgcca ggagaagatc cttcaggtga ttcagcaggg catcgcagcc gacgggtgcc
    15901 cgccttcaat gcgcgcaatc gcagccgccg ccggcctgag ctcccccgca tccgttaagt
    15961 accagctcga gatcttgcaa gagaaaggtt tgattaagcc tcacccaact cgcggtggag
    16021 tccttgaagt cttgatgcct ggtgagaaat ctcagatcga agttgaatct actaaaaata
    16081 ttccgcttgt tggtcgcatt gctgcaggtg gaccaatcac cgcagaacaa aatgttgaat
    16141 caacttttgc cctccctgaa actttggtcg gcaagggcaa tctttatatg ttgcaggttg
    16201 tcggtgaatc aatgatcgat gctgcaatct gcgatggcga ttacgtggtt attcgcgaac
    16261 agaaggattg caacaacggc gaaatcgttg ccgcgatgat cgatggcgaa gcaactgtta
    16321 agactttcca acgcaagaac ggccacatct ggttacttcc tgccaacccc gcattcgagc
    16381 caatcaatgg cgacaattgc gagatcttgg gcaaagtcac cgctgttatg cgcagcgttc
    16441 gctagttagc cacttaaatt aaattagtta aacagaacta gcgttgcaag ccctagggcg
    16501 atcaacaacg ctgcaaccac gattgaattg cgcttaccga ttcgctgtgg cgcaccgcca
    16561 atgccacttg cgcgatcctg atccatatct ttaattacat ttataaaatg tgcagcactt
    16621 cctagcaatg ctcccccaag ccacatccaa accggcggtg taatgtcctt tgagatcgca
    16681 atgcatgaag gcagcgccgc aaaggccagc gcgtatggaa accatgagaa aacgttaaat
    16741 ttaaagtaga agttataggc aactcccatt gagattccaa acatataaag tagcccgccc
    16801 ttaaagccaa gcgggctaag caaattcgcc acaaatgaga atggcaccat aaaagttaac
    16861 cagcgcttca agtaactttg cgagataacc cctgaaacta gaggtttatt ctggcggtta
    16921 tgttttagat catctgcaaa gtcatataga tcattgctcc agccgacaac caattggccg
    16981 gtaaaaacac caaaagcgat tacataggcc ggcccttccc accaataatg cgcggcgaag
    17041 aaccaagaaa tcgcagtaac aattagcgtc ggcccaaagt gtgaggcttt aagcaggccg
    17101 cgcaatttct tcaaagtgtt attccttgac cagcatcgcc atgaagtctt taacttccgt
    17161 ggcctccagg gctttgcgat ctaagcaaag gtccaagatc ttcttctgtc gattagcgtc
    17221 gaagatgcgg tttaagttga tcttgaactt ctcaatgagc aacgggattc cttcagcgcg
    17281 acgtcgtgca tggcccactg gatattcgac gacttcttca ccgagggttg tgccatcgtt
    17341 aaattcgatt gtcattgcat tagcgatcga acgctttgct gggtcaaagt aatctgcagt
    17401 aaagctttca tcttcgcgca ggtgcatttt ttcacgcagc gcatcaacgc gtgggtctga
    17461 tgcaatttca tcttcgtaat cacgagcggt gaggcgacca aagatcaacg gaaccgcaac
    17521 catgtactga atacagtgat cgcgatctgc tggattattg agcggcccct tcttgtcgat
    17581 gattcggata catgcttcgt gggtgcggat gctgatcttt gaaatgtcat cgctagtttt
    17641 gcctgcagca accatctgct tatgcagcgt aaatgcagcc tctaccgctg tttgtgagtg
    17701 aaattctgca ggataggaaa tcttaaagag cacattctcc attacatatg aaccgtattg
    17761 gcgttggaat ttaaagcgat tgccgcggaa taaggtgtcg tagaaacccc aggtcttggc
    17821 agttagcgca gatgggtaac ccatctcacc taacttcgcc ataagtgcaa gacgcactgc
    17881 gcgcgatgtg gcatcaccgg ccgcccatga tttacgcgat cccgcatttg ggtagtggcg
    17941 atatgtgcga agtgaatgtc catcgatcca cgccagggaa actgcattga gcgcttgctc
    18001 gcgagttaaa ccgagcatct gcgaaaccac tgcagtggag gcaatcttta ccaagatcac
    18061 gtgatcaaga cccactttgt taaatgaatt ttcgagcgca atacagccct gaatttcgtg
    18121 ggctttaatc attgctgtca tgacatcgcg catagtgagc ctttggccgg tgccatattg
    18181 cggatgctgc gagatccaat cggccacgga caagatcgca cttaagttat ctgacgggtg
    18241 tccccactcg gcggcaagcc aagtatcatt gaaatctaac caacggataa gggctccgat
    18301 attaaaagcg ccctgcactg gatctaagcg ataagcggtt cccggaacgc gcacaccatc
    18361 tttaacctga agttctggaa caagtggtcc aagcaactta gtgcaagctt cgtattccag
    18421 tgattccagg ccgcaaccca aggtgtccat caaacaagac cacgcagttt catatgccag
    18481 atcagaggta atctcgtaat cgaatacgta atcgacgata tctacgatct ctttatcgaa
    18541 ctcctgattt acgcgggtga tatttgccga cattacttat ccttttcgct ctggaattga
    18601 tctagcgcct tttcgaattc ataataatta attcgctcgt ataactcttc acgggtctgc
    18661 atcgaatcga taaccctggc ttgagtgcca tcgcggcgaa tcgcctcata tacgttttcg
    18721 gccgccttgt tcatcgcgcg gaatgctgac agtggataca ggatcattcc gactccgtta
    18781 gcgccaagtt catcgcgagt aaataacggc gttaaaccga actcggtgat gttagccaaa
    18841 atcggtttac taacagcggc ggcaaacttc ttataacttt ctagatcgcg gatcgcctcc
    18901 ggaaagacaa agtcagcgcc ggcttcaata taggcaagtg atctttctac cgccgcatcg
    18961 attccttcaa tcgcaatcga atcggtgcgc gccatgattc caaagtcttc atcggtgcgc
    19021 gcatcaactg ctgccttaat tcgatcaacc atctcgcctt tgctgacaat ctctttattt
    19081 gggcgatggc cacaacgctt tgcctgcacc tgatcttcaa tgtgcatcgc agccgcgcct
    19141 gcgtttatca aatcctttac tgtgcgcccg atattaaatg ccgatggtcc aaaaccagta
    19201 tccgcatcaa ccaagagcgg cagatcgcaa acgccagtga tgcgacgaac atcagtcaag
    19261 acatcttcta aagttgttat tccaagatca ggaacgccaa gggagcctgc ggcgaccccg
    19321 ccaccagata agtaaatggc acggtatcca gcgcgctttg ccagcaaagc atggttggca
    19381 tttattgcgc caacaatctg caaaggcttt tcttcttgca gcgccttctt aaatttactt
    19441 ccggccgatt ctggcgtcat ctgcccagtc taatcaacct tgaacaacga tgcgaacaac
    19501 gctttctggc gtaactgcgc cagcgccaat ctcactttca acattggtat ctaagccatt
    19561 gatcttggct gcagataaaa ccgctaactg tgttgcgatc tcagccatcc agtaaaaggc
    19621 ggaaggcccg gccttatcta aaatagattg cgcctgtgca atgcgcgcat cagaaaattt
    19681 ctcggcgcca tcgcgatcat cgccaacaac tgaaagtaga tagcccttga tatcggcggc
    19741 catcgcctga gagtaataag tactttcgac tagctcgcgg aattcggcat cgatcccccg
    19801 cggcttgcgc accttcttct tgcgattgat aaagagatag ataactgccg caagcgccaa
    19861 tagttcgaac atttatgcct ccttgtgagt acaagttcgc ctccagctat tgctggtggg
    19921 cataggacta cctagattta gactctaatc gagcgcgccg acaaccgcac taggcgcata
    19981 aaaagctcca aacggaacgg tggagtacct atgaaaacac gttcagcgct tcgcatcgca
    20041 atcgccttac tgctggctgc cacaactctt gcacccgcca gcgccgcaga tccttttccg
    20101 atgccgcctg aaccaaagtg gtggaagcaa actggcctaa ccgatattcg ctatggacaa
    20161 tggattccat gtcgcgatga atggcagatt acaaacgact gcgtatcagc gatccatctt
    20221 tataaatcag atggaacaga tgttggtgca cttacatatc aaccacccaa agatttcaag
    20281 ccaagtgagg ctgtgcaata ttggatggtc gtaaataccc cccaaggaga accgattgaa
    20341 aactctgctt acataaaaga tgaagtcaac tctatatccc attggaaatt gccagcaggg
    20401 ataaccaata gcgatggcac ggatgtggtg catgcatatg tgcaccttat gaatggcagt
    20461 ttgcagatta ataccatcgc attcagccag actcaaggct cacttcctga aggttactat
    20521 tttgaattta aattgaagag cagtggcttt gcaaagaaaa tcaaatgggt gctttctaat
    20581 gtgcgtgatc cagaggtaag tgttgctggc gacatgatca ccgtaaaggg acttcctgaa
    20641 aatagtcctt cggcaaactc aggcgatcaa gtctgcgagc agaatttact taaagccagg
    20701 tccacccaac gaaatatcgc agtaaatatg atttattacg atgcaggtaa tcgaacaggt
    20761 gaaacgcgtc ccgatgatgt aatcctcgga accaatggat ggtggtgcct tagtgatttc
    20821 cgctttgatc gcgctagcca gcagattgtt gtaaaagttg gcaatgttca cttcgatgaa
    20881 ttcggtaacg agatccaggg ttggatggag ttgaagatta aaggtaaccg cgcccgtgat
    20941 tggtggggta tcgacccagc aatcgccgcc ggctatgcaa aagttgaagt ctcttaccaa
    21001 gatggaacga cgaagatagc taccgttagc gctaaatatg attcgaagaa cgattggatc
    21061 aacctacgcg cctacggatt cacttactca tcaccgacat tagccgttag ctttaagggg
    21121 ccagagcaag ccgttaaact gcctgcgcaa gccacaaaga cagtcgcgcc aaagaagtca
    21181 aagatcactt gcgtaaaggg aaagatttcc aagaaggtaa ctggcgcacc acctaagtgt
    21241 ccaactggct ttaaaaagaa gtagccaaaa aggggcgtaa aaacgcttat ccaattactc
    21301 tttacgcatg tcgcagctga tctatattcc ttttgatcac ctgcaccgca agtttggcgc
    21361 gcttaagaac ggcgacccga agcaagatgt aatcgtgatg gtcgaaagcg cgcgcatgac
    21421 caccggacgc tattggcacc cacaacgtct gcactttctt atctcctccg cccgtcactt
    21481 cgcccagtca ctgcgcgatg aaggattcac cgtggaatac gagaaagcct caacgaccac
    21541 tgatggctta accaaggttc aaaagaaata taaatcccac aagctgatct gcgctgaacc
    21601 ttcttcacat cgccagatgg aacaacttaa agagtttggc gctgaattcg ttgaaaatga
    21661 tttcttctta accacccgta agcatttctt tatctgggca gattcacaga agagttatct
    21721 gatggaggct ttctatcgcg cccagcgcgc tcgcttaaat atcttgatcg acgacggcaa
    21781 accaacaggt ggtgcctgga acttcgataa agagaaccgc ctgcctcccc caaaaagcta
    21841 tacctggccc aagtatttag aacataaacc agatgcgatt gatcttgagg ttggtaaaga
    21901 actgggtttc actcccacta ccacttgggc gacaacgcgc aaaggcgcac ttgcgcagtt
    21961 aaagaacttc attgacaacc atttcgcaaa cttcggtcca tatgaagatg cgatggctct
    22021 cgatcactgg gctcttcacc attcattgct tagcccttac ttaaacaacg gacttcttca
    22081 cgccagcgaa gttattgatg cagcagtaaa gaaattcaac accggtgata ttccgattga
    22141 atctgccgaa gggtttatcc gccaggtaat tggctggcgc gaatatgtga atggcatgta
    22201 ttggtattta ggccctgaat accgcgataa caatcaattg aaggctacca agaaactttt
    22261 gccgctcttt agcgatcccg gcaaaaccca gatgaattgc gtcaaaacta tcgttaccga
    22321 tattcaagat cgcgcctggg ttcatcacat accgcgcttg atggtcttaa gtaatttagc
    22381 ccttatcacc ggaaccaacc cgcaagaatt tctagattgg atgcgtgaag tctttatcga
    22441 tgccaccgaa tgggtaatgg ttccaaatgt aattggtatg ggggttcatg ccgatggcgg
    22501 tgcgatgatg actaagccat atgcggcagg cggtgcttac atttcacgaa tgtctaatta
    22561 ctgcaaaggt tgtgcctaca accccaaact tcgtactggc gatacagctt gtccatttac
    22621 aactctgtac tgggatttcc tagatcgtca cgctgaaacc tttaagaaga accaccgtat
    22681 gagccaacag atcttcggcc tcagccgttt atctgatcta cctgagttaa aggtgcgcgc
    22741 taaggaagtt ctaaaaggtt tggatgcggg aactatttaa ttaaatagat ttattgcgct
    22801 tggacgagat aaccccggta ttaaaccccg ccaagttaag tccacccgca aagcgcgcat
    22861 gttcgatctt gatgcattta tcttgcacaa catttaaacc tgcagccaca ccacgttcgg
    22921 cagatacatc atcagtaatc ccgagctgca tccagaaagt ttttgccttt attgcaattg
    22981 cttcatctag aacgcctggg atatcagatg cttttctaaa gacatcgaca atgtctacgg
    23041 cttccggaat atcagccaga gacttataaa ccttctggcc caagatctca tcgagctttg
    23101 ggtttacaaa gaacaactta aagtgcgctg ccgatagtaa atatgttgcg acaaaataac
    23161 ttgcgcgtga tgggttatct gatgccccaa caattgccac ggttttggca tcctgcatgt
    23221 acttcaaacg ctccatcgcg tttggttcag taaatgccat tagcgaccct tacctgttgc
    23281 agtagttaac gcctgatcta gatcccacaa gatatcttca atatcttcca agcctacgct
    23341 tatgcgaacc aagtcttgtg gaactccggc atcaatcaac tggtcatccg ttaactggcg
    23401 gtgcgtggtg cttgctggat ggataactag cgtgcgcaca tcaccgatat ttgccaagtg
    23461 gctagctaac tgcactgagt taataaattt ctcacctgtt tggcgtccag ataaatcacc
    23521 aaatgcctta acgccaaatg aaaatactga tcctggacct tctggcatgt acttcttagc
    23581 gcgcgcatta tgtggatggc tagcaagacc tgagtactta acccaagcaa tacgtgaatc
    23641 actttccaac cactcagcga cagctttggc attggccacg tgatcgcgca tgcgctgtgg
    23701 cagagtttca acgccttgca ccaataaaaa tgctgacatc gcacttagcg atgctccgat
    23761 atcgcgcagt tgctcgacgc gaaccttggt taagaatcca aattcaccga agttctccca
    23821 ccaagagact ccaccgtagg aaggaactgg ttcggtcatc attgggaact tgccgttacc
    23881 ccaattaaat ctgccggatt caacgattac gccgcccagc gttgtgccat gtcctcctaa
    23941 gaacttggtt gctgaatgca gaacaatgtc ggcaccgaat tcaattggac gcactaaata
    24001 tggtgtagca actgttgaat cgataactaa aggaaggcca gcatcgtgcg ccacctttgc
    24061 caacgcttcg atatcaccga cttgtgatgc cggattggaa accatctcag cataaagaaa
    24121 cttggtctta tcagtaattg ctgcggcaaa atcttcagcc ttatcagatt tcacgaaagt
    24181 tgtatccacg ccgaatcggc gcaaggtcac atctaactga gtaagagttc cgccatatag
    24241 agcagatgat gcaactacgt gatcgcctgt accaactagc gctgcgaaag ttaagaactg
    24301 cgctgcttgt ccgctagatg ttgcaacggc cccgatgcca ccttcaagtg ctgcaatctt
    24361 ttcctcaaaa gcagaaactg ttgggttgcc aattcggcta tagatattgc cgtacttctg
    24421 caaagcaaat aggtttccag catcttcggt attttcaaag acaaatgctg atgattgata
    24481 aatcggaagt gcgcgcgcac ctgtttgtgg atctggctgc gtgccggcgt gcagagcctt
    24541 agttttaaag ccccacttgt gttcgctcat aaactaatta aacaccaatt ccttatcgcg
    24601 gctataatcg ccgaatgagt acgagtaaat accacgttac ccaagatgaa cctcatcgct
    24661 ggcgcaacgt tgaagagctc gtctataaag atgaagatgg cgatgccact tttaaagatg
    24721 taacccgccg cgtcttattc ggtgaagaac accaagaagg catggaagtt cgctacttcg
    24781 aagttgatgc cggtggccac accacacttg aaaagcatga gcacactcac ctagtgattc
    24841 cgattaaagg taagggctct tgtttagttg gcgatgaggt tctacctcta gcaattcatg
    24901 acttggtcta cgttccatca tgggcttggc atcaattccg cgctgctgaa agcgaagtac
    24961 ttggcttcct atgtatggtc aaggtaaaac gcgatcgccc aactctgcca acgtctgaag
    25021 agttaacgca gatgcagagc aaccccgaag ttgccgcttt catccgctac taaacctttt
    25081 acatgctgat tacttagcaa gtggtcctaa caagtaaccc gctaagcgcg cttccggctt
    25141 actttgattg cggtgcattg cattaaatcc tgatgttcca tctgttccac atagagaggt
    25201 aattgctcca gatccaccag gatgagaacc aatccatttc gttagatcgt aaacatttcc
    25261 gctaatgact gtccagcaac tagaagatgt gctgtttgcc ttaacgcgct ccattgtgta
    25321 accagctgca accggctctg ctgatttcgt tggctctgca gattttgtag ccattggcgt
    25381 tgccattgca ggtgcggccg gtgctgcagt agccgcagta cttgctgccg cgcttggcgc
    25441 tttctttacc accacaccct tattccaaac caacttactt ccctttttta cacaagtgaa
    25501 tttgcgacca gataccttca atgactgtcc tgccttcttg catgatgctc cagccttaac
    25561 cgaggcagag gcgggcgggg caataactag agccaaagca acggctgctc cagaggcgat
    25621 cgcataaatt ttcatagcga aagggtaaac cagcgggctc ggctttgccc gctcgaacca
    25681 aaatccacat gaatttttca ggtcgcgctt ccttctccgt gcgcctaacc tctaaggtat
    25741 ccaaacggat aacagagttt cttggagagg aaacgctcat ggacgaaaag tcacttatca
    25801 agcagtggaa ccaactacgt cttcaaatca ttcaggcaca agtcgccccg gctctagttc
    25861 tgattgcaat tgtcgctctt gcagcaatcg gttcatttga gacggcaaat gatgcagcaa
    25921 agtacttaac tcttggcgtt gcagcagtta ccggaattct ggcaactata agtcaatatg
    25981 cagcagtgcg tgaaggcgaa gcgttgatcg ttgatcttcg caaagtagag aagccatctg
    26041 caatgactga aaagatcgca gattcacgtg gacttgtttc actttcagca attgcgatca
    26101 tcgcttttga tattgcaatc ttcgcactgg ttgtctgggc agttctaggc gcctaatgaa
    26161 gttcggtctt gtcttaattg ccatcaatgc gattgcggtc attgctctgg caacgcgttt
    26221 tgatcggccg cgcaaaaacc cgaagcgcct taccggccgc ggcggagatt tcgagtagtt
    26281 ctacttacgg cgatgtgcgt tcttggataa gaagattgca aataccaacg caacaactat
    26341 cagggcgttt aagcccatct cgtaaatcgc gcgctcaaat gccacatcgc tctttcctgt
    26401 ctgcaaggta agcgatgcgc ccaccgtcaa gatatgtcgc accgcagcga taacaccgat
    26461 aatcaaaaac ttatctagtt gataaactcc atcggtaaag cgcgagatta cagtgcgcaa
    26521 gatttcaaga atgatgacaa taaataagat gtcgtttacg ccttggatca ttccatttgg
    26581 aaagaagggc gcggtctcaa ttaagcgctt gatgctaaag aaaaatgcgc caatgccgat
    26641 acccagcaag gcaagtgcaa gaactgcatg aaagatatct tccatcatgt ccacgtactt
    26701 cagtggaaag atggatttct ctccaaagac tttctcttcg gactcaatct cttttttagc
    26761 catagaaaac ggtacacccg acccctatcg gttcgggagt acccatacat gcgacttgca
    26821 agtgttgcgg ttaaatcccc attgttccga gcacgatgat ccagccgagg gcggatttcg
    26881 aaactaggct caaaactatg taggccttct cgccgtatgc gtaattgctc cactttccga
    26941 ctttcttata ttgcaaccac atatttatcg caaagctatt gaagaataag aaggttagaa
    27001 gaaaaccgaa ctgggcatag accggaatcg catctgcaat attgtttgtg gaaacccaga
    27061 agtaaagtcc tcccataatc cacggaacaa ttccagcgag aacaccgatg ttaaagggca
    27121 accagtttgt ggtctgggtt agttggttgt atttctccat tactagcccc atgaggttca
    27181 tgatgaagtt aagggtgaag acaaagacaa ctgtggaaag ctcgattaag ccaccaaaca
    27241 tcagcagaac tacgagcatc agtgaagagc taaaggcata ctcccaccag cgcactgggt
    27301 taatcccctt ggaaatgttc tgctcgtaac ggcgaacata agaaggtgat gaaattaaaa
    27361 tgtgggcaaa tgctgaaagc aggagaaaga tcggtgcgat tatcgcaact gaaaactcaa
    27421 agagaatttt gctgaccggg gcaatttcac cgtcagatgt ctgatcaaag aagcgcgtta
    27481 ccactggaat tgtggtctcg gtattcatga tcacgagcag cacaatcccc tgaattaagt
    27541 gggtagcgcc cgcaattcga ttgaatactt gcagatcttt tccgagcttg gtctctggct
    27601 tcatttattc ctcctatgtt gtgaggagaa tacttaactc ttctccaaaa ttctcgttgc
    27661 aattcgaaca agtaatgaat ttctatgtga tgcaacccag cgataaccag aacgtcccac
    27721 gtttcctgaa ctttttatga gaaaggatgc cactttgttt ccacgtttct taagcaaaaa
    27781 agcgactgca tcggctccag aaaatctttg gttctcgtaa agtgcaaaga cttccgtaga
    27841 acattcctca acagttagcc caaacttttc cagtccgcca tcttgaaaag ccaccgcgtt
    27901 aaccgacaat cgcttctgca gccagttaag gcttgcttta caaaaccgac actgcccgtc
    27961 atagatgaca gttatctctt gggccttcac tgcttaattc actcgcgcgc gacgggatct
    28021 aactctccac gcacccgttg cccagagtgc ccacaacaca agtagcggct ggaagaacaa
    28081 acgagtcaat ctcgcgcggt cggtatctaa accaaaggca tctattccat ttacgtactg
    28141 tgaaatattt cccggaaaga tcgccacaaa gaacgccgcc acaacccaac ccacatgcac
    28201 ttggtactta accaaaaaga ccaacgccag ccccaaaaca atctccacca caccagatgc
    28261 caacaccaca aagtcagcgc taaacggaac ccaattcggc acctgcgcct gaaattccaa
    28321 acggctagtt gttaagtgtg tggcccctgc ataagtcagc gccacgccta aagtagtgcg
    28381 cgcgaaacct tttacgattc tcattgatcg cgcagaacct cgccaggtac ttcccgcgca
    28441 ccaactccaa gtgtgattgc agatttcgta cgtgcagtaa tcatgaagct ataaacccca
    28501 tcctctgcta cttcactgag tcttcctaaa tagaaatagc ttgttctccc ccatggttca
    28561 tagaaagggg tgcgttcagt aaatttcata gttgtcttct tgccagatgg cgaagcaata
    28621 accagcagcg gcaatctaga agtcttcagt ttattctcag gtttcttatc aacaattagg
    28681 tactgcacat ctaactgttc accctcttta agggccgcgc gaaatgcctt cttctgtcca
    28741 gtcttagtaa acgatgcgcg aacggcaaag gagactgtgc cgtcaaccaa gagcggcccc
    28801 gcacttggag ttgtgtcact atctaacaac tcaacaggtt gatgggcggt tgccggtgtc
    28861 attcccagca aagtcaaagc caagatggca gcagttaact ttttcattag actccctaat
    28921 tttcacttaa tggtaaacca attcgagttg ctcggcactc tataaaaact tagggtttac
    28981 tgtgctcaaa agaacctttc tcatagctgc gctcttatta ggtgccgcgt caccagttca
    29041 cgctgctgat tttgaaggtg attcactgtc tctaacgttt acatcaaaat caatctccaa
    29101 ggcagttacc ggtggtggca atacgcgcgg accagcactt gcgctattaa aagatgacac
    29161 cattttgctc ggtggcggtc gcaacggtgg cgagctcttg acctggaata aagcaaaaac
    29221 atctttgatt tcattaggta aattcattcc cgccaaccgc cgcgaaattg attcgcgctt
    29281 tgcaataaat gacatcgcag tgcttacaga aaacccaacg tcggcaaaac ttctgatctc
    29341 ttatccccga ttaagcaaag cccgaaattg tgttgagatc gccattgatg agattgccta
    29401 cgaccgcgct aaaccacgtg ccaagtttgt ctctaactgg tttgtgacca aaccttgcgt
    29461 accaatctct gccgttcaac ataccgccgg ccgctttgcg gtaattgata agaacactgt
    29521 ctatgtaact atcggcgacc taggatttag cgagatagat aaccgcgcca aacgcggtga
    29581 cttgggttct atctttaggt taaccgccaa atctgcaact aaggtttcac agggccatcg
    29641 caatccacag ggcatcgtta tctttgacag taaaacgcta atggctgcag aacacggccc
    29701 gcgcggcggc gatgagatta atattattga atcaggtgga gattacggtt ggccctttgt
    29761 ctcctacggc cagccttacg gtggcggaga ttatgttcgc cctgaaaaaa ctggcagcca
    29821 cgagggttac atcgaaccta ttaaatattg ggtgccatca attgcaccaa ctgaacttgt
    29881 gcaacttccc gaagaaggtt ggggcaattg gggtcgctcc ctagttctcg gcacgctgcg
    29941 cgaagaagtt ctcgtcttca taaagattaa cgataaattt tcggcaactg aagatctgca
    30001 agtaaatatt ggcgatcgca tccgcgatct agaagtctta agtagcggcg ctcttcttgc
    30061 caccacagat tcaggtaaat tgattacggt taccaacgaa tgattaaagc caaagtcacg
    30121 ctgctcttaa ccgcactcct tgcagcaact ttatttccca gcaacgcaca tgcccgcgac
    30181 ctagcgatct gggatcaact tcagggcacc aacccaaaag gctatgtatt gctaatacgc
    30241 catgcgctag ccccaggtac tggtgatccc gaaaatttca atatcaacga ctgttctacc
    30301 caacgcaacc taagcgatga aggtcgccaa gatgctcgtg agatcggcag ttggctcaag
    30361 cgccgcgatg taaagatctt ccgcgttgaa tcaagccgat ggtgccgcgc taaagagact
    30421 gcgcaactac tcgacatcgg cacggtacgt ccaaataaaa acttcgattc gctctttcta
    30481 aagtctgacc ccgcctacaa atcacaaact gccgctatca aaaaacgtat cttcgatcac
    30541 cgaaacaaac gcggcctact tgtcttagtt ggccatgccg taaatatcca atcacttact
    30601 ggcacatttg ttgaatccgg tgagggcgta ttagtgcgcg caacttcgca aggcggcgtt
    30661 aaagtaatgg ggtattcacc tgtgccttaa cacaaaggca aaatctaaag cgcagccaac
    30721 ttcgcaacaa cttctttggc cgaaggattg gtcatcgcac ttccatcgga gaaaactaaa
    30781 gtcggcaccg tgcgattgcc accatttacc ttctcaacga tctcagctgt ccccggtact
    30841 tcctcaatgt tgatctcttc aaatgtaact ccgagttcac ctaattgaga tttcaaacgc
    30901 ttacagtaac cacaccagct agttgaatac ataacaaatg acatgcccta agagtactca
    30961 ccgttggaaa acaaagaagc cccaggtgac taattcccgg ggcttctaag gtgtggtctg
    31021 gctggcggga ttcgaacccg caacctgcct ctgagtcaaa gaggtgctct atccgttgag
    31081 ctacagccag acacgtgcgg agattaaaag attgaacctc gagataattt cgaaaatact
    31141 tttctgtgta taacttttaa ggtgcgctcc atgactattt ggtaatctct atttcaccta
    31201 gtcatggggc tgttctcttg agcaacagca aaaaagtccc gcagaatcat ctgtgggact
    31261 ttttgtttgc ctgctaaact taagctctct gagtcaaaga gatgcattat tgagcaacag
    31321 cagaaaaccc cgtcagcaat ggcggggttt tcgctttccg aaatgaactt gccacaaaaa
    31381 taaaagtggc cccacgcgac taaccgtgag gccacttatg gtgcgtaccg ctggcgggaa
    31441 tcgaacccgc gacaacctcg ttagtcggtc gagtgctcta accactgagc tacagcggta
    31501 cgcaggagga aagatagata aatttgaatt aatcgttcgt cgattctctt tcgttgtgga
    31561 taaatttggt gctaatcttt tctcagtcgg tcgagtgctc ttccccatta gctacagcaa
    31621 aaaaccccgt cagcaatggc ggggttttcg cttttccgca taacttcacg gaaaaacaaa
    31681 gaagccccag gtgacgaaat cccggggctt ctaaggtgtg gtctggctgg taggattcga
    31741 acctacgacc atcctttccg tcaagaaggt gctctatccg ctgagctaca gccagacacg
    31801 tgcggagatt aagagattga aattcgcgat aatttcgaaa ttctttttct gtgtataact
    31861 tttaaggcgc agtcctaaat tttttgataa tctctgatca cctagtcaag gtgtcgttct
    31921 taagagcaca gcagaaaacc ccgtcagcaa tggcggggtt ttcgctttct ctccccatgt
    31981 cacaccccac ccatagattc cccacatgga cttcgcactc gaacgcgccc gcacccttac
    32041 acccgactcc gatagcgagg aataccttct tgaaatcgct tggctctata accgcgtagt
    32101 cctcaccggt tcacagatcc ccgttatcga cctctcctac gaactcgtcc tccccgaaga
    32161 attcatcgga gaatgcgtga gcactgcaat ggatatcggc tttctcactg caccaaagcg
    32221 cggaactttc ggaggcaaga tcacgccgaa agcgctgcgg aagttaaagc aggttgggaa
    32281 gcaaaaatgg tgagtggact ccagtaattc ttaaccaccg ggtgaagaat tcaggacact
    32341 aaccttcctt gatctagcaa gtggccctac agtttggcca tgagcgttga aggaacagtt
    32401 gcacccattc tgcccttgaa ggattaccta acgggcaaga atcagactca agtagatcca
    32461 cataaaccca gccctccgcg cctactaatt gtcccgcctt ggcagcgtga gtatgtctgg
    32521 aatccatcag atgctggtga agtgggaatc cttcttgatg atttacatga gttcgtcctg
    32581 gggaaagacg atgactacct aatgggctcg atacttttga gcaaaggcgg gaatgaagag
    32641 catcatcgcc ttctcatcga tggacaacaa agaaccttaa cgtattcgat ccttttaatg
    32701 tgcgtattga agcacgtgca gaattctcac gccgacattc taaaaggaaa cgatgaagag
    32761 caacaacgaa ctttagttga tatgcgttca tgcatttcaa atgacgacgc tatgtacatc
    32821 cccagagttt ctatgcccca tagcaaagca aatgatatgt tgcaatcaat ttttgcttgg
    32881 agcaaagtgg cagacggcga agcatctgat gttttcacag aagaaaaaga tcattggact
    32941 caaacacaaa gaaatttgat tgatgtggca aattggatct atgagaaaaa attgaagact
    33001 gaaagttggc ttcctaattc tgagctactg aaacatatgc gaaagatttt ggacaaggtt
    33061 aagttcttac agataacact ttcaagtcag caagaagcaa ttgcaatatt tgatagaatc
    33121 aactctcgag gagcacttct tgatagtgga gatctgataa aaaatagaat cttccagact
    33181 gtggaaagtg atgaagattt tcacgctatc tcccagtctt ggatgcagat gaatgagtct
    33241 cttgcaaaat gttctctgaa gcgcatgcgt gagcctaaat tccttcttcg cgcgatggca
    33301 ctttcggatc aggcattaaa agagcacatg gatgatgaaa tggatcaacc agatactaaa
    33361 attacggctc ctaaaataac ctatgagaag ttaaccactt attggggtga aagattggac
    33421 ccaaaggcct ctcattcgca ttcagttaag aagataagtc catttgattt cgctaccgac
    33481 ttagtcgctg caagccagtg gttacatgca ttaagcgttg agaaaactac caagatgaaa
    33541 tcccttaatg aactttattt ttctcgttat ctgaattctg ttcaacatta tccaatgttg
    33601 cttgcgggca gaaactttga cgatttcgat accctcgcac acttagcacg acaagttcac
    33661 aaccgcacag ccttttactt gttatcagaa gagagaactc aagattttga atcactcgta
    33721 ccaacatgga ctggattgat cgccaaactt ggatcaaagg ctacaaaagc acaactcgat
    33781 gagatatacg agaatgtgag ggtaaaacct gaggccattg atgctctcat agagcaaatg
    33841 cggaactgga gttacaagtc ttcagataag aagaaaattc gtgcagttct ctcacagtta
    33901 acaagagttg tagatgttgc tggagggaaa gaagacaaag attcaccaat ctcttacttc
    33961 agtactaaaa aagatgagaa caaggaatcc tgggatattg aacatgtttc acccagcaag
    34021 ggtgcctcta aggattctga tcttcacaaa atcggaaacc ttgtactctt gaaagctgat
    34081 cacaacagtc tcaagagggc agactctcct ttgaaaaaaa tggatgtgta caaaggaagc
    34141 caccttttgc tcactcaaag tcttgtcgga atcacggttg ataaggaaag aaagagagcc
    34201 gaagacttct tcaagactgc tggattctcg ggagccggtt gggatgtccc aacatgggat
    34261 tcctcttcaa tgaagtcaag agaaaatctc tacgctgcgc tcctaaagtt ccacttaact
    34321 actttggcct aatcactgtt gggcggggtt caacctaaca ctctaggaca tgatcaaaaa
    34381 atatctctct actcgaggta gtagttttgc ctggagttta tgaaagtaga gcagacgaaa
    34441 aatcaaatga aaacgaacgc ttcccgagga agaatcagaa aaatctctat tttcttttca
    34501 tcttcgaagt taaatcagaa ttatcatgaa tatccactaa caacgaagca aattgaggaa
    34561 tgaccacctt attcagcgaa ttgatcagcg tcttcggatg tttaacgttc tcttgggcct
    34621 ctcccgcatt ctgtttatag accttattct ttgattcaga cgcctcaagg cgctttatca
    34681 attcagcgtt gagtttgaaa ttaggaattg ggcaggaaag aatagtttct agtgacaatg
    34741 tcattcctcc gtccctgacc cgccaccacc aatacatcat agaactgtta atcaacatat
    34801 acgcacgatc tcgatctgag gcggaatcaa aatagattgt tttctgcgaa gctctcttga
    34861 cggatttctt aagcgctgga ataaaatacc tcggcgcaga aggaatataa agcgcgtatc
    34921 tcgttttctt agtactcgaa atacttccta gtcgattcaa tgaagatgag aagtcgaaca
    34981 actcctcata atccttccct acttttggga agaattcttc ggtgagtttg acttcgctca
    35041 aatgctgagt tgctttccta aaaagcagtt cgcgttcatt agatttccaa cggataagag
    35101 aagtaatttt tcgttttcca ggaccttcta tggcaatcat gatcgatgtc cttatactat
    35161 tagcctgatt tgaattctta cttccaaact taattccctt gaaaatattc gctggaacat
    35221 tatcgaaaca aaaaatagtt agattcttga aattgttaag gattaacttt cgcaatgatg
    35281 tgaatttctt tgcgtttgtg aaagactgtg gtgtaatact tataaatcca cggcttgact
    35341 taatgatatt ttctagaaag taggcgaaaa gatcgccagc ttttgcgcat tcgaacctcg
    35401 agtctgcctg agttgcaagg tatggtggat tcacaatgac aaaatcatgc tttgggattc
    35461 tgtctagtcc ctctgaaaca tcgaataatc ctaaatcacc ggaatccgca acggataaaa
    35521 aatcaaattg tttgaaattt tcacttatat cgaagaacag attcttattt ttcttttgaa
    35581 acgagatggt gagaagggtt ctggcgatca gaagcgctaa ttgatctttg tcagacaaaa
    35641 caagtttgtt taggagaaaa ctctccggat caggttgagc agcgaccaag tgccaggaaa
    35701 ggttccctat tccggaacaa ggatctaacc aaactccatc cccaaacttg cggctgtaag
    35761 aggccatgaa cgccgcaacg tcatctgggg taaaaaattg tccatttgat tttcggctct
    35821 ctgcgcttcc atgagttact gaatactcat aaagaacgcc aatctctcca atggataatt
    35881 cgttaatcag atccgagggc aagactttcc tgtttttaaa ctccttatat tcaagtatgt
    35941 agctgaattc aggaagtgtt cctaggctgt ttcctg
//
LOCUS       MW122875               40670 bp    DNA     linear   ENV 16-FEB-2021
DEFINITION  Candidatus Nanopelagicales bacterium clone HULAb132A11.
ACCESSION   urn.local...2y-d0s7eeo
DBLINK      BioProject: PRJNA667607
KEYWORDS    ENV.
SOURCE      Candidatus Nanopelagicales bacterium
  ORGANISM  Candidatus Nanopelagicales bacterium
            Unclassified.
REFERENCE   1  (bases 1 to 40670)
  AUTHORS   Chazan,A., Rozenberg,A., Mannen,K., Nagata,T., Tahan,R., Yaish,S.,
            Larom,S., Inoue,K., Beja,O. and Pushkarev,A.
  TITLE     Diverse heliorhodopsins detected via functional metagenomics in
            peat lake Actinobacteria, Chloroflexi and Archaea
  JOURNAL   Unpublished
REFERENCE   2  (bases 1 to 40670)
  AUTHORS   Chazan,A., Rozenberg,A., Mannen,K., Nagata,T., Tahan,R., Yaish,S.,
            Larom,S., Inoue,K., Beja,O. and Pushkarev,A.
  TITLE     Direct Submission
  JOURNAL   Submitted (11-FEB-2021) Biology, Technion, Faculty of Biology, 522
            Emerson Building, Haifa 32000, Israel, Haifa 32000, Israel
FEATURES             Location/Qualifiers
     source          1..40670
                     /organism="Candidatus Nanopelagicales bacterium"
                     /mol_type="genomic DNA"
                     /isolation_source="freshwater"
                     /clone="HULAb132A11"
                     /environmental_sample
                     /country="Israel"
                     /lat_lon="33.10666667 N 35.60111111 E"
                     /collection_date="18-Oct-2018"
     gene            complement(<1..1148)
                     /locus_tag="HULAb132A11_00001"
     CDS             complement(<1..1148)
                     /locus_tag="HULAb132A11_00001"
                     /inference="ab initio prediction:GeneMark.hmm:v3.25"
                     /codon_start=1
                     /transl_table=11
                     /product="hypothetical protein"
                     /translation="MSETVINRPAKIKAHNTLKGKGLKIERIYTTEGVHPYDQIKWER
                     RDVVQQNWKTGETVFEQRGVEYPESWSVNASTIVTTKYFRGAVGAENREWSLKQVIDR
                     VVLTYTKAGKEHGYFATDKDAEIFEHELTHMLAHQIFSFNSPVWFNVGTQEPQQVSAC
                     FILSVDDTMDSILNWYREEGMIFKGGSGAGLNLSRIRSSKELLKSGGTASGPVSFMRG
                     ADASAGTIKSGGATRRAAKMVVLDVSHPDIEEFIETKVKEEDKIRALRDAGFDMDLGG
                     KDIISVQYQNANNSVRVSDDFMRAVEKGEQFGLTARSTGEVIEMVDARKLFTKMAEAA
                     WACADPGIQYDDTINDWHTNPETGRINASNPCSEYMSLDNSSWSRCRCT"
     gene            complement(1170..1724)
                     /gene="nrdR"
                     /locus_tag="HULAb132A11_00002"
     CDS             complement(1170..1724)
                     /gene="nrdR"
                     /locus_tag="HULAb132A11_00002"
                     /inference="ab initio prediction:Prodigal:v2.6"
                     /inference="protein motif:HAMAP:MF_00440"
                     /codon_start=1
                     /transl_table=11
                     /product="Transcriptional repressor NrdR"
                     /translation="MIGGHAEMNCPFCRNEDSRVVDSRPVEDGAAIRRRRECPQCGQR
                     FSTQELSLLNIIKRSGATEPFSREKVLVGVRKACQGRPVNEDDLVLLAQRVEESLRRT
                     GQAEIEAQEVGMAILAPLRELDEVAYLRYASVYRNFASLEDFEGEIALLRALPSSNSP
                     IASESLSNKNSTEQSNAAPQKIKN"
     gene            complement(1921..2310)
                     /gene="yneA"
                     /locus_tag="HULAb132A11_00003"
     CDS             complement(1921..2310)
                     /gene="yneA"
                     /locus_tag="HULAb132A11_00003"
                     /inference="ab initio prediction:Prodigal:v2.6"
                     /inference="protein motif:HAMAP:MF_02014"
                     /codon_start=1
                     /transl_table=11
                     /product="Cell division suppressor protein YneA"
                     /translation="MSTLTVTTGFNSMTSKSIVNQSLQANPFGRQTAVKLTRRGRLAR
                     TLVVLSLTVVMAAGFASQSGAGQVEASTAPSYEIVVVAPGETLWSVAAAYASGDVQGL
                     VNEIREVNNLQGFDLQAGQKLRVPLVG"
     gene            2449..3123
                     /gene="lexA"
                     /locus_tag="HULAb132A11_00004"
     CDS             2449..3123
                     /gene="lexA"
                     /locus_tag="HULAb132A11_00004"
                     /EC_number="3.4.21.88"
                     /inference="ab initio prediction:Prodigal:v2.6"
                     /inference="similar to AA sequence:UniProtKB:P9WHR7"
                     /codon_start=1
                     /transl_table=11
                     /product="LexA repressor"
                     /db_xref="COG:COG1974"
                     /translation="MPMAKNVTELPDGPAGEHGLTARQLKILGAIKDALETNGYPPSM
                     REIGVVAGLTSPASVKYQLEALEKKGFIRRDPTRGRALEVLMPDEKTAENSTPVDATR
                     YIPLVGRIAAGGPITAEQSVEETFPLPESLVGSGELFMLKVVGESMINAAICDGDYVV
                     IRAQKDCNNGEIVAAMIDGEATIKTFSRKNGHIWLLPANDDFAPIDGDNCEILGKVTA
                     VLRSVR"
     gene            3211..4233
                     /gene="fbpA"
                     /locus_tag="HULAb132A11_00005"
     CDS             3211..4233
                     /gene="fbpA"
                     /locus_tag="HULAb132A11_00005"
                     /inference="ab initio prediction:Prodigal:v2.6"
                     /inference="similar to AA sequence:UniProtKB:P35755"
                     /codon_start=1
                     /transl_table=11
                     /product="Iron-utilization periplasmic protein"
                     /db_xref="COG:COG1840"
                     /translation="MSLFKKSALVTAVFALFATILTGCSSSDEQAKDVTELTIYSGRS
                     EEFIAPFFAQWEAQSGIKLNIRYGDSAELAAQILEEGSNSPADLFLSQDAGSLGAVAE
                     AGLFTQLSDEIASAIPATYVAANRNWVGVTGRARVFAYAPDRVKVLPQSVTDLTKSEY
                     KNQIGIAPTNASFQAFVTALIENQGAAFAKDWLEGLKKNGVKIYAKNSGIVEAIDKGE
                     ISIGLVNHYYIWEVSEGLGRAINVKNGFFTAGDLGNLINVSGAGVLVSSKKYAAAEDL
                     INYLTSAATQAKFVADTHEYSLVSGAPAPADLPALDQIGAPTVDLDALKNIKATQDLL
                     IEVGLL"
     gene            4236..5834
                     /locus_tag="HULAb132A11_00006"
     CDS             4236..5834
                     /locus_tag="HULAb132A11_00006"
                     /inference="ab initio prediction:Prodigal:v2.6"
                     /codon_start=1
                     /transl_table=11
                     /product="hypothetical protein"
                     /translation="MPTTFPDSTKVALTQGARKQRAVRGVLNGAVGIVAALALIPFVY
                     LLIRASQKPVGEIAQLLIRPKTLEVLATTSALVACVVVTTVVMGVLMASGLHFVRLPF
                     RGLLLIPTVLPLAIPSYVFTYTWVALIPDFSGFFAAAFILSITTLPYVILATLSGLRT
                     VDTAQIEVARSLGLTLPQTFRRVVFPQVKGHISAGALLAALYTISDFGAVSLLNVETL
                     TVTIQNMYKASYDRSAAAVISFVLIAFSTIVVLADERIKRQTPDSNVVKPYSTKNTLI
                     RSTWLQIAVIGTIALYALNAVLIPFYVLISRFLANQVAINWADLLTASISTISVAALG
                     AFIALVLSAPIGIALSGTPTPVGKAAQRIITIGHGLPGVVVGLAIVSIGSKLGALYQT
                     TFLLAFAYALLFLAKSVASMNSSLSRVPTSVKDVASTLGMNQWMVIKKVVAPIAAPGI
                     GLGTILVFLTAMKELPATLMLRPTGFDTLATQIWSAASINRFNEAAPYALILVLIAAL
                     PTFLISRPDKADRAFIHENLGSEK"
     gene            5831..6868
                     /gene="fbpC2"
                     /locus_tag="HULAb132A11_00007"
     CDS             5831..6868
                     /gene="fbpC2"
                     /locus_tag="HULAb132A11_00007"
                     /EC_number="7.2.2.7"
                     /inference="ab initio prediction:Prodigal:v2.6"
                     /inference="similar to AA sequence:UniProtKB:P44513"
                     /codon_start=1
                     /transl_table=11
                     /product="Fe(3+) ions import ATP-binding protein FbpC 2"
                     /db_xref="COG:COG3842"
                     /translation="MSSLEISHLKVSLGDRLILDDLSFSLAEGQIAALLGPSGCGKTT
                     LLRSIAGLIQPTDGTIRFGKQLVSLSSLVMPSHKRKIGYVPQEGALFPHLSVADNIAF
                     GLDRSVFTKDQIRQTTKEMLNLIGLNGFENRMPNQLSGGQQTRVALARALAIKPAIVL
                     LDEPFSALDAALRGDLRADVIDLLRKSNATAILVTHDREEALVSADVVALMRDGQIIQ
                     QGSPEAVYSTPISPAMAISTGDALVLDAAQATDGSTAYLFNSKTVTTPNGHIVIRPEE
                     IKLDRNLAGAQSVGRISKIDYYGHDAMVTLEVKGQSIKVRIPGPFDYTVGEEVAVNHA
                     GPVRFFAKAQK"
     gene            6954..7424
                     /locus_tag="HULAb132A11_00008"
     CDS             6954..7424
                     /locus_tag="HULAb132A11_00008"
                     /inference="ab initio prediction:Prodigal:v2.6"
                     /codon_start=1
                     /transl_table=11
                     /product="hypothetical protein"
                     /translation="MAKLEGKKYAEQVAHLKENYGFSQSHANALVMYSRGSESSVRFA
                     TLTDYYKSIPAPQAKTIKAIYKAITSKYPQLELVIAWNQPMVKLGKDYIFGASASSKH
                     VLIAPWDQEVLKEFAPKFKEGNALKKTIQLPIDWDVDAKLLQAMIKASLANLKN"
     gene            complement(7421..8254)
                     /locus_tag="HULAb132A11_00009"
     CDS             complement(7421..8254)
                     /locus_tag="HULAb132A11_00009"
                     /inference="ab initio prediction:Prodigal:v2.6"
                     /codon_start=1
                     /transl_table=11
                     /product="hypothetical protein"
                     /translation="MLRAKTFRGSLMYSELSVLFRRRRTWAMLFTVALIPICLAFAVL
                     ASGSTIPPGEGPPFLDRVSQNGLFVGFTAMIMAIPLFLPLTIGVVAGDTIAGEANTGT
                     LRYLLIAPVNRARLLVVKFLGAAAFCLAATFTLMITGIIIGAILFPVGPVTLLSGDVV
                     SIPQALLRIFLVAIYVTISLLGLSAIGLFISTLTVIPVGAMAATVVVSTVTQILGALP
                     QIAVIHPYLISYYWLGFADILRNPMDLGSMLSNTLLQLAYIAIFGSLAYSRFTTKDVL
                     S"
     gene            complement(8241..9191)
                     /gene="btuD"
                     /locus_tag="HULAb132A11_00010"
     CDS             complement(8241..9191)
                     /gene="btuD"
                     /locus_tag="HULAb132A11_00010"
                     /EC_number="7.6.2.8"
                     /inference="ab initio prediction:Prodigal:v2.6"
                     /inference="protein motif:HAMAP:MF_01005"
                     /codon_start=1
                     /transl_table=11
                     /product="Vitamin B12 import ATP-binding protein BtuD"
                     /translation="MVQSSDQQWAIKTVGLTKSFGSHNAVDSIDLQVPRGSIFGFLGP
                     NGSGKTTTIRMLMGLANISSGDVSLLGYSVPEEIGKALPKVGALVEGPAFYPYLSGRD
                     NLIRFDSADRYADPATRAARVDAALAKVGLTQAEGKKVHAYSLGMKQRLGIANALLQP
                     RELLVLDEPTNGLDPQGTREVRNLIRTLAHEGITIFISSHLLVEIEQICTHLAVMSQG
                     KIVAQGSVEELSKAEVLSLNLFTAQTDLALAGLKSVGITATADGEHITATVPGGQIEP
                     ERIVAVLVELGVGIKAFSLAAPTLEERFVLLTGEGFDVAR"
     gene            complement(9191..10396)
                     /locus_tag="HULAb132A11_00011"
     CDS             complement(9191..10396)
                     /locus_tag="HULAb132A11_00011"
                     /inference="ab initio prediction:Prodigal:v2.6"
                     /codon_start=1
                     /transl_table=11
                     /product="hypothetical protein"
                     /translation="MKRNLVRWIPAVLAPVLVAATAVGFSVSATAAVDLPDKSASQIL
                     QLINTNPDIAFSGRVVKKAALGLPPMNIVPDISQASIDQMAKSMPKEMMDFLPQASAQ
                     GELALALEFFAGVHTANIYVDGPNKARLQVLDLISERNFIRNGSDLWFYDASKALVRH
                     SVIDPREEEATKKEGLAFFNANSAKLPFDATSPAAVADYFLNEAGKDTVFTVGADAKI
                     AGRGVYQITGAPRKAGSLVASVTISVDAATGLPLAVVVKAVGETTPAFEVSFESITFG
                     KPDASNFNFVVPAGSKVEEVPVPTRDAVEKLVAGKAPTAADEARAKSEAEKLIAQGWS
                     AVAEIPAEMIPAQFAELPNNKLFTELTKPVAGGRIFSTTLMNIFIADDGRIFAGSVTA
                     QRLLEAAKK"
     gene            10676..12148
                     /gene="phrB"
                     /locus_tag="HULAb132A11_00012"
     CDS             10676..12148
                     /gene="phrB"
                     /locus_tag="HULAb132A11_00012"
                     /EC_number="4.1.99.13"
                     /inference="ab initio prediction:Prodigal:v2.6"
                     /inference="similar to AA sequence:UniProtKB:A9CH39"
                     /codon_start=1
                     /transl_table=11
                     /product="(6-4) photolyase"
                     /db_xref="COG:COG3046"
                     /translation="MKRINYIPFDHLHRKFGALKDTDPKTDVIAFVESARMTTGRNWH
                     PERLFFLISSARHFAKSLEDEGFTVEYVKAPTTVDGLKTIQKKHNELPIVCAEPSSFR
                     QYDQLKAFGVTFVPNDFFLTPRDLFIQWADTQKSYLMENFYRKQRTRLNILMEGKEPV
                     GGSWNFDKENRLPPPKKYEGPAYLEHKRDEIDKEVAAELGHTMTTTWATTRKGALAQM
                     SNFFTNHFAEFGPLEDAMTTDNWALHHSLLSPYINNNLIHPSEVIHAAVKAFNDGKVP
                     IESAEGFIRQIIGWREYVNGMYWFLGPDYRENNQLNATRKLLPLFSDPSKTQMNCIKE
                     TVTDIQNRAWVHHIPRLMLLSNLALITGTNPQAFLDWMREVFIDASEWVMVPNVIGMG
                     VHADGGQMMTKPYAAGGAYISRMSNYCKPCVYNPKLRTGETACPFTTLYWDFLDRHKD
                     AFAKNHRMSQQVFGLNRLSDLPELRERAQEVLSGLEKGRI"
     gene            12152..13213
                     /gene="namA"
                     /locus_tag="HULAb132A11_00013"
     CDS             12152..13213
                     /gene="namA"
                     /locus_tag="HULAb132A11_00013"
                     /EC_number="1.6.99.1"
                     /inference="ab initio prediction:Prodigal:v2.6"
                     /inference="similar to AA sequence:UniProtKB:Q5KXG9"
                     /codon_start=1
                     /transl_table=11
                     /product="NADPH dehydrogenase"
                     /db_xref="COG:COG1902"
                     /translation="MSALFDPLTIGNVEFPNRIWVSPMCQYMAKDGFVGQWHDVHLGS
                     FATGGTGLIMVEATGVVPEGRISIGCPSIEDDEHAAAFAPIIDFAHQHNVKMGIQLAH
                     AGRKAACALPWADHRMATPEEGGWQSVSSSAIAFEGYAPPRALTVDEIHQLTKDFASA
                     AKRSVEVGFDVIELHAAHGYLFHQFYSPLANDRTDEYGGSFENRIRFLIETVDAVKAA
                     IPAGTPLFVRISATDWVDGGWNLIDSVEMCTQLKAHGVDLVDVSTGGNVHNAPIKPTP
                     GFQVPFATAIRAETGIMTTAVGLITEPEQADHIIQTGEADAVFMAREFLRNPRFPLYA
                     AEKLGVKVPWPLPIERGRK"
     gene            complement(13217..14077)
                     /locus_tag="HULAb132A11_00014"
     CDS             complement(13217..14077)
                     /locus_tag="HULAb132A11_00014"
                     /inference="ab initio prediction:Prodigal:v2.6"
                     /codon_start=1
                     /transl_table=11
                     /product="hypothetical protein"
                     /translation="MKKLLALLVALVFVGSGVAVAHQPVVLLNSDTTAAKGPLLVDGT
                     VSFAVRASFSKKGEKKAFRAQFKDGDALEVQYLIVDKKPENALKSNQLPTLVVTGPGG
                     YRTTMKLNERTKFYEPYGRTNYLYLGRFSDMAKAGIYNFVLTARAKSSITVAVGEKEI
                     PGEVIRGAYVAPTVSATPTPTPTVVATPTPTPTVIATPTPTVSATPTPAGYTMAQVRA
                     NNTAKSCWTAIDGYVYNLTSWINSHPGGSGAILFLCGTDGSNAFKAQHENQTKPAIRL
                     DGYRLGPLNK"
     gene            complement(14162..14608)
                     /locus_tag="HULAb132A11_00015"
     CDS             complement(14162..14608)
                     /locus_tag="HULAb132A11_00015"
                     /inference="ab initio prediction:Prodigal:v2.6"
                     /codon_start=1
                     /transl_table=11
                     /product="hypothetical protein"
                     /translation="MQLIYRIPQMVLGFALAYAGVGHLTTSRVEFRAQVPSVFADYAD
                     FVVLASGVVEIVLGVGLIAAWKYRVQIGWLVALFFVAIFWGNISQYVNGVDAFGLDTD
                     TKRLVRLFFQPLLVMWALLSSGAWGSWRRKAVKPEDKDLEEDTIYG"
     gene            14660..15121
                     /gene="crtK-2"
                     /locus_tag="HULAb132A11_00016"
     CDS             14660..15121
                     /gene="crtK-2"
                     /locus_tag="HULAb132A11_00016"
                     /inference="ab initio prediction:Prodigal:v2.6"
                     /inference="similar to AA sequence:UniProtKB:Q8KBX2"
                     /codon_start=1
                     /transl_table=11
                     /product="Tryptophan-rich protein TspO"
                     /db_xref="COG:COG3476"
                     /translation="MKSLLAATGIALVFIYVIGSGLWVNTGDNWYRNLNQPSWQPPDF
                     IFGIIWPYNFIVLGIAAVTIAQRASTTATLIYLGFFALSVIFALTWAFQFYRPHNLQA
                     ASIALALTAILTIPMVVIAFRTSIPMGLALLPYQAWVAIAANLSYTYSKLN"
     gene            complement(15127..15567)
                     /locus_tag="HULAb132A11_00017"
     CDS             complement(15127..15567)
                     /locus_tag="HULAb132A11_00017"
                     /inference="ab initio prediction:Prodigal:v2.6"
                     /codon_start=1
                     /transl_table=11
                     /product="hypothetical protein"
                     /translation="MRKLFVLVLAISLLGLAPAQAAVKAGGKCTKAGATVTSAGKKFT
                     CVKSGGKLVWNKGVKVKKVASVKAGVCPPKAAADFNPGITQVRANALLTMTAANAESC
                     AMDLDWLYRVGQRDDEFFPLTRDYRIERVTVTVKMGVVTEVFVG"
     gene            15641..15910
                     /locus_tag="HULAb132A11_00018"
     CDS             15641..15910
                     /locus_tag="HULAb132A11_00018"
                     /inference="ab initio prediction:Prodigal:v2.6"
                     /codon_start=1
                     /transl_table=11
                     /product="hypothetical protein"
                     /translation="MTEQIDQFFNPDGTLISIPVKSAKKIAVLLHIARDLSPTTKYPE
                     KELNAIIAKYHADTAAIRRHMIEYGILERNWESVYWVKVEYSAIT"
     gene            complement(16105..19353)
                     /gene="prmC"
                     /locus_tag="HULAb132A11_00019"
     CDS             complement(16105..19353)
                     /gene="prmC"
                     /locus_tag="HULAb132A11_00019"
                     /EC_number="2.1.1.297"
                     /inference="ab initio prediction:Prodigal:v2.6"
                     /inference="protein motif:HAMAP:MF_02126"
                     /codon_start=1
                     /transl_table=11
                     /product="Release factor glutamine methyltransferase"
                     /translation="MFVQWEYQMADVNDRWLTLIDSAKFSELFIEELGWDRPVSSKFE
                     HLFGADKYVVSPVANYKGIQVWACPSIPNARIQREIDNSISKISAERLVIFYNDSEQN
                     WRWPMARESSGKGIIRLVNHEHIKGQKTLSLLQRLKFIQISLNAEAPSLVDMLLRLRK
                     AFDADQITKSFYKEYAIYQSSLVKAINGLEEASDKGWYSSLLLNRLMFIYFMQWKGFM
                     DGNQNYLADRLEKITKLKGPNNFYSFFKDFLLPLFHEGLGAGNKIELPEEIASIVGKI
                     PYVNGGIFSEHELEAKNDISIDDSAFAEIFAFFDKYQWHLDSRRTGNPNEINPDVLGY
                     VFEQFVNNKDQGAYYTKEDITDYMTSNSLVVNLMNRIKKECSINLFLPLVQNGDRYIW
                     PSLKHGEDQREILPNLSDVAEMDKKSNPLIGLPGETNWETIARFEQLDELRATLSSGQ
                     IIDIPSLIALNIDLELLISDIIDGLDTSEDVTKIWSILSSLKIVDPTCGSGAFLFAAL
                     NQLEHLYSVLLDVAEMHEKSARNQELTDLLKNVRRHPNRKYFVLKHAAQKNIFGVDLM
                     KEATEIARLRLFLKLISAIEKYEDIEPLPDLEFNIKSGNLLVGMTKSENLINHIQTID
                     AMAFVEDIDSQTQLLANLWDNFLISQELGSEKAKNSKKLLSDGTVILRKTLDKLFYET
                     APVTKGTTFDEWKSSTSPFHWFIEFPEVFQNGGFDVIIGNPPYIKRTKVSYDVSGHYT
                     SGCPDIYAMCMERASLIKSEGATFAMIVMSNLVFSKGYLKLREFLSNKFSLRFVSGYA
                     KRPSLLFEGVQVRNAIFIGAPGAKSLYSAPLRRWTKDYRPHLMSSVKYSKVPNNVDET
                     FNWPFITSEPIADVLLGSKGNLLGDVLTKAPEHEIIEGKAKWDASTGNMAPLFFSGSA
                     YNWISCFKTVPPSVDGDGNPVVSSQLNSIWFKNETLRDIAFTLYVSKWMFAWWAMYGD
                     DFHVTKDNLLSFPIDLATISEVQIANLRELSKQLDSQMVQKVKWQKITFPDKRVINVG
                     NWDLADCKKILSEIDGAWTEVLGAADYQVDLQIQFNSTVKTSSEDAAEVTED"
     gene            complement(19322..22696)
                     /gene="rapA_1"
                     /locus_tag="HULAb132A11_00020"
     CDS             complement(19322..22696)
                     /gene="rapA_1"
                     /locus_tag="HULAb132A11_00020"
                     /EC_number="3.6.4.-"
                     /inference="ab initio prediction:Prodigal:v2.6"
                     /inference="protein motif:HAMAP:MF_01821"
                     /codon_start=1
                     /transl_table=11
                     /product="RNA polymerase-associated protein RapA"
                     /translation="MVIGSLKGYLFPVLSLASTSLTPIERRKGVRHLSRIFDNIDLHL
                     GEHLKAVIADYDNLDAAVGYFNLRGWQYFAPIVDAKDFKDGKPIARVLVGMTGAEPES
                     QVEDFLLSTVNGRIDVGGIDNSLSRERKQTAILKFREQLSRGVLDAEHYQSLQTLKRH
                     LEEGRVQIKLFTKRQLHGKTYICHRQDLTNPITAFVGSSNLTMSGLQHNYELNVDVVD
                     WDGTRALAQWFEDRWNDRYTIDITADLVELIQESWAGDTQPQPYDVFLKVCWHLSRDV
                     REGLAEYGVPTALQKELLEYQASAVKTLARRIATRGGAMLGDVVGLGKSITATAVAMV
                     LKEEYGWDTLIICPKNLVKMWEQEYSDAYELNARVVPYSMATRVLPDLRRYRFVIVDE
                     SHTMRSETRQDYVQLKDYIQRNDSKVLLLTATPFNIRFKDVANQLGLFLDDDYDLGLQ
                     PTAAMALDADFARKVDQKTSTLGAFKKSDEADDWKRLMSDHLIRRTRSFIKNNYALID
                     ESGNEYLTFSNGEKFYFPTRIAHPIEHSFKDGDPAQLMVSDETLDPVADLLLPRYGLA
                     RYVNTKYKTTSNEEELIEKWEKASGHLSGFVRTGLFKRLSSCGNSFVISLQRHLARNE
                     MWLYAINNGLPIPVGSVLESMLDARDGQITTNEEDEDLDSLAIQESGRPQQDYETLKE
                     KDPTGIEWVHAELFLPQLKLDIQKDSEVLSKLLSSYGEVNELNDSKLQALAKTIKEKY
                     PNKKILIFTEYADTAEYVAKGLQNLGFAKVAPVTGNSGNPTDLARKFSPHSNRKLSGS
                     PVTKDEELNILVATDVLSEGQNLQDASIVVNYDLPWAIIRLIQRAGRVDRVGQTSDTV
                     EILSFFHESIENVLSLRDRIRHRLSQNARAFGSDEKFFGTKEETAIIEGLYNGDIPDD
                     GSEADNDASSLAYEIWMRAKAENPQRAARVERMSDLVFATRPAREAEENAIGVFVRTE
                     RGLDGFGVKNQSDYNLITSYEALKFFECTPDTPGLRTLDEHFSSVQGLVHGPLQQPTI
                     ISGQLTGIRKRVYQRLKNNLREMPFEVATALEALYTTPLTAEAESRLSKALTARSDED
                     LGTLISALYSDGRLIIQEGPGIDPIRIVCSMGVSNG"
     gene            22738..24924
                     /locus_tag="HULAb132A11_00021"
     CDS             22738..24924
                     /locus_tag="HULAb132A11_00021"
                     /inference="ab initio prediction:Prodigal:v2.6"
                     /codon_start=1
                     /transl_table=11
                     /product="hypothetical protein"
                     /translation="MDTKVRTPQEIFTMPQRLLVPLFQRPYVWNEELQWEPLWRDLQN
                     VATRYLENPNVVQQPHFLGAVVFQQLQNPIGDLQQRTVIDGQQRLTTLQIMFDAIHAE
                     LLAIGAESPAARIEPLVENGKPFWKESNPEDRFKVWPTNKDRPAFNEVMGAEHPIKYS
                     ALKNSDSKLVQAHKFFSKKTEAWLAEQGPDQLITRAGALEKSAREFLQIVVIDLGAQE
                     NAQEIFETLNARGAVLTAADLIKNFIFQRLLEQGTDVEKAYDKHWKMFESSFWEEEVS
                     YGRVNYQRSSLFINHWLVAKTGEDVLAREVFSRFKSYADFESKKSMLELLEQICNSAG
                     VYASIYALGYEHERDLDRTALFAYRLKVLGLDVVRPLFLYLADPDEGQISQDELEKCL
                     EIIESWLVRRMLARVTSKSYNKIIPEIISKIREDRQNAAKVLENYFRMQQANTSYWPD
                     DEEVRKEITGLEFYNKIYRSRVRMVLEALEDEARGWKDGKSSSSGMRIKKGSYTIEHL
                     MPQKWQRHWPLTEGVNELERDSIVQSLGNLTLLSTKLNSSVSNGPWLGDNGKSPALTE
                     HDVLLLNKRVQESGKDGWSEELIRTRTQELIDAILSIWKVPSGHVSKVRRERNESAKR
                     IQVIDLISAGLIEPGQRIYPHAKKYAGISASILADGRIELNGIVFDSLSGAGVTVRGS
                     STNGWRFFAIGDPSGPRLSELYDRYIELAGVEDSDESQSYESEDDE"
     gene            25215..25973
                     /locus_tag="HULAb132A11_00022"
     CDS             25215..25973
                     /locus_tag="HULAb132A11_00022"
                     /inference="ab initio prediction:Prodigal:v2.6"
                     /codon_start=1
                     /transl_table=11
                     /product="hypothetical protein"
                     /translation="MKQDANKFIAYLAIIATPFALGAFVLAWSPAQQFSNEDPAGDGY
                     VPPRSIELLVERTQESTVTVWCEPEDDKGSQGTAWAIELPTTQSKNYPTTLITNHHVI
                     DTCIGEDESVEIALPGEDPSVAVIVKWDKENDLAVLATGRKLPALELSENAPWPGYWV
                     MALGTADGYEGSVSFGNVINFFDNDIFITNNISSGSSGGPLIDNEGYLIGVTSWGHKV
                     QQYNGAMSLDGFCAKILECEYEFKGEKTWWDYSN"
     gene            complement(25974..28166)
                     /gene="rapA_2"
                     /locus_tag="HULAb132A11_00023"
     CDS             complement(25974..28166)
                     /gene="rapA_2"
                     /locus_tag="HULAb132A11_00023"
                     /EC_number="3.6.4.-"
                     /inference="ab initio prediction:Prodigal:v2.6"
                     /inference="protein motif:HAMAP:MF_01821"
                     /codon_start=1
                     /transl_table=11
                     /product="RNA polymerase-associated protein RapA"
                     /translation="MAINFKDARQKLADALRIQQALTDLITTEDRFITNTRASANKAK
                     QSQVLEKLAQLDVEKLRDATEETIRIETLRKYGHNNIASIYHSSAQQLERIPGITGDT
                     AREVKSIADAMYTAIQQTISYGVDIKDLSPEDIDVITNLQALDKIRSSTRGTTTKMKP
                     VAETLNTALAKTSPLKSRFRWFFTDSEKKQQALDALTTIATVIGDPITTTLLETARQG
                     LSTLEKPQTITPVNDFEKRASDFYALLEDVTKTKTSTAANRHFTQELLDKIESQELDT
                     SNIKATLRRYQTFGGKFALTQNRVIIGDEMGLGKTLQAISALSHRKANGAHRFLVIAP
                     ASVIINWTREIETRSDLPVIKIHGEDHPEQLQLWIEKSGVGLTTYDTLKSFLLDGPQI
                     KALAIDTIIADEAHYVKNLHTGRAKTITKWIDNAPNVIFLTGTPMENRVGEFINLAKL
                     LDPTIGNSLDRTALAAGPEPFKQAVAPIYLRRNTAEVLKELPELIQIEEYCNWDGVDQ
                     EFYKFAVARGNFMGMRQATFVAEEGKLPSKLLRLLELVEEAFESNQKVIVFSYFRKTI
                     DLVTQHLGDKAIGPITGSTSSQERQNLVDQFQNSPEPKVLVGQIQAAGTGLNIQAASV
                     IILCEPQIKPSLETQAIARAHRMGQVRNVQVHRLIVPHSVDEIMLQMLATKQAEFNDY
                     ARESVLADGATTAKDKNEESMAKVIVLEERKRLGINSQDEVKIEDSDE"
     gene            28227..28889
                     /locus_tag="HULAb132A11_00024"
     CDS             28227..28889
                     /locus_tag="HULAb132A11_00024"
                     /inference="ab initio prediction:Prodigal:v2.6"
                     /codon_start=1
                     /transl_table=11
                     /product="hypothetical protein"
                     /translation="MSQSKASIRVIHFFNLFSRSDYALPHEITAVANEMGFIYLSNVM
                     SDEQANVRSKRLIERVSRKKAQREEEGHPFDVDDYIKISQIGMNNYFVKSGNNYPEEM
                     AFDEVVELERAVLLEKRVDRSQAIEQTKSSKSIDLFEKPFIGSLTLPQMTPGIMADVE
                     QVLMDYPDLLDELDSGADIHSSGMIELIFALVGSIHPDDPNGWVLDYLDEFGNLKEAT
                     DE"
     gene            28882..29547
                     /locus_tag="HULAb132A11_00025"
     CDS             28882..29547
                     /locus_tag="HULAb132A11_00025"
                     /inference="ab initio prediction:Prodigal:v2.6"
                     /codon_start=1
                     /transl_table=11
                     /product="hypothetical protein"
                     /translation="MNKNPWVGFKFSDSMLHPDDADSVEFHNRSSKADYQFLLHLAPE
                     PWIGNLQGNLLVLYSNPGATQDNLNKVFQPKHHEVMEKSISNLNQEITSFPHFHFDPE
                     LKDTEGGKWFRSKYRWLIEETSDRAVSENLITCELAPYHSVKWKVPRRKLPTQEFTYE
                     IIRNAMSRGAVILLARTPKIWLENLPELENYPKVFRPNSINASISPKNYPGNFDKIIN
                     SVI"
     gene            complement(29585..30253)
                     /locus_tag="HULAb132A11_00026"
     CDS             complement(29585..30253)
                     /locus_tag="HULAb132A11_00026"
                     /inference="ab initio prediction:Prodigal:v2.6"
                     /codon_start=1
                     /transl_table=11
                     /product="hypothetical protein"
                     /translation="MGFIANFKAKRAAKRAQSVYETALLDWERENKVLTQALDIFTAA
                     QSGQQPDDQSLVQKKGELVLWTGQGIYHVAGRTPSTYSGGSQGFSIPLVAGIRFRVGS
                     FKGSMIPGVEMQMDKDQGFVKLTNQRLIFAGPIATTEWAFAKILSTFSNPERTDFIIG
                     VSNRQKSSGLRFSPEDGYTFAHLFAMGLYSYENGIPATIKAIQDELNEGVTDKPKLEL
                     PPSA"
     gene            complement(30301..30705)
                     /locus_tag="HULAb132A11_00027"
     CDS             complement(30301..30705)
                     /locus_tag="HULAb132A11_00027"
                     /inference="ab initio prediction:Prodigal:v2.6"
                     /codon_start=1
                     /transl_table=11
                     /product="hypothetical protein"
                     /translation="MLEFILLFIFFYLVINGFSKRKARRRPRTLDAELRALIEEHNTN
                     TGIALDIKRFLLDIINDNNNHLEKFSDSRINQAQNLLDRAGPAAFYWMGEIAAQLALL
                     SAAQINGIPTNVNAELRDGATPEAVIDIVVKS"
     gene            complement(30758..31960)
                     /locus_tag="HULAb132A11_00028"
     CDS             complement(30758..31960)
                     /locus_tag="HULAb132A11_00028"
                     /inference="ab initio prediction:Prodigal:v2.6"
                     /codon_start=1
                     /transl_table=11
                     /product="hypothetical protein"
                     /translation="MVLTLATPLHAAAPKAGAKCSKAGSIATASGKKFTCIKSGTKLV
                     WNKGVAIKKPAPVVTPTPTPTLMPEPIPTPTPTPVPIPTPTPTPIPAPIILTWENIEA
                     NYALISTDVFNKIQSQVDSNYQPKIKLNILVGPNTKPSVINSTSAFNLASNILRNFKQ
                     PEEVTAIYYNYVDKDWAKKFFQDRDPSPWWPKQIDYSCPNENNCEVAGGGTFANWQGF
                     VQTAVPNNPWWTDRSQYAGQDIHEFVHVVQSSQQKPVRGDWLSTIPVWLSEGQATLFQ
                     IFGGTRRLDSYKLNQANQIKKFAPDATLKDFSTASILQFYDQLTPGKNPDLPTSNPSF
                     YRYVFSLGYGTVEALAAIGGVDSTMELVRQSVTGTPFNQSFKNIYGIEWAAAAPILAE
                     VVSKQARG"
     gene            complement(32000..33238)
                     /locus_tag="HULAb132A11_00029"
     CDS             complement(32000..33238)
                     /locus_tag="HULAb132A11_00029"
                     /inference="ab initio prediction:Prodigal:v2.6"
                     /codon_start=1
                     /transl_table=11
                     /product="hypothetical protein"
                     /translation="MTRSRLVLAFALIISLIAAPSFAAAKAGAKCTKAGATSTVAGKK
                     YTCVKSGTKLVWNKGVAIKKPAPVATPTPTPTPTPEPTTTPIPTPTPTPTATPTPTPT
                     PTPVITYPDAPTSFDDLVTNYKGISYSAWSKSSAAVKASSDVALPFKPLTGPNTTLRF
                     KEPASAFDLVARLYSGYKSSSDLTVMTFSFADRDWAKQQMKQLQPNSTYEWITDVACA
                     TLTTCDGGGVFTDDKASGLLVLATGEQRGGQSPGTLEAHEYTHVIQQNQLRRASAWPL
                     TSAWPATWYIEGQALFAENASIFHQSFDLYTKNRQASAGELFRDSAITSAWIQEFFVV
                     NQTTAWFNKYPRWRQYDLGAMLIETLTALKGPGSTMEIWKLMSTGQSFNQAFENIYGT
                     SFDKALPIISKAIALQLGRS"
     gene            complement(33437..34627)
                     /locus_tag="HULAb132A11_00030"
     CDS             complement(33437..34627)
                     /locus_tag="HULAb132A11_00030"
                     /inference="ab initio prediction:Prodigal:v2.6"
                     /codon_start=1
                     /transl_table=11
                     /product="hypothetical protein"
                     /translation="MKNKGRLAIAIALLLSLATPLQAATPKAGAKCTKAGSTATASGK
                     KFTCVKSGTKLVWNKGVTIKAAAPKPTPTAAGDPIGAIGGTPSPAPTATQTTKALTPL
                     EKLNSDIYQRYLAAQKNISPSFNFVRCPNANKEMADITEKAYIDAYSFYVPIYKATAK
                     VNWLLMSEKDWNCWYETTAKFEGPNPVSRSWNVWNKDTGILGHCQVSSVAFCGYGTGV
                     QPGGIFAQYNLFGSNYKIPPTPLTVHHETVHIYQSQLMADNHLTNKTNTAACWFIEGQ
                     ANLFGAPIATQGNPKSYRNTEIGRLLKVYPKGSSYSKEEWLGVLNDLKRNGDFCFKNE
                     LGYSLGWFALEWTYMNYSIEEMHNFLEAMTKGSTWEQAIQSVLKMDEQTYYEKIAEYF
                     AEEL"
     gene            complement(34636..34770)
                     /locus_tag="HULAb132A11_00031"
     CDS             complement(34636..34770)
                     /locus_tag="HULAb132A11_00031"
                     /inference="ab initio prediction:Prodigal:v2.6"
                     /codon_start=1
                     /transl_table=11
                     /product="hypothetical protein"
                     /translation="MSKENETGVKTGKITPYRIFGWVPLALFFIGAGTTALIMVLKSL
                     "
     gene            complement(34825..34974)
                     /locus_tag="HULAb132A11_00032"
     CDS             complement(34825..34974)
                     /locus_tag="HULAb132A11_00032"
                     /inference="ab initio prediction:Prodigal:v2.6"
                     /codon_start=1
                     /transl_table=11
                     /product="hypothetical protein"
                     /translation="MGACQCGYSTDPEKNCNGTHNVVKAVKADLIAKLEAEGFADAAE
                     HLKQK"
     gene            complement(35034..35795)
                     /gene="kduD"
                     /locus_tag="HULAb132A11_00033"
     CDS             complement(35034..35795)
                     /gene="kduD"
                     /locus_tag="HULAb132A11_00033"
                     /EC_number="1.1.1.127"
                     /inference="ab initio prediction:Prodigal:v2.6"
                     /inference="similar to AA sequence:UniProtKB:P37769"
                     /codon_start=1
                     /transl_table=11
                     /product="2-dehydro-3-deoxy-D-gluconate 5-dehydrogenase"
                     /translation="MSVMNRFRLDGKVAVVTGASSGLGVAFAKALAEAGADVVLGARR
                     ADRLADTGALVEAAGRKYTSLQTDVTQPEQCDALIAHAVKTFGHVDILVNNAGVGTAV
                     PATKETPEQYKAVIDVNLFGAYWMAQAFARANTNGGVIVNISSVLGLKPQMLPQAAYA
                     SSKAGLVGLTRDLATQWTGRKNIRVNALAPGFFPSEMSDELPKEMVEMVKNFTPAGRL
                     GDPEELAATLIWLASDASSYVSGITVPVDGGLVMP"
     gene            35897..37060
                     /gene="caiA"
                     /locus_tag="HULAb132A11_00034"
     CDS             35897..37060
                     /gene="caiA"
                     /locus_tag="HULAb132A11_00034"
                     /EC_number="1.3.8.13"
                     /inference="ab initio prediction:Prodigal:v2.6"
                     /inference="protein motif:HAMAP:MF_01052"
                     /codon_start=1
                     /transl_table=11
                     /product="Crotonobetainyl-CoA reductase"
                     /translation="MEAEVFPAEHVYEQQRAELAAAGKPHGVPAVVEELKVKARALGL
                     WNLFLPHSHDPHHGLSVVEYATLAEITGWSPDLAPEATNCAAPDTGNMELLDMFGTDE
                     QKKQWLEPLLDGRIRSGFAMTEPDVASSDARNIQTSIVRDGDDYVINGVKWWTTGAMD
                     ERCTILIVMGKTNPDADAHHQQSMVLVPIDTPGVTVERNLQVFGYVDQHGHAEVSFKN
                     VRVPVSNLVGPEGEGFALAQARLGPGRIHHCMRAIGMAERALSLMIQRSVSREAFGSA
                     LVKQGVIQEWIATARIEIEQARLLVLKAAWMIDTVGAKGARKEIAAIKVAVPQMAQRV
                     VDHAIQSYGGAGVSQDSPLAAMYAGIRTLRIVDGPDEVHIRDIARLEIKPYLA"
     gene            37057..38085
                     /gene="thrB"
                     /locus_tag="HULAb132A11_00035"
     CDS             37057..38085
                     /gene="thrB"
                     /locus_tag="HULAb132A11_00035"
                     /EC_number="2.7.1.39"
                     /inference="ab initio prediction:Prodigal:v2.6"
                     /inference="protein motif:HAMAP:MF_00301"
                     /codon_start=1
                     /transl_table=11
                     /product="Homoserine kinase"
                     /translation="MKDLTPVREEDRFDVARMHAWLQPFIGVDALPEVSQFRSGASNL
                     TYLLQYPDRELVLRKPPVGMKAASAHDMKREFLIQSRLQPVYPLVPSMVALCDDQSVM
                     GSDFYVMERVVGDIFRRDVPEGVTPADVSVMADSLINGLVQLHAVDASILAELNKGPG
                     YVQRQVEGWSKRYRNALTDDVPNGEKVMAWLEANRPDDVASCVIHGDWRIDNVVFDLK
                     QARIVGVLDWELATVGDPLMDLGSALAYWVDRDDEPGFASLRRQPSHLPGMPTRDEFV
                     AKYLAASGVRCDDFTFYEVFGLFRLAVIIQQIWARYVAGQTTNPAFAGFGDACNTLIN
                     RAEQAFVS"
     gene            complement(38082..38327)
                     /locus_tag="HULAb132A11_00036"
     CDS             complement(38082..38327)
                     /locus_tag="HULAb132A11_00036"
                     /EC_number="1.-.-.-"
                     /inference="ab initio prediction:Prodigal:v2.6"
                     /inference="similar to AA sequence:UniProtKB:P9WN17"
                     /codon_start=1
                     /transl_table=11
                     /product="Putative glutaredoxin.1"
                     /db_xref="COG:COG0695"
                     /translation="MYFVMYTTSWCGYCQRLKSQLAEHAVTFEEINIEETPGTAEIVE
                     KVNGGNRTVPTLVFSDGTAMTNPSAKQVVEKLAALSN"
     gene            complement(38333..38692)
                     /locus_tag="HULAb132A11_00037"
     CDS             complement(38333..38692)
                     /locus_tag="HULAb132A11_00037"
                     /inference="ab initio prediction:Prodigal:v2.6"
                     /codon_start=1
                     /transl_table=11
                     /product="hypothetical protein"
                     /translation="MNRITVIFDGECEFCRQSVTWIQRKIEITALPFQTADLSTFYLT
                     REQCAEQVYVIGGGSTYGGADAIAFLLKHRGNRVQSTLITASGGIGRATYRWIASHRN
                     SWPVKLATRLLTYLNGK"
     gene            complement(38689..39414)
                     /gene="pepE"
                     /locus_tag="HULAb132A11_00038"
     CDS             complement(38689..39414)
                     /gene="pepE"
                     /locus_tag="HULAb132A11_00038"
                     /EC_number="3.4.13.21"
                     /inference="ab initio prediction:Prodigal:v2.6"
                     /inference="protein motif:HAMAP:MF_00510"
                     /codon_start=1
                     /transl_table=11
                     /product="Peptidase E"
                     /translation="MNGSLALVGSGEYLPAMTAFEKSLLEDGITNGKTANYIQIPTAA
                     GRESDESLAYWKRLGQAQADALGVTATYLPIYTRDDAFKQEHVDAIKNSALMYMSGGD
                     PHHLAEVLIDTPVWAAMVENWQSGASLAGCSAGAMVLSAQIPNFRMLKKSPTTGLNLL
                     PEIRVIPHFNKFFKWIPDSAAKVLLHVPNDSILIGVDELTAIVKRSGSTHWTVVGEAK
                     VHVLKGLPDQQLLDGEEIHLSLS"
     gene            complement(39436..40197)
                     /locus_tag="HULAb132A11_00039"
     CDS             complement(39436..40197)
                     /locus_tag="HULAb132A11_00039"
                     /inference="ab initio prediction:Prodigal:v2.6"
                     /codon_start=1
                     /transl_table=11
                     /product="Heliorhodopsin"
                     /translation="MTKEINDSKLRRYNIIAGVFHLVQMIAVLALANDFTLPIVARYM
                     SGPPGSTFAEPITLLNTPVGIGVALFLGLSAFFHFLVASPQFFSRYSAGLAQNRNYFR
                     WVEYSISSSVMIVLIAQICGVSDVVAIISIFGVNASMILFGWLQEKYETPGNGGWIPF
                     IFGCITGIIPWLALVFYVFSIGGPSEASAPAFVYGIVFSLFVLFNTFAVVQYLQYKKV
                     GKWSDYLSGEKTYITLSLIAKSALAWQVFVGTLIE"
     gene            complement(40247..40648)
                     /locus_tag="HULAb132A11_00040"
     CDS             complement(40247..40648)
                     /locus_tag="HULAb132A11_00040"
                     /inference="ab initio prediction:Prodigal:v2.6"
                     /codon_start=1
                     /transl_table=11
                     /product="hypothetical protein"
                     /translation="MTSTPATAEGLRVDEVAAFKAKYDSQFDAVLTKFTTAQKKLAFD
                     SSSAALIKNSIANLTETRRVIELNLADENAPMANVIRLADEQLGMFSLTNFKLDNLMA
                     KVKTITCVKGKSTKKVSAIGVAKCPAGYKKK"
ORIGIN      
        1 gtacaacgac acctagacca cgatgagtta tcgagtgaca tgtactcaga gcaagggttt
       61 gacgcattga tgcgacctgt ctctgggttt gtgtgccaat cattgattgt gtcgtcgtat
      121 tgaattcctg gatcagcaca tgcccatgca gcttcagcca tctttgtaaa tagcttgcgt
      181 gcatcaacca tttcaataac ttcgccagtt gagcgagctg ttaaaccaaa ctgctctccc
      241 ttttcaactg cgcgcatgaa atcatctgaa acgcgaactg aattgttggc gttctggtac
      301 tgaacagaga tgatgtcttt tccaccgagg tccatgtcga agccagcatc gcgtagagcg
      361 cgaatcttgt cctcttcctt aaccttggtc tcaataaact cttcgatatc tgggtgtgaa
      421 acatcaagaa caaccatctt tgcagcgcga cgggttgcgc ctcctgattt gattgttcct
      481 gctgatgcat ctgcaccgcg cataaatgac actggacctg aagctgttcc gccggacttt
      541 agaagctcct ttgatgaacg gatgcgtgac aagttaagtc ctgctcctga tccacccttg
      601 aagatcattc cttcttcgcg gtaccagtta aggatgctgt ccatagtgtc atcgactgac
      661 aagatgaaac atgctgaaac ctgctgtggc tcttgtgttc ctacgttgaa ccacactggt
      721 gagttgaatg agaagatttg gtgagcgagc atgtgtgtta gctcgtgctc aaagatctct
      781 gcatccttat ctgttgcaaa ataaccgtgc tcttttccag ccttcgtgta tgtcagaaca
      841 acacgatcga ttacctgctt caaagaccat tcgcggtttt cagcaccgac tgcaccacgg
      901 aagtactttg ttgtaacgat agttgaagcg tttacagacc atgactctgg atactcaacg
      961 ccacgctgct caaaaacagt ctcgccagtt ttccaattct gctgcactac atcgcggcgc
     1021 tcccacttaa tttgatcgta tgggtgcaca ccttccgttg tgtagatgcg ttcgatcttc
     1081 aagcccttac ccttaagagt gttgtgggcc ttgattttcg ctggtcgatt gatgaccgtc
     1141 tctgacatat gtatttcccc gtcttctagt tagttcttaa ttttttgtgg tgcggcattg
     1201 ctttgttcgg tgctgttttt gttgctgagt gattctgaag caattgggga attgcttgaa
     1261 ggtagagcgc ggagaagagc gatctcacct tcgaaatctt caagggaggc aaagttacgg
     1321 tacacagagg cataacgtaa gtaggccacc tcatcgagct cgcggagtgg cgcaaggatt
     1381 gccatgccca cctcctgtgc ttcgatctct gcctgacctg tgcggcgaag tgactcttct
     1441 acgcgctgag caagcaaaac taaatcgtcc tcattgacgg gacgcccctg gcaggcttta
     1501 cgaacaccga ccaagacctt ctcgcggctg aaaggctctg tggccccgct gcgcttaata
     1561 atgttgagaa gcgatagctc ctgagttgag aatcgctggc cgcactgggg gcactcgcga
     1621 cgacggcgga ttgcagcgcc atcttcaact ggacgggagt ccacaacgcg ggaatcctca
     1681 ttgcgacaga atgggcagtt catctcggcg tgtcctccaa tcaatgctcg atatttaaca
     1741 attcaggtgt aaagggcttt ttagggcgga ttgggaaact taccgtaaaa ccacaactaa
     1801 tggaagtttt taccgctttg acccctacat cttgtgttaa ctataaagca attcttgaga
     1861 gtcctcctgt tgaaactgag aaatggctgt ttagagcgtg tcgcgcttag acaggtgttt
     1921 ctagccaact agcggtacgc ggagcttctg cccagcctgt agatcaaagc cctgaaggtt
     1981 gttgacctca cggatctcat taaccagccc ctgcacatcc cccgatgcat acgctgctgc
     2041 taccgaccac aaggtttccc ctggtgccac aaccacgatc tcgtatgaag gcgctgtgct
     2101 tgcctcgacc tgcccggccc cggactgaga agcaaagcca gctgccatca cgacggtaag
     2161 cgagagaaca actaatgtgc gagcaagtcg gccacggcgc gtcaacttaa cagctgtttg
     2221 gcgaccgaac ggattggcct gaagtgattg atttacaatg cttttagagg tcattgagtt
     2281 aaaacctgta gtgactgtaa gtgtgctcat ctgtttttct cctgctgtct taccttaggg
     2341 aaggtcttcg aacaactgtt cgaataagac aattaaacac cccaccactg acaagtgcaa
     2401 cattttttcg aacaggtgtt tgaatttttt cccaagctgt gtcaccctat gcctatggca
     2461 aaaaacgtaa ctgaacttcc cgatggccct gcaggcgagc acggcttaac cgcccgccag
     2521 ctcaagatcc ttggcgcaat caaggatgcc cttgaaacca atggctatcc cccttcaatg
     2581 cgcgagatcg gcgtcgtcgc cggcctgacc tctccagcct cggtcaagta ccagctggaa
     2641 gccctggaaa agaagggctt tatccgccgc gacccaactc gtggtcgtgc tctagaagtt
     2701 ttgatgcccg atgaaaagac agcggagaac tcaacacctg ttgatgccac tcgctacatc
     2761 cctcttgtag gccgtatcgc agccggtggg ccaatcaccg cagaacaatc tgtagaagag
     2821 acctttccgc ttccagaatc acttgtaggt agcggcgagc tctttatgct caaagtcgtt
     2881 ggtgaatcaa tgattaacgc agctatctgc gatggtgatt acgtcgttat tcgcgctcaa
     2941 aaagattgta ataacggtga aatcgtcgca gcgatgattg atggcgaagc aaccattaag
     3001 accttctcac gtaaaaacgg gcatatttgg ctgcttccag ctaatgatga ttttgcgcct
     3061 attgatggag acaactgcga gatccttgga aaggtcaccg cggtccttcg ctcagttcgc
     3121 taatgtgatg aattacgcaa cactaatgtt gcgtaattac acaaggtgcc ctagagtctt
     3181 tcggtatacg aacctaccga gagaagatca atgtccttgt ttaagaaatc tgccctagta
     3241 acagctgttt tcgccctttt tgcgaccatc cttacagggt gctcatctag tgatgaacaa
     3301 gcaaaagatg tcactgagct aacgatctac tcgggccgtt ctgaagagtt catcgcaccc
     3361 ttctttgcac aatgggaagc ccaatcaggg atcaaactga acatccgtta cggagattca
     3421 gcagagcttg cagcccagat tcttgaagaa ggtagcaact cccctgcaga tctatttctt
     3481 tcacaagatg ccggatcact tggagcagta gctgaggctg gtttattcac acagctttca
     3541 gatgagatcg cttcggccat tcctgcgacc tacgttgcag caaatcgcaa ctgggttggt
     3601 gtcacaggcc gcgctcgcgt ctttgcatat gcaccagatc gcgtaaaggt gttgccacag
     3661 tcagttacag atttaaccaa gagcgaatat aaaaaccaga tcggcattgc tccaactaac
     3721 gcctcttttc aggcctttgt taccgctttg attgaaaacc aaggggcggc ttttgccaaa
     3781 gactggctag aaggtttgaa gaaaaatggc gtaaagatct atgcaaaaaa tagtggaatt
     3841 gttgaagcga tcgataaggg cgaaatctct atcggtcttg taaaccacta ttacatctgg
     3901 gaggtcagcg aaggtctagg tcgtgcaatc aatgtgaaga atggtttctt tacagctggt
     3961 gatctaggca atctgatcaa tgtctcaggt gctggtgttc ttgtatccag caagaagtat
     4021 gcagccgccg aagatctgat caactacctg acatctgctg caacccaagc aaagtttgtt
     4081 gcagataccc atgaatactc acttgtttca ggtgctccag ctcctgctga tttaccagcg
     4141 ctagatcaaa ttggcgcacc aactgttgac ttagatgctt taaaaaatat taaggcaacg
     4201 caggatctat tgattgaggt aggtctgctg taaaaatgcc aacaactttc cccgatagca
     4261 ccaaggttgc actaacgcag ggcgcgcgta aacagcgcgc tgtgcgcggt gtgctcaatg
     4321 gtgccgttgg gattgttgca gcacttgctc taatcccctt tgtttactta cttattcgag
     4381 ccagccaaaa gcctgtaggt gaaatagcgc agttgctaat tcgcccaaag acccttgaag
     4441 tccttgcaac cacatcagcg ctcgttgcat gtgttgttgt aacaaccgtt gtcatgggtg
     4501 tcttaatggc aagcgggctt cactttgtgc gcctgccatt tagaggcctg ctacttattc
     4561 caacagtgct gccacttgcg attccttcct atgtatttac ctacacctgg gtggctttaa
     4621 tccctgattt ttctggcttt ttcgccgccg catttatatt gtcgattaca actctgccct
     4681 atgtcatctt ggcaacgctg tcaggccttc gcacagtcga taccgcacag attgaggttg
     4741 ccagatcact tggcttaact ctgccgcaaa catttagaag ggttgtattt cctcaagtta
     4801 aggggcacat aagtgcaggt gccttgcttg cagcgctgta cacaatcagt gattttggcg
     4861 cggtttcact tctaaacgtc gaaaccctga cggtgacaat tcaaaatatg tacaaggcat
     4921 cgtatgaccg aagcgctgct gcggttatct cctttgttct gatcgccttt tcaacaatcg
     4981 tggttttagc tgatgaaaga atcaagcgac aaacccctga tagcaatgtt gtaaagccgt
     5041 attcgaccaa gaacacattg attagaagca cctggttgca aattgcagtt attggaacca
     5101 ttgctctgta cgccttaaac gctgtgctta tccctttcta tgttttgatc tctaggttcc
     5161 tggctaacca ggttgcaatt aattgggcag atcttctaac agcatcgatc tctacgatct
     5221 cggtggcagc ccttggtgcc tttatcgccc tagttttgtc tgcaccgatc ggcatagctt
     5281 tatctggcac ccctacccca gttggaaaag ctgcccagcg aatcatcaca atcggccatg
     5341 gtttgcctgg tgttgtagtt ggtctagcaa ttgtttctat cggttcaaag cttggggctt
     5401 tgtatcaaac aacatttttg ctcgcctttg cctacgccct cttattcctt gcaaaatcag
     5461 tggccagcat gaactcatca ctgtctcgcg ttccaaccag tgttaaagat gtggcatcga
     5521 ctttaggtat gaatcaatgg atggttatca aaaaggttgt tgcaccaatt gcagcccctg
     5581 gcattggcct tggaactatc ttggtatttc tgacagcgat gaaggagctt ccagcaacgc
     5641 tgatgcttcg cccgacaggc tttgacacac ttgcaactca gatctggtct gcagcttcaa
     5701 ttaaccgatt taacgaggct gcgccctatg cattaatctt ggtactgatt gcagccttac
     5761 ctacattttt gattagccga ccagataaag cagaccgtgc atttatccac gagaacttag
     5821 ggagcgaaaa gtgagttcac ttgagatctc ccacctaaag gtaagcctgg gcgatcgttt
     5881 aattctggat gacctttctt tctcattggc agaaggtcag atagctgccc tgcttggtcc
     5941 atctggctgc ggaaagacaa ccctgctacg cagtatcgct ggattgattc agccaactga
     6001 tggaaccatc cgctttggaa agcagttagt ttcactttca tctttggtaa tgccatcgca
     6061 caagcgaaag attggttacg ttccacaaga aggcgcgcta tttccccacc ttagcgttgc
     6121 cgacaatatt gcctttggat tagatcgttc agtttttaca aaggatcaga ttcgtcagac
     6181 cacaaaagag atgctgaact tgattggact taacggtttt gaaaaccgca tgcccaatca
     6241 gctatctggt ggacagcaaa cccgtgtggc actagctcgc gcacttgcga ttaagcctgc
     6301 aatcgttttg ctcgatgaac cattctcggc gctagatgct gcgcttcgtg gtgatctgcg
     6361 cgccgatgtg attgatctgc tgcgcaagag caacgccaca gcaattttgg ttacccatga
     6421 ccgcgaagaa gcgctggtct ctgcagatgt tgttgcactg atgcgcgatg gccagatcat
     6481 tcagcaggga tcacctgaag ctgtttactc aacacctatt tcacctgcca tggcgatcag
     6541 taccggtgat gcgttggttc tagatgcagc tcaagccacc gatggatcaa cggcatatct
     6601 ctttaactca aaaaccgtta caaccccgaa cggccacatt gtgattcgcc cagaagagat
     6661 caaattagat cgcaacctgg caggtgcaca atctgttgga agaatttcaa agattgatta
     6721 ctacggccat gacgccatgg ttactctgga agtcaagggc cagtccatca aggttcgtat
     6781 cccagggcca tttgattaca ccgtaggcga ggaagtcgcc gttaatcacg caggcccagt
     6841 tcgcttcttc gcaaaggcgc aaaagtaaag tgcctaagga ttcaagccgc gaagttcact
     6901 tccctgcaat agagaagcgt tatggcgaaa agatggctta ctggttcaaa gtcatggcca
     6961 aacttgaagg caagaagtac gccgaacagg ttgcacatct aaaagagaat tacggctttt
     7021 ctcaatcaca cgccaatgca ctggttatgt attcgcgtgg atcagagtcc tctgtacggt
     7081 ttgcaacgct tactgattac tacaaatcaa tccctgctcc acaagcaaag accataaagg
     7141 cgatctataa ggcaatcaca tccaaatacc cacagctaga gctagttatt gcctggaatc
     7201 aaccgatggt aaagcttggc aaggattaca tctttggtgc ctctgcctct agcaagcatg
     7261 tgttgatcgc tccatgggat caagaggtat taaaggagtt tgctcccaag ttcaaagagg
     7321 gcaatgcgct caagaaaact attcagctac ctatcgattg ggatgttgat gccaagctac
     7381 tgcaggcgat gattaaggcc agccttgcaa accttaaaaa ctaagagaga acatccttag
     7441 ttgtaaatcg gctgtatgcc aatgatccaa agattgcgat gtaggccagc tgcagcaatg
     7501 tattgctgag cattgatccc agatccattg gattgcgcaa gatgtctgca aatcccagcc
     7561 agtaatagct aatcaaatat ggatgaatca ctgcgatctg tggcagtgcg cccaagatct
     7621 gagtcacagt agaaaccaca accgttgcag ccatcgcacc tactgggatc actgtcagcg
     7681 tcgagataaa caaaccaatt gcagataatc ccaaaagtga gatcgttaca taaatcgcaa
     7741 ccaagaagat tcgcagcaac gcctgtggaa tagatacgac atcacctgac aacagcgtca
     7801 ctggtcctac cggaaacagg attgctccaa tgatgattcc ggtgatcatt aaggtaaagg
     7861 ttgcagctaa acagaaggct gccgcaccta aaaacttaac aaccagtaaa cgcgcacgat
     7921 taaccggtgc aatcaacaaa taacgcaagg tgcctgtgtt tgcctcgccc gcaatggtgt
     7981 cacctgcaac aacccctatt gtcaatggca agaacaatgg gatcgccatg atcatcgcgg
     8041 taaagccaac aaacaaacca ttttggctga cacgatctaa aaatggtggt ccttcacctg
     8101 gcggaattgt tgaaccagat gccagaaccg caaaagctaa acagatcgga atcagtgcaa
     8161 cggtaaacaa cattgcccag gtacggcgcc ggcggaacaa gacagaaagc tctgaataca
     8221 tcagagatcc gcggaacgtc ttagcgcgca acatcaaagc cctcccctgt tagcaaaaca
     8281 aaacgctctt ccagcgttgg tgccgccaaa gaaaatgctt tgatccccac acctaattca
     8341 acaaggaccg caacaatccg ctctggctca atctggccac cgggaaccgt tgcagttatg
     8401 tgctcaccat ctgcagttgc ggtgattcca actgatttca aaccagccag cgcaagatct
     8461 gtctgggcgg taaataagtt caaactcaaa acctcagcct ttgataactc ttccacgctg
     8521 ccctgagcca cgatctttcc ctgactcatt accgccaagt gggtacagat ctgttcaatc
     8581 tctaccagca agtggcttga aataaagatg gtgattcctt catgcgccag tgttctaatc
     8641 aagttacgaa cctcgcgtgt gccttgtgga tccaaaccat tggttggctc atcaagaact
     8701 aatagttcac gtggttgcag caaagcattt gcaataccta aacgctgttt cattcccagc
     8761 gagtatgcat gaaccttttt accttcagcc tgagtcaaac caaccttagc taaggctgca
     8821 tcaactcgag cagcacgtgt agcaggatct gcataacgat ctgccgaatc aaagcgaatc
     8881 aaattgtcgc gtccagatag gtatggataa aaagctggac cttcaactag tgcaccaacc
     8941 ttgggcaacg ccttgccgat ttcttctggt actgaatatc caagcagcga cacatcacct
     9001 gatgaaatat tggcaagacc catcaacata cgaatcgttg tggttttacc tgaaccatta
     9061 ggtcctagaa agccaaagat agaacctcgc ggaacctgta gatcaattga atcaacagcg
     9121 ttgtgcgagc caaagctctt ggttaaacca acagttttaa tcgcccactg ttgatcgctg
     9181 ctttgaacca ctacttctta gctgcttcga gcagtctctg tgctgttaca gagcctgcaa
     9241 agatgcgacc atcatctgcg ataaagatat tcatcaatgt agttgagaag atgcgaccac
     9301 cagcaactgg cttagttagc tcagtaaaca acttgttgtt cggtagctct gcaaactgcg
     9361 cagggatcat ctctgctggg atttcggcaa ccgcagacca accctgtgcg atcagctttt
     9421 ccgcctctga ctttgcacgt gcctcatctg cagcagtcgg tgccttaccc gctactagct
     9481 tttcaaccgc atcacgtgtt ggaaccggta cctcttctac ctttgatcca gcaggcacta
     9541 caaagttaaa gtttgatgca tcaggcttac caaaggtgat tgattcaaag ctaacctcaa
     9601 atgcaggtgt tgtttcacct accgccttaa caactaccgc caatggcaaa ccagttgcag
     9661 catctactga aatcgttact gaagcaacca atgagcctgc cttacgtggc gcgccagtga
     9721 tctggtaaac cccacgtcct gcaatctttg catctgcacc aactgtaaat actgtgtcct
     9781 tgcccgcttc atttaagaag taatcggcaa ccgctgcagg tgatgttgcg tcaaatggaa
     9841 gcttggctga gtttgcattg aaaaaggcca acccttcctt ctttgtcgcc tcttcttcac
     9901 gtggatcaat cacgctgtgg cgaaccaacg ccttgctggc atcgtaaaac catagatctg
     9961 aaccgttgcg aataaagttg cgctctgaaa ttaaatctag aacctgcaga cgcgccttgt
    10021 ttggaccatc tacataaata tttgcagtgt gaacacctgc aaaaaactca agggctaatg
    10081 caagctcacc ctgcgcactt gcctgtggca agaaatccat catctccttt ggcatgctct
    10141 ttgccatctg atcaattgat gcctgcgaga tatccggaac aatgttcatc ggcggcaaac
    10201 caagggcagc cttctttaca acacgaccgc taaatgcgat atccggattg gtattaatca
    10261 actgcaaaat ctgcgatgcg ctcttgtctg gcagatcaac agcagctgtt gccgatacgg
    10321 aaaagccaac cgcagtcgct gctactaaaa ctggtgccaa taccgctgga atccaacgga
    10381 caaggttgcg cttcataaac cctcttctca atgcctattt aagtaagcct tctagcgata
    10441 agaataaaga ggtccccata acccctctac ttgaaatagc ccgtaacgct gtgacctgta
    10501 gcgcactatt ggccccaccg acctacgatt gagccatgtc ccgcacagca aaaaccaaga
    10561 atggctttga gccaaagatc tgcgtgcgtt gcgccctgcc ctttgaatgg cgcaagaagt
    10621 gggccaaaaa ctggagcgag gttaagtact gctccgatcg ctgccgggaa aataaatgaa
    10681 gcggattaac tatatcccct ttgatcatct gcaccgcaaa tttggtgcct tgaaagatac
    10741 tgatccaaaa accgatgtaa tcgcctttgt tgaaagcgct cgtatgacca ctggtcgtaa
    10801 ctggcaccca gaacgtctct tctttttaat ctctagcgcc cgccactttg ccaaatccct
    10861 tgaagatgaa ggcttcacag ttgagtatgt aaaagctcca acaacagttg atggtttgaa
    10921 aacaattcaa aagaaacaca atgagctacc aattgtttgt gccgaaccat cttcatttag
    10981 acagtacgac caattgaaag cctttggcgt cacctttgta cccaatgact tcttcttaac
    11041 cccacgtgat ttgtttatcc aatgggcaga tactcaaaag agttacctga tggagaactt
    11101 ctatcgcaag caacgcaccc gtctgaatat cttgatggag ggcaaagagc cagtcggtgg
    11161 ttcctggaac tttgataagg aaaaccgttt accaccgcca aaaaagtatg aaggcccggc
    11221 atatcttgag cacaagcgcg atgagatcga caaggaagtt gccgcagagc taggccacac
    11281 aatgacaacc acctgggcta ccacccgcaa aggcgcgtta gcccaaatga gcaatttttt
    11341 cacaaaccac tttgctgaat ttggtccgct ggaagatgcg atgacaactg ataactgggc
    11401 gcttcaccac agcctgctat ccccttacat caacaacaac ttaattcatc catccgaagt
    11461 tatccatgcc gcagttaaag catttaacga tggcaaggtg ccaatcgaat ctgccgaagg
    11521 ttttattcga cagatcatcg gctggcgcga atacgttaac ggtatgtact ggttcttggg
    11581 tcctgattac cgcgagaaca accagttaaa tgcaactaga aaactactgc cgcttttttc
    11641 tgatccatct aaaacccaga tgaactgcat caaggaaaca gtgaccgata ttcaaaaccg
    11701 cgcttgggtt caccacatcc cccgcttgat gttgttgtcc aaccttgcgc ttataaccgg
    11761 taccaacccg caagcctttc tggattggat gcgtgaagtc tttatcgatg catctgaatg
    11821 ggtaatggtt cccaacgtca ttggcatggg agttcatgca gatggtgggc agatgatgac
    11881 caagccatat gccgcaggtg gtgcttacat ttcacgaatg tctaactact gcaaaccttg
    11941 tgtctacaac ccaaagctgc gcacaggtga gaccgcctgt cctttcacaa ctttgtactg
    12001 ggatttctta gatcgtcaca aggatgcttt tgctaaaaat catcgcatga gccaacaggt
    12061 atttggcctt aaccgtttat cggatctacc cgaacttcgt gaaagagccc aagaggtttt
    12121 gtctggccta gaaaaaggta ggatttaaag tatgagcgca ctctttgatc cattaacaat
    12181 cggaaatgtt gaattcccta accgcatctg ggtttcaccg atgtgtcagt acatggccaa
    12241 agatggcttc gtaggccagt ggcacgatgt gcacctaggt tcctttgcaa caggtggcac
    12301 cggtttaatc atggttgaag caacaggtgt tgttcctgaa ggacgtatct ctattggttg
    12361 cccatctatt gaagatgatg agcatgcagc agcctttgca ccgattattg attttgccca
    12421 ccaacacaat gtgaagatgg gaattcaatt agctcacgcc ggtcgcaagg cagcatgtgc
    12481 gctgccttgg gcagatcacc gcatggcaac ccctgaagaa ggcggctggc aatctgtttc
    12541 atcatctgca attgcttttg aaggttacgc cccaccacgt gcgctaacag ttgatgagat
    12601 ccatcaacta acaaaggatt tcgcatcggc tgcaaagcgc tcagttgaag ttggctttga
    12661 tgttattgaa ctccacgctg ctcacggata cctgttccac cagttttatt cacctcttgc
    12721 caatgaccga accgatgaat acggcggatc atttgagaac cgcatccgct tcttaatcga
    12781 aaccgttgat gcggtaaagg cggcaatccc tgcaggcaca ccactatttg ttcgtatctc
    12841 tgccaccgac tgggttgatg gaggctggaa cctcattgac tcagttgaga tgtgcacaca
    12901 gctaaaggca catggtgttg atcttgtgga tgtatcaacc ggtggaaatg ttcacaacgc
    12961 gccgattaag ccaactccag gtttccaagt tccctttgca acagcgatac gcgcagagac
    13021 cggaatcatg acaaccgccg ttggcttaat taccgagcca gagcaagctg atcacatcat
    13081 ccaaaccggt gaagcagatg cggtctttat ggcacgtgag ttcctgcgca atccacgttt
    13141 tcctttgtac gccgcagaaa aacttggcgt caaagtgcct tggccacttc cgatcgaacg
    13201 aggccgtaag taacaactat ttgtttaacg gccctaagcg gtaaccatct aaacgaatag
    13261 cgggctttgt ttgattttca tgttgagcct taaatgcgtt actgccatcg gttccacaca
    13321 agaacaagat cgcacctgag ccaccaggat gtgaattaat ccagctggtc aggttgtaca
    13381 catatccatc gatcgccgtc caacaactct ttgcggtgtt gttggctcgg acctgcgcca
    13441 ttgtgtaacc cgcaggagtt ggagttgccg aaaccgttgg ggtcggagta gcaataactg
    13501 ttggggtcgg cgtcggagta gcaacaacag tcggtgttgg agttggtgtc gctgaaacag
    13561 ttggcgcaac atatgcacca cgaattacct cgcccgggat ctctttctcg ccaactgcaa
    13621 ctgtgatcga agattttgcc cgtgctgtca aaacaaagtt atagatgcca gcctttgcca
    13681 tatcgctaaa tctgcctagg tacagataat ttgttcgtcc atatggctcg taaaactttg
    13741 tgcgctcatt taatttcatc gttgttctgt atccgccagg acctgtcaca acaagtgttg
    13801 gcaactggtt actcttcaaa gcattctctg gcttcttatc aacaattaag tattgaacct
    13861 ctagcgcatc gccatctttg aactgtgcgc gaaaagcttt cttctcgccc ttcttgctaa
    13921 aggatgcacg taccgcaaat gaaacagtgc catctacaag caacggaccc ttggctgctg
    13981 ttgtatcgct attgagaagc accactggct gatgtgcaac tgccacacca gaacccacaa
    14041 acaccaaggc aacaagtaaa gccagtaact tcttcatagg aaaacggtat ctgggcttac
    14101 cgacaactgc tcgtcgaatg tccccaaatg gcacgacgct cagcaattat taagtaagca
    14161 actacccgta gatagtgtcc tcttctaaat ccttatcctc tggcttaaca gccttccttc
    14221 tccagctccc ccacgcgcca ctactcagca acgcccacat caccaacaac ggctgaaaga
    14281 acaatcgcac caaccgcttg gtatctgtat ctaatccaaa tgcatcaacg ccatttacat
    14341 actgcgagat atttccccaa aagatcgcca caaagaacag cgcaaccaac cacccgatct
    14401 gcactcggta cttccatgcc gcaattaacc caacacccag cacaatctcc accacaccag
    14461 atgccagcac aacaaaatct gcgtaatcgg caaacacact aggtacctgc gctcgaaact
    14521 caacgcgact agtcgttaag tgccccacgc ccgcgtacgc cagcgcaaag cccaacacca
    14581 tctgcggaat ccgataaatg agctgcatag acaaagtatc taccttttac actcgtccta
    14641 tgacccaaag acccgctcaa tgaaatctct tctagccgcc acaggcattg ctctggtctt
    14701 tatctatgta atcggctctg gcctttgggt taacaccgga gataactggt accgcaacct
    14761 caaccaacca tcatggcaac caccagactt catctttgga atcatctggc cctataactt
    14821 tattgttctt ggaatcgcag cggtcaccat cgctcagcgc gcatccacca cagccacact
    14881 tatctatctg ggtttcttcg cactctcagt catcttcgca ctgacatggg ccttccagtt
    14941 ctaccgccca cacaaccttc aagccgcatc aatcgcatta gccctaacag ccatcctcac
    15001 aatccccatg gttgtcattg catttagaac atcaatcccc atgggacttg cgcttcttcc
    15061 ctaccaagca tgggtagcaa tcgctgcgaa cttgagttac acctacagca agctcaacta
    15121 aatcttttag ccgacaaaga cctcggtgac aacacccatc ttcaccgtca ccgttacacg
    15181 ttcaattctg taatcacggg ttaaaggaaa gaactcatca tctctttggc caacgcgata
    15241 cagccaatca agatccatcg cacagctctc agcatttgcc gctgtcatag tcaacaatgc
    15301 atttgcccgc acctgagtaa tcccaggatt gaaatctgca gcagcctttg gcggacaaac
    15361 tcccgccttc actgaagcaa cctttttaac ctttacaccc ttgttccaaa caagctttcc
    15421 accgcttttt acacaagtaa atttcttacc agcagatgta accgtcgccc ccgccttggt
    15481 gcactttccg ccagccttaa cagcagcctg cgcaggtgca agacccaata atgaaatagc
    15541 tagaacaaga acgaataatt tacgcatggc ctaaccgtat ctctttaaaa ttaaaaaatg
    15601 gccatagata aggaattcac tcttggaata tcatgtgaat atgaccgagc agatcgacca
    15661 gttcttcaac cccgatggca cattaatctc catccccgtt aaatccgcca agaagatcgc
    15721 agtcctgctc cacattgccc gagatctatc ccccaccacc aagtatccgg agaaggaact
    15781 caacgcgatt atcgccaagt accacgctga caccgcagcc atcaggcgtc acatgatcga
    15841 gtatgggatt ttggagagga attgggagag tgtttattgg gtgaaagtag aatattctgc
    15901 gatcacataa ttctaagtct tgatcaagtt tatccgcctt atagggcgac tcttcttaac
    15961 aacatgctgg cctcgcatag aaatgtgcgg ggtcagctcc tttattgggt agagcaactg
    16021 gcagcaccta tctcaaagtg gatggaatct gtgggcaggt ttgtgggcac tgtgggcaac
    16081 ttcgtgggca attctcaggg gaagttaatc ctcagtgact tcagcagcat cttcagaaga
    16141 agttttcacc gttgagttga actgaatctg caagtccact tggtagtcag cagccccaag
    16201 cacttcggtc catgcgccat cgatttcaga gagaattttc ttgcagtcag ccaaatccca
    16261 attacccacg ttgataactc gcttgtctgg gaaagtgatt ttttgccact tcaccttttg
    16321 gaccatctgc gaatctaact gtttgcttaa ttctcgaaga ttcgcaatct gaacctcaga
    16381 tatcgtagct aaatcgatgg ggaaagaaag caagttgtcc ttcgtgacat ggaagtcatc
    16441 gccatacatt gcccaccaag caaacatcca tttagacaca taaagagtaa aggcaatatc
    16501 ccgaagggtt tcattcttga accagattga attaagttga cttgagacta cgggattacc
    16561 gtcgccatct actgatggtg gaactgtttt gaaacaggaa atccagttgt atgcacttcc
    16621 tgagaaaaat aatggagcca tattgcccgt tgaggcatcc catttggcct taccctcgat
    16681 aatttcatgc tcaggcgcct tggtaagaac gtccccaagc aagttgccct tagagcccaa
    16741 taaaacatct gctatcggct cagaggtaat gaagggccaa ttgaaggttt catccacgtt
    16801 attaggaact tttgaatatt tcactgagga catgagatga ggtcgatagt cttttgtcca
    16861 gcggcgaagt ggggctgagt aaagcgactt tgcaccaggg gcaccgatga aaattgcatt
    16921 tcttacctgc acgccttcga ataacaagga tggtctcttt gcatatcctg atacaaatct
    16981 caaactgaac ttattgctca aaaattcacg taactttaaa tatcccttac taaataccaa
    17041 gtttgacata acaatcatgg caaaggtggc gccctcactc tttattagtg acgctcgttc
    17101 catgcacatg gcataaatat ccgggcaacc cgatgtgtag tggcctgaaa catcgtacga
    17161 aacctttgtt ctcttaatat agggagggtt tccaataatt acatcgaaac caccattttg
    17221 gaaaacttct gggaattcaa taaaccaatg aaaaggcgac gtggatgatt tccactcatc
    17281 gaaagttgtc ccctttgtaa ccggagcggt ttcatagaac agtttgtcga gagttttgcg
    17341 caaaatcacc gttccatctg aaagcagttt cttggaattc ttggccttct cggagccaag
    17401 ttcttgcgaa atgaggaaat tgtcccaaag attggccaat aattgggttt ggctatcgat
    17461 atcttccaca aaggccatgg catcaatggt ttggatatgg ttaatcaaat tttcgctctt
    17521 ggtcatccca acaaggaggt tgccgctttt gatattgaac tctaaatctg gaagcggttc
    17581 aatatcctca tatttttcaa tcgcagaaat aagtttcagg aataagcgaa gtcgggctat
    17641 ttcagtagct tccttcatca aatccacccc gaagatattc ttctgcgcag catgcttcag
    17701 aacaaagtac ttgcgatttg gatgacgcct aacattcttc agtaaatccg tgagctcttg
    17761 atttcgagcc gatttttcgt gcatctcagc cacatctaga aggaccgaat ataggtgctc
    17821 cagctgattg agtgcggcaa atagaaatgc gcccgaacca catgtggggt cgacaatttt
    17881 caaactcgaa agaatgctcc agatttttgt gacatcctca gaagtatcaa gtccatcaat
    17941 aatgtcgctt atcagcagtt ctaaatcaat atttaaggca atcaaacttg gtatgtcgat
    18001 aatctgaccc gaactcaaag ttgctctcag ctcatccaat tgttcaaatc tggcaatagt
    18061 ctcccagtta gtttcacctg gcagcccaat aagcgggttg gactttttgt ccatttcagc
    18121 aacatcactc aagttgggaa gaatttctct ctggtcttcg ccatgcttca gggaaggcca
    18181 aatatagcgg tccccatttt gtactagggg caagaacaag ttaattgagc attctttttt
    18241 aattcggttc attaagttga ccacaagact atttgaagtc atatagtcag ttatgtcttc
    18301 cttcgtatag taggcaccct ggtctttatt gtttacaaac tgctcaaaaa cataacccag
    18361 aacatctgga ttaatctcat tcggatttcc agttctgcga gaatccaaat gccactgata
    18421 tttatcaaag aaggcaaaaa tctcagcaaa ggcagaatcg tcaatagata tatcgttctt
    18481 agcttctagt tcatgttctg agaagatacc gccgttaaca tatggaattt ttccgacgat
    18541 tgaagctatc tcttccggta gctctatttt atttccagca ccaagacctt catgaaagag
    18601 gggaagtaaa aaatctttaa agaaactata gaaattgttc ggacctttta gcttcgtaat
    18661 cttctcaagg cggtccgcaa ggtaattctg gttaccatcc atgaaccctt tccattgcat
    18721 aaagtagata aacatcaatc tattgaggag aagtgatgag taccagccct tgtcggatgc
    18781 ttcttctaat ccattaatcg ccttcactaa agatgactga tagattgcat attccttata
    18841 aaaactcttg gtaatttggt ctgcatcaaa cgccttacgt aaacgtaaga gcatgtctac
    18901 taaactcggg gcttctgcgt tgagagaaat ttgtataaat ttcagacgct gcaaaaggct
    18961 tagtgttttt tgtcctttaa tgtgctcatg atttacaagc cgaataattc cttttccaga
    19021 agattctctc gccatcggcc aacgccagtt ttgctcacta tcgttgtaga aaattactaa
    19081 gcgctcagcg ctaatcttcg aaatagagtt atcaatttct ctctgaattc ttgcatttgg
    19141 aatcgagggg cacgcccaca cttgaattcc tttgtagttt gcaactggac ttacgacgta
    19201 tttgtctgcg ccaaaaaggt gttcaaattt gcttgaaaca ggccggtccc agccgagctc
    19261 ctcaatgaaa agttcgctga atttggcaga atcaataaga gttagccagc ggtcatttac
    19321 atcagccatt tgatactccc attgaacaaa caattcttat cgggtcaatt ccaggtccct
    19381 cttgaattat taatcttcca tcggaataaa gggcacttat caatgtaccc aggtcctcat
    19441 cagagcgagc tgttaaagct ttactcaatc ttgattcggc ttcagcggtt aagggggttg
    19501 tatacagagc ttcgagggca gtggctactt caaacggcat ttcccgcaaa ttatttttca
    19561 gcctttggta cacacgcttg cgaataccag ttagctggcc agaaataatt gttggctgct
    19621 gcaagggtcc gtgcaccaaa ccctggacag aggaaaaatg ctcgtcaagt gtgcgtaatc
    19681 caggtgtatc aggggtacac tcgaagaact taagtgcttc atacgatgta atcaggttgt
    19741 agtcgctttg attttttaca ccgaaaccat cgagacccct ctcggtgcga acaaaaactc
    19801 caatagcgtt ttcttcggcc tctcttgcag gtctagtagc gaaaaccaag tccgacattc
    19861 tttctactct tgcggcacgt tgagggtttt cagccttagc tctcatccag atttcgtatg
    19921 caagggaaga tgcgtcatta tctgcttcac ttccgtcatc gggtatgtct ccgttgtaaa
    19981 ggccttcaat aattgcggtt tcttccttag tgccaaaaaa cttctcgtcc gaaccaaaag
    20041 ccctcgcatt ttgagagagc cgatgcctga ttctgtctcg caatgaaagg acattttcaa
    20101 ttgattcgtg gaaaaacgaa agaatctcaa cggtgtcaga ggtttgtcca actctgtcta
    20161 cacgtcccgc tcgctgaatc aagcgaatga tggcccatgg gaggtcatag ttaacaacta
    20221 ttgaggcatc ttggaggttc tgaccttcac ttagtacgtc tgttgcaacc aaaatgttga
    20281 gttcttcatc cttggttacc ggactcccag acagctttct attggaatgc ggcgagaatt
    20341 tacgagccaa gtcagttgga ttaccgctgt ttccagtgac gggtgcaact tttgcgaaac
    20401 ctagattctg caaccccttg gccacatatt ctgccgtatc tgcatattcg gtaaagatta
    20461 gtattttctt atttggatac ttttctttta ttgtttttgc aagtgcctga agctttgaat
    20521 cattaagttc attgacttcc ccataagagc tcaaaagctt gctaagcacc tcggaatctt
    20581 tttgaatatc taacttaagt tgcggtagga ataattctgc atgaacccat tcgataccgg
    20641 tcgggtcttt ttccttgagt gtttcataat cctgttgggg tcttccggac tcttgaattg
    20701 ccaaactgtc taagtcttcg tcctcttcat tagtggttat ctgaccatct ctagcatcca
    20761 gcatggactc aagaacactt cctactggaa ttggcaaacc attatttatt gcataaagcc
    20821 acatctcgtt acgggcaaga tggcgctgca aagaaataac aaatgaattt ccacatgaag
    20881 acagacgctt aaatagtcca gttctaacaa aacccgagag atggccagac gctttctccc
    20941 atttttcgat cagctcttct tcgttggatg ttgtcttgta tttggtattt acgtatcttg
    21001 ccagcccata tcttggaagt aaaaggtcag caacagggtc aagagtttca tctgagacca
    21061 tcaattgagc cgggtcgcca tccttaaaac tgtgctctat cggatgggca attcgtgttg
    21121 ggaagtaaaa cttttcacca ttagaaaacg ttaaatactc atttcccgat tcatcgataa
    21181 gtgcgtagtt attcttgata aaggaacgag ttctacggat gagatggtca gacataagtc
    21241 gcttccagtc atccgcttcg tccgacttct taaaagcacc caacgtagaa gttttttggt
    21301 caacttttcg tgcgaagtca gcatctaatg ccatggctgc ggtgggctgc aaaccaaggt
    21361 cgtagtcatc atcaaggaaa aggccaagct ggttcgctac atccttaaat ctaatgttga
    21421 aaggagtagc cgtgagtagc agaacttttg aatcgtttct ttgaatgtag tcctttaatt
    21481 ggacataatc ctgccgggtt tcgcttctca tcgtatggct ttcgtccaca atcacaaagc
    21541 ggtaacgacg taggtcaggc aatactcttg tggccatact gtaggggaca acacgtgcat
    21601 tcaattcata agcatcgcta tattcttgct cccacatttt tacaaggttt ttagggcaaa
    21661 tgattagcgt gtcccagccg tattcttctt tcaaaaccat cgcaacggct gtagcggtaa
    21721 ttgattttcc aagaccaact acatcgccca gcattgcgcc acctctagtc gcaattcttc
    21781 tcgctagagt ttttaccgca cttgcctggt attccaataa ttctttttga agtgcggttg
    21841 ggaccccgta ttcagctaaa ccctcacgta catcccttga taaatgccag caaaccttca
    21901 agaatacgtc gtaaggctga ggctgtgtgt ctccagccca ggactcctga atcaattcaa
    21961 ctaagtccgc tgttatgtca attgtgtatc tatcgttcca gcggtcctca aaccattgag
    22021 ctagcgctcg agtgccgtcc caatctacga catcaacgtt cagttcatag ttatgttgta
    22081 agccggacat cgtcaagttt gatgaaccaa cgaaggcagt aatcggatta gttaaatctt
    22141 ggcggtggca gatataggtt tttccgtgga gctgacgttt ggtgaataac ttaatctgaa
    22201 cacgaccctc ctcaagatgt ctcttgagag tctgcaaaga ttggtaatgc tcagcatcga
    22261 gtacgcctct agaaagctgc tctctgaact tcaaaattgc agtttgtttg cgttccctcg
    22321 aaagtgaatt gtcaatgccg ccaacatcaa tccgtccatt gactgtcgat aaaagaaaat
    22381 cttcaacttg actctccggt tcagcccctg tcattccaac aagcacgcga gcaataggtt
    22441 ttccatcttt aaaatcttta gcatcaacta ttggggcaaa atactgccat ccgcgcaaat
    22501 tgaagtaccc aactgctgca tccaaattat cataatcagc gatgaccgcc ttgagatgct
    22561 ctccgaggtg aaggtcaata ttgtcgaaaa tacggctcaa gtgcctcacc cctttcctgc
    22621 gttcaatagg ggtaaggcta gtggatgcca gtgacaagac tgggaataaa tatcccttta
    22681 agctacctat gaccataaag tatttgtaaa aggctacatt cccgacagaa tgtactcatg
    22741 gataccaagg tcagaacccc tcaagaaatt ttcaccatgc cccaaaggct cttggttccc
    22801 ctgtttcaac gcccatacgt ttggaatgaa gaacttcagt gggagccttt atggcgtgat
    22861 ttacaaaacg ttgccactag gtatctagaa aatccgaatg tagtccagca accgcacttt
    22921 ctaggcgccg tcgtttttca acagctacaa aatccgattg gagacttgca acagcgaacc
    22981 gtgattgacg ggcaacaaag attaacgact cttcaaatta tgtttgatgc tatccacgcc
    23041 gaactcttgg cgatcggagc tgaatctccc gctgctcgta ttgaaccact tgtcgaaaat
    23101 ggtaaacctt tttggaaaga gtcaaatcca gaagaccgat ttaaggtttg gccaacaaac
    23161 aaagacagac ctgcattcaa cgaagtcatg ggtgccgaac acccaattaa atactcagct
    23221 cttaagaatt ctgattcgaa gctagtccag gctcacaagt tcttctcaaa gaaaaccgaa
    23281 gcctggctag cagaacaagg gcccgatcaa ctcatcactc gagctggtgc acttgaaaag
    23341 agtgctcgtg aatttctaca aatcgtagtc attgacttgg gggcccaaga aaacgcgcag
    23401 gaaatctttg aaacactaaa tgcccgcggc gcagtcttga ccgcagctga tttaattaaa
    23461 aactttattt ttcagcgttt acttgagcaa ggaacagatg ttgaaaaagc ttacgacaag
    23521 cactggaaaa tgtttgaaag ctccttctgg gaggaagaag ttagttacgg acgcgttaac
    23581 taccaacgat cttccttatt tatcaatcac tggctagtcg cgaaaaccgg tgaggatgtg
    23641 ttggcacgcg aggttttttc tcgatttaag tcttacgcag attttgaatc caaaaaatct
    23701 atgctggagc tactagagca gatctgcaat tctgccgggg tctatgcatc aatttatgcg
    23761 cttggatacg aacatgaacg tgacctagat aggactgcgc tttttgctta ccgattgaaa
    23821 gtactaggac ttgatgtcgt gcgcccacta ttcctttact tggcagaccc tgacgaagga
    23881 cagatttcac aggatgaact agaaaagtgt cttgaaataa tagaaagttg gctagttcga
    23941 agaatgttag ctcgcgtaac cagtaagagt tacaacaaaa ttattcctga aataatttct
    24001 aagattcgtg aagatagaca aaacgcagca aaagttcttg agaattactt tcgaatgcaa
    24061 caggctaata cgtcttactg gcctgatgat gaagaagtta gaaaggaaat taccgggctt
    24121 gagttttaca acaaaattta tcgttcccga gttcgaatgg tcctagaagc cctagaggat
    24181 gaggcccggg gttggaaaga tgggaaaagc tcaagttctg gaatgcgaat caaaaaaggc
    24241 tcatacacta ttgagcactt gatgccgcaa aagtggcaga ggcattggcc tttgactgaa
    24301 ggtgtaaacg aacttgaacg tgattcaata gttcaatctc ttgggaattt aacacttctt
    24361 tcaacgaagc taaacagttc tgtatcaaac ggtccttggc tgggcgataa tggaaaaagc
    24421 cctgctctaa cggaacatga tgtgttgctc ctcaataaga gggttcagga gtcaggaaaa
    24481 gacggttgga gtgaagaatt aattcgcaca cgaacgcaag agctcatcga tgcaatactt
    24541 tcaatttgga aggttccttc tggtcacgta tcaaaagttc gccgcgaaag aaatgaatct
    24601 gccaagagaa ttcaagtcat tgatttgatt tctgctggat tgattgaacc tggacagcgt
    24661 atctacccac atgcaaagaa gtatgcggga atatcggcat caatcttggc ggacggacga
    24721 atcgaattaa atggaattgt gtttgattca ctatcgggtg ctggcgttac tgtaagagga
    24781 agcagcacaa atggatggag attctttgct attggcgatc cttctggtcc acgtctttcc
    24841 gagttgtacg ataggtacat tgaattggca ggggtagaag actcggatga atctcagtct
    24901 tacgagtcag aagatgacga ataattcaga gatttatttg gtttcttgtc agtcctcact
    24961 cctaatctga ggtcatgaca gcaaagatac gcaagagaat cagcggattg gtgtgtccgg
    25021 agtgttcggc gatcggaaca cttcgagaga tcgcttatgg gatgcccgac cctgaaaact
    25081 tcgacttcga gaagtatgcg gtaggtgggt gctgcatgaa tggtgacggg agcgaccccg
    25141 acttaaggtg caaaagttgt gagtgggaag ggttgcgcga atcttttgtc agtcaccaac
    25201 agtaagtttc aatcatgaaa caagatgcca ataagttcat cgcctaccta gccatcatcg
    25261 ctaccccctt tgctttggga gcattcgtct tggcctggtc ccctgctcag caatttagta
    25321 atgaggatcc tgcaggtgat ggctatgtgc caccgcgcag tattgagctg ttggtggaga
    25381 gaactcagga gtcgactgtg actgtgtggt gtgagcctga agatgacaag ggttcgcagg
    25441 gaactgcatg ggcgatagag ctgccaacaa ctcaatcgaa gaattatcca acgactctga
    25501 ttacaaacca tcatgtgatt gatacctgta ttggtgagga tgagtcggtg gagattgcgc
    25561 ttcctggtga ggatccatcg gtggctgtaa ttgtgaagtg ggataaggag aatgatttag
    25621 cggtactggc aacaggtcgt aagttgccgg cgttggagct atcagagaat gcgccgtggc
    25681 ctggttattg ggtaatggcg ttgggtactg ccgatgggta tgagggatct gtttcctttg
    25741 gaaatgtcat caacttcttt gataacgaca tcttcattac caacaatatt tcaagcggca
    25801 gtagcggtgg gccgctgatt gataatgagg gttaccttat tggcgtgacc tcatgggggc
    25861 acaaggttca gcagtacaac ggtgcgatgt cgctggatgg attctgcgcg aagattcttg
    25921 agtgtgagta tgagttcaag ggcgaaaaga cttggtggga ttactcgaac taattactca
    25981 tcggagtctt cgatctttac ttcatcttgg ctgttaattc ctaagcgctt acgctcctct
    26041 agaacgatca ccttggccat tgattcctca ttcttgtcct tggctgttgt tgcgccatct
    26101 gcaagaacgc tctcgcgggc gtagtcgttg aattcggctt gtttggtggc gagcatctgg
    26161 agcatgattt catcaactga gtgaggaacg attaagcggt gtacctgaac attgcgtacc
    26221 tggcccatgc ggtgggctcg ggcaatggct tgggtttcaa gtgagggttt gatctggggt
    26281 tcacagagaa taatgactga ggcggcttga atgttaaggc cggtgccagc tgcttggatt
    26341 tggccgacca ggactttagg ttctggtgag ttctggaact gatcaacaag gttttgtcgc
    26401 tcttgtgatg aggttgaacc ggtaatggga ccaattgctt tgtcaccgag gtgttgggtc
    26461 actagatcga ttgtttttct aaagtaggaa aagacgatca ccttttgatt tgattcaaag
    26521 gcttcttcaa caagttctaa taggcgcaaa agtttggatg gaagtttgcc ttcttcagcg
    26581 acaaaggttg cttggcgcat tcccataaag tttccacgag caactgcgaa tttgtagaac
    26641 tcttgatcga ctccatccca gttgcagtac tcctcgattt gaatcagctc tggaagttct
    26701 ttgaggacct ctgcggtgtt gcggcgaaga tagatgggag caactgcttg tttgaatggt
    26761 tctgggcctg cggcaagtgc tgtgcgatcg agtgagttgc cgattgttgg gtcaaggagt
    26821 ttggcaaggt tgatgaactc ccccacacga ttttccatag gggttccggt taagaagatg
    26881 acattgggtg cgttatcgat ccatttagta attgtctttg cgcgaccggt gtgaaggttt
    26941 ttcacgtagt gggcttcgtc ggcgatgatg gtgtcgattg ctaaggcttt gatttgtggg
    27001 ccatcgagaa gaaaagattt caaggtgtcg taggtggtta agccaacgcc gcttttttcg
    27061 atccagagct gcagttgctc tgggtgatct tcgccgtgga ttttgatgac gggtagatca
    27121 gatctggttt cgatttcgcg ggtccagttg attatgactg atgcgggggc gatgacgaga
    27181 aagcggtgtg caccattggc tttgcggtgt gacaaggctg agattgcttg cagggtttta
    27241 ccaaggccca tctcatcgcc gatgatgacg cggttttgtg tgagggcgaa cttgccgccg
    27301 aaggtttggt agcggcgcaa agtggccttg atatttgagg tgtcgagctc ttgggattcg
    27361 attttgtcga gaagttcttg ggtgaagtgg cgattggccg cggttgatgt tttagttttg
    27421 gtgacatctt caagcagggc gtagaaatcg ctggcgcgtt tttcaaagtc attaactggt
    27481 gtgattgttt gtggtttttc aagggtgctt aggccttggc gcgcggtttc aagaagcgtt
    27541 gtcgtgattg gatcgccgat gacggtcgca atggttgtta gggcatcgag tgcttgttgt
    27601 ttcttttcgg agtcggtgaa gaaccaacgg aagcgagatt taagtggcga ggttttggcc
    27661 agtgcggtgt tgagagtttc ggccaccggt ttcatcttcg tggttgtacc gcgggtggag
    27721 ctgcggatct tgtccagagc ctgcaggttg gtgatgacat ctatgtcttc aggtgacagg
    27781 tctttgatgt cgacgccgta agagattgtt tgttggatcg cggtgtacat cgcatcggcg
    27841 attgatttaa cttcgcgggc ggtgtcgccg gtaatgcctg ggatcctttc tagttgttgg
    27901 gccgatgagt gatagatcga ggcgatgttg ttgtggccgt atttgcgcag ggtttcaatg
    27961 cggattgttt cttcagtggc atcgcggagt ttttcaacat ctagctgtgc gagtttttcg
    28021 aggacttggg attgcttggc tttgttagcg ctagcgcggg tgttggtgat gaagcggtct
    28081 tcggtggtta tcagatcggt gagggcctgc tggatccgaa gggcatcggc tagcttttgg
    28141 cgggcgtcct tgaagttaat ggccataggg gcagattacg cagagtgact gacagatatg
    28201 tcatacccct ggcctactat ggggctatga gccagtccaa agcatcaata agggtaatcc
    28261 acttctttaa cttattttca cgctcggatt acgcattacc ccatgaaatt actgctgtcg
    28321 ctaatgagat gggcttcata tacctcagca atgtaatgtc agatgaacag gcaaatgtcc
    28381 gatctaaacg gcttattgag cgcgtaagtc gcaagaaagc gcagcgagag gaagaaggcc
    28441 accctttcga tgtggatgat tacatcaaga tttctcaaat aggtatgaac aattacttcg
    28501 tgaaaagtgg caacaactat ccagaagaaa tggcctttga cgaggtcgtt gaacttgagc
    28561 gtgccgtctt gctggaaaaa agagttgata gaagtcaagc cattgaacaa accaagtctt
    28621 caaaatcaat agacctgttt gaaaaaccat tcattggtag tttgacgctt ccgcaaatga
    28681 cgccaggaat tatggctgat gtagagcaag ttcttatgga ttaccccgac cttttggatg
    28741 aattagattc tggcgctgat atccattcat ccggaatgat tgagttgatt ttcgctttag
    28801 tagggtcaat tcaccctgat gatccaaatg gatgggtttt ggattattta gacgaatttg
    28861 gaaatttaaa ggaggctacg gatgaataag aatccgtggg tcggatttaa attctcagac
    28921 tcaatgctgc acccagacga cgcagattcc gtcgaattcc acaatagatc ttcaaaagct
    28981 gattaccaat ttctgcttca tctcgcacct gaaccttgga ttggcaatct tcaaggcaat
    29041 cttttagttt tgtactctaa ccctggagca acacaagaca acctgaataa ggtatttcaa
    29101 ccaaaacatc atgaagtcat ggaaaagtcc attagtaatt taaatcaaga aatcacaagt
    29161 tttcctcact ttcattttga tccagaactt aaggacactg agggtggcaa gtggttcaga
    29221 tcaaaatatc gctggctgat tgaagaaacc agcgaccgag cagtgtccga aaacttgatt
    29281 acctgcgagc tagccccata tcactcagta aaatggaaag tcccacgtag gaaacttcct
    29341 acgcaagaat ttacatacga gataataaga aatgccatgt ctcgtggtgc tgtaattctc
    29401 ttggccagaa cgccaaaaat ttggcttgag aatctcccag aactcgagaa ttaccccaag
    29461 gtgtttcggc caaattcgat aaatgcttct atttcaccaa agaattaccc aggtaacttc
    29521 gataaaatta ttaattccgt catttagatc gaaatattgg tcttagccgg agacaaataa
    29581 tcccctacgc gctcgggggc agctccaact ttggtttatc tgtaacgccc tcgtttaact
    29641 catcctggat tgctttgatg gtggcgggga ttccgttttc ataggagtaa aggcccatgg
    29701 caaataggtg ggcaaaggtg taaccatctt cgggagagaa tctaaggcca gaggattttt
    29761 gtcggtttga aactccgatg atgaaatctg ttcgctctgg atttgaaaat gtagagagta
    29821 tttttgcaaa ggcccactcg gttgttgcaa tgggaccggc gaagataagt cgttgattgg
    29881 ttaacttcac aaatccttga tccttatcca tctgcatctc tacacctgga atcatcgagc
    29941 ctttaaatga gccaactctg aaacgaatac ccgcaacaag tggaatggaa aagccttggg
    30001 agccgccgct atatgtggag ggtgttctac ctgccacgtg ataaatacct tggccggtcc
    30061 ataagacgag ctcgcccttt ttctggacta gagattgatc atctggttgt tggccggatt
    30121 gggctgctgt gaagatatct agagcttggg tgagaacttt gttttctctc tcccaatcaa
    30181 gaagtgctgt ttcgtaaaca gattgggcgc gctttgctgc tcgcttggct ttgaagttgg
    30241 cgataaatcc catgggttaa gtatctcttt aatgtaggtg gtttagtgga gattacgcgc
    30301 ttaacttttg acgacgatat cgatgaccgc ttctggagtt gctccatcgc gtagttcagc
    30361 gttgacgttg gtggggattc cattgatttg ggcggcagag agcagcgcta attgggctgc
    30421 gatctcaccc atccaataga aagctgccgg gcctgcgcga tcgagaaggt tctgggcttg
    30481 gttgattcgt gagtcactga acttttctag atgattgttg ttgtcattaa tgatgtccag
    30541 caggaatcgc ttgatgtcta gggcgatgcc ggtgttggtg ttgtgttctt caatcagagc
    30601 gcgtagttca gcatccaggg tgcgaggtct gcgacgggct ttacgcttcg agaagccgtt
    30661 aatgacgagg tagaagaaga taaagagaag tataaattcg agcatgggct agatgttacg
    30721 cagggtgact gacagattga gcaggctcgg ctagggatta gcccctggct tgctttgaga
    30781 ctacttcggc gaggattggt gcagcggcag cccattcaat gccatagatg ttcttaaacg
    30841 attgattaaa tggtgttcca gtcacggatt gacgcacaag ttccatcgtc gaatcgacgc
    30901 cgccaatcgc agcaagggct tcaacggttc cataacccaa tgaaaaaaca tatctataaa
    30961 acgatggatt ggaggttgga agatcgggat tttttcctgg agtaagttga tcatagaatt
    31021 gtaaaataga tgcagtagag aaatccttta atgtcgcatc aggagcaaat ttcttaattt
    31081 gattggcctg attcaattta taggaatcaa gtctcctagt tcccccaaat atttgaaaca
    31141 gagtcgcctg tccttcagaa agccacacag ggatagtgct taaccagtcg cccctcaccg
    31201 gtttttgttg agatgactgg actacatgaa caaattcatg aatatcttgt cccgcatatt
    31261 gactgcgatc ggtccaccaa ggattgtttg gcacagcggt ctgaacaaag ccttgccaat
    31321 ttgcaaaggt gccaccgcct gcaacttcac aattgttttc attggggcaa gaataatcaa
    31381 tttgctttgg ccaccaaggc gatgggtctc tgtcttgaaa aaactttttg gcccaatctt
    31441 tatctacata attatagtaa attgccgtaa cttcttcagg ttgcttaaag tttctcagaa
    31501 tattagatgc gaggttaaag gcggaagtgg aattaattac gcttggtttt gtgtttggtc
    31561 ctactaaaat atttaactta attttcggtt gataattact atctacttga ctttggattt
    31621 tgttgaaaac atctgttgaa atcagagcat aattggcttc gatattctcc caagtgagga
    31681 ttatcggagc aggtattgga gtaggcgttg gcgttgggat tggcacgggc gtaggggttg
    31741 gagtcgggat tggctctggc atgagggttg gcgtaggtgt tggagttaca accggtgccg
    31801 gtttctttat tgctacgccc ttattccaaa caagctttgt tccagattta atgcatgtga
    31861 acttcttacc tgaagcggtc gcaattgatc cagcctttga gcacttggct cctgctttag
    31921 gcgcagcggc atggagaggc gtcgcaaggg taagaaccaa aactattgcc agtcctaggt
    31981 gtctcttacg cagcatgagt taacttcgcc ctaactgaag agctattgcc ttagagataa
    32041 ttggcaaggc cttatcaaat gatgttccat aaatattttc aaaggcttga ttgaaagatt
    32101 gaccagtact catcaacttc cagatctcca tagttgatcc aggtcccttg agcgccgtta
    32161 aagtctcaat caacattgca cctagatcgt attggcgcca acgcggatat ttgttaaacc
    32221 aagctgtggt ttggttaacg acgaagaact cttgaatcca tgcggaggta atcgctgaat
    32281 ctctaaagag ctcgccagct gatgcttgtc tattctttgt ataaagatca aatgattgat
    32341 gaaagatgga agcgttttcc gcgaatagcg cttgaccttc gatgtaccaa gtggcaggcc
    32401 acgcactcgt caatggccat gcagaggctc gtcgcaattg attctgctga attacatgtg
    32461 tgtactcgtg cgcttctaaa gtacctgggc tttggcctcc acgttgttct cctgttgcta
    32521 aaacaaggag accgcttgct ttgtcatcgg tgaatacgcc gcctccgtcg caagtcgtca
    32581 gggttgcgca agcaacgtcg gtgatccact cataggttga attaggttgc agttgcttca
    32641 tctgctgttt agcccaatcc cgatcagcaa aactaaatgt cataaccgtt aaatcactac
    32701 tgctcttgta acccgaatac aagcgggcaa ccagatcaaa tgctgaggcg ggttctttga
    32761 atctaagagt tgtgtttggt ccagttaatg gtttaaaggg cagagcaaca tcacttgatg
    32821 cttttactgc agcgctggat ttgctccatg ctgaataaga aatacctttg tagtttgtga
    32881 ccaaatcatc aaaacttgtt ggcgcgtccg ggtaagtaat taccggcgtt ggagttggcg
    32941 taggtgttgg cgtcgctgtc ggcgtaggag taggagttgg aatgggtgtt gttgttggtt
    33001 ccggcgtagg agtaggagta ggagttggag ttgcgactgg tgccggcttc ttgattgcaa
    33061 cgcccttatt ccacacaagc tttgttcctg atttaacgca tgtgtatttc ttacccgcca
    33121 ctgtcgaggt tgcgcctgct ttggtgcact tggctcccgc tttggctgct gcgaatgaag
    33181 gtgctgctat caaggagatt attagagcga atgccaaaac caggcgcgag cgagtcatga
    33241 agaaaaggta tcaatcagat ggatcaaact aaacagcaaa atagtcagag ttttataaca
    33301 acttcgatga ccgcttcagg tgttgctcca tcgtgtagtt cggcgttgac gttggtgggg
    33361 attccattga tttgcgcggc caaaagacgt tcaagcctgg tctagatgtc gtgccgagtg
    33421 actgacagat cggtagttag agttcttcag cgaagtattc ggcgatcttc tcgtagtagg
    33481 tctgctcatc catctttagg acagactgga ttgcctgttc ccaggtcgaa cctttggtca
    33541 tcgcctcaag gaagttatgc atctcttcga ttgaataatt catgtatgtc cattcgagag
    33601 caaaccaacc tagtgaatat cccaattcat tcttgaagca gaaatcacca ttcctcttga
    33661 ggtcgttaag cacacctaac cactcctctt tcgagtagct agatcctttt ggataaacct
    33721 ttagcaagcg accgatctca gtgtttcgat aagacttcgg gttaccttga gtagctattg
    33781 gcgcaccaaa aagatttgct tggccttcta tgaaccaaca agcagctgta ttagttttat
    33841 tggtgaggtg attatcggcc attaactggg attgataaat atgcacagtc tcgtgatgaa
    33901 ccgtcaaagg ggttggagga attttgtagt tgctaccgaa taggttgtat tgggcgaaga
    33961 ttccgcctgg ttgcacaccg gtgccatagc cacaaaaggc gacagagcta acttggcaat
    34021 gtccgagaat tcctgtgtcc ttgttccaaa cattccatga tctactaact gggtttgggc
    34081 cttcaaattt tgctgtggtt tcgtaccaac agttccaatc cttttcgctc atcaagagcc
    34141 aatttacttt tgcagtggct ttatagattg gaacataaaa agagtaggca tcgatatacg
    34201 ccttttcagt tatatcggcc atctctttat ttgcatttgg gcagcgaacg aaattaaaac
    34261 taggacttat gtttttctgc gcggctaagt acctttgata aatatctgag ttgagttttt
    34321 ctaaaggggt tagggctttt gttgtttgtg tggctgtcgg tgcaggagat ggcgttccgc
    34381 caatcgctcc tattggatcg cctgctgctg ttggagttgg ttttggtgca gcagccttga
    34441 tcgttacgcc tttattccaa acaagctttg ttccagattt aacgcaggta aactttttac
    34501 ctgatgcagt cgcagttgat ccagctttcg tgcacttagc accagcttta ggagttgctg
    34561 cttggagagg tgttgcaaga gaaagaagca aggcgatcgc tattgctagg cggcccttgt
    34621 tcttcattta aagacttaaa gtgacttaag aaccatgatc agagctgttg ttcccgctcc
    34681 gataaagaag agtgcaagtg ggacccaacc gaagattctg taaggagtga tcttgccggt
    34741 cttaacgcca gtttcgtttt ctttgctcat gcttaaaggt taccgattct cttgggtgat
    34801 ttctaattaa ccgaatgggt tttgctactt ctgcttgagg tgctcggctg catccgcaaa
    34861 gccttcagct tcaagctttg cgattaggtc ggcctttact gccttaacaa cattgtgagt
    34921 cccgttgcag ttcttctctg gatctgttga gtatccacac tgacatgcac ccataaggtt
    34981 tctccttgtt agttgttgga ataagggtag ttaggttctg tctcttctgc ctgttaaggc
    35041 atgaccaatc caccatcaac gggaactgta attccgctga cataactaga tgcatcgctg
    35101 gctagccaaa taagggttgc ggcaagttct tcgggatctc caaggcggcc tgctggtgtg
    35161 aagttcttga ccatctcgac catttccttc ggaagttcat cgctcatttc agatgggaaa
    35221 aatcctgggg ctaatgcgtt aacgcgaatg tttttgcgtc cggtccattg tgttgcaaga
    35281 tcgcgagtta atccgaccag tcctgccttg cttgatgcat aagcagcttg gggcaacatc
    35341 tgtggtttta atccgagaac actagagatg ttaacgatga ctcccccgtt ggtgttggcg
    35401 cgggcaaatg cttgggccat ccaatatgcg ccgaagaggt taacgtcgat aacggctttg
    35461 tattgttctg gagtttcttt agttgcagga actgcggttc cgactccggc gttatttacc
    35521 aagatgtcga catggccaaa ggttttcact gcatgtgcga ttaatgcgtc gcattgttct
    35581 ggttgagtca catcggtttg aagagatgtg tatttgcggc ctgcggcttc aaccagtgct
    35641 ccggtgtctg cgaggcgatc tgcgcggcga gcgccgagga ctacatctgc gccagcttct
    35701 gcgagtgctt tagcgaaggc aacacctaga cctgatgatg cgccggtcac aactgcgacc
    35761 tttccatcta aacgaaagcg attcatcaca ctcattggga ctctcctcaa aacgggtaaa
    35821 ggtgcgtagg cttgcaggta tggactttaa cctaagcgcg aagacaactg aatacgccac
    35881 caagttgcag gctttcatgg aggcagaggt ttttccggca gagcatgtgt acgagcagca
    35941 gcgagcggag ttagcggcag cgggtaagcc acacggagtt ccggctgtgg ttgaagagtt
    36001 gaaggtaaag gcgcgtgcgt tggggttatg gaatctcttc ttgcctcata gtcatgatcc
    36061 gcatcatgga ttgtcggttg ttgagtatgc gacgttggca gagatcactg ggtggtcacc
    36121 ggatttagcg ccagaggcaa ctaattgtgc ggctcctgat acaggcaaca tggagctact
    36181 ggatatgttc ggtaccgatg agcagaagaa gcagtggctg gagccgttgt tggatgggcg
    36241 aattcgttca gggtttgcga tgaccgagcc agatgttgca tcaagtgatg cgcgaaatat
    36301 tcagacttcg atcgttcgtg atggtgatga ttacgttatt aacggtgtga agtggtggac
    36361 cactggtgcg atggatgagc gctgcacaat tctgattgtt atgggaaaga ccaaccctga
    36421 tgcagatgca catcatcagc agtcgatggt gttggttccg attgatacac cgggtgtgac
    36481 ggtagagcgc aacctgcagg tgtttgggta tgtcgatcaa catgggcatg cagaggtttc
    36541 ctttaagaat gtgcgggttc cagtttcaaa tcttgtgggc ccagaaggtg aagggtttgc
    36601 gttagcgcag gcgcgtttgg ggccaggacg tattcatcac tgcatgcgtg caattggaat
    36661 ggcagagcgt gccttgtcat tgatgattca gcgatctgta tcgcgtgagg cttttggatc
    36721 tgcgttggta aagcagggag taattcagga atggattgct actgcgcgca ttgagatcga
    36781 gcaggcgcgt ctgttggtgt taaaggcggc gtggatgatc gacaccgtcg gtgccaaggg
    36841 tgcgcgtaaa gagattgcag cgataaaggt tgcggtgccg cagatggcac agcgtgtggt
    36901 cgatcatgcg attcaaagtt atggcggagc tggtgtgagc caggattctc cattggctgc
    36961 gatgtatgcg ggtattcgca cattgcgaat cgtggatggg ccagatgagg tgcatattcg
    37021 cgatattgca cggttagaaa tcaaacctta tttagcatga aggatttaac tccggtccgt
    37081 gaagaggatc gctttgatgt tgcgcggatg catgcgtggt tgcagccatt tattggcgtg
    37141 gatgcgctgc ctgaggtttc acagtttcga agtggtgcat caaatctgac ctacctgttg
    37201 cagtatccag atcgcgaatt ggtattgcgt aagccgccgg tgggaatgaa ggcggcttcg
    37261 gcgcatgaca tgaagcgtga gtttttgatt cagtcgcggt tgcagccggt ctatccccta
    37321 gtgccttcga tggttgcgtt gtgtgatgac caatcggtga tgggttctga tttttatgtg
    37381 atggaaagag ttgtcggaga tatctttcgg cgcgatgttc cagaaggtgt aacacctgct
    37441 gatgtttcgg tgatggctga ttcgttgatc aatggcttag tgcagttgca cgcggtggat
    37501 gcatcgattt tggctgagct gaacaaaggt cctgggtatg tgcaacgaca agttgaaggt
    37561 tggtcaaagc gttatcgcaa tgcgttaacc gatgatgttc ctaatggtga aaaggtgatg
    37621 gcgtggttgg aagccaaccg tcccgatgat gttgcatcct gcgtgattca tggtgattgg
    37681 cgcatcgaca atgttgtatt tgatttaaag caggcgcgca tcgttggcgt tttggattgg
    37741 gagctagcaa ctgttggtga tccgttaatg gatttgggat cggcgctggc gtattgggtg
    37801 gatcgtgatg atgagccggg gtttgcttcg ctgcgacgtc agccaagtca tttgccgggg
    37861 atgccaacgc gtgatgagtt tgttgctaag tatttagcgg caagtggtgt gcgctgtgat
    37921 gactttactt tttacgaggt ctttggcttg ttccgcttag ctgtgattat tcagcagatt
    37981 tgggcgcgct atgttgcagg gcaaactact aatccagcct ttgcaggatt cggtgatgcg
    38041 tgtaacacct tgattaatcg cgcagagcaa gctttcgtaa gttagttact tagggcggcg
    38101 agtttttcta cgacctgctt tgcagatgga ttagtcatcg cggttccatc agagaacaca
    38161 agagttggaa ctgtgcggtt tccgccattt accttttcaa cgatttctgc ggtgcctggt
    38221 gtttcttcaa tgttgatctc ttcaaatgtc actgcgtgct ctgctaattg agacttaaga
    38281 cgttggcagt aaccgcacca gctggttgtg tacataacga agtacattgg gactactttc
    38341 cgttgaggta ggtcaaaagt ctagttgcta atttaaccgg ccatgagttt ctgtggctgg
    38401 cgatccatcg ataagtggca cggccgattc cgcctgatgc tgtgatgaga gttgattgaa
    38461 ctctgtttcc acggtgttta agcaagaaag cgattgcatc tgctcccccg taggtcgagc
    38521 caccaccaat tacgtagacc tgctcggcgc attgttcgcg ggttaggtaa aaggttgaaa
    38581 gatctgcggt ttgaaaaggt agtgcggtga tttcaatctt acgctgaatc catgtgacag
    38641 attgtcggca gaattcgcat tcgccatcaa agataactgt tatgcggttc atgacaatga
    38701 aagatggatc tcttcgccat cgagaagttg ttgatctggc aggcctttaa ggacgtgaac
    38761 ctttgcctcg ccaactactg tccaatgggt tgaaccagag cgcttaacaa tcgcggttaa
    38821 ctcatcaacc ccgataagaa tcgaatcatt gggaacatgt agcaatacct tggcggcgct
    38881 atcgggaatc cacttaaaga acttattgaa gtgtggaatc acgcggattt ctggaagtaa
    38941 gttcaggcca gttgttggag atttcttgag cattcgaaag tttgggatct gcgcagaaag
    39001 caccatggca ccggcgctgc aaccagcaag ggatgcaccg ctttgccagt tttcaaccat
    39061 cgcagcccac acaggtgtat caatcaaaac ttcagccaaa tgatgtggat cgccgccgga
    39121 catgtacatc aatgcgctgt tcttaattgc atcaacatgt tcttgcttga aggcatcatc
    39181 gcgggtgtaa atcggtaagt aggttgcggt gacacctaac gcatcagctt gggcttgtcc
    39241 cagtctcttc caatacgcaa ggctttcatc gctttcgcgt cctgcagcgg ttggaatctg
    39301 aatgtaatta gcggtcttgc cgtttgtgat tccatcttca agcaaagatt tttcaaaagc
    39361 ggtcattgca ggcaggtatt cacctgatcc aactaacgct aatgacccgt tcatggagcc
    39421 agtctatgtg gttggttact caatcaaagt gccgacaaaa acctgccaag caagtgctga
    39481 tttagcgatc aaagagagag ttatgtatgt cttttctcca cttaggtagt cagaccactt
    39541 tccaaccttc ttgtactgca gatattgaac gactgcaaag gtattgaaaa gtacgaagag
    39601 tgagaaaacg attccgtaaa caaatgccgg agctgatgcc tctgatggac cgccgattga
    39661 gaaaacatag aaaaccaaag ctagccaagg gatgattcct gtgatgcaac caaagatgaa
    39721 aggaatccat ccgccatttc ctggtgtctc gtacttctct tgtagccaac caaacaagat
    39781 cattgaagcg ttcacgccaa agattgaaat aatcgcgacg acatctgaga ctccgcagat
    39841 ctgagcgatc aacacgatca ttacagatga gctgattgag tactcaaccc agcggaagta
    39901 attgcggttt tgtgcaaggc ctgcgctgta gcgtgagaag aactgtggtg aagccactaa
    39961 gaagtggaag aaagctgaaa gaccaaggaa tagagcgacg ccgattccga ctggagtgtt
    40021 tagcaaggtg attggctctg cgaaggtgct tcccggaggg ccggacatat aacgagcaac
    40081 aattggaaga gtgaagtcat tggcaagagc caagactgca atcatctgaa ctagatggaa
    40141 tacgccggca ataatgttgt atcggcgcag ctttgaatca ttgatctctt tagtcatagg
    40201 taaagggtaa gggttgatcc gcccttaatc ctgttaaaga gtaaaattac ttctttttgt
    40261 agcctgccgg acatttagct accccgatgg ctgaaacttt cttggtgctc ttgcccttaa
    40321 cgcaagtgat tgtcttaact ttggccatca gattatctag tttgaaattg gtcaatgaaa
    40381 acatccccaa ttgctcatca gctagcctga tgacatttgc cattggtgca ttctcatctg
    40441 cgaggttgag ttcaatgact ctgcgggttt cagtcagatt tgcaatagag ttcttaatga
    40501 gtgctgcaga tgatgaatca aaagctaact tcttctgcgc ggtggtgaac ttggtcaaga
    40561 cagcatcaaa ctgcgaatca tatttagcct taaatgcggc aacttcatct acgcggaggc
    40621 cttctgcggt cgctggagtt gatgtcaacg tgttcctagg ctgtttcctg
//
LOCUS       MW122876               37080 bp    DNA     linear   ENV 16-FEB-2021
DEFINITION  Uncultured freshwater actinobacterium clone HULAa55C9.
ACCESSION   urn.local...30-d0s7eeq
DBLINK      BioProject: PRJNA667607
KEYWORDS    ENV.
SOURCE      Uncultured freshwater actinobacterium
  ORGANISM  Uncultured freshwater actinobacterium
            Unclassified.
REFERENCE   1  (bases 1 to 37080)
  AUTHORS   Chazan,A., Rozenberg,A., Mannen,K., Nagata,T., Tahan,R., Yaish,S.,
            Larom,S., Inoue,K., Beja,O. and Pushkarev,A.
  TITLE     Diverse heliorhodopsins detected via functional metagenomics in
            peat lake Actinobacteria, Chloroflexi and Archaea
  JOURNAL   Unpublished
REFERENCE   2  (bases 1 to 37080)
  AUTHORS   Chazan,A., Rozenberg,A., Mannen,K., Nagata,T., Tahan,R., Yaish,S.,
            Larom,S., Inoue,K., Beja,O. and Pushkarev,A.
  TITLE     Direct Submission
  JOURNAL   Submitted (11-FEB-2021) Biology, Technion, Faculty of Biology, 522
            Emerson Building, Haifa 32000, Israel, Haifa 32000, Israel
FEATURES             Location/Qualifiers
     source          1..37080
                     /organism="Uncultured freshwater actinobacterium"
                     /mol_type="genomic DNA"
                     /isolation_source="freshwater"
                     /clone="HULAa55C9"
                     /environmental_sample
                     /country="Israel"
                     /lat_lon="33.10611111 N 35.60250000 E"
                     /collection_date="18-Oct-2018"
     gene            <1..1193
                     /locus_tag="HULAa55C9_00001"
     CDS             <1..1193
                     /locus_tag="HULAa55C9_00001"
                     /inference="ab initio prediction:GeneMark.hmm:v3.25"
                     /codon_start=3
                     /transl_table=11
                     /product="hypothetical protein"
                     /translation="RELEPVIEDVRSKISRITSQSDATRAIDSLSAAVSEVVRPMSHR
                     LVNLELSVGRESKQNRSRPVLAVRGTRIDSTKMLDVHLLFTLEIFEALVFGPLLGVIS
                     SSIFGDVFTTLIAMALTLAIIKYWPQRFRNLTFVQGIAAWSALFVIGLVLPRTLLHFA
                     LPDLFGNPFLAAHLFNRYLLVVGFLVSNTLEQLEDRAEAELRNVNLQLQKTVANLRRE
                     LAIHRRNLSWLLHGPIQSALVSSAIKLQKSNLSTADAHKLNEDIAQAVSHIQGGYRRN
                     NNFDEALMQLRGIWSRIVDIEVSVSDDARSRLELDQTLSGSLAQVLVEAVSNAKKHGQ
                     ASHVSVEIEIDAADNLVCSIYNNGSTISENAQDGLGSTLFDELCLSWQRVNTENGVTL
                     IATF"
     gene            complement(1197..1982)
                     /locus_tag="HULAa55C9_00002"
     CDS             complement(1197..1982)
                     /locus_tag="HULAa55C9_00002"
                     /inference="ab initio prediction:Prodigal:v2.6"
                     /codon_start=1
                     /transl_table=11
                     /product="Heliorhodopsin"
                     /translation="MASSTPLDIPSSRLAGLRRYNLFAGIFHAVQAIAIIALANDFAL
                     PVSVNYLLDAPVPGARFDSVQLFDFPIAIGVAIFSLLSALAHFWIVGPGFDRYSNDLR
                     NKRNIARWIEYAISSTLMIVLISLINAVWDIVALIAIAGANVAMILFGWLQEKYEEPG
                     KGSLLPFWFGCIAGAVPWIAMFLLLFSPGSEAEAPGFVYGIVISLFLFFNSFALVQWL
                     QYKQIGKFADYLAGERTYITLSFIAKSLLAWQIFAGVLATSSL"
     gene            2061..2438
                     /gene="hslR"
                     /locus_tag="HULAa55C9_00003"
     CDS             2061..2438
                     /gene="hslR"
                     /locus_tag="HULAa55C9_00003"
                     /inference="ab initio prediction:Prodigal:v2.6"
                     /inference="similar to AA sequence:UniProtKB:P0ACG8"
                     /codon_start=1
                     /transl_table=11
                     /product="Heat shock protein 15"
                     /db_xref="COG:COG1188"
                     /translation="MPEATESNSVRVDVWTWAVRLFPTRSIAAAAARGGHIKINGKGV
                     KPAQAVKVGDIVHTRLGDLERTVVVSKIISRRVGAAIAVDCYEDRTPIKVKSEVLHVA
                     QRERGSGRPTKRDRRLTDRLRGF"
     gene            2473..2796
                     /locus_tag="HULAa55C9_00004"
     CDS             2473..2796
                     /locus_tag="HULAa55C9_00004"
                     /inference="ab initio prediction:Prodigal:v2.6"
                     /codon_start=1
                     /transl_table=11
                     /product="hypothetical protein"
                     /translation="MRFLIAVIDSDTGTASPGEMAAIDAFNDSLRAGDHWVLATGLHH
                     PREAKVIDNTHNAGLQHDGPLNDTAEYMSGFWIIECDSHERALELAHQGSLACNRKVE
                     VRAFH"
     gene            2799..4256
                     /gene="hldD"
                     /locus_tag="HULAa55C9_00005"
     CDS             2799..4256
                     /gene="hldD"
                     /locus_tag="HULAa55C9_00005"
                     /EC_number="5.1.3.20"
                     /inference="ab initio prediction:Prodigal:v2.6"
                     /inference="protein motif:HAMAP:MF_01601"
                     /codon_start=1
                     /transl_table=11
                     /product="ADP-L-glycero-D-manno-heptose-6-epimerase"
                     /translation="MKRILVTGATGYVGGRLIPELLNQGHAVRVLVRDSSKVQGHAWA
                     DQVEVIIGDANNESDLIRATENQQVVYYLLHSLHSGAGFQQLEQQMAEKFARACTLNS
                     VEKIIYLGGISNDASLSKHLSSRVEVGKTLASSGIPVFELRAGMIIGSGSASFEMLRH
                     LTHRLPIMTTPKWIKNRTHPIAIRDVLYYLSELANVDNHVGGVFDIGGPTVLSYADLM
                     HLFAEKSGLRKRIIISIPVLTPRLASLWIGLVTPLPTSLAKNLVQSLIAEVVADPAKS
                     ISQVVPEPPAGLLPVSQAIELALARVDEGRVDTRWSDARLPIDPSVQSATDPTWVGAR
                     TFTDYREARSTKPALNIWRQIERIGGNTGWYGADLLWRARGLIDSLVGGVGLRRGRRD
                     PELLRCGESLDFWRVEALERGSYLRLRAEMKLPGEATLEFSVVPLADGTTRVSQTANF
                     VPRGLFGYLYWYAVLPFHFFVFPTMIRNIIKSAND"
     gene            4249..4422
                     /locus_tag="HULAa55C9_00006"
     CDS             4249..4422
                     /locus_tag="HULAa55C9_00006"
                     /inference="ab initio prediction:Prodigal:v2.6"
                     /codon_start=1
                     /transl_table=11
                     /product="hypothetical protein"
                     /translation="MTELNATTIQLLREMAESSFPTYVDFARRLLADPQSVPATEIDA
                     VIDGYLNDPYLSR"
     gene            complement(4382..4846)
                     /locus_tag="HULAa55C9_00007"
     CDS             complement(4382..4846)
                     /locus_tag="HULAa55C9_00007"
                     /inference="ab initio prediction:Prodigal:v2.6"
                     /codon_start=1
                     /transl_table=11
                     /product="hypothetical protein"
                     /translation="MQLSKTELNQRVISILKHAVRFALAGFMIFAGSGHFTNTESFTA
                     QVPPFLPGTEMIVYVSGVIEIVLGLGLAFWKSQRVNFGVALAIFYILIFPGNISQFVT
                     QTSAFGLDSDIARAIRLLFQPVLVVAALWCTDAFADLRKLILKGKDRLSNRR"
     gene            4863..5312
                     /locus_tag="HULAa55C9_00008"
     CDS             4863..5312
                     /locus_tag="HULAa55C9_00008"
                     /inference="ab initio prediction:Prodigal:v2.6"
                     /codon_start=1
                     /transl_table=11
                     /product="hypothetical protein"
                     /translation="MSETKVTYQTTVLGFGNHAAIEIPDDVREKLGGSKKLPLNITVN
                     KHTYRATSTGMDGKCLVVFPQKERNASGAGTGDVVFVTLELELGRREVEIPQDLQEAL
                     ETQNVLETFQNLSYSKRREFVRQVEDAKTEATRERRIHKVVAAVLPT"
     gene            5373..6398
                     /locus_tag="HULAa55C9_00009"
     CDS             5373..6398
                     /locus_tag="HULAa55C9_00009"
                     /inference="ab initio prediction:Prodigal:v2.6"
                     /codon_start=1
                     /transl_table=11
                     /product="hypothetical protein"
                     /translation="MTFNTVPGKLYIIGEQDVFGGSSSPYFKVGIVKDDREVESRLRE
                     HQTGNPRKLVIRDLVDVAAVEYLETNLHRRLATKVAFSEWFKLSDEDYADLLKLARDL
                     SDDVARQVPLAQRATELKDLVSNGVIIPADGDVWQLHTELYPETVKAKKFAGSISAVN
                     TAVRSRVTDTETPVIGQRQIEVEISKFNAEVFVQEHPELAEKFQKITVNGRFTPKKIK
                     DIDTELDSFDPLKTVLSVSLDDLERMGEKELEQARRVLTEVEAKSAWSEIHHGVAVRS
                     AIGENDGIENVASWKRTSKSALDQTRLKREESAIYEKFVEKVRVTRWVNINQGLEEST
                     ETSGDES"
     gene            6433..6897
                     /locus_tag="HULAa55C9_00010"
     CDS             6433..6897
                     /locus_tag="HULAa55C9_00010"
                     /inference="ab initio prediction:Prodigal:v2.6"
                     /codon_start=1
                     /transl_table=11
                     /product="hypothetical protein"
                     /translation="MSYVVDFVNVSTVGFESSPVVDALAGLRANEARYFHNKYKHTFV
                     TEPASKNKKLVDYVHNILKTERDIVIGSKPLEVSQLHVENILWTYVFYESGLSINVLY
                     TLDDPKKRAVGFKLSDGMEVPEELAEKFKFARQKSKLAGTIRGSFFVIKGEY"
     gene            6950..8005
                     /locus_tag="HULAa55C9_00011"
     CDS             6950..8005
                     /locus_tag="HULAa55C9_00011"
                     /EC_number="1.14.15.28"
                     /inference="ab initio prediction:Prodigal:v2.6"
                     /inference="similar to AA sequence:UniProtKB:A0R4Q6"
                     /codon_start=1
                     /transl_table=11
                     /product="Steroid C26-monooxygenase"
                     /translation="MSAPDFTNVPTITGHKATREVLRDTEKYSSDLQGDADVRDYRQI
                     PLEVDPPRHHLFRAALAPYFVKSAIEKFIPDFRKNSEDLLASYFNHESGDVVSTLALP
                     LVMRNLGVILNRPQDVDEWISWGPDVWTAESEQRDGAVLHRYIDQIYKEALKNESDDM
                     WSTVARLEIEGKRVSPLEFKGIVGVLLAGGRDTVVKLLTGMLWHFGNTDDLEKIRSGE
                     VEPNVAIQEMLRFLSPLPLMFRTTVPESTSEELPPDRYVGVSFISANFDETVFENPFA
                     IDFQRGRIPHLSFGFGPHTCIGNHVAEIEAKVFLEVLRDSGLRWKIAQENIRFHKAPY
                     NVVPEQFVSLTLARSSR"
     gene            complement(8013..8384)
                     /locus_tag="HULAa55C9_00012"
     CDS             complement(8013..8384)
                     /locus_tag="HULAa55C9_00012"
                     /inference="ab initio prediction:Prodigal:v2.6"
                     /codon_start=1
                     /transl_table=11
                     /product="hypothetical protein"
                     /translation="MNLRIILRTGASVFGLSAILLVAAPGLFLELLGLDGTSEPLMWA
                     MRMIGITLVALAGNMWMNSLQGDDEKVRQVGVVMAVSATALGVLTLMIPVPLTWFAIV
                     YSIVGFSFGAAYVIALISSRR"
     gene            8566..9528
                     /gene="todF"
                     /locus_tag="HULAa55C9_00013"
     CDS             8566..9528
                     /gene="todF"
                     /locus_tag="HULAa55C9_00013"
                     /EC_number="3.7.1.25"
                     /inference="ab initio prediction:Prodigal:v2.6"
                     /inference="similar to AA sequence:UniProtKB:P23133"
                     /codon_start=1
                     /transl_table=11
                     /product="2-hydroxy-6-oxo-2,4-heptadienoate hydrolase"
                     /translation="MKRFLKRFWFPILFVLFFGPFLIPVNSSGTQTKEQAAETLWGNE
                     SKWIEIADHQVHYVTAGDPMSDNLIILMHGFGASAFSYKQILEPLSKVGFVVAYDRAA
                     FGFTERPTTWSLNPYGFEGQMAVLDGMVTNFGEGKNVYVVGHSAGGSLAASYAVANQS
                     KLTGLVLFAPAVLTTGGSPEWLNFILSLPPINHVGPLLVAPIATNGLDILYDSYFNPN
                     NVTQETLDGYTAPLKINGWERAFWEFNLAPRDTSIKDRITEIRIPILVITGDTDRIVP
                     TADSIQVSKMIPGSELVVIPRAGHLANEERPSEFSQALIEFITP"
     gene            complement(9577..9936)
                     /locus_tag="HULAa55C9_00014"
     CDS             complement(9577..9936)
                     /locus_tag="HULAa55C9_00014"
                     /inference="ab initio prediction:Prodigal:v2.6"
                     /codon_start=1
                     /transl_table=11
                     /product="hypothetical protein"
                     /translation="MQNLMAVATFPYIAPENLKRFKSIAAEMLESINSLESILRYEVF
                     FTSDETSCVVLEEYSSPAGVIEHVEKHAAFLQELAELGGRIQGQMFPLSDEGEAIEMI
                     RDSWDSTLHHYFSGKRT"
     gene            complement(9976..10317)
                     /locus_tag="HULAa55C9_00015"
     CDS             complement(9976..10317)
                     /locus_tag="HULAa55C9_00015"
                     /inference="ab initio prediction:Prodigal:v2.6"
                     /codon_start=1
                     /transl_table=11
                     /product="hypothetical protein"
                     /translation="MTRQEIEFLARQFLAAYASKDIERISEMFDEMVILRDWNYEVVG
                     FDAAVVEFKKNFDEAQTLELDIKNIFTHDSSAAVELEVVVNRDVKLHVVDVISFNAVG
                     KVTSVVAYKGL"
     gene            complement(10314..10643)
                     /locus_tag="HULAa55C9_00016"
     CDS             complement(10314..10643)
                     /locus_tag="HULAa55C9_00016"
                     /inference="ab initio prediction:Prodigal:v2.6"
                     /codon_start=1
                     /transl_table=11
                     /product="hypothetical protein"
                     /translation="MPNYIIYFNQQWVGDHSEEWFNSRGPLARQVVAEMQEAGVLVFA
                     GGLIEEIEEALGFDETGKEIGPISVGKDFLGGLTIVNVPSEQEAKHWGAKIAQACGWP
                     QEVREIK"
     gene            complement(11097..11561)
                     /locus_tag="HULAa55C9_00017"
     CDS             complement(11097..11561)
                     /locus_tag="HULAa55C9_00017"
                     /inference="ab initio prediction:Prodigal:v2.6"
                     /codon_start=1
                     /transl_table=11
                     /product="hypothetical protein"
                     /translation="MTLAALTLTGCSSAALSGGSDELAAKNPLVASASFEMHRESGCG
                     CCVSWADYLRKHGAGVDIIVNENLESFRAGQGVTDDASSCHTALVDGYVVEGHVPVGA
                     IERLLEVKPDAIGIAMPGMPAASPGMGGTEADWEQLEVMLINTDGSLTPWKF"
     gene            11729..12757
                     /gene="arnA"
                     /locus_tag="HULAa55C9_00018"
     CDS             11729..12757
                     /gene="arnA"
                     /locus_tag="HULAa55C9_00018"
                     /EC_number="2.1.2.13"
                     /inference="ab initio prediction:Prodigal:v2.6"
                     /inference="protein motif:HAMAP:MF_01166"
                     /codon_start=1
                     /transl_table=11
                     /product="Bifunctional polymyxin resistance protein ArnA"
                     /translation="MTKVLITGASGYIGKHISLQLLNSGFEVLASVRNLAKAEEVRSA
                     VLPHLEERFAANLQLDFIELDLEQDKGWDQALQGVDVLMHTASPFPIASPKNEMDVIS
                     PAVNGTLRALKAAHSAGISRVILTSSVAAIYGTDLPEGMTAFDETVFTDVTHPVGKQA
                     YTKSKALAEQAAWDYVRSEAPEIQLTTINPVLVLGAPLDSNFGSSVSVIQRIIKGKDP
                     MFPDLSFSIVHVKDVARMHVEAIKLDTTRSQRFIASAGAMTFIEIARCLESAFPGRKF
                     LKPQAPTFILRLLALFDGEIKAVLPLVGDRTPVSSRKAVDMFSMKFISAEETIVETAQ
                     FLLSQKSV"
     gene            12769..13227
                     /locus_tag="HULAa55C9_00019"
     CDS             12769..13227
                     /locus_tag="HULAa55C9_00019"
                     /inference="ab initio prediction:Prodigal:v2.6"
                     /codon_start=1
                     /transl_table=11
                     /product="hypothetical protein"
                     /translation="MNQSIDDLHRLQVIRKEAITTYNAAMDQLENGATDTSVLELAYA
                     SLYLWRQVGDDKNMAIGYWLCSRAHALAGQGAFAVEMAETSLEHLQRIQDPADWLIAS
                     INEGWARALVAAADPRTFDVLESTRNLIAAISDPEDRALIADQFSTIKSV"
     gene            13337..14107
                     /gene="rfbF"
                     /locus_tag="HULAa55C9_00020"
     CDS             13337..14107
                     /gene="rfbF"
                     /locus_tag="HULAa55C9_00020"
                     /EC_number="2.7.7.33"
                     /inference="ab initio prediction:Prodigal:v2.6"
                     /inference="similar to AA sequence:UniProtKB:Q8Z5I4"
                     /codon_start=1
                     /transl_table=11
                     /product="Glucose-1-phosphate cytidylyltransferase"
                     /db_xref="COG:COG1208"
                     /translation="MKVVILAGGLGTRLSEETALKPKPMAEIADKPMLWHIMKIYSHY
                     GYNDFVICLGYKGYTIKEYFSNYFLHNSDVTFDMRTNSMEIHDNKTEPWRVTLVDTGA
                     ETMTGGRLKRIAEYVQDETFFMTYGDGVADVNLQELLAAHQASGKEVTLTAVQPLGRF
                     GALEIDGSGTVTSFTEKPLGDGNWINGGFFVCEPSALNRIQGDETSWEAQPLESLAAD
                     HQLNAFQHHGFWQPMDTLRDKNYLEKLWKENKAPWRVW"
     gene            14111..15229
                     /gene="rfbG"
                     /locus_tag="HULAa55C9_00021"
     CDS             14111..15229
                     /gene="rfbG"
                     /locus_tag="HULAa55C9_00021"
                     /EC_number="4.2.1.45"
                     /inference="ab initio prediction:Prodigal:v2.6"
                     /inference="similar to AA sequence:UniProtKB:P26397"
                     /codon_start=1
                     /transl_table=11
                     /product="CDP-glucose 4,6-dehydratase"
                     /db_xref="COG:COG0451"
                     /translation="MANQIFHNAFAGRKVFVTGHTGFKGSWLTHWLVSLGADVTGYGL
                     VPPTSPAHFDLLGLSEKIHHVVGDVRDLAMLKETMRAARPEIVFHLAAQPLVRLSYAE
                     PRETFETNVVGTINVFEAVKSTDSVSSIVNITSDKCYNNREIDHAYTEDEAMGGFDPY
                     SASKGAAELVTSAYRNSFFTPESGIQLASVRAGNVIGGGDWAADRIIPDSVRALSTNS
                     PIEVRNPNAIRPWQHVLEPLAGYLWLGARMLTEEKRLDSAYNFGPTPEGHLTVENVVN
                     AIVSTWGSGSWTTPATSVPQPHEAHFLKLNSSRAEQILGWKPVWNSSETLTRTAAWYR
                     DFYLQEKSAVELTNADINAYVTAARAADVAWSRHEATQ"
     gene            15226..16086
                     /gene="rfbJ"
                     /locus_tag="HULAa55C9_00022"
     CDS             15226..16086
                     /gene="rfbJ"
                     /locus_tag="HULAa55C9_00022"
                     /EC_number="1.1.1.341"
                     /inference="ab initio prediction:Prodigal:v2.6"
                     /inference="similar to AA sequence:UniProtKB:Q05342"
                     /codon_start=1
                     /transl_table=11
                     /product="CDP-abequose synthase"
                     /translation="MKVVVTGTTGYIGGHIVELLLANGHEVAAVVRKYSMELPASVKQ
                     FVDAGDDDVLLQEFTDFDAEIVIHCAAAQVLKYSIENSAELVDTNIGFGARMLAISHD
                     AGVRGFIAAGTFATHADGTPDYQPQNLYAATKQAFSSIAAHYQRNSSMKVVTLELSDT
                     YGPHDPRPKFLNLVREAARSGKTLEASPGLQTIHPIHVDDVAQAFMHCAQLILQDAHL
                     DYVYSVHGPAGVTLQELVKLYEAATDCKVSVAWGALEYRPFEIMQPYTGETLHDWSAK
                     ISLSEGLKNL"
     gene            complement(16083..17033)
                     /locus_tag="HULAa55C9_00023"
     CDS             complement(16083..17033)
                     /locus_tag="HULAa55C9_00023"
                     /EC_number="2.4.-.-"
                     /inference="ab initio prediction:Prodigal:v2.6"
                     /inference="similar to AA sequence:UniProtKB:Q55487"
                     /codon_start=1
                     /transl_table=11
                     /product="putative glycosyltransferase"
                     /translation="MAKPQKPLISIVVPVFNEVDNVTIFHQRVSEVAASLTAYEFEFV
                     FTDNHSSDGTFAALAEIAAADPRVRVFSFSRNFGFQRSIWTGYTKARGVAAIQLDVDL
                     QDPPELIADFIAHWESGYKVVYGIRRSRKEGRAITTARKIFYRLVNVLSEDPIPVDAG
                     DFRLVDRVVLDELIAMPDSQPYLRGAIASLGFDQIGIPYDREARERGESKFSFKDLIG
                     LSLDAILNHSIIPLRIASYVGLTVAGVTLIGTIGMFIARWLFGADWPAGFATTTVLIL
                     FSISLNALFLGIIGEYLGRIYKQVKPSSITVIEKAIDSDR"
     gene            17116..17514
                     /locus_tag="HULAa55C9_00024"
     CDS             17116..17514
                     /locus_tag="HULAa55C9_00024"
                     /inference="ab initio prediction:Prodigal:v2.6"
                     /codon_start=1
                     /transl_table=11
                     /product="hypothetical protein"
                     /translation="MRQAKFAAVGLLNTFVDFVVFNVLAVFIGMPVIPASVLGYSCGI
                     VNSYVFNRNWTFADSGARTDRSLVVKFLVTNLVGMAVNASIVVTVSNNFLDTTTWDKG
                     WVFAVSKVFATAGAFLVNYTLMHRWVFKTA"
     gene            complement(17565..18143)
                     /gene="mtcA1"
                     /locus_tag="HULAa55C9_00025"
     CDS             complement(17565..18143)
                     /gene="mtcA1"
                     /locus_tag="HULAa55C9_00025"
                     /EC_number="4.2.1.1"
                     /inference="ab initio prediction:Prodigal:v2.6"
                     /inference="similar to AA sequence:UniProtKB:P9WPJ7"
                     /codon_start=1
                     /transl_table=11
                     /product="Beta-carbonic anhydrase 1"
                     /db_xref="COG:COG0288"
                     /translation="MSVLNEVLAANATYASTFGDKADLALPPARQFAILTCMDARLDP
                     AKYAGLSEGDAHVIRNAGGRASDDAIRSLVISYKLLGTKEWFVIHHTDCGMEFFTDEI
                     MRGLLANSLETAALGADGFYDIGQGPGSAEANYINWLTIKEQAQSVTEDVIRIKSHPL
                     VPANIPVYGYIYDVKSGKLIEVPAATAAGKAQ"
     gene            complement(18368..18441)
                     /locus_tag="HULAa55C9_00026"
     tRNA            complement(18368..18441)
                     /locus_tag="HULAa55C9_00026"
                     /product="tRNA-Arg"
                     /inference="COORDINATES: profile:Aragorn:v1.2"
                     /note="tRNA-Arg(acg)"
     gene            complement(18583..19095)
                     /locus_tag="HULAa55C9_00027"
     CDS             complement(18583..19095)
                     /locus_tag="HULAa55C9_00027"
                     /inference="ab initio prediction:Prodigal:v2.6"
                     /codon_start=1
                     /transl_table=11
                     /product="hypothetical protein"
                     /translation="MKKISQHVTAVVTASALLFAGAGAVSAADSVARGQKPATAIAEY
                     REAKAEFKAALETYKANKQTVMAEYKAAFAAWKLASAELLAARKAIEETYRAAVRAAH
                     TAKQAVVESETATEEEKLAAIATFKAAKKAAFEAKKTALAALSPLGAPPAKPVKATKP
                     VKTNKGQSGR"
     gene            19248..19940
                     /gene="mprA"
                     /locus_tag="HULAa55C9_00028"
     CDS             19248..19940
                     /gene="mprA"
                     /locus_tag="HULAa55C9_00028"
                     /inference="ab initio prediction:Prodigal:v2.6"
                     /inference="similar to AA sequence:UniProtKB:A0R3I8"
                     /codon_start=1
                     /transl_table=11
                     /product="Response regulator MprA"
                     /db_xref="COG:COG0745"
                     /translation="MTTAHILIVDDEAGVRDLLTDVLTISDYQTTSAVDGLEALNLLR
                     SRRFDLVIADINMPRLDGFGLLEKMRAAGDETPVLMLTARDDRHDVTHGLRSGADDYL
                     TKPFGLEELVLRVGAILKRTLPRTAPNGRSHEISLGDLWLSEDQHRVTYKGVDVELSP
                     TEFRLLQYLMENSNKVVSKLTLLAEVWGMDFTTNTTIVDTYVSYLRKKMATVGFEGIV
                     TVRGVGLQLVVK"
     gene            19940..21310
                     /gene="sasA"
                     /locus_tag="HULAa55C9_00029"
     CDS             19940..21310
                     /gene="sasA"
                     /locus_tag="HULAa55C9_00029"
                     /EC_number="2.7.-.-"
                     /inference="ab initio prediction:Prodigal:v2.6"
                     /inference="protein motif:HAMAP:MF_01837"
                     /codon_start=1
                     /transl_table=11
                     /product="Adaptive-response sensory-kinase SasA"
                     /translation="MSLRARLTLVAVFVITTVALAISYFALLSAERAEVSRIDAVLNG
                     IYSSVATAADPVSVAMQMAEDSDIGVTVAFVNYASDVTEVIESRINFKPAPSAELLSE
                     ALDYPVSVNAAERYRMRTFMLSPDEYLAFASSLKAIDENRADNIQTFTLVVVFGISFG
                     VLLVLVLTRRDIRVITSLIKAADDISQGDTSVAIPKTKGNAEVDQLAAALGRMVQSLQ
                     RVVEVEQETQVRMQQFMGDASHELRTPLTVIKGYVSLLNNPAFTEAQRARAFERLEGE
                     INRMEFLIKDLLLLAELGQTREDHETVVNFSGLVHESVDDLRVLGSERVVTSSVVDGA
                     MVVGTEHLLQQLLANIAGNIDRHTPPDAPVFVELVLEGTLVHLVVEDGGPGLSAEMLE
                     RGVQAFERFDKSRARESGGSGLGVSIMAAIVARHGGSIELSRGARWGGLRIDVLLPLS
                     FPPAVH"
     gene            21477..22406
                     /locus_tag="HULAa55C9_00030"
     CDS             21477..22406
                     /locus_tag="HULAa55C9_00030"
                     /inference="ab initio prediction:Prodigal:v2.6"
                     /codon_start=1
                     /transl_table=11
                     /product="hypothetical protein"
                     /translation="MPQISQELADIFDRQCDVASLQQLQNCGITLREISHTISNGMWT
                     KVSAEVISARPSRPTFKQLCWATSLHFPAAVLTGAASLVFDGVPISNVQTIDAIGTRS
                     GRQSPIENCRMHTSRRRFEILESPRRTRPAYSLIYAAAQTSWKQAEFFATSAIQREIC
                     TLDEILEELAANPKSNIHRRAARALTLLEPGTHSSNEAVFLRECKLRNWPKPSMQVPH
                     VDSEGRSRYTDFEFIGSRRNVIVEIDGYGHLMSKVHLDDQFRANSLTMEGGVVFRISS
                     LALRTDCERYMRQLQELLENEGVLTRRSWRNSA"
     gene            complement(22439..22530)
                     /locus_tag="HULAa55C9_00031"
     tRNA            complement(22439..22530)
                     /locus_tag="HULAa55C9_00031"
                     /product="tRNA-Ser"
                     /inference="COORDINATES: profile:Aragorn:v1.2"
                     /note="tRNA-Ser(gct)"
     gene            complement(22810..22897)
                     /locus_tag="HULAa55C9_00032"
     tRNA            complement(22810..22897)
                     /locus_tag="HULAa55C9_00032"
                     /product="tRNA-Ser"
                     /inference="COORDINATES: profile:Aragorn:v1.2"
                     /note="tRNA-Ser(tga)"
     gene            22976..24280
                     /gene="serS"
                     /locus_tag="HULAa55C9_00033"
     CDS             22976..24280
                     /gene="serS"
                     /locus_tag="HULAa55C9_00033"
                     /EC_number="6.1.1.11"
                     /inference="ab initio prediction:Prodigal:v2.6"
                     /inference="similar to AA sequence:UniProtKB:A0R638"
                     /codon_start=1
                     /transl_table=11
                     /product="Serine--tRNA ligase"
                     /db_xref="COG:COG0172"
                     /translation="MIDLQIIRQDPEAVRQSQIARGENPVAVDAVLEADTARRAAVSE
                     FETLRAEQKALGKQIGPLQGKAKGGDQAAAAELEKLLATTSALSDQVAAAEIIVREKD
                     LALDEAVKVLSNIVESAAPVGGEEDFTVLETRGTIRDFDAEGFTPRDHVEIGEILSAI
                     DIERGAKVSGSRFYYLTGHGAMLELALINLAMSLAQKNGFTPVIPPALVKPAAMEGTG
                     FLGQAAENVYRLEADDMYLVGTAEVPLAALHMDEILDAKKLPMRYAGYSPCFRREAGS
                     HGKDTRGIFRVHWFDKVEMFSYCATEDAVEEHQRLLSFEKEMLDALELPYRVIDVATG
                     DLGSSAARKFDCEAWFPTQQRYRELTSTSNCTTFQSRRLKIRTKTAEGTAPVATLNGT
                     LVAITRTIAAIFENHQQADGSVRIPEALRPFLGGQEFLKPLA"
     gene            complement(24312..25982)
                     /locus_tag="HULAa55C9_00034"
     CDS             complement(24312..25982)
                     /locus_tag="HULAa55C9_00034"
                     /inference="ab initio prediction:Prodigal:v2.6"
                     /codon_start=1
                     /transl_table=11
                     /product="hypothetical protein"
                     /translation="MLAVAGLLASPTLSFAGVDEAVRDYDVSVTVLRNGDLEITERVE
                     YFFDEERHGIYRSLPLLDNLPNDMQQLYVISNMRIEADGIPANVEYAEDENYGVWRIG
                     NPEILISGLHEYTLSYTISGAFTRNGSGNHFLSWDLVGQAWEVPINTAHITVKLPEKP
                     LNIECFYGLVGSSTVCPVENRETTYSTTVSDLNRAGASAVTFDIELSQSALVGVPDPT
                     IRKRPATWTEQVNANKNIGLFSGGIAFAAMMLLVVTRRRTAKTAPVISAVRFDPPELT
                     PGEVAVALHGSFSSRALTATLLDLSVRRVIQISMDGKHMEISQWDRQAVVADWERDLL
                     STLFDRSDVVSLKEYRPEVTTTIAAMKETLLVAAHDSGRRSQSSLKYRVPVMITAFVG
                     VLLAIVGGVLGSQRPIVFLVCIPAAVVMLLLSVIGFFVIPQFETPSSAEFVSHMKGLI
                     RAMDTDAAALRREFAQRSGLSPAAVFATMLPLAVVFELENSWTSAFPDVSDDDLRAVG
                     WGFVPIGSISDSIDSAVDILSTVSEAPSSSDGGGSSGGGGGGGGGGSW"
     gene            complement(26079..27458)
                     /gene="trpB"
                     /locus_tag="HULAa55C9_00035"
     CDS             complement(26079..27458)
                     /gene="trpB"
                     /locus_tag="HULAa55C9_00035"
                     /EC_number="4.2.1.20"
                     /inference="ab initio prediction:Prodigal:v2.6"
                     /inference="protein motif:HAMAP:MF_00133"
                     /codon_start=1
                     /transl_table=11
                     /product="Tryptophan synthase beta chain"
                     /translation="MDETVHQHKFTLTEDQMPTQWYNIIPDLPSPPPPALHPGTLEPA
                     GPEDFAPLFPMDLIMQEVTMDRYVDIPGAVLDVYRQWRPSPLFRAHRLEKLLGTPAKI
                     YYKYEGQSPAGSHKTNTSVPQAYYNAKAGVKKLTTETGAGQWGTALSFASALFGLECE
                     VWQVGASYDAKPYRRLMIETYGATVHRSPSPLTAAGRAFYDVDPNHPGSLGIAISEAV
                     EVAAQDPEVRYALGSVLNHVLLHQTIIGEEALLQLAQAGDTPTHIVGCTGGGSNFGGL
                     AFPFLREKMAGKMNPQILAVEPASCPSLTKGVYAYDFGDTAGMTPLMKMHTLGRNFVP
                     DPIHAGGLRYHGMAPLISHIYELGLMDAVAIPQTECFEAAIKFARTEGIVPAPEPTHA
                     LAAAIRQALIAKETGEETVILTALCGHGHFDLAAYDAFLNGRMVDENADDARFAESID
                     EVKAFPINN"
     gene            complement(27579..28469)
                     /gene="ywtE"
                     /locus_tag="HULAa55C9_00036"
     CDS             complement(27579..28469)
                     /gene="ywtE"
                     /locus_tag="HULAa55C9_00036"
                     /EC_number="3.1.3.104"
                     /inference="ab initio prediction:Prodigal:v2.6"
                     /inference="similar to AA sequence:UniProtKB:P96741"
                     /codon_start=1
                     /transl_table=11
                     /product="5-amino-6-(5-phospho-D-ribitylamino)uracil
                     phosphatase YwtE"
                     /db_xref="COG:COG0561"
                     /translation="MNLPRRLLATDLDGTFLDSAGRVTPENREALKQAKNKGISVIFV
                     TGRPARWLKGVADSADHYDLIIGANGGFIADMNSLQVTTTNAADPTELQIVANNVLEL
                     FPDAVFAIERSYVGMPIADSQAREYDEMRVSALSNFEFAVTPGYVATWKIDAAIAVAP
                     IDELLQLSDITKLIVKPGDPSAWNSDTWLSAIAPAVEDRLQLTHASQEIVLAEISAKG
                     ITKASALAQVAAAQGLSAHDVVAIGDMPNDVPMLEWAGEAWTVENAHPEVRAVTDNVL
                     QHHDLSPVATLITDLMNRLD"
     gene            complement(28478..29428)
                     /gene="parB"
                     /locus_tag="HULAa55C9_00037"
     CDS             complement(28478..29428)
                     /gene="parB"
                     /locus_tag="HULAa55C9_00037"
                     /inference="ab initio prediction:Prodigal:v2.6"
                     /inference="similar to AA sequence:UniProtKB:P9WIJ9"
                     /codon_start=1
                     /transl_table=11
                     /product="putative chromosome-partitioning protein ParB"
                     /db_xref="COG:COG1475"
                     /translation="MAAERRGLGKGIAALIPNVTETTQKSDNSPENPASTPAGRDIVD
                     LASESAVYSELEITRIMPNPKQPRTVFDEDAMAELVHSLKEIGLLQPIVVRPITKTDN
                     GHEFEIVAGERRWRASQLAGFTKIPAIIRQTNDDVLLRDSLLENLHRAQLNALEEAAA
                     YQQLLDDFGCTQEELSTRIGRSRPQISNTIRLLRLPPAVQRRVAAGVLSPGHARALLA
                     LGSEAEIEALATRIVAEGLSVRATEEIVALGGAASKKSRTSTKSKTVQPGLKEISDRL
                     ADHLETRVKIDMKNSKGTISIEFATVADLQRIVDIIERDA"
     gene            complement(29431..30381)
                     /gene="soj"
                     /locus_tag="HULAa55C9_00038"
     CDS             complement(29431..30381)
                     /gene="soj"
                     /locus_tag="HULAa55C9_00038"
                     /EC_number="3.6.-.-"
                     /inference="ab initio prediction:Prodigal:v2.6"
                     /inference="similar to AA sequence:UniProtKB:P37522"
                     /codon_start=1
                     /transl_table=11
                     /product="Sporulation initiation inhibitor protein Soj"
                     /db_xref="COG:COG1192"
                     /translation="MTDHVPSFEAEIGTAEAVSTDVSRETEPVAAEEVTETAVVDEGP
                     LPHPAATRVFTVANQKGGVGKTTSTVNVAAALATAGLHVLVIDLDPQGNASTALAVDH
                     REGVKDVYSAIVEGVPFAEIVQPVSHTPNLWCAPATIDLAGAELELAPLVAREFRLKR
                     ALNEFLEHHKSVHGRPIDYVFIDCPPSLGLLTINAFVAAREVLVPIQCEYYALEGLNQ
                     LLKTVDLIKDNVNADLRLSTILLTMYDSRTRLSQDVAELVYSQYGDIALKTAIPRSVR
                     ISEAPSNQQTVLAYDPTSTGAVAYIQAGRELARRLPAVEA"
     gene            complement(30378..31052)
                     /gene="rsmG"
                     /locus_tag="HULAa55C9_00039"
     CDS             complement(30378..31052)
                     /gene="rsmG"
                     /locus_tag="HULAa55C9_00039"
                     /EC_number="2.1.1.-"
                     /inference="ab initio prediction:Prodigal:v2.6"
                     /inference="similar to AA sequence:UniProtKB:O54571"
                     /codon_start=1
                     /transl_table=11
                     /product="Ribosomal RNA small subunit methyltransferase G"
                     /db_xref="COG:COG0357"
                     /translation="MTDETDAVSRETAAVAKAVEQWPTAFPLLQRYHEWLATAGVERG
                     LIGPREADKLWDRHINNSAVLSELVPADASVIDVGSGAGLPGIPLQIVRPDLTITLLE
                     PLARRVEFLEEVIADLGLATTVVRGRAEDQKGLSAQVVTSRAVAALPKLLTWCWPLVA
                     PGGSILALKGAQAAAEIEAASKYLTKRNLAAEVRSVGAGVVDPLTTVVSVHRRVVTDL
                     DSKVRA"
     gene            complement(31052..31528)
                     /locus_tag="HULAa55C9_00040"
     CDS             complement(31052..31528)
                     /locus_tag="HULAa55C9_00040"
                     /inference="ab initio prediction:Prodigal:v2.6"
                     /codon_start=1
                     /transl_table=11
                     /product="hypothetical protein"
                     /translation="MTDKLSVAELEKEGDVAADYLEALLDIADLGGDIDMDVEGDRAM
                     VAIVGEDLSQLVGKRGEVLEALQELTRLAVTRETGNRSRLMLDIAGQREKRRAELSEI
                     GAKAAKKAQETGEAVKLQPMNPYERKIVHDAIAAAGANSESEGEEPRRYIVVTPGE"
     gene            complement(31571..32491)
                     /gene="yidC"
                     /locus_tag="HULAa55C9_00041"
     CDS             complement(31571..32491)
                     /gene="yidC"
                     /locus_tag="HULAa55C9_00041"
                     /inference="ab initio prediction:Prodigal:v2.6"
                     /inference="similar to AA sequence:UniProtKB:P9WIT5"
                     /codon_start=1
                     /transl_table=11
                     /product="Membrane protein insertase YidC"
                     /db_xref="COG:COG0706"
                     /translation="MFDFILNPLEVAVSWVLVQFHSLFTPLFGSGSGVTWALSIIGLV
                     IVIRIALIPLFVKQIKAQRNLQLIQPKMKEIQVKYAGDRERQSQEMMKLYQETGTNPF
                     SSCLPILAQSPIFFALFTVLQGIAQTFPEGVFTWDEYADLLELAHNATLFNVPIYGTF
                     MNADETIAPGNTRILAMSLVVLMTITTFITQRQLIVKNLASDNAMVQQQKVLLYVLPF
                     VFALGGVGFPIGVLLYWLTTNIWSMGQQFWVIRNNPSPGSPAHEAYLARQAAKAAKKG
                     ITLETEPSTEESGEANRVQPRRKPRSKRKK"
     gene            complement(32504..32821)
                     /gene="yidD"
                     /locus_tag="HULAa55C9_00042"
     CDS             complement(32504..32821)
                     /gene="yidD"
                     /locus_tag="HULAa55C9_00042"
                     /inference="ab initio prediction:Prodigal:v2.6"
                     /inference="protein motif:HAMAP:MF_00386"
                     /codon_start=1
                     /transl_table=11
                     /product="Putative membrane protein insertion efficiency
                     factor"
                     /translation="MKRLFDVLWTRGLGWALAWILIAPIKVYQWTISPLLGDVCRYYP
                     SCSKYAVASLKTHGPFKGVALTAYRLLRCTPFTRGGLDPVPERGSWRPAILPNGEPRN
                     SHH"
     gene            complement(32818..33129)
                     /gene="rnpA"
                     /locus_tag="HULAa55C9_00043"
     CDS             complement(32818..33129)
                     /gene="rnpA"
                     /locus_tag="HULAa55C9_00043"
                     /EC_number="3.1.26.5"
                     /inference="ab initio prediction:Prodigal:v2.6"
                     /inference="protein motif:HAMAP:MF_00227"
                     /codon_start=1
                     /transl_table=11
                     /product="Ribonuclease P protein component"
                     /translation="MRRGRRFVVPIAVLSVLTSPTDSPSRVGVIVSKKVGNSVVRHAV
                     ARKIRHAGWDLVRSFPHGIDLVVRAQPGAETATVADWSQSLLKYAEKTQASSRSESVT
                     S"
     gene            33598..35034
                     /gene="dnaA"
                     /locus_tag="HULAa55C9_00044"
     CDS             33598..35034
                     /gene="dnaA"
                     /locus_tag="HULAa55C9_00044"
                     /inference="ab initio prediction:Prodigal:v2.6"
                     /inference="similar to AA sequence:UniProtKB:A0R7K1"
                     /codon_start=1
                     /transl_table=11
                     /product="Chromosomal replication initiator protein DnaA"
                     /db_xref="COG:COG0593"
                     /translation="MTESSDLNARDGATPDTQALAAVWVQALDQAFATGSVDSQQRAF
                     INLTKPLVLIDDTLLIAVPNEFTRLVLESRYQPAVSAGLATAFGRPIRMAFSIDPNIA
                     ALDDDHADEVADEVYTSPAEPEIDTLSPEARDDASRLNPKYTFDTFVKGATNRFAAAA
                     AQSVAERPGQSYNPLFIWGESGLGKTHLLHAIGNYTRSLYRGKRVRYVSSEEFTNEFI
                     NCIRDDKAAQFQKKYRDIDVLLVDDIQFLSGKVQTQEEFFHTFNTLHNANKQIVITSD
                     LPPKQLQDFEDRMRSRFVSGFLIDIQPPDLETRIAILRKKTLQERLSVPSDVLEYIAS
                     KISTNIRELEGALIRVTAWANLNKQTPDRAMAEMVLRDLIADQVGPEITVNTIMEVTA
                     TFFGVTMDDLCGNSREKDFVSARQMAMYLCRELTDLSLPKIGQAFGNRDHTTVMHADR
                     KIRTLMAEQRVVFNQVAELTQRIRSHSR"
     gene            35476..36102
                     /locus_tag="HULAa55C9_00045"
     CDS             35476..36102
                     /locus_tag="HULAa55C9_00045"
                     /inference="ab initio prediction:Prodigal:v2.6"
                     /codon_start=1
                     /transl_table=11
                     /product="hypothetical protein"
                     /translation="MTDLNYTHITFVVDRSGSMQSSREYANRGINLTLAEQFAEPGKL
                     TVTLVDFDSEFQTVHRMSDKPFEYGIAPRGNTALFDAIGTEIVNTGKDLAELPENERP
                     GKVIFVITTDGLENASREFTLDAVREMVSTQSEQFNWNFQFIGPDMAAWQGEGLGMKT
                     SRTRGTNKSMSSSMYSFNTALKEMRSDPLKTSFEMDAMIDDDLDFFKD"
     gene            36189..>37080
                     /locus_tag="HULAa55C9_00046"
     CDS             36189..>37080
                     /locus_tag="HULAa55C9_00046"
                     /inference="ab initio prediction:GeneMark.hmm:v3.25"
                     /inference="protein motif:CDD:PRK07761"
                     /codon_start=1
                     /transl_table=11
                     /product="DNA polymerase III subunit beta"
                     /translation="MKIRIERDALADAVAWTSRALGNQRTGGNPGIGIEAEGDTVTFV
                     AYDRESSAKAVFDAVIEEPGTCVVPGRLLSDITKTLPGAPVVLTLSGSTIDVECGRSA
                     FRLPTISASDFPKMTAIPDVIGTISGSELAAAVGSVHIAAETNESLVNLTGIQLEFSK
                     TGITLAATDRYRLALRDAEWVPTSNEISAVALVPASKLNDIAKGLADCETVEIALNAT
                     GDSSLIGFTGGGRSIATSLLGYQFPRYRDTIPAPGDIVAYIETATLSAALKRVRLVLE
                     DKDKSFVSITLSDEEINLTAQ"
ORIGIN      
        1 gccgggagct tgaaccagtc atcgaagatg tccgctcgaa aatttcgcga atcacatcgc
       61 aatctgatgc cacgcgggca attgattctc tgtctgctgc ggtctccgaa gttgtaagac
      121 cgatgagtca cagactggtt aacctcgaac tctcagttgg aagagaatca aaacaaaata
      181 ggtctcgtcc agtgctcgcc gttcgtggca cgcgcattga ttcaaccaaa atgcttgatg
      241 tacatctgct atttacattg gaaattttcg aagcgctggt ttttggtccg cttctcggtg
      301 tcattagtag ttcgattttt ggcgacgtgt tcacaacgct cattgcaatg gcactcactc
      361 tcgcgattat caagtactgg ccacagcgat ttcgtaatct cacattcgtc caaggtatcg
      421 cagcttggtc tgcgctcttt gtcattggcc tcgtgcttcc gagaactctt ttgcatttcg
      481 cattgccgga cctttttgga aatccatttc tcgcagcaca tctcttcaac cgctacttgc
      541 ttgtggtcgg gttcctggtt tctaacactc tggaacaact tgaagaccgc gctgaagctg
      601 agttaagaaa tgtcaatctt caactacaaa aaaccgttgc gaatctcaga cgtgaattag
      661 cgattcatcg taggaatttg agttggttgc tgcacggccc aatccaatct gccctcgttt
      721 cttcagcaat caaactccaa aaatcaaacc tttccacggc tgatgctcat aaattgaatg
      781 aagacatcgc ccaagctgta agtcacattc agggtggtta caggagaaac aacaattttg
      841 atgaagcgct gatgcagctg cgtggcatct ggtcacgaat agttgacatt gaagtatcag
      901 tttcagatga tgcaagaagc cgacttgaac tagatcagac tctctctgga tctctcgccc
      961 aggtcctagt ggaagctgtg agtaatgcaa agaagcacgg tcaagcatca catgtgagtg
     1021 tggaaataga aatagatgct gcagacaact tggtctgcag catctacaac aatggatcga
     1081 ccatcagcga aaatgctcaa gatggtttag gttcaacatt gttcgatgaa ctttgcttat
     1141 cttggcagcg cgtgaataca gagaatggcg tcacactcat cgctacgttc tagaacctat
     1201 agagaactcg tcgcgagcac tccagcaaat atttgccatg ccagtaatga cttagcaata
     1261 aatgacaaag tgatgtaagt acgttctcct gcgaggtagt cagcgaactt gccaatttgc
     1321 ttgtactgca accactgcac cagtgcaaac gaattgaaga acaagaacag cgaaatcacg
     1381 atgccgtaca caaaacctgg cgcttctgct tcactgcctg gagagaacag caaaaggaac
     1441 attgcaatcc agggaacagc acctgcgatg caaccaaacc agaatggcaa gagcgaacct
     1501 ttaccaggct cttcatattt ctcttgtagc caaccaaaca aaatcatggc gacatttgca
     1561 cctgcaattg caatgagagc gacgatgtcc cacacggcat taatgagtga aataagaaca
     1621 atcatcaaag ttgaagagat cgcgtattca atccaacgcg caatgtttcg tttgttgcgc
     1681 aaatcattgg agtaccgatc gaatccaggt ccaacgatcc agaaatgcgc taacgcactc
     1741 agaagggaga agatggcgac accgattgca atggggaaat cgaatagttg aacactgtcg
     1801 aagcgggcgc caggtacagg tgcgtccagc aaatagttca cagagacagg cagtgcaaag
     1861 tcatttgcca atgcgatgat ggcgatggct tggacagcgt gaaagattcc tgcgaaaagg
     1921 ttgtaacggc gcagacctgc aagacggctg ctcggaatat caagtggcgt tgaagatgcc
     1981 ataagtacct cctagtactg agttcaaggt aactcacaat tgttagtgct gcaggttgaa
     2041 atccaattta tgctctgccc atgcctgaag caaccgaatc caactcagtc agagttgatg
     2101 tgtggacttg ggctgtacga ctttttccaa cacgttctat tgctgcagca gcagctcgcg
     2161 gtggacacat caaaatcaac ggcaagggtg tgaaacctgc acaggccgtc aaagttggtg
     2221 acattgtgca tactcgactt ggggatctcg aacgcactgt tgttgtctca aaaatcataa
     2281 gtcgccgtgt aggtgcagca atcgcagtgg actgttacga agatcgaaca ccgatcaagg
     2341 tgaaatctga agtccttcac gtggcacagc gcgaaagagg tagcggacga cccaccaaac
     2401 gtgaccgcag actcacagac agacttcgcg gtttttaaga ggttcccttc caaatcacgc
     2461 taggtttcga gcatgagatt cttgattgca gttattgata gtgatactgg aacagcatcg
     2521 cccggtgaga tggcagcaat tgatgcattc aatgattcgc tacgggctgg tgatcattgg
     2581 gtgctcgcaa ctggtctgca tcacccccgt gaagcaaaag tcatcgacaa cactcacaac
     2641 gcagggctgc aacatgatgg tccgttgaac gacaccgcgg aatacatgag cggtttctgg
     2701 atcatcgaat gtgattcaca cgaacgggca cttgaacttg cacatcaagg atcgctggcc
     2761 tgtaaccgca aagttgaagt acgggcgttc cactagtcat gaagcgaata ctggtcactg
     2821 gcgcaacggg gtacgtcggt ggccggctca ttcctgaact gctgaatcaa ggtcatgccg
     2881 ttcgggttct tgttcgagat tccagcaaag ttcaaggtca tgcatgggct gatcaagttg
     2941 aagtcatcat tggtgatgcc aacaatgaga gtgacttgat tcgagcaacc gaaaatcaac
     3001 aagttgttta ctacttgctt cattcattgc attcgggagc tggctttcag caacttgaac
     3061 aacaaatggc agaaaagttc gcccgtgcgt gcactctcaa ttctgttgag aaaatcattt
     3121 accttggtgg cattagtaac gatgcttcac tgagcaaaca tttgagctca cgtgtcgaag
     3181 taggtaaaac tcttgcgagt agtgggattc cggttttcga acttcgcgcc ggaatgatta
     3241 tcggatcagg ttcagcttca ttcgaaatgc ttcgacatct cacacaccgt ttgcccatta
     3301 tgacaactcc caagtggatt aaaaacagaa ctcaccccat cgccattcgt gacgtgctgt
     3361 actacttgag tgaattggct aacgtcgaca accatgtcgg tggagttttc gacattggtg
     3421 gtccaacggt tctgagctac gcagatttga tgcatctgtt tgctgaaaag tcagggcttc
     3481 gtaaacgcat cattatcagc attcctgtac tgactccaag actcgcgagt ttgtggattg
     3541 ggctggtcac accgcttccg acctcgttgg caaagaatct tgtacagtca ctgatcgccg
     3601 aagtcgtggc tgaccctgca aaaagtattt ctcaagtcgt tccagaaccc cccgctggac
     3661 tactacccgt aagccaagcc attgagcttg ccctcgcccg tgttgatgaa ggtcgggtcg
     3721 acactcgctg gtctgacgct cggctaccca ttgatccgtc cgtgcaatct gcaacggatc
     3781 cgacgtgggt tggcgccaga acgtttacgg attaccgtga agcacgttca acaaagccag
     3841 ccctgaacat ttggcgacag attgaacgta tcggtggcaa cacaggttgg tatggtgcag
     3901 atttattgtg gcgcgcgcga ggactcatcg acagtttggt tggcggtgtt ggtctgcgcc
     3961 gaggccgtcg tgatcctgag ctgcttcgtt gtggcgagag tcttgatttt tggcgcgtcg
     4021 aagctctcga acgtgggagc tacctccgac ttcgggcgga gatgaaatta cctggtgaag
     4081 caacactcga attttctgtg gttcctctgg cagatggcac gactcgggtt tctcagaccg
     4141 ccaactttgt tccacgtgga ttgtttggct acctgtattg gtacgcagtt ttaccatttc
     4201 atttcttcgt tttccccaca atgattcgaa acatcattaa gagcgcgaat gactgaattg
     4261 aacgcaacca ccattcagtt gctacgcgag atggcggaaa gctcttttcc tacgtacgtc
     4321 gattttgccc gcagactttt agcagatcct caatctgttc ctgcaacaga aatcgatgct
     4381 gtcatcgacg gttacttaaa cgatccttac ctttcaagat aagttttcgg agatccgcga
     4441 aagcatcggt gcaccacaac gctgcgacga caagcactgg ctgaaacagc aatcggatag
     4501 ctcttgcgat gtcactgtct aatccaaagg cagacgtttg ggtgacgaat tgcgagatgt
     4561 ttcctgggaa aatcaggatg tagaaaatcg ccagtgcaac accaaaattc acacgttgcg
     4621 atttccaaaa agccaggcct aatcccagaa cgatttcaat aacgccagaa acataaacaa
     4681 tcatttcggt gccaggaaga aatggtggta cttgcgccgt gaaagattca gtgttggtga
     4741 aatggccgct accagcaaag atcatgaaac cggctagcgc gaatcgaaca gcatgcttga
     4801 gaattgaaat cactctctga tttaactctg ttttgctgag ttgcacagat aaactcgaag
     4861 atgtgagcga aacaaaagtt acttaccaga ccacagtgct cggatttggt aatcacgcag
     4921 cgattgagat tccggacgat gtgcgcgaga aacttggtgg atctaagaaa ctgccgctca
     4981 acatcacggt gaacaaacac acgtaccgag ccacttcgac aggtatggac ggcaaatgtc
     5041 ttgttgtgtt tcctcaaaag gaacgcaacg catctggcgc tggcactggt gatgtcgttt
     5101 ttgtgacttt agagctcgag ttaggtcggc gtgaagttga gattccgcag gatctgcagg
     5161 aagctcttga gacccagaac gttcttgaga catttcagaa tttgagttat tcaaaacggc
     5221 gagagttcgt acgccaggtc gaagacgcga aaaccgaagc aacccgtgaa cgtcgcatcc
     5281 acaaggttgt tgcggctgtg ctcccaacgt aagaacgctt tgtcagtacc cacccttaac
     5341 tttctcccac tacaaccggc gagggagatc tcatgacttt taataccgtt ccaggcaagc
     5401 tctacatcat tggcgaacaa gatgtttttg gcggttcatc gagcccttac ttcaaggtgg
     5461 gcatcgtgaa ggacgaccga gaagttgaat cgcgcctccg ggaacatcag actggtaatc
     5521 cccgcaaact agtcattcgc gatttggttg acgtggctgc agttgaatat ctcgaaacca
     5581 acttacatcg ccgtcttgcc accaaagtgg cgttcagcga atggttcaag ctttctgatg
     5641 aggactatgc cgatcttttg aagctagctc gcgatttatc tgatgatgtg gctcgtcagg
     5701 ttcccttggc tcaacgcgcc accgaactta aagatcttgt ttctaacggt gtgatcattc
     5761 ctgcagatgg tgatgtctgg cagctgcaca ctgagttgta ccccgagact gttaaagcga
     5821 agaagttcgc tggctcaatt tcggccgtga acactgcagt gcgttcacga gtcactgaca
     5881 cagaaacacc agtcattggt caacgccaaa ttgaagttga aatctccaag ttcaatgctg
     5941 aggtattcgt acaagagcat ccagaactcg ctgaaaagtt tcaaaaaatc actgtcaacg
     6001 gtcgatttac tccgaagaag attaaagaca ttgacactga actcgattca ttcgatccac
     6061 tcaaaaccgt attgagtgtc tccttagatg atcttgaacg catgggagaa aaagaacttg
     6121 aacaggctcg acgggtgctg actgaagttg aagccaagtc agcgtggtca gaaattcacc
     6181 acggtgtagc agttcgcagc gcgattggcg agaacgacgg cattgaaaat gttgcatcct
     6241 ggaagcgaac ctccaagtca gcattggatc agacccggtt gaagcgagaa gaatctgcca
     6301 tctatgaaaa gtttgttgag aaggtacgag tcactcgttg ggtgaacatc aatcaaggtc
     6361 ttgaggaatc caccgaaaca tcaggcgacg aaagctaaac tcacgtctgg gtattttctg
     6421 aaagttggtt tcatgtcgta cgttgttgat ttcgtcaatg tctctacggt cgggtttgag
     6481 tcctcaccag ttgttgatgc gctggccgga ctccgcgcga acgaagctcg gtactttcac
     6541 aacaagtaca agcacacctt cgtcacggaa ccagcttcga agaacaagaa actagtcgac
     6601 tacgttcata acattctcaa gaccgaacgc gacattgtga ttggatcaaa accgctagag
     6661 gtctcacaac ttcacgtgga gaacattctc tggacgtacg tgttctacga aagtggcttg
     6721 tcaatcaacg tgttgtacac acttgatgat cccaagaagc gagcagtcgg tttcaaacta
     6781 tctgacggca tggaagttcc agaagaactc gctgaaaaat tcaagttcgc ccgccagaag
     6841 tccaagctcg caggaaccat ccgtggatcc ttctttgtca ttaaaggcga gtactaaatc
     6901 tcggcgtttg ctccttgttg taggtagagg agccgtgtag ttttccaaca tgtctgcgcc
     6961 agatttcaca aacgtcccca ctatcactgg acataaggca acccgagaag ttcttcgaga
     7021 tactgagaaa tactcctcag atcttcaagg cgacgccgat gtgcgcgact atcgtcagat
     7081 tccacttgag gtagatccgc cacggcacca tttgtttcgt gcggcactcg ccccatactt
     7141 tgttaagtct gctattgaaa agttcattcc agattttcgc aagaactcag aagatctgtt
     7201 ggctagctat ttcaatcacg aatcaggcga cgtcgtcagc acgcttgccc taccgcttgt
     7261 gatgcgcaat cttggagtga tattaaatcg tcctcaagat gtggatgaat ggatttcttg
     7321 gggcccagat gtttggacag cggaatcaga acagcgggac ggtgctgttt tgcatcgata
     7381 cattgatcag atttacaaag aggcactcaa gaatgaatct gatgacatgt ggagcactgt
     7441 tgccagactt gaaatcgaag gtaaacgtgt ctcaccttta gagttcaaag gaatcgtagg
     7501 tgtgttactt gcaggtggaa gagacacagt tgtaaaactt ctcaccggca tgctgtggca
     7561 ctttggcaac actgatgact tggaaaaaat tcgatcaggt gaagtggaac caaatgtcgc
     7621 tattcaagaa atgttacggt ttctttcacc gctcccactg atgttcagaa ctactgttcc
     7681 agagagcaca tcagaggaac tgccaccaga caggtacgtg ggagttagtt ttatctcagc
     7741 taatttcgat gaaaccgtgt ttgaaaatcc gttcgctatt gatttccagc gaggtcgaat
     7801 ccctcatctg agttttggat ttggtccaca cacctgcatc ggcaaccatg ttgccgaaat
     7861 tgaggcgaaa gtgttccttg aggtcttaag agattcagga ctgaggtgga aaatcgctca
     7921 ggaaaacatt cggttccaca aagcaccgta caacgtcgtg cccgagcagt ttgtgtcgct
     7981 cacgctcgca agaagctcaa gataactcga cgctaacgtc ggctcgaaat cagcgctatc
     8041 acgtacgcag caccaaaact gaatcccaca attgagtaca caattgcaaa ccaagtaagt
     8101 gggactggaa tcatcaaagt cagaaccccc aaggcagttg ccgatactgc catgacaacc
     8161 cccacctgcc gcactttttc gtcatctccc tgcagactgt tcatccacat gtttccggct
     8221 agtgcaacca aagtgatgcc aatcatgcgc atggcccaca tcaagggttc ggatgttcca
     8281 tcaagcccga gtaattccaa aaacaatccc ggcgcagcaa cgagcaagat tgcgcttaac
     8341 ccaaaaactg aagcccctgt gcgcagaatg attcgaagat tcacaatcat cgctctttct
     8401 tgatttgtcg tggaaagtcc tacccaagga catcaatgaa gttcagcata acgagcaaac
     8461 aacaaaatca ggcgattcga gatgtttcaa tctcagttca gtgtcatagt tagtcagttc
     8521 ggtaagccct tcactcagtg attcaaacaa acagcgaggc acatcatgaa gcgtttcctc
     8581 aaacgattct ggttccccat tttgtttgtg ctgtttttcg gacctttcct aatcccagtt
     8641 aattcctctg ggacccaaac taaagaacaa gcagctgaaa cactttgggg caacgaatcc
     8701 aagtggattg aaattgccga tcaccaagtt cactacgtca ctgcgggcga ccccatgtcc
     8761 gacaacctga tcatcttgat gcatggtttt ggagctagcg ctttttctta caaacaaatc
     8821 ttggagccgc tcagcaaagt cggttttgta gtggcatatg accgtgcagc ttttggtttt
     8881 acagaaaggc caaccacatg gtccctgaat ccctacggat ttgagggcca gatggctgtt
     8941 cttgatggaa tggtcactaa ctttggtgaa ggtaaaaacg tctacgtcgt tggacactcc
     9001 gcaggtggtt ctctcgctgc aagttatgcg gttgcaaacc aatcgaaact cactggtttg
     9061 gttttgtttg ccccagccgt cctgacaact ggcggctcgc ctgaatggct gaatttcatc
     9121 ttgtcacttc ctccaataaa tcatgtggga ccactactag ttgcaccaat tgctaccaac
     9181 ggtttggaca ttttgtatga cagttatttc aacccgaata acgtcaccca agagactttg
     9241 gacggctaca ccgcaccact caaaatcaat ggctgggaac gtgcattctg ggaattcaat
     9301 ctcgctcctc gtgacacttc tatcaaagac agaattactg agattcgcat tccaattctg
     9361 gtgattacag gagacactga tcgcatcgtt ccaactgcgg attcgataca agtttcgaag
     9421 atgattccag gaagtgaact tgtggtcatc ccacgtgcag gacatttagc taacgaagaa
     9481 agaccctctg agttttccca agctttgatt gaattcatca caccgtagaa cgtgtttaga
     9541 aatgcaacag acttcaacgg ctatttttgt ttgatattag gtacgttttc cgctgaagta
     9601 gtggtgcaag gtggaatccc aggaatctcg aatcatctct attgcttcgc cctcatctga
     9661 cagaggaaac atttgcccct gaattcttcc acccaattct gcgagctctt gaagaaatgc
     9721 agcgtgcttt tccacatgct cgatcactcc agctggagat gaatactcct ctaacactac
     9781 gcaagaagtt tcatctgaag tgaaaaatac ttcgtatcgc agaattgact ccagcgagtt
     9841 aattgactcc agcatctctg cagcaattga tttaaagcgt ttgaggttct ctggagcaat
     9901 gtagggaaat gttgctaccg ccattaaatt ctgcatggtt agattccttc actctccgaa
     9961 atacgttagt gatttttaca aacctttgta tgcgacaaca gaggtcactt tgccgacagc
    10021 attgaacgaa atgacatcta caacatgaag tttcacgtca cgatttacga cgacttctag
    10081 ctcaactgct gcacttgaat catgagtgaa aatgttcttg atgtctaact cgagagtttg
    10141 tgcctcatca aaattcttct tgaactccac tacggcagcg tcgaagccaa caacttcgta
    10201 gttccagtca cgcagaatca ccatctcatc aaacatttca gaaattcgtt caatgtcttt
    10261 cgaggcatac gcggctagga attgtcgagc taagaattcg atttcttgac gggtcacttg
    10321 atctcgcgaa cctcttgtgg ccaaccacat gcttgtgcga tttttgcacc ccagtgcttt
    10381 gcttcctgtt cagaaggcac gttcacgatt gtcagtccgc caaggaaatc ttttcctacc
    10441 gagatcggtc caatttcttt gccagtctcg tcaaaaccaa gagcttcttc aatttcttca
    10501 atcaaaccac cggcgaaaac taaaactccg gcttcctgca tttcggccac gacctgacga
    10561 gccaatggtc cgcgcgagtt gaaccattct tcgctgtgat ccccaaccca ttgttgattg
    10621 aagtagatga tgtagttggg cacgatttct cctacgggac gcatgattgc gataagagta
    10681 tccgtggttg agagtgttgc gacctacact tcccaactgt gtctcgcagt tttgatccga
    10741 gtgatcctca cccacctgga cgtcgtcgtc cgcgttcgcg agtgcgacca gacggctacg
    10801 agacctggac agttaaagag tcgcagtatt ttgcgatacg agaagtcatt gaaaatggct
    10861 tgtctcttct ggacaccgga tcaggtgtca ccttggcaga cctcatagcg ctagccgaag
    10921 ataccttgac aggacacccc gattttgaat ctggacgatt cacaaattgg gtccgctgga
    10981 tcaaagttga tttggaagtt gagggagcca tcgaagtgat tggaaaatca tcacctcagc
    11041 gaattcgatt ttctacaccc cagtgaagcc gttacccacg acctgagcaa cctgcatcaa
    11101 aacttccacg gcgtcagtga accgtcggtg ttgatgagca tgacttctaa ctgctcccaa
    11161 tctgcttcag ttccacccat accgggcgaa gcggcaggca tgccaggcat cgcaatgccg
    11221 atggcatccg gtttcacttc aagcaaccgt tcgattgcac ccacaggcac gtgaccttca
    11281 acaacgtaac catcaacaag tgctgtgtga caagaagaag catcatctgt gacgccttgt
    11341 ccagcgcgaa acgattcaag attctcattc acaataatgt ctacaccagc accgtgcttt
    11401 cgcagatagt ccgcccatga gacgcagcat ccgcaaccag actcgcgatg catctcaaaa
    11461 gatgcgctgg caaccaatgg atttttggct gcgagttcat cagagccgcc tgacagtgca
    11521 gcggatgaac aacctgtgag agtcagtgca gctaatgtca ttgatgtgat gagtgatgat
    11581 cgtgaacgca tgtagaaaga ttaagaaagt tggcgaacct tcgcccgttc acacaggggt
    11641 ccgagacacg ttctgcttaa atcttaagaa agccatctaa ccgacaatca ttgttacgct
    11701 caaggttcag gtactgcgag gagtagaaat gacgaaagtt ctcatcactg gagcgagcgg
    11761 atacatcgga aagcacatct ccttgcaact tctcaacagt ggttttgaag tgttggcttc
    11821 ggtgagaaat ctggcaaaag ctgaggaagt gcggtcagcc gttttgccac accttgaaga
    11881 acgattcgcg gcaaatctgc aacttgattt catcgaactt gatcttgaac aagacaaagg
    11941 ttgggatcag gcgctacaag gtgttgatgt tctaatgcac actgcatctc cgttccccat
    12001 cgcatcacct aagaatgaga tggacgtgat ttcgcctgcc gtgaacggca ctttgcgcgc
    12061 actgaaagct gcgcacagtg caggtatttc tcgtgtaatt ctgacttctt ctgtcgcagc
    12121 gatttacgga acagacttgc ctgagggtat gactgcgttt gatgaaactg tttttacaga
    12181 tgtgacacat cctgttggca agcaggctta tacgaaatca aaagctcttg cagaacaagc
    12241 tgcgtgggat tacgtccgca gtgaagctcc cgagattcaa ctcaccacta tcaatccagt
    12301 tctcgtgctg ggtgcaccgc tcgacagtaa ctttggttcg tctgtgtctg tcattcagcg
    12361 gattatcaaa ggtaaagatc cgatgtttcc ggatctttca ttttctattg tgcacgtcaa
    12421 agatgtcgca agaatgcatg tagaagcaat caagctcgat acaactcgat ctcaacgatt
    12481 catcgcgagt gcgggtgcaa tgacattcat tgaaattgca agatgcttgg aatctgcatt
    12541 ccccggacgc aagttcctca aaccgcaagc acctacattt attctgcgtt tgctggcttt
    12601 gtttgatggt gaaattaagg ctgtgctccc cttggttggt gatcgcactc cagtcagctc
    12661 tcgcaaagct gtagatatgt tcagtatgaa attcatttcg gctgaagaaa caatcgtcga
    12721 aactgcacaa ttcttactga gtcagaaatc cgtgtgattg aaggaagtat gaaccaatcc
    12781 attgatgatt tgcatcgtct ccaagtgatt cggaaagaag ccatcacaac gtacaacgcg
    12841 gccatggatc aacttgaaaa tggagcgact gacacgagtg ttttggagct cgcttatgct
    12901 tctttgtatc tgtggcgaca agttggcgat gataaaaaca tggcgattgg ttattggctt
    12961 tgctcgcgag cacatgccct cgcaggtcag ggagctttcg cagtcgaaat ggcagagacg
    13021 tcacttgaac atcttcaaag aattcaagac cctgcggatt ggctcatcgc ttcaatcaac
    13081 gaaggttggg ctcgagcgct agtcgcagca gctgacccac gaacatttga tgttcttgag
    13141 tccacgagaa acctgattgc tgcaatctcc gatccagagg atcgagcatt aatcgcagat
    13201 caattttcaa caattaaatc tgtctgactc tcgcaacaaa gcatcgattt gatgcgaaaa
    13261 gccccaaaac ccatgaaatg agcagagagc tgccaagaac gcgagagaat tgcgcctgat
    13321 cgaatggaga ctcgtgatga aagttgtaat tctcgctggc gggttgggaa ccaggctgtc
    13381 cgaggaaact gcactcaagc caaaacctat ggcggagatt gcagacaagc cgatgctgtg
    13441 gcacatcatg aagatttaca gccactacgg ttacaacgat tttgtgattt gcctggggta
    13501 caagggttac accatcaagg agtacttctc gaattatttc ctccacaaca gtgacgtcac
    13561 ctttgacatg cgtacaaact ccatggagat ccacgacaac aagaccgaac catggcgagt
    13621 gactttggtc gacaccggtg cggagaccat gacgggtggc cgactgaaga gaattgcaga
    13681 gtacgtccaa gatgaaacgt tcttcatgac gtacggcgac ggcgttgctg atgtaaatct
    13741 gcaagaactc ctcgcagccc atcaagcgag cggcaaagaa gtgacgttga ccgcagtcca
    13801 accacttggt cgcttcggtg ccctcgaaat tgatggttca ggaacagtga cttcgttcac
    13861 tgaaaaacct ttaggtgatg gcaactggat taatggcggc ttctttgtgt gcgaaccatc
    13921 agcgttgaat cgaattcagg gtgacgaaac ttcgtgggaa gcgcagcctt tggaatctct
    13981 cgctgcagac catcagctga acgctttcca acatcatgga ttctggcagc cgatggatac
    14041 attgcgtgac aagaactatc ttgaaaaact gtggaaagaa aacaaagcgc cgtggagagt
    14101 ttggtaggtc gtggctaatc aaatttttca caacgctttt gctggtcgca aagtttttgt
    14161 gacgggtcat actggcttca aaggttcttg gttaactcat tggctagtgt cactaggcgc
    14221 ggatgtcacg ggttacggtt tggtgccgcc tacatctcca gcgcatttcg atttgttggg
    14281 gttgagtgag aagatccacc atgtcgtggg cgatgttcgt gatcttgcga tgctgaagga
    14341 aacaatgcgt gcagcgcgcc cagagattgt ttttcattta gccgcacagc cgctggtccg
    14401 tttgtcgtat gccgaacctc gtgaaacctt tgaaaccaat gtcgtgggaa caatcaatgt
    14461 tttcgaggcg gtcaaaagca ctgacagtgt gagcagcatc gtgaacatca ccagcgataa
    14521 gtgctacaac aatcgcgaaa tcgatcacgc gtacaccgaa gacgaagcta tgggtggttt
    14581 cgatccatac agcgcaagta aaggtgcggc ggaattagtg acatctgcgt atcgcaattc
    14641 attttttaca ccggagtcag gaattcaact cgcatctgtg cgcgcaggaa atgtgattgg
    14701 tggtggagac tgggcggcag atcgaatcat tcctgattcg gtcagggcac tatcaacgaa
    14761 tagtccaatt gaagttcgta atccgaatgc gattcgcccc tggcagcatg tgctcgaacc
    14821 actcgcagga tatttgtggc tcggtgcacg aatgttgact gaagaaaaac gacttgattc
    14881 tgcgtacaac tttggtccta caccggaggg acacctgacg gttgaaaatg ttgtgaacgc
    14941 gattgtttct acctggggct cgggctcttg gacgacacct gcgacgagtg ttcctcaacc
    15001 gcacgaagct catttcttga aattgaatag ttcacgagct gaacaaattc tcggatggaa
    15061 accagtctgg aactcttcag aaacactgac tcggactgca gcttggtatc gcgattttta
    15121 tcttcaagaa aaatctgcag tagagctcac caatgctgac atcaatgcgt atgtaactgc
    15181 tgctcgtgct gcagatgtgg cgtggagtcg acatgaggca acacagtgaa agtagttgtc
    15241 acaggcacca ctggatatat cggtgggcac atcgttgaac tacttttggc gaatggtcat
    15301 gaggttgctg ctgtagttcg caaatattcc atggagcttc cagcttcagt taaacagttt
    15361 gttgatgcgg gcgatgacga tgtgctcttg caagaattca ctgacttcga tgcagaaatt
    15421 gtgattcatt gtgctgctgc acaagtgttg aaatattcga tagagaactc cgctgagctt
    15481 gttgacacga acatcggttt tggcgcgcgc atgcttgcga tctcacatga tgcaggtgtt
    15541 cgtggattca ttgctgccgg cacgtttgcc actcatgctg acggcacgcc cgactatcaa
    15601 ccgcaaaatc tttatgcagc aacgaaacaa gcttttagtt cgatcgctgc tcattaccag
    15661 cgaaactcga gtatgaaagt tgtaactctt gaactttcag atacatatgg cccacacgat
    15721 ccgcgaccaa agtttttgaa cttagtccga gaggcagcgc gcagtggaaa aacactcgaa
    15781 gcttcgccgg gattgcagac tattcatccc atacacgttg acgatgttgc acaggcattt
    15841 atgcactgtg cgcagttaat tctccaagac gcgcacctcg actatgtgta ttcagtacac
    15901 ggtccggcag gtgtaactct tcaagaacta gtgaagctct atgaagcggc gactgactgc
    15961 aaagtgtcag tggcctgggg cgctcttgag taccggccct tcgaaatcat gcagccgtac
    16021 acaggtgaaa ccctgcatga ttggtcggca aagatttctc tcagtgaagg tcttaaaaat
    16081 ctctaacggt ccgagtcgat tgctttttca atcacagtga ttgaactcgg tttcacttgt
    16141 ttgtaaatgc gacctaagta ctcgccgatg attccgagga acaacgcgtt caagctgatt
    16201 gagaacaaaa tcaagacagt ggtcgttgca aaacccgcgg gccaatcagc accgaataac
    16261 cagcgcgcaa tgaacattcc aatggtgccg atgagtgtta ctccggcgac tgtcagtccg
    16321 acatagctgg caatacgcag cggaataatc gaatgattca aaattgcatc gagcgaaagt
    16381 ccgatgagat ctttgaaaga gaacttgctt tcaccgcgct cgcgcgcctc gcgatcgtaa
    16441 ggaatcccaa tctgatcaaa tccgagggat gcaattgcac cgcgcaggta aggttgtgaa
    16501 tccggcatag caatgagttc atcaagaacg acacggtcaa ctaaacgaaa atcaccagca
    16561 tcaactggga tgggatcttc actcagcaca ttgacgagac gatagaaaat tttgcgagcg
    16621 gttgtgatcg ctcgaccttc tttgcgagac ctgcggattc cgtaaacaac tttgtaacca
    16681 gattcccagt gcgcgatgaa gtcggcaata agttcagggg gatcttgaag atcaacatca
    16741 agttgaattg cagcaacgcc acgtgctttg gtgtagcccg tccagatcga tctttgaaaa
    16801 ccaaaattgc gcgagaaact gaaaactcgc acgcgtggat ctgctgcagc gatttcagct
    16861 agggccgcaa aagttccgtc gctgctgtga ttgtctgtga aaacaaattc gaactcataa
    16921 gctgtgagcg aggcagcgac ctcagaaacc cgctggtgaa agatcgtgac attgtcgacc
    16981 tcattaaaaa cgggaacaac aatggagatc aacggtttct gtggcttcgc catagtgtga
    17041 aatccattcg ggtcgcaagc agttaactga aactaaacta ccgcacagcc atctggcttt
    17101 gatgaaagag ggaacatgcg tcaagcgaaa tttgccgctg ttggtctctt gaatactttc
    17161 gttgattttg ttgtttttaa tgtgctggcg gtttttattg gaatgccagt tatcccagcg
    17221 agcgttctcg gttacagctg cggaattgtg aattcgtatg tgttcaatcg aaattggaca
    17281 ttcgcagact ctggagcacg gacagatcga agtcttgtag ttaagttttt ggtgaccaat
    17341 cttgttggta tggcagtaaa tgcatcaatt gttgtgacag tctcgaacaa ctttctcgat
    17401 acaacaacct gggataaagg ttgggttttt gcggtgtcga aagttttcgc aaccgccggt
    17461 gcgttcttag tgaattacac cttgatgcac cgttgggttt tcaagactgc ttaaaaataa
    17521 gtggggactg agccacacga ctcaatcccc actgtgaaaa ttaactactg cgctttacct
    17581 gcagccgttg cagctggaac ttcgatcaac ttgccagact ttacgtcgta gatgtatccg
    17641 tacacaggaa tgtttgcggg caccaacggg tgagacttga tgcgaataac atcttctgta
    17701 acgctctggg cctgttcctt gatggtgagc caattgatgt agttggcttc agcagatcct
    17761 ggaccttgac cgatgtcata gaaaccgtcg gcgccgagtg cagctgtttc caagctgttc
    17821 gcaagaagtc cgcgcatgat ttcgtcggtg aaaaattcca tgccgcaatc ggtgtggtgg
    17881 atgacgaacc attctttggt gccgagtaat ttgtaagaaa tcacaaggga tcgaatcgca
    17941 tcgtcagacg cacggccgcc agcgttacga atcacgtggg catcgccctc gctcaagcct
    18001 gcgtacttgg ctggatcgag acgcgcatcc atgcacgtca aaattgcaaa ctggcgagct
    18061 ggtggcaatg cgagatcggc tttgtcacca aaggtcgatg cgtaggtggc gttcgccgcc
    18121 aaaacttcgt ttaagactga cactttttct cctgaggggt tcgggtgggg cgaaaagtag
    18181 atggtttttc gtgaaacgct gagctgaaaa tcagatcgct cagtacgcag acatcgtgtg
    18241 ccggtcgcta ttacttaaga gagtttctta agagaaagtt gctcgcaatt gcgagagcct
    18301 cgcgttgagc tcgctcattt aaccccgcat aagcaaaaac ccgctcagtg gcggggatgt
    18361 gtgtgaagcg cgcccgagag gattcgaacc tctaaccttc tgatccgtag tcagatgctc
    18421 tatccgttga gctacgggcg caggtgccga aatcttctcg tcagaagact tcaacggggc
    18481 cgaacaatac cttctgactc ttgaatactg aaatcggggt aaaccaatgg gtggcaacct
    18541 gcaggttgcc acccattgtc attagggaga ggaaggaaag ccctaacggc cggactgccc
    18601 tttattggtt ttgacaggtt tcgttgcctt gactggcttg gcagggggag cgccaagtgg
    18661 tgacaaagca gcaagcgctg tcttctttgc ctcgaatgct gctttctttg ctgccttgaa
    18721 agtagcaatc gctgcaagtt tttcttcttc agtagctgtc tcagattcga caactgcttg
    18781 ttttgccgtg tgagctgcgc ggacagctgc acggtacgtt tcttcaatag ccttgcgtgc
    18841 tgctaagagc tcagcacttg cgagtttcca ggctgcaaaa gcagccttgt attcagccat
    18901 aacggtctgt ttgttagctt tgtacgtctc gagcgctgcc ttgaattcag cttttgcttc
    18961 acggtattca gcaatcgccg tcgcgggttt ttgtccacga gcaacactgt cagcagcgga
    19021 tacagcacct gcgccggcga aaagcagagc agaagcagtg acaactgcgg tcacatgttg
    19081 actgattttt ttcatttcat tgcctcggtt ctagggggaa gccctaggtg gaattatggc
    19141 cctcaactct gagaagcgtc tgtgatggcg cttgagaaac agtcagagtt atgtagtgat
    19201 tgtgtgtatc tgttgaagtt gtgttccaca cgcgagacga ttgccccatg acaacggcac
    19261 acattctgat cgtggacgat gaagcgggcg ttcgagactt actcactgac gttcttacga
    19321 tttcggatta tcaaacgacg agtgctgtag atgggctcga ggcgttgaac ctgttgcggt
    19381 cacgtcgatt tgatttggtg attgcggaca tcaatatgcc gcggctcgat ggttttggtt
    19441 tgcttgaaaa aatgagggca gctggtgatg aaacgcccgt gttgatgttg acggcgcgcg
    19501 acgatcgtca tgacgtgacg cacggattgc ggtcgggtgc agatgattat ttgacgaaac
    19561 cttttggtct tgaagaattg gttttgcgtg ttggtgcgat tttgaaacga acgttgccaa
    19621 ggactgcgcc gaacggtcgc tcgcatgaaa tctcgctcgg tgatttgtgg ttgagtgaag
    19681 atcagcatcg cgtgacttac aaaggtgttg atgttgagtt gtcgccgaca gagtttcgtt
    19741 tgctgcagta tttgatggag aactcaaaca aagttgtctc gaaattgacg ttgctcgctg
    19801 aagtatgggg catggatttc acaacaaaca cgaccattgt tgatacgtat gtttcttact
    19861 tgcgcaagaa aatggcgact gttggatttg aaggaatcgt gactgtccgc ggtgttggtt
    19921 tgcagttggt cgtgaagtag tgagtctgag agcacgacta acactggtcg ctgttttcgt
    19981 tatcaccacc gtggccttgg cgatttcgta ttttgctttg ctgtcggcgg aacgagctga
    20041 agtatcgcgg atcgatgcag ttcttaatgg aatttattcg tctgtggcaa ctgctgcgga
    20101 cccagtttca gttgcaatgc agatggctga ggattccgac atcggcgtga cggtggcgtt
    20161 cgtgaactac gcgagcgatg tcactgaagt tattgagtcg aggattaatt tcaagcccgc
    20221 gccgagtgct gagttgttga gcgaagcgtt ggattatccg gtgtcggtga atgcagccga
    20281 gcggtatcga atgcgtacgt tcatgttgtc accggatgag tacttggcat ttgcatcgag
    20341 tttgaaagct atcgatgaaa accgtgcgga caatattcaa acgtttacgt tagttgtggt
    20401 ttttggtatt tcattcggtg tgttgttggt gctggttctt acgcgtcgcg acattcgtgt
    20461 gattacaagt ttgattaaag cggcggatga catttcgcag ggcgacacat ccgtggcgat
    20521 tccgaaaacg aagggcaacg cagaagttga ccagctcgcg gcggctctcg ggcgcatggt
    20581 gcagtcgctt cagagggtgg ttgaggttga gcaagaaact caggtgcgca tgcagcagtt
    20641 catgggtgat gcatcgcatg agttgcgtac gccgctgacg gttatcaagg gttatgtgtc
    20701 gttgttgaac aatcctgcgt tcactgaggc tcaacgtgcg cgagcgtttg agcgccttga
    20761 aggtgaaatt aaccgcatgg agtttttgat taaagacttg ttgttgttag cagagttggg
    20821 ccaaactcgc gaggatcacg aaactgttgt gaatttctct ggactagttc atgagtctgt
    20881 tgatgattta cgggttttgg gatctgaacg tgtggtgact tcatctgtgg ttgatggggc
    20941 gatggtcgtt ggaactgaac atttgttgca gcagttgctg gcgaacatcg ctgggaacat
    21001 cgataggcac acgccgccag atgctccggt attcgtggaa ctagtacttg agggcactct
    21061 tgtgcatttg gttgtggaag acggtggccc agggttgagt gctgagatgt tggagcgcgg
    21121 ggtgcaggcg ttcgagcggt tcgataagtc gagggcacgt gagtccggtg gttctggttt
    21181 gggcgtgagc atcatggctg cgattgttgc gcggcatggg ggttcgattg agttgagtcg
    21241 aggtgcgcgt tggggtggct tgcggatcga tgtcctcctg cccctctcct tcccgcctgc
    21301 ggttcactga aacgacattc ccgtgcgggg cacgtgaacc acaaaagaag taaaggggct
    21361 gtggttcacg aaaacgacat tgctgagcgt gcctggtgaa ccacaaaagg aaatgagtgt
    21421 cgaggttgcc ctaaagtgct atgtacccgc gcccttcaaa tcgcaaacaa tcgcacatgc
    21481 cacaaatttc tcaagaacta gctgacatct tcgaccgcca atgcgatgtt gcaagtttgc
    21541 agcaacttca gaattgtgga atcaccttgc gagaaatttc ccacacgatt tccaacggca
    21601 tgtggacaaa agtgagcgct gaagtaattt ctgcaagacc atctcgacca actttcaaac
    21661 agctctgttg ggcgactagt ctgcatttcc ctgcggccgt ccttacagga gccgcatcac
    21721 tcgtattcga tggagtgccg atcagtaatg ttcagaccat tgatgcaatc ggaactcgca
    21781 gtggtcgcca aagtcccatt gaaaactgtc gaatgcatac atcacgtcga aggtttgaaa
    21841 ttcttgaatc gcctcggaga actcgtcccg cgtactcgct gatttacgcc gcggcgcaaa
    21901 cttcttggaa acaagcggag ttttttgcta cctccgcaat ccaacgtgag atctgcacac
    21961 ttgatgaaat tcttgaagag ctagcagcaa atcccaagtc gaacattcat cgcagagctg
    22021 cccgcgcact cactcttttg gaacctggaa ctcattcatc gaatgaggca gttttcttgc
    22081 gcgaatgcaa actccgaaac tggcccaagc cgagcatgca agtcccgcac gtcgattctg
    22141 aaggccgttc gcgatacacc gactttgagt tcatcggttc gcgcaggaat gtgattgtgg
    22201 agattgacgg ctacgggcac ttaatgtcga aggtccacct tgatgatcaa ttccgagcta
    22261 actcgttgac gatggagggt ggcgtggttt ttcgtatttc aagtttggcg ctgcggacag
    22321 attgcgagcg gtacatgcgt cagcttcagg aacttcttga gaatgaggga gttcttacga
    22381 ggcgttcttg gagaaattcc gcttgaaaaa caaaaaccgc cgagcggcgg ttgatgtgtg
    22441 gcggaggcgg agggatttga accctcgatg ggccaaaacc caaaccgcat tagcagtgcg
    22501 gcgccataga ccggactagg cgacgcctcc gtgctcgaaa gcgcgcgaat cctaacagcc
    22561 ttgcgcgaac ccccacaccc cgtcttgttt gtggttcacc tcgcacgctc agcgacgtcg
    22621 ttttcgtgaa ccacaaaagg agaaaggtgt ttgtggttca cgcgtccctc gcgggaatgt
    22681 cgttttcgtg aaccgcaggc ggggaaggga gcgcagcggg gaaagggagc gctgctggaa
    22741 ccacagtgcg ggaattgagg agcgcaagga aaacaaaaat gggcccgcac actgcgagcc
    22801 catttcatct ggcggaggag gtgggatttg aacccacgga ggctttcacc tcgacggttt
    22861 tcaagaccgt tccattcggc cgctctggca cccctcccga atagcgggcg aattgttgca
    22921 cgaaccaacc ctgatacgga attcggagta cgttttcacc gtttaggctt acaccgtgat
    22981 tgaccttcag attattcgtc aagacccaga agccgttcgc caaagccaga tcgctcgcgg
    23041 tgaaaaccca gtagccgtcg acgctgtgct cgaagcagac accgcccgcc gcgctgccgt
    23101 cagcgagttc gaaaccttgc gcgctgagca aaaagctctc ggcaagcaga tcggcccact
    23161 ccaaggtaaa gccaaaggtg gcgaccaggc agccgcagcc gaacttgaga aactcctcgc
    23221 aaccacgagt gctctctcag atcaggtggc cgcagctgaa atcatcgtgc gcgagaagga
    23281 tctcgctctc gacgaggcag tcaaagttct cagtaacatt gttgagtcag cagctccagt
    23341 tggtggcgag gaggacttca ctgtcctcga aacccgcggc actatccgag attttgacgc
    23401 cgaaggtttc acacctcgcg atcacgtaga aatcggcgaa attttgagcg ccatcgacat
    23461 cgagcgtggc gccaaagttt caggcagtcg cttctactac ctcaccggtc acggcgcgat
    23521 gctcgaactc gcactgatca acttggcgat gtcacttgca cagaaaaatg gcttcacgcc
    23581 cgtgatcccg cctgctctgg tcaaaccagc tgcaatggaa ggcaccggct tcctcggtca
    23641 agcagccgaa aacgtctatc gcctcgaagc tgatgacatg tacctcgtgg gaaccgctga
    23701 agttccactc gcagcgctgc acatggacga aattctcgac gccaaaaaac ttccgatgcg
    23761 ctacgccggt tattcccctt gcttccgtcg cgaagctggc agccacggca aagacactcg
    23821 cggcattttc cgtgtgcact ggttcgacaa agttgaaatg ttctcgtact gcgcaactga
    23881 agatgctgtc gaagaacatc agcgcctgct ttcctttgaa aaggaaatgt tggacgctct
    23941 tgaactgcct tatcgcgtca tcgatgtggc caccggcgac ctcggctctt cagcggctcg
    24001 taaattcgac tgcgaggcct ggttcccaac ccagcagcgt tatcgcgaac tgacgagcac
    24061 ctcaaactgc acgactttcc agtcacgtcg tttgaagatt cgcaccaaaa ccgctgaagg
    24121 cactgcacct gttgcaaccc tcaacggcac gctcgttgca atcacccgaa cgatcgcggc
    24181 tattttcgaa aaccatcagc aggccgacgg ctcagttcga atccctgaag cgctgcgtcc
    24241 gttcctcggt ggtcaagagt tcctcaagcc actcgcttaa gaaactctca catagtgtga
    24301 ggtggggcgg ttcaccacga accgcctccg ccacctccgc cgccaccgcc agaagatccg
    24361 ccaccatctg aacttgaagg cgcctccgac accgtcgaaa gaatgtcgac ggctgaatcg
    24421 atcgaatctg aaatcgaacc tatcggcaca aaaccccacc cgacagcacg taaatcatca
    24481 tccgaaacat cggggaacgc gctagtccat gaattttcaa gttcaaacac gacagctagt
    24541 ggcaacattg tcgcgaacac cgccgcaggg cttaatccgc ttcgttgcgc gaactctcgc
    24601 cgcagtgcag ccgcgtcagt atccatcgcg cgaatcaacc ccttcatgtg agacacaaac
    24661 tcagcacttg atggtgtttc gaactgtgga attacaaaga atccaatgac ggacaacagc
    24721 aacataacaa ctgcagctgg aatgcacaca agaaaaacta tcggccgttg agatccgagc
    24781 acaccaccaa cgattgcaag cagcacacca acaaatgccg taatcattac tggtactcga
    24841 tatttcaatg aggattggct gcgccgaccg gagtcatgag ccgcaaccaa caaggtttcc
    24901 ttcatcgcag caatcgttgt tgtaacttca gggcgatact ctttcaaact cacaacatcg
    24961 ctgcgatcaa aaagcgtgct taagaggtcg cgttcccaat cagccacaac agcttgtcga
    25021 tcccactgac ttatttccat gtgtttgccg tccatggata tctgaatcac tcgacgcaca
    25081 gacaggtcta acaaggttgc agtcaatgcg cgagaagaga acgagccatg cagcgcgaca
    25141 gcaacttctc caggagtgag ttctggcgga tcgaatcgaa ccgctgaaat gacaggtgca
    25201 gttttggccg ttcgtcggcg cgtaacaact aacagcatca ttgcagcgaa tgcaatgcca
    25261 ccactgaaca atccaatgtt tttattggca tttacttgtt cagtccaggt cgctggccgt
    25321 ttacgaatcg tcggatctgg cacaccaacc aacgctgact gcgaaagctc aatgtcaaaa
    25381 gtcactgcac tcgcaccggc acggttcaaa tcactcactg tcgtcgagta tgtagtttca
    25441 cgattctcga cagggcatac tgtcgacgat ccaactaacc cataaaaaca ttcaatattc
    25501 agaggttttt ctggcagttt cactgtgatg tgcgcagtgt tgatcggaac ttcccatgct
    25561 tgaccgacaa gatcccaact taagaagtga ttaccagatc catttcgcgt aaacgcacca
    25621 gaaattgtgt aagacagtgt gtactcatgc agacctgata tcaaaatttc aggattgcca
    25681 attcgccaga caccgtaatt ttcgtcttca gcgtattcaa catttgctgg aattccatca
    25741 gcttcaatgc gcatgtttga aatgacgtac aactgctgca tgtcattcgg cagattgtcg
    25801 agcagcggta gcgagcgata gataccgtga cgttcttcat caaagaaata ctcaacgcgt
    25861 tcggtgattt caagatcgcc gtttcgcaaa acagtcactg aaacgtcgta gtcgcgaaca
    25921 gcttcatcta cacctgcaaa cgacaacgtc ggcgatgcga gcaacccggc aactgccaac
    25981 atgactgcta gaacaattcg atgaaaacca cgatgtaagt tcacaaaaca acagtagccc
    26041 cgagaagtct cggggctact gaagatgtga cgaatttctt agttattgat ggggaatgcc
    26101 ttgacttcgt cgattgattc agcgaatcga gcatcatcgg cattctcatc aaccatgcgg
    26161 ccgttgagga atgcgtcgta tgcagcgagg tcgaagtgtc cgtgtccgca cagtgcagtg
    26221 aggatgacgg tttcttcgcc ggtttccttt gcaataagcg cctgacgaat tgctgctgca
    26281 agagcgtggg ttggctctgg tgcaggaaca atgccttcgg tgcgggcaaa cttgatcgcg
    26341 gcttcgaaac attcggtctg tggaatagca actgcatcca tcaaaccaag ttcatagata
    26401 tggctgatga gtggagccat accgtggtag cgcagaccac ctgcgtggat ggggtctggc
    26461 acgaagttac gaccgagagt gtgcatcttc atgagcggag tcatgcctgc agtgtcaccg
    26521 aagtcgtagg cgtaaacacc cttggtcagc gatgggcaag atgctggttc gacagcgaga
    26581 atctgtggat tcatcttgcc ggccatcttt tcgcgcaaga atgggaatgc aagaccaccg
    26641 aagttcgagc cgccaccagt gcaacccaca atgtgagttg gggtgtcgcc ggcttgagcc
    26701 aactgcagca acgcttcttc accgatgatg gtctggtgca agagcacgtg gttcaacact
    26761 gaaccgagcg cgtaacgcac ttctggatct tgagcagcaa cttcaaccgc ctcagaaatt
    26821 gcgatgccca aagaacctgg gtggttggga tcaacgtcgt aaaacgcacg accagccgcg
    26881 gtgagtggcg atggtgaacg gtgaacggtt gcgccgtagg tttcaatcat caagcggcgg
    26941 taaggctttg cgtcgtagga cgcaccgacc tgccacactt cacactcaag accaaacagt
    27001 gcacttgcga acgaaagcgc tgtaccccac tgacctgcac cagtctcggt ggtcagcttt
    27061 ttcacgccag cttttgcgtt gtagtacgcc tgtggcaccg aggtgttggt cttatgcgaa
    27121 ccggctggtg actgaccttc gtacttgtag taaatcttgg caggagtgcc gagaagtttt
    27181 tcaaggcgat gtgcgcggaa gagtggagat ggacgccatt gacgataaac atccaacaca
    27241 gcaccaggga tatcgacgta gcgatccatg gtcacttctt gcatgatcaa atccataggg
    27301 aacagcggcg cgaagtcctc tgggccagca ggctccagtg ttcctgggtg taatgcagga
    27361 ggtggtggtg atggaagatc aggaatgatg ttgtaccact gagtgggcat ctgatcttcg
    27421 gtcagcgtga acttatgttg gtggacggtt tcgtccatgt gtgacctcca ctagttgtca
    27481 ggtgtgcgga ggctagtgtt taagaacgga tttggggagg gaaaatctca aacttgcaca
    27541 cgaattttcc aaagtgaaac gtttgtagtt ctgaagaact agtccaaacg gttcatcagg
    27601 tctgtaatca gcgttgctac aggtgacaaa tcgtgatgtt gcagcacatt gtcggtcacg
    27661 gcgcggacct ctggatgagc gttctcaaca gtccacgcct cacccgccca ttcgagcatt
    27721 ggtacatcgt taggcatgtc accgattgca acgacatcgt gagccgacaa gccttgagct
    27781 gctgccactt gagccagggc actcgctttg gtgattccct tcgctgaaat ttcagcaagc
    27841 acaatttctt gagatgcgtg tgtgagttgc aagcgatctt cgacggccgg cgcgatagct
    27901 gagagccagg tatcagagtt ccatgcagat ggatcgcctg gtttcacaat cagtttggtg
    27961 atgtcagaaa gttgcaacaa ttcatcaatc ggcgcaactg caatagcagc atcaatcttc
    28021 caggtagcaa catatccggg cgtaactgca aattcgaaat tactcagagc tgaaacacgc
    28081 atctcgtcgt actcacgcgc ttgcgaatct gcaatcggca ttcccacata agaacgttca
    28141 atcgcgaaca ctgcatcggg aaaaagttcc aaaacgttgt tagcgacaat ctgtaattct
    28201 gtagggtctg cagcatttgt tgtcgtcacc tgtagcgaat tcatgtctgc gatgaatcca
    28261 ccattagccc cgatgatgag atcgtaatga tccgccgaat ctgcaacacc tttgagccaa
    28321 cgcgcaggac gacctgtcac gaaaatgaca gaaatccctt tgtttttggc ctgttttaac
    28381 gcttcacggt tttctggtgt gacgcgacca gcactatcga ggaaagttcc atcaagatct
    28441 gttgcgagta gtcggcgcgg caaattcatg tgtcgaatta cgcgtcgcgt tcgatgatgt
    28501 caacgattcg ttgaagatct gcaacggttg cgaactcaat cgaaatagtt cctttggaat
    28561 ttttcatatc gatcttgaca cgagtttcaa gatggtctgc aagacgatct gaaatctctt
    28621 taagacctgg ctgcacagtc tttgattttg tactcgtgcg agatttctta gacgccgcac
    28681 cgccaagcgc aacaatctct tcagtagctc gcactgacaa accttccgca acaatgcgag
    28741 ttgcaagtgc ttcgatttca gcttcagatc cgagcgctaa caaagcacgt gcatggcccg
    28801 gactcaacac acctgcggct acacgacgtt gcactgctgg cggcagacgc agcaaacgga
    28861 tggtgtttga aatctgtgga cggctacgac cgatacgagt cgaaagttcc tcttgagtgc
    28921 aaccgaaatc gtcgagaagt tgctggtacg cggctgcttc ttcaagtgca ttcaactgtg
    28981 cacggtgcaa attctctaaa agggagtctc gcagcagcac atcgtcgttg gtctgacgaa
    29041 taattgctgg aattttggtg aatccagcca actgtgatgc acgccaacga cgttcaccag
    29101 ccacgatttc gaattcgtga ccgttgtcag tcttggtgat agggcgaacc acaatcggct
    29161 gcaacagccc gatctctttc agcgaatgta ccaactcagc catggcatct tcatcaaaca
    29221 cagttcgtgg ctgtttgggg ttgggcataa tgcgagtaat ttcgagctcg ctgtacaccg
    29281 ctgattcgct cgctaagtcg acaatatcgc gaccagccgg ggttgacgct gggttttcgg
    29341 gcgaattgtc cgatttttga gtggtctctg tcacattagg aatcagtgca gcaatgcctt
    29401 ttccgagtcc tcgacgttca gcagccatcg ttatgcctcc acagcaggta gtcggcgggc
    29461 aagttcacga ccagcttgga tgtaggccac agcgccagtt gaggtcgggt cgtaggccaa
    29521 cactgtttgc tggttgctcg gagcctcaga gatacgcacg gagcggggga ttgccgtctt
    29581 gagcgcgata tcgccgtact ggctgtacac caactcagcc acatcctgcg ataaacgggt
    29641 gcgtgagtcg tacatggtca acaagatcgt gctgaggcgc aggtctgcgt tgacgttgtc
    29701 tttaatcaag tcaacggtct ttaagagctg gttcaagcct tcgagcgcgt agtactcgca
    29761 ctgaatcggc accaaaacct cgcgagcagc cacaaatgcg ttgatggtca gcaaaccaag
    29821 gcttggtgga cagtcaatga acacgtagtc gatggggcga ccatgcactg acttgtgatg
    29881 ctcaagaaac tcattgagtg cgcgcttgag gcgaaattca cgagccacaa gcggtgcaag
    29941 ctcaagttca gcacctgcaa ggtcaatggt cgccggagcg caccagagat tcggggtgtg
    30001 gctgacaggc tgcacgattt cagcgaaagg cacaccttcg acaatcgctg agtaaacgtc
    30061 tttcacgcct tcacgatgat caacagcgag ggccgtggag gcattgcctt gagggtcaag
    30121 atcaatcaca agtacatgga ggcctgcggt tgctaaagcc gccgccacgt tcaccgtaga
    30181 agtggttttg ccaacgccgc ccttctggtt cgcgacagtg aatactcggg tagccgctgg
    30241 gtgaggtagc ggaccttcat cgactaccgc agtttcagtg acttcctcag ctgctacagg
    30301 ctcagtttca cgtgaaacat cggtagaaac tgcctctgca gtgccgattt ccgcttcgaa
    30361 ggaaggaaca tggtcggtca tgcgcgcacc ttactgtcca gatctgtcac aacgcgacga
    30421 tgcacagaga caaccgtggt caagggatct actaccccag cgcccacaga acgcacctct
    30481 gccgcaagat ttcgtttcgt gaggtatttc gatgcagcct cgatttcagc ggctgcttgc
    30541 gcccctttga gcgccagaat ggaaccaccg ggggccacca atggccagca ccaggttaaa
    30601 agcttgggta aggcagctac ggcacgcgag gtgacaacct gcgccgacaa acccttctga
    30661 tcctcagcac gtccgcgcac aaccgtggtg gctaggccga ggtcagcaat gacttcttct
    30721 aggaattcca ctcggcgagc gagtggctct agaagagtga tcgtgaggtc agggcgaaca
    30781 atctgtaacg ggataccagg tagtcctgca ccagagccca catctattac tgaggcatca
    30841 gccggaacta gttcagacag cactgctgag ttattgatgt gacgatccca caacttatcc
    30901 gcttcacgtg gaccgatcag gccacgttct acgccagccg tagccaacca ctcgtgataa
    30961 cgctgaagaa gcggaaaggc tgttggccac tgctcaacag ccttcgccac cgctgccgtt
    31021 tcacgtgaaa cggcgtcagt ttcgtcagtc attactcgcc tggggtcacc acgatgtaac
    31081 ggcgtggttc ttcgccttca gactccgagt tggctcccgc cgcagcgatc gcgtcgtgaa
    31141 cgatcttgcg ctcgtaagga ttcattggct gcagtttgac tgcttcgcct gtttcttgag
    31201 ccttcttagc ggcctttgcg ccgatctcag acagctcagc gcgacgcttt tcacgttgac
    31261 ctgcaatgtc gagcattaaa cggctgcggt taccagtttc gcgagtcact gcaaggcggg
    31321 tgagttcctg aagagcctca agaacttcgc cacgcttacc tacgagctgt gagagatctt
    31381 ctcccacgat ggcaaccatg gcacggtcgc cttcaacatc catgtcgatg tcaccaccaa
    31441 ggtctgcaat gtcgagcaag gcctcgaggt agtcagctgc aacgtcgcct tctttttcaa
    31501 gttcagcgac tgacaacttg tctgtcatag tttttccttt gaacacaccg caaatgcggc
    31561 aaaactaggg ttacttcttg cgctttgagc gtggcttacg acgtggctga acgcggtttg
    31621 cctcgcctga ttcctcagta gaaggctcgg tttcaagggt gatgcccttc tttgcagcct
    31681 tcgctgcctg acgagcaagg tatgcctcat gagctgggct gcctggagat gggttgttgc
    31741 gaatcaccca gaactgctga cccattgacc agatgttggt ggtgagccag tacagcaaaa
    31801 caccaattgg gaaaccaacg ccgccaaggg cgaacacgaa cggaagtacg tagagcaaca
    31861 ctttctgttg ctgcaccatg gcattgtcag atgcaaggtt cttcacgatc agctgacgct
    31921 gggtgatgaa ggtggtgatg gtcatcaaaa cgacgaggct catcgccaaa atgcgagtat
    31981 ttccaggcgc gatggtctca tctgcgttca taaacgtgcc gtaaatggga acgttgaaca
    32041 aggtcgcatt gtgggctagt tcgagtaggt cggcgtattc atcccaggtg aacacacctt
    32101 cagggaaggt ctgcgcgata ccttgaagca cggtgaacaa tgcgaagaaa atgggggact
    32161 gcgcgaggat tggcaagcaa gaagagaacg gattcgtacc agtttcttgg tacaacttca
    32221 tcatttcctg cgactgacgt tcgcggtcgc ctgcgtactt aacctggatt tctttcattt
    32281 tcggctgaat cagctgcagg ttgcgctgtg ccttgatctg cttcacgaac aacggaatca
    32341 gggcaattcg gataacaatc acaagaccga tgatggacag agcccatgta acaccactac
    32401 cggagccgaa aagtggggtg aacagcgaat ggaactgaac cagaacccac gaaacagcta
    32461 cttcaagcgg gttgaggatg aaatcaaaca cgtattctcc aaattagtgg tgagaatttc
    32521 ttggttcccc gttaggaagt attgcagggc gccacgatcc acgctcaggg acagggtcga
    32581 gtccaccgcg cgtgaagggg gtgcagcgta acaagcgata cgccgttaaa gccacgcctt
    32641 taaaaggtcc gtgagttttt aacgaggcaa ccgcatattt cgagcacgaa gggtaatacc
    32701 gacagacatc gcccaacagt ggcgaaattg tccactgata caccttgatc ggtgcaatca
    32761 agatccaagc aagcgcccaa ccaagcccac gcgtccacaa cacatcaaac agtcgcttca
    32821 tgaggtgaca ctctcggaac gtgagcttgc ttgcgttttt tcagcatatt tcagcagtga
    32881 ctgagaccaa tccgccacag ttgcagtctc agcacctggc tgagcgcgca ccacgaggtc
    32941 tatcccatga ggaaatgacc gcacaagatc ccaacctgcg tggcgaattt tgcgagctac
    33001 agcgtgacga accaccgaat tacccacttt tttcgacaca atcacaccca ctcggctcgg
    33061 tgagtcagtc ggagaggtca gtactgaaag cacggcaatg ggtacaacaa aacgccgacc
    33121 ccgacgcatg acgtgtcgga gatcggcgct cgagtttagc cggtgctgac gaggcagcac
    33181 gaagcgtcag actgcgattt gtgcgcggcc cttgcggcgg cgcgcagcga gcacagcgcg
    33241 accagcacgg gtgcgcatac gcaggcggaa gccgtgggtc tttgcacgac gacgattgtt
    33301 cggctggaag gtgcgctttg acacaggtat ctccatcttc agcagggcgg tgccctgaac
    33361 gggcgaaaaa tacgggataa ccccgcgttt ggtcaaacca gaacctgtgg atagttcaaa
    33421 actctcgact ctgaagtttc gcttgaggct gtgatttact cacaaaacga gaatcacaac
    33481 ctgtggacaa gtcttgcata gagtccttga gtacgcctag agtccgcccc ccgacatacc
    33541 cacaacctgt ggatatgctt gtggacacag tggttgagag tatcggagtg agtcaccatg
    33601 actgagagtt cagacttgaa cgcacgggac ggcgcaacac cagatactca agctctcgca
    33661 gctgtctggg tgcaggctct tgaccaggca tttgcgactg gatcggtcga ttcacagcag
    33721 cgcgccttta ttaatctgac aaaaccactc gtgttaattg acgacacgtt gctcattgcg
    33781 gttcccaacg aattcacccg ccttgtgctc gaatcccgct accaacctgc agtttctgcc
    33841 ggactagcaa ccgcttttgg tcgcccgatt cgcatggcat tcagtattga ccccaacatt
    33901 gcagcacttg acgacgatca tgccgacgaa gttgccgatg aggtgtacac cagcccagcg
    33961 gagcctgaaa tcgacacctt gtcccccgaa gcccgcgacg acgcctcgcg gttgaatccg
    34021 aaatacacgt tcgacacctt tgttaagggt gcaaccaacc gatttgccgc tgcagctgca
    34081 caatctgtgg ctgagcgtcc tggccagtcc tacaacccac tgttcatctg gggcgaatct
    34141 ggactcggta aaacccacct cttacatgcc atcggtaact acacccgaag tttgtaccgc
    34201 ggaaagcgcg ttcgctacgt gtcctctgag gaattcacca acgaattcat taactgcatt
    34261 cgcgacgaca aagcggcaca gttccaaaag aaataccgtg acattgacgt actgctcgtt
    34321 gacgacatcc agttcttgag cggcaaggtt caaacccaag aagagttctt ccacactttt
    34381 aatacattgc acaacgcgaa caagcagatt gttatcacgt ctgacttgcc tcccaagcag
    34441 ctccaggatt tcgaagatcg catgcgttct cggttcgtat ctggcttctt gatcgacatt
    34501 cagccgcccg atcttgagac gcgtatcgcg attcttcgca aaaagactct ccaagagcgt
    34561 ctgagtgtcc caagcgacgt ccttgaatac attgcctcga aaatctcgac gaacattcgc
    34621 gagcttgaag gcgctttgat tcgtgtgact gcctgggcga acttgaacaa acaaactccc
    34681 gaccgagcta tggccgaaat ggtgttgcgt gatttgatcg ctgatcaggt cggtcctgaa
    34741 attacagtga acaccatcat ggaagtcacc gcgacgttct tcggtgtgac gatggacgat
    34801 ttgtgcggca actcccgcga gaaggatttt gtgagcgctc gccagatggc tatgtatctg
    34861 tgccgtgaac tcaccgattt gtcgctacca aagatcgggc aagcattcgg taaccgtgac
    34921 cacaccactg ttatgcacgc tgatcgaaag attcgtacgc tgatggctga acagcgtgtg
    34981 gtgtttaacc aggttgccga gctcactcag cgtattcgta gtcactctcg gtaaagaatt
    35041 ttcacaactg aagccttttt cgttacgttc ggtaagcaat ccccagttgg ggatgcactg
    35101 tggataactc tcgtaacatg agtaacacac gtatcatttt tcacacatat tgtgaataaa
    35161 tcggtcgttg ttgtggataa cgttcacggt acttttcttg tttccccagc agcttctatt
    35221 tatgcagata tcatccacac ctctgtgaac attgagagtt tgagtgtttc cctcaagaaa
    35281 accgaccaac aacacggttt tccacatatt cacaacggct attactacta ctacttattt
    35341 caatacttaa gaaagaaact gacagtggct cggcctgtgt ggatgaaaaa taaaaaatgt
    35401 cagtactcgg attcatactt tctgccatcg ccacatttcg tcggtgatcg tcgtacatcg
    35461 tagaaaggcc gttcgatgac agatctcaac tacacccaca tcacgtttgt ggttgatcgc
    35521 tcaggatcaa tgcaatcgtc tcgagaatac gccaaccgag gcatcaatct cacgttggct
    35581 gaacagtttg ctgaacctgg caaactcacc gtgactttgg tcgatttcga ttcagagttt
    35641 cagaccgtac atcgcatgtc ggacaaacct ttcgagtacg gcattgcgcc tcgcggcaat
    35701 accgctttgt tcgacgcgat cggtactgaa atcgtgaata ccggcaaaga tcttgccgag
    35761 ctgcctgaaa atgaacgtcc gggcaaggtc attttcgtca tcaccaccga cggtcttgag
    35821 aatgccagtc gcgaattcac cctcgatgcc gtgcgggaga tggtgtcgac tcagagtgag
    35881 cagttcaact ggaacttcca attcatcgga cctgacatgg ctgcgtggca aggtgaaggt
    35941 ctcggcatga aaaccagccg tacccgtggc acgaacaaat cgatgagttc gtcgatgtat
    36001 tcgttcaata cggcgctcaa agagatgcgt tcagatccac tgaagacctc ctttgagatg
    36061 gatgccatga tcgacgatga cttggacttc ttcaaggact gaccgcacaa ttagccgtgc
    36121 cgccacccac tagtgacggc acggctttca tctgccacga ttagcggtcg aaatcaagga
    36181 gtgctctagt gaagattcgt attgaacgcg atgctcttgc agatgctgtt gcgtggactt
    36241 cgcgtgccct cggtaaccag cgcaccggtg gtaaccctgg tattggcatc gaggccgaag
    36301 gcgacaccgt tacttttgtt gcttacgatc gtgaatcaag tgccaaagct gtttttgatg
    36361 cggtcatcga agagcccgga acctgtgttg tgcctggtcg cttgttgagc gacatcacca
    36421 aaactctccc aggtgctcca gttgtgctca cactcagcgg ttcaaccatc gatgttgaat
    36481 gtggtcgatc agctttccgc ctgcccacca tcagtgcttc agatttcccc aagatgactg
    36541 caatccccga tgtgatcgga accatcagcg gatcagaact tgctgcagcc gttggttcag
    36601 tacatatcgc tgctgaaacc aatgaaagct tggttaacct cactggtatt cagctcgaat
    36661 tttcaaagac cggaattacc ctcgcggcaa ctgaccgcta ccgcctcgca ctccgcgatg
    36721 cagaatgggt tcccacctca aacgaaattt cagctgtcgc cctcgtgcca gcttcaaaac
    36781 tcaatgacat cgctaaaggc cttgcagatt gtgaaaccgt tgagatcgca ctcaacgcaa
    36841 ccggtgatag ttcattgatc ggtttcacgg gtggcggccg cagtattgct acatcgctat
    36901 tgggatatca gttcccgcgc taccgcgaca cgattccggc tcctggcgac atcgtcgcgt
    36961 acatcgaaac tgcaactctc agtgcagctc tcaaacgcgt gcgtcttgtt cttgaagata
    37021 aagacaagag cttcgtgtct atcactttga gtgatgaaga aattaacctg accgctcaag
//
